# Supplementary material for: Digging deeper: new gene order rearrangements and distinct patterns of codons usage in mitochondrial genomes among shrimps from the Axiidea, Gebiidea and Caridea (Crustacea: Decapoda)
Source: PeerJ. 2017 Mar 1;5:e2982. doi: 10.7717/peerj.2982 (PMC5335691; doi:10.7717/peerj.2982)
Supplement: Supplemental Information 5 [file peerj-05-2982-s005.zip › corrected_gb/NC_012217.fixed.gb]

LOCUS       NC_012217              15694 bp    DNA     circular INV 19-MAR-2009
DEFINITION  Macrobrachium lanchesteri mitochondrion, complete genome.
ACCESSION   NC_012217
VERSION     NC_012217.1  GI:225011350
DBLINK      Project: 34875
            BioProject: PRJNA34875
KEYWORDS    RefSeq.
SOURCE      mitochondrion Macrobrachium lanchesteri (riceland prawn)
  ORGANISM  Macrobrachium lanchesteri
            Eukaryota; Metazoa; Ecdysozoa; Arthropoda; Crustacea; Malacostraca;
            Eumalacostraca; Eucarida; Decapoda; Pleocyemata; Caridea;
            Palaemonoidea; Palaemonidae; Macrobrachium.
REFERENCE   1  (bases 1 to 15694)
  AUTHORS   Ngernsiri,L. and Sangthong,P.
  TITLE     Complete mitochondrial DNA sequence of the freshwater prawn,
            Macrobrachium lanchesteri
  JOURNAL   Unpublished
REFERENCE   2  (bases 1 to 15694)
  CONSRTM   NCBI Genome Project
  TITLE     Direct Submission
  JOURNAL   Submitted (17-MAR-2009) National Center for Biotechnology
            Information, NIH, Bethesda, MD 20894, USA
REFERENCE   3  (bases 1 to 15694)
  AUTHORS   Ngernsiri,L. and Sangthong,P.
  TITLE     Direct Submission
  JOURNAL   Submitted (02-MAR-2009) Department of Genetics, Kasetsart
            University, Paholyothin Road, Jatujak, Bangkok 10900, Thailand
COMMENT     REVIEWED REFSEQ: This record has been curated by NCBI staff. The
            reference sequence was derived from FJ797435.
            COMPLETENESS: full length.
FEATURES             Location/Qualifiers
     source          1..15694
                     /organism="Macrobrachium lanchesteri"
                     /organelle="mitochondrion"
                     /mol_type="genomic DNA"
                     /db_xref="taxon:82204"
                     /common="riceland prawn"
     gene            <1..1535
                     /gene="COX1"
                     /db_xref="GeneID:7564643"
     CDS             <1..1535
                     /gene="COX1"
                     /note="start codon not determined; TAA stop codon is
                     completed by the addition of 3' A residues to the mRNA"
                     /codon_start=1
                     /transl_except=(pos:1534..1535,aa:TERM)
                     /transl_table=5
                     /product="cytochrome c oxidase subunit I"
                     /protein_id="YP_002650693.1"
                     /db_xref="GI:225011351"
                     /db_xref="GeneID:7564643"
                     /translation="TQRWLFSTNHKDIGTLYFIFGAWAGMVGTSLSLLIRAELGQPGS
                     LIGNDQIYNVIVTAHAFVMIFFMVMPIMIGGFGNWLVPLMLGAPDMAFPRMNNMSFWL
                     LPPSLTLLLSSGMVESGVGTGWTVYPPLAAGTAHAGASVDLGIFSLHLAGVSSILGAV
                     NFITTVINMRAPGMTMDRLPLFVWSVFLTAILLLLSLPVLAGAITMLLTDRNLNTSFF
                     DPAGGGDPILYQHLFWFFGHPEVYILILPAFGMISHIVGQESGKKESFGTLGMVYAMM
                     AIGVLGFVVWAHHMFTVGMDVDTRAYFTSATMIIAVPTGIKIFSWLATLHGTQFTFSP
                     SLIWALGFIFLFTMGGLTGVVLANSSIDIILHDTYYVVAHFHYVLSMGAVFGIFAGIA
                     HWFPLFTGLSLHPKWLKIHFTTMFIGVNLTFFPQHFLGLNGMPRRYSDYPDAYTTWNV
                     ISSIGSSISLIAVLGFIVVVWEALTSKRPALFSLFMPTSVEWQHNFPPADHSYMEIPL
                     TAN"
     tRNA            1536..1603
                     /product="tRNA-Leu"
                     /codon_recognized="UUR"
     gene            1604..2291
                     /gene="COX2"
                     /db_xref="GeneID:7564631"
     CDS             1604..2291
                     /gene="COX2"
                     /note="TAA stop codon is completed by the addition of 3' A
                     residues to the mRNA"
                     /codon_start=1
                     /transl_except=(pos:2291,aa:TERM)
                     /transl_table=5
                     /product="cytochrome c oxidase subunit II"
                     /protein_id="YP_002650694.1"
                     /db_xref="GI:225011352"
                     /db_xref="GeneID:7564631"
                     /translation="MATWKALNLQDAASPLMEQLIFFHDHAMLVLILITTLVGFMLSS
                     LFFNSFTNRILLEHQTIETIWTILPAIILIFIALPSLRLLYLLDEVNNPSVTLKAIGR
                     QWYWSYEYSDFTQISFDSYMMSSQDISESDFRLLEVDNRTILPMNTQIRALISAGDVI
                     HSWTIPALGVKADAVPGRLNQISFQINRPGLFYGQCSEICGANHSFMPIVVESTSIKS
                     FLNWISSNSNN"
     tRNA            2292..2359
                     /product="tRNA-Lys"
     tRNA            2360..2424
                     /product="tRNA-Asp"
     gene            2425..2583
                     /gene="ATP8"
                     /db_xref="GeneID:7564632"
     CDS             2425..2583
                     /gene="ATP8"
                     /codon_start=1
                     /transl_table=5
                     /product="ATP synthase F0 subunit 8"
                     /protein_id="YP_002650695.1"
                     /db_xref="GI:225011353"
                     /db_xref="GeneID:7564632"
                     /translation="MPQMAPLLWLNLYMFFTTMLALIIISSYFIKTPVKIDSHSDPIK
                     TNQANWKW"
     gene            2577..3251
                     /gene="ATP6"
                     /db_xref="GeneID:7564633"
     CDS             2577..3251
                     /gene="ATP6"
                     /codon_start=1
                     /transl_table=5
                     /product="ATP synthase F0 subunit 6"
                     /protein_id="YP_002650696.1"
                     /db_xref="GI:225011354"
                     /db_xref="GeneID:7564633"
                     /translation="MMTNLFSSFDPISSVNQLSLNWISTPLGLLFIPYLFWAMPSRSS
                     LMWSLVTSSLHKEFKTLLGPTNPGGTIVFVSLFTFIVFNNFLGLMPYVFTSTSHMSMT
                     LSLALPLWMAFMLFGWINRTQHMFAHLVPAGTPGPLTPIMVLIETISNVIRPGTLAIR
                     LAANMIAGHLLLTLMGNTGPHLNHTAVSMLVLAQILLLILETAVAVIQSYVFAALSTL
                     YASEVN"
     gene            3251..4039
                     /gene="COX3"
                     /db_xref="GeneID:7564634"
     CDS             3251..4039
                     /gene="COX3"
                     /codon_start=1
                     /transl_table=5
                     /product="cytochrome c oxidase subunit III"
                     /protein_id="YP_002650697.1"
                     /db_xref="GI:225011355"
                     /db_xref="GeneID:7564634"
                     /translation="MPKHGHHAYHLVDVSPWPLTGSISAMMLTTGLVKWFHQFTMDLL
                     TLGLIATLLTMIQWWRDITREGTYQGLHTSKVVNGLRWGMILFIASEVLFFFSFFWAF
                     FHSSLSPTVELGTCWPPAGINTFNPFQIPLLNTAILLASGATVTWAHHALLASNHTQA
                     LQSLALTVTLGIYFTALQAMEYYEAPFTIADSVYGSTFFVATGFHGLHVIIGSCFLLI
                     SLYRMYMCHFSSAHHFGFEAAAWYWHFVDVVWLFLYISIYWWGG"
     tRNA            4046..4110
                     /product="tRNA-Gly"
     gene            4111..4464
                     /gene="ND3"
                     /db_xref="GeneID:7564635"
     CDS             4111..4464
                     /gene="ND3"
                     /codon_start=1
                     /transl_table=5
                     /product="NADH dehydrogenase subunit 3"
                     /protein_id="YP_002650698.1"
                     /db_xref="GI:225011356"
                     /db_xref="GeneID:7564635"
                     /translation="MLMAITLIIIILIISTAVMLISTLLAKKTIADREKSSPFECGFD
                     PKGSARLPFSLRFFLIAIIFLIFDVEITLLLPLTTIITLSNVKTWTMTGLFFLFILLL
                     GLYHEWTQGALEWSE"
     tRNA            4465..4526
                     /product="tRNA-Ala"
     tRNA            4527..4588
                     /product="tRNA-Arg"
     tRNA            4590..4654
                     /product="tRNA-Asn"
     tRNA            4655..4721
                     /product="tRNA-Ser"
                     /codon_recognized="AGN"
     tRNA            4723..4791
                     /product="tRNA-Glu"
     tRNA            complement(4790..4856)
                     /product="tRNA-Phe"
     gene            complement(4857..6562)
                     /gene="ND5"
                     /db_xref="GeneID:7564636"
     CDS             complement(4857..6562)
                     /gene="ND5"
                     /note="TAA stop codon is completed by the addition of 3' A
                     residues to the mRNA"
                     /codon_start=1
                     /transl_except=(pos:complement(4857..4858),aa:TERM)
                     /transl_table=5
                     /product="NADH dehydrogenase subunit 5"
                     /protein_id="YP_002650699.1"
                     /db_xref="GI:225011357"
                     /db_xref="GeneID:7564636"
                     /translation="MNLSSMVFLLITSVVSLITSLNLLFSSCSYFLDWELVSVNSASI
                     EMALIIDWMSMMFMSFVCFISSMVLFYSGGYMSGDYNIGRFMYLVLGFVLSMLLLIIS
                     PNMISILLGWDGLGLVSYALVIYYQNEKSAGAGMLTALSNRVGDVAILLSISLMLSLG
                     GWNFSFYVGEESMASSYVIFLVVLAAMTKSAQIPFSAWLPAAMAAPTPVSALVHSSTL
                     VTAGVYLLIRFSPSLMSSFASTLLLLLGCLTMFMAGLGANFETDLKKIIALSTLSQLG
                     VMVTILSLGWATLAFFHLLTHALFKALLFMCAGSIIHSVGDYQDIRMMGGLVNFMPIS
                     VVCINLANLALCGFPFLAGFYSKDLILEVAFLSPLNEVCFWLLVLATGLTVCYSFRLV
                     YYSLSGDYNLGSVFSVSDSDVLMTWPMLGLSMGAVVGGAVVSWLVFPAPIMICLTFPV
                     KLLALGVSLIGGFIGYMLNLMAENYNLKSLSLYSAVVFSGSMWFMPLLSTIGVSRKVL
                     GGGSVYSQVGDGGWSEYYGGQGIHSTLMSASGHLQSIQENSIKIYLVILLVWLVGLLL
                     II"
     tRNA            complement(6581..6644)
                     /product="tRNA-His"
     gene            complement(6647..7981)
                     /gene="ND4"
                     /db_xref="GeneID:7564637"
     CDS             complement(6647..7981)
                     /gene="ND4"
                     /codon_start=1
                     /transl_table=5
                     /product="NADH dehydrogenase subunit 4"
                     /protein_id="YP_002650700.1"
                     /db_xref="GI:225011358"
                     /db_xref="GeneID:7564637"
                     /translation="MLKFILMVLLMTLVVDSWITVQVSLFLASFMFGVYSLNGFSFSC
                     LGLGFGMDYIAYILILLSFWIMALVVGSSQKIENFKDFDKMFLLVNVFLLLSLVLTFS
                     CLDYLMFYICFESSLIPTMILILGWGYQPERLQAGVYMLFYTLFGSLPLLISILSLYS
                     TGGSVTFGLSFVPNCSVSLFGVWYVCSVMAFIVKLPVYLVHLWLPKAHVEAPVAGSMI
                     LAGVLLKLGGYGLVRVCPLFIHSAVDFSWLWVSVGLLGGIFVSFMCLRQTDIKALIAY
                     SSVAHMGLVLCGLSVFSWWGLSGAVSVMVGHGLCSSGLFCLANMVYERLGSRSLFISK
                     GLLSFMPTMGLWWFLLSAGNMAAPPTVNLLGEISLILSVVSWVVLTMLPVALLSFLSA
                     AYSLYMFSLSQHGKYFSALFSCCSGKVREYLVLMLHWLPLNILVLKGSIFIY"
     gene            complement(7975..8274)
                     /gene="ND4L"
                     /db_xref="GeneID:7564638"
     CDS             complement(7975..8274)
                     /gene="ND4L"
                     /codon_start=1
                     /transl_table=5
                     /product="NADH dehydrogenase subunit 4L"
                     /protein_id="YP_002650701.1"
                     /db_xref="GI:225011359"
                     /db_xref="GeneID:7564638"
                     /translation="MMIFNFWLYVPLFCLCCGLLAFVGKRKHLLNVLLSLEFIMVNIF
                     WFMVQAFGYLGGDLYFVLFFLTLAACEGALALALLVSIVRSHGSDNFSSFNVLSC"
     tRNA            8277..8340
                     /product="tRNA-Thr"
     tRNA            complement(8340..8405)
                     /product="tRNA-Pro"
     gene            8407..8922
                     /gene="ND6"
                     /db_xref="GeneID:7564639"
     CDS             8407..8922
                     /gene="ND6"
                     /codon_start=1
                     /transl_table=5
                     /product="NADH dehydrogenase subunit 6"
                     /protein_id="YP_002650702.1"
                     /db_xref="GI:225011360"
                     /db_xref="GeneID:7564639"
                     /translation="MNMLLLSSFLLMSSSICFTRMTHPLAMGLTLILQTILICVSAGL
                     LSKFMWFSYILFLIFLGATLVLFIYVASLASNETFKLSIKMISAFILPLSVVIILPLI
                     DQMMTFTKDSTELSFLTNFQDMQSTQMSLSYMYNPTTATLTSLIIMYLLLTLIVVVKL
                     SSTFYGPLRTS"
     gene            8922..10056
                     /gene="CYTB"
                     /db_xref="GeneID:7564640"
     CDS             8922..10056
                     /gene="CYTB"
                     /note="TAA stop codon is completed by the addition of 3' A
                     residues to the mRNA"
                     /codon_start=1
                     /transl_except=(pos:10056,aa:TERM)
                     /transl_table=5
                     /product="cytochrome b"
                     /protein_id="YP_002650703.1"
                     /db_xref="GI:225011361"
                     /db_xref="GeneID:7564640"
                     /translation="MTTPMRKSHPLFKIANGALVDLPTPANISILWNFGSLLGMCLVV
                     QIATGLFLAMHYTANVDLAFSSVAHICRDVNYGWLLRTVHANGASFFFICLYSHIGRG
                     MYYGSFLYMHTWSIGVIILFLTMATAFLGYVLPWGQMSFWGATVITNLMSAIPFVGTD
                     LVQWIWGGFAVSNATLTRFFTFHFLFPFIIAAATMVHILFLHQTGSNNPLGISSQLEK
                     IPFHPYFSFKDIVGFVVTLAALIILTLLDPYLLGDPDNFIPANPLVTPAHIQPEWYFL
                     FAYAILRSIPNKLGGVIALVMSVAILFILPFTHKNKFRSLAFYPISQILFWSMISIVI
                     LLTWIGARPVEDPYILTGQILTILYFSFFIINPLAMMMWDKLMD"
     tRNA            10057..10125
                     /product="tRNA-Ser"
                     /codon_recognized="UCN"
     gene            complement(10145..11083)
                     /gene="ND1"
                     /db_xref="GeneID:7564641"
     CDS             complement(10145..11083)
                     /gene="ND1"
                     /codon_start=1
                     /transl_table=5
                     /product="NADH dehydrogenase subunit 1"
                     /protein_id="YP_002650704.1"
                     /db_xref="GI:225011362"
                     /db_xref="GeneID:7564641"
                     /translation="MMLIKLISYLILVILVLVSVAFFTLLERKVLGYIQIRKGPNKVG
                     YAGLLQPFADAVKLFTKEQTFPTMSNFIPYYLSPVFSLFIALICWCLMPYELGLFSFE
                     FGILFFLCCTSASVYSTMGAGWSSNSKYSLLGCLRAVAQTISYEVSLALILLSMLFLV
                     GGFNLSLFSSYQRYCWFLILGFPLALLWFASCLAESNRTPFDFAEGESELVSGFNTEY
                     SGGGFALIFMAEYASILFLSALFSIIFLGSELVSFMFYIKVMFIGFCFVWVRGTLPRF
                     RYDKLMYLAWKGFLPVALNYCIFFMGLKVFLEVILT"
     tRNA            complement(11115..11179)
                     /product="tRNA-Leu"
                     /codon_recognized="CUN"
     rRNA            complement(11217..12275)
                     /product="l-rRNA"
                     /note="16S ribosomal RNA"
     tRNA            complement(12485..12551)
                     /product="tRNA-Val"
     rRNA            complement(12551..13349)
                     /product="s-rRNA"
                     /note="12S ribosomal RNA"
     misc_feature    13401..14261
                     /note="control region"
     tRNA            14262..14328
                     /product="tRNA-Ile"
     tRNA            complement(14358..14425)
                     /product="tRNA-Gln"
     tRNA            14438..14503
                     /product="tRNA-Met"
     gene            14504..15497
                     /gene="ND2"
                     /db_xref="GeneID:7564642"
     CDS             14504..15497
                     /gene="ND2"
                     /note="TAA stop codon is completed by the addition of 3' A
                     residues to the mRNA"
                     /codon_start=1
                     /transl_except=(pos:15497,aa:TERM)
                     /transl_table=5
                     /product="NADH dehydrogenase subunit 2"
                     /protein_id="YP_002650705.1"
                     /db_xref="GI:225011363"
                     /db_xref="GeneID:7564642"
                     /translation="MLLINPSTMLFFSTLITGAVIAISSSSWFISWVGLELNLLSFIP
                     LIFSKQNTFSSEAALKYFLIQAMGSAVLLASASTLLIMTFTSKMIILCALLLKMGAAP
                     LHFWLPPIMQGISWPQCIILMTIQKIAPMAMITYILCPSTLTIITNASIMSAILGGIG
                     GLNQTLLRKIMAYSSISHMGWMLAAISLNTSIWANYLLIYSIISASLAIMMNQNQIYH
                     IKQLMSLSYSQMSKISVFLSLFSLGGLPPFLGFLPKLSVIKELTMQTSILWVSFLTMS
                     ALITLFFYTRISITALTLKSPKMTTFSTAHSQSMAVFNLINLTPILFPLTIMIQF"
     tRNA            15498..15566
                     /product="tRNA-Trp"
     tRNA            complement(15568..15631)
                     /product="tRNA-Cys"
     tRNA            complement(15632..15694)
                     /product="tRNA-Tyr"
ORIGIN      
        1 acgcaacgat ggcttttctc aacaaaccat aaagacattg gaactttata ttttatcttc
       61 ggagcatgag caggtatagt aggcacatca ttaagattat taattcgggc cgaactagga
      121 cagccaggaa gactaattgg aaacgaccaa atctacaacg taattgttac tgcccacgca
      181 tttgtaataa ttttttttat agtaatacca attataattg gtggatttgg taactgacta
      241 gtacctttaa tattaggagc accagatata gcattcccac gtataaataa cataagattc
      301 tggctactac cgccctctct aacacttctc ctatccagag gtatagtaga aagaggagtt
      361 ggcacaggat gaacagtcta tccaccctta gcagctggca ccgcccacgc cggagcttca
      421 gtagacttag gtattttttc tcttcattta gcaggtgttt cttcaatttt aggagccgtt
      481 aattttatca ctacagtaat taacatacga gccccaggaa taactataga ccgattaccc
      541 ctatttgtgt gatcagtttt tttaactgct attcttcttc ttctctcatt accagtgcta
      601 gctggggcta ttactatact tttaacagac cgaaacttaa acacatcttt ttttgacccc
      661 gcaggaggag gagaccccat tctttatcaa catttatttt ggttctttgg ccaccccgaa
      721 gtatatattt taattctacc cgccttcggt ataatctccc atattgtggg acaagaatca
      781 gggaaaaaag aatcatttgg gactctagga atagtgtatg ctataatagc aattggagtt
      841 cttggatttg tggtatgagc ccaccacata tttaccgttg ggatagatgt tgacacacga
      901 gcatatttca cctctgctac aataattatt gctgtaccaa caggaattaa aattttcaga
      961 tgattagcta cccttcatgg cacacaattc acattcagac cctccttaat ttgagcttta
     1021 ggatttatct tcctattcac tataggagga ttgacaggag tagttctagc taactcatct
     1081 attgatatta tccttcacga tacatattat gtagtagccc actttcacta tgtactatca
     1141 ataggagcag tatttggtat ttttgcagga attgctcatt gattccccct tttcacagga
     1201 ttatctctac accctaaatg attaaaaatc catttcacaa caatattcat tggagttaat
     1261 ctcaccttct tcccccaaca cttcctaggt ctaaacggaa tacctcgacg atattcagat
     1321 tatccagacg cctacacaac atgaaatgta atttcttcta ttggatcttc aatctcctta
     1381 atcgcagtat taggatttat tgtagtagta tgagaagctc ttacatctaa acgaccagcc
     1441 ttattctccc tatttatacc tacttccgtt gagtgacaac acaactttcc cccagcggac
     1501 cacagatata tagaaatccc cctaacagct aactatctaa aatggcagat cattgcatag
     1561 gacttaagct cctaatagga agcccagctt cttttagaaa ttaatggcaa catggaaagc
     1621 cctcaacctt caagacgcag catccccact catagaacaa ttaatttttt ttcatgacca
     1681 cgcaatatta gttcttattc taattaccac tttagtagga tttatattat cttccttatt
     1741 tttcaactca tttacaaacc gaattctcct agaacaccaa accatcgaaa caatttgaac
     1801 aatcctacca gcaattattt taatctttat cgccctacca tcactacgtc ttctttattt
     1861 attagacgaa gtaaataacc ctagagtgac attaaaagct attgggcgac aatggtattg
     1921 aagatatgaa tactcagatt ttacacaaat tagatttgac tcatatataa tatcaagaca
     1981 ggatatctca gaaagagact tccgactcct agaagtagat aaccgaacga tcttaccgat
     2041 aaatacccaa attcgagccc taattagagc tggagatgtc attcactcat ggacaattcc
     2101 agctttagga gtaaaagcag acgcagtccc aggccggcta aaccaaatca gatttcaaat
     2161 caaccgtcca ggattattct atggacaatg ctcagaaatc tgcggggcca accacagatt
     2221 tatacccatt gttgtagaga gaacttcaat taaatccttc ttaaattgaa tttcttctaa
     2281 cagcaacaac tcattagatg actgaaagca agtgtaagtc ttttaaactt aaaatagtag
     2341 ttccgtctac ttctaatgat taaaattagt taaaaaataa cacgagcttg tcaagctcga
     2401 attattacaa agtaatattt taaaatccct caaatagccc ccttattatg attaaatctt
     2461 tacatatttt tcacaactat gttagcccta attattatct caagatattt cattaaaacg
     2521 cctgttaaaa tcgactctca ttctgaccca attaaaacaa atcaagccaa ttgaaaatga
     2581 taacaaactt attctcaaga tttgacccaa tctcaagagt taaccaatta tctttaaact
     2641 gaatctcaac acctctaggc cttctattta ttccctattt attctgagct atgccttcac
     2701 gttcttcttt aatatggtca ttagtaacct catcattaca taaagaattc aaaactttat
     2761 taggacctac taacccagga ggaaccatcg tatttgtatc tttatttaca tttattgtat
     2821 ttaacaactt cttaggactt ataccttatg tattcactag aacaagtcat atatcaataa
     2881 cattgtcttt agcacttccc ttgtggatgg cattcatatt atttgggtga attaaccgaa
     2941 cacaacacat atttgcccat cttgttccag ctggaacgcc aggcccactc acaccaatca
     3001 tagtattaat tgaaactatt agaaacgtaa ttcgcccagg aactcttgcc attcgactag
     3061 ctgccaacat aattgcgggg cacctcctcc taacacttat aggaaatact ggacctcatt
     3121 taaaccacac agcagtttct atactagtat tagctcaaat ccttcttctc attttagaaa
     3181 cagctgttgc tgtaatccaa tcttacgtat ttgcagctct aagaacttta tatgctagag
     3241 aggtaaacta atgccaaaac acggacacca tgcctatcac ttagtagacg ttagaccatg
     3301 accccttact ggatccatta gagctataat actcacaaca ggacttgtaa aatgatttca
     3361 ccaattcact atagacctac ttacattagg gctcatcgca acattattaa caataatcca
     3421 atgatgacga gacattaccc gagaaggaac ttatcaagga cttcatacat ctaaagtagt
     3481 taatggactc cgctggggaa taattctatt tattgcctca gaagttctat tctttttttc
     3541 atttttctga gcattctttc atagaagact atcacctaca gtagaactag gaacatgctg
     3601 accaccagca ggaattaaca ctttcaaccc atttcaaatc ccccttttaa acacagcaat
     3661 tttactagct tcaggggcta ctgtaacctg agctcatcac gctcttcttg cctcaaacca
     3721 cacccaagcc cttcaaagat tagcacttac agttacccta ggaatctact tcacagccct
     3781 tcaagccata gaatactacg aagccccttt cacaattgca gactctgtat acggttcgac
     3841 attttttgtt gctacagggt tccacgggct tcatgtaatc atcggatcat gctttcttct
     3901 tatctctcta taccgaatat atatatgcca tttctcctct gcccatcatt ttggctttga
     3961 agcagccgcc tgatattgac attttgtaga tgtagtatga ctattcctat atatctcaat
     4021 ctactgatga ggggggtaat caaatgacta tctagtataa taagtacaat tgacttccaa
     4081 tcaattagtc tggtatctcc aggataatca atgctaatag caattaccct aatcatcatt
     4141 attctcatta tttcaacagc agttatactc atctctaccc ttctagcaaa aaaaactatt
     4201 gctgatcggg aaaaaagatc accattcgag tgtgggtttg accccaaagg atctgctcga
     4261 ttacccttct ctctacgatt ttttttaatt gctattattt ttttaatttt cgacgtagaa
     4321 atcaccctct tattacccct aactactatt attactctct caaatgtgaa aacatgaacc
     4381 ataacaggct tattttttct gtttattcta ctcttagggc tctaccacga atgaacacaa
     4441 ggagccttag aatgatcaga ataagagatc atagtcaact atgatatttg atttgcactc
     4501 ataaggtgct ccatggagct gatcttagtt gaaaagcgaa tgtcgcacct agtttcgacc
     4561 taggtcccgg taaaaatacc ttcaattaat tagttaaaac caaatagagg tttatcactg
     4621 ttaatgatat cattgaactt aagttctaac taagggaaaa acaagaagga gaggaagctt
     4681 ctaacttcaa tctcaggcgg ttaaattccg tctttattcc ttgtttttat agtgtaatca
     4741 acacactaca ttttcattgt agagctaaag gtatgagccc tttttaaaat acttaagggc
     4801 acacctgcct cccttacagc ttcaatgtaa tgctcacaat gttaagcttc ttaagttaaa
     4861 taattaaaag caaaccaact aatcaaacca gtaaaatcac taaataaatt ttaattctat
     4921 tttcctggat agattgaaga tgaccagaag cccttattaa tgtcctgtga attccttgtc
     4981 caccgtaata ttcagatcaa cctccatctc ctacttgaga ataaacagaa cctccaccta
     5041 aaacctttcg cctaacacca atagtagaaa gcaaaggtat aaatcatata gagccagaaa
     5101 atactactgc cgagtataat cttaacgact taagattata attttctgcc attaaattta
     5161 atatataccc aataaaccca ccaatcaatc taacacctaa agcaagtaat tttacaggaa
     5221 aagttaaaca aatcataata ggagcgggaa aaacaagcca agaaacaacg gccccaccaa
     5281 ccacagctcc tattctcaat ccaagtatag gccaagttat caaaacatca gaatctctca
     5341 ctgaaaaaac agaacctaaa ttataatccc cactaagact gtaataaacc aaacgaaatc
     5401 tgtaacaaac agtaagacca gtagccaaaa ctaacaatca aaaacaaact tcatttaaag
     5461 gacttaagaa agctacctct aaaatcaagt ccttagagta aaagcccgct aaaaatggaa
     5521 acccacaaag agccagatta gctaaattga tacacaccac tctaataggt ataaaattaa
     5581 ctaaaccccc tatcatccgg atatcctgat aatcaccaac tctatgaata atagacccag
     5641 cacatataaa taaaagagct ttaaacaaag catgagttaa aaggtggaaa aaagccaaag
     5701 tagcccaacc taatcttaaa atagtaacta ttacacctaa ctgacttaga gtggagagag
     5761 caataatttt ttttaaatcc gtctcaaaat tagcccccaa ccccgctata aacatagtca
     5821 agcaccctaa taaaagcaat aaagtgctag caaaggaaga cataagtctt gggctaaacc
     5881 gaatcaaaag gtaaacccca gcagtaacca atgttgaaga atgcactaaa gcagaaacag
     5941 gagttggagc cgctatagca gcaggaagcc aagcagaaaa tggaatttga gctcttttag
     6001 ttattgcagc caatacaacc aaaaaaatta cataccttct agccatggac tcctcaccga
     6061 cataaaaaga aaaatttcaa ccccccaaac ttaacattaa agaaatacta agtaaaattg
     6121 ctacatcacc aactcgattc gatagagcag tcaacatccc agctccagca gacttttcat
     6181 tttggtaata aataactaaa gcataagaca ctaaaccaag accatctcaa cctaataaaa
     6241 tactaattat attagggcta ataattaaca aaagcataga aagaacaaac cctaagacta
     6301 aatatataaa acgcccaata ttataatctc cagacatata accaccccta taaaacaaaa
     6361 ccatagaaga aataaaacaa acaaaagata taaatattat tgacattcaa tcaataatta
     6421 aagctatttc gattctagct ctattaactc taaccaactc tcaatctaaa aaataggagc
     6481 agctggagaa gagtaaattt aaagaagtaa ttaatctgac aacagatgta atcaataaaa
     6541 ataccatact acttaaattt attttattat tccataacac tgcccaaaat aaaaaattat
     6601 atctttggtc ccacaaacca acattttatt taaactattt aagcttttaa taaataaaaa
     6661 ttgaaccctt caacactaaa atatttaaag gaagtcaatg aagcattaaa accaaatatt
     6721 ctcgaacctt accagaacag caagaaaaca aagccctaaa atatttaccg tgctgactta
     6781 gggaaaacat ataaagccta taagcagctc ttaaaaaaga aagaagagcg actggaagta
     6841 ttgttaaaac tacccaagaa actactctta aaataagcct aatttcacct aacaaattga
     6901 ctgtaggagg agctgctata ttaccagctc ttagtaaaaa ccaccataaa cctatagtag
     6961 gtataaaact aagaagaccc tttctaataa ataaactccg tcttcctagg cgctcataca
     7021 ccatgttagc caaacaaaac aacccggaag aacaaagacc atgacctact atcacagaaa
     7081 cagcgccaga caacccccat caactaaaaa cactaagacc acataacacc aagcctatat
     7141 gagcaacaga agagtaagca atcaaagctt taatatcagt ttgacgtaaa catataaaac
     7201 tcacaaaaat cccccctagc aagcctactg aaacccacag ccacctaaaa tctacagctg
     7261 agtgaatgaa aagaggacaa acacgaacta aaccataacc acctaacttc aataaaacac
     7321 cagctaaaat tatagaccct gccactgggg cctccacgtg cgccttaggt agccataaat
     7381 gaactaaata aactggaagc ttaacaataa aagccatgac tctacaaaca tatcacacac
     7441 caaataaact aacactacaa ttagggacaa aagacaaacc aaaagtcact gaaccccccg
     7501 tgctatacaa gctcaaaata gaaatcagta gaggtaaaga cccaaataaa gtgtaaaata
     7561 atatatatac acctgcctgt aatcgctcag gctgataccc tcagcctaaa attaaaatta
     7621 ttgtgggaat taaagaactc tcaaaacaga tataaaatat taagtaatca agacaagaaa
     7681 aagtcaatac taaactcaac aataaaaaca cattaactaa taaaaatatc ttatcaaaat
     7741 ccttaaaatt ttcaatcttc tgcctcctac caaccacaag tgctataatt cagaaactca
     7801 ataaaattaa aatataagca atataatcta ttccaaaacc taagcccaag caagaaaaag
     7861 aaaacccatt aagcgaatag actccgaata taaaactagc taaaaataaa gacacctgca
     7921 cggtaatcca cctatctacc accaaagtta tcaataaaac tattaaaata aactttaaca
     7981 tcttaaaaca ttaaaccttc taaaattgtc tctaccatga ctacgcacaa tagaaacaag
     8041 aagagctaag gccaaagctc cttcgcaagc ggcaagagta agaaaaaata aaacgaaata
     8101 taaatctccc cctaaataac cgaaagcttg aaccataaac caaaaaatat tcactataat
     8161 aaactctaaa cttaacaaca catttaataa atgctttcgt ttacccacaa aagccaataa
     8221 accacaacat aaacaaaata aaggtacata aagccaaaaa ttaaaaatta tcattagttt
     8281 caatagttta aataaaataa tggtcttgta aaccgtagat gaatcattat tcttgaagct
     8341 cagaaagaag aaactattcc catcctcagt ccccaaaact aatattttat ataaactact
     8401 ttctgtatta atatacttct tttatcctct tttttattaa tatcctcttc aatttgcttc
     8461 acccggataa cccatccatt agccataggg ctaacattaa ttctccaaac tattttaatt
     8521 tgtgtatctg caggactttt atctaaattt atatgatttt cctatatttt atttttaatt
     8581 tttctaggag ccactttagt gttatttatc tatgtggcct ccctcgcctc aaatgaaaca
     8641 tttaaattat caattaaaat aatctcagct tttatcttac ccctatctgt agtaatcatt
     8701 ttacccctta tcgaccaaat gataactttc actaaagatt ccacagagct ctcattttta
     8761 acaaacttcc aagatataca atcaacacaa atatcactta gttatatata taaccccacc
     8821 acagcaacat taacaaggct aattatcata tacctcctcc taactcttat tgtagtagtt
     8881 aaacttagat caacttttta tggccccctt cgaacatcct aatgacgaca cctatacgta
     8941 aatcacaccc tttatttaaa atcgccaacg gagcattagt agatctacct accccagcca
     9001 acatttccat tttatgaaat tttggatcct tgttaggtat gtgcctagta gtccaaattg
     9061 caacagggtt atttttagcc atacattaca cagcaaacgt agatttagca ttttctagag
     9121 tagctcatat ttgtcgagat gtaaactacg gttgacttct ccgaacggta cacgccaatg
     9181 gagcttcatt tttttttatt tgcttataca gacacattgg acgaggaata tattacggct
     9241 catttctcta catacacacc tgatcaatcg gagtaattat tttattttta accatagcaa
     9301 cagctttttt agggtatgtt ctcccctggg gacaaatatc attttgagga gctactgtaa
     9361 ttactaacct tatatctgca attccatttg taggaacaga cctagtccaa tgaatttgag
     9421 gcggattcgc agtaagtaac gcaacactaa cacggttttt caccttccat tttttattcc
     9481 cctttatcat tgcagctgcc actatagtgc acatcttatt tttacaccaa acaggctcta
     9541 ataatcccct aggaatctct agacaattag aaaaaatccc cttccaccct tacttttcat
     9601 ttaaagatat tgtaggattt gtagtcacat tagctgcact aatcattctt acacttctag
     9661 atccatacct tttaggagac ccagataatt ttattcctgc aaatccccta gttaccccag
     9721 ctcatattca accagaatga tattttttat ttgcttatgc aattcttcgg tcaatcccta
     9781 ataaattagg aggagttatt gccttagtaa tatcagtagc tattttattc atcttaccat
     9841 ttacccataa aaacaaattc cggagattag ctttttaccc aattagacaa attttatttt
     9901 gatcaataat tagaattgta attttattaa catgaattgg ggcacgacca gtagaagacc
     9961 cttatattct cacaggtcaa atcttgacaa tcttatactt ctcattcttt attattaacc
    10021 cactagctat aataatatga gataaattaa tagactgact atttatcttt aggaagacaa
    10081 gtgttttgaa agcacccaat aagagttcga atctcttaat agttttccta aattttttgc
    10141 aaaactatgt taggataacc tccaaaaaaa cttttaaccc tataaaaaaa atacagtaat
    10201 tcaaagccac aggaagaaac cctttccaag caagatatat taacttatca taacggaatc
    10261 gaggtagtgt tccccgtacc cacacaaagc aaaatccaat aaatataact ttaatataaa
    10321 atataaagga aacaagttca cttcctaaaa aaataataga aaacaaagcc ctcaaaaaca
    10381 aaattctagc atattcagct ataaaaatca aagcaaatcc gcccccccta tactcagtat
    10441 taaatcctga tactaactca gactcaccct ccgcaaaatc aaaaggagtt cgattactct
    10501 cagctaaaca agaagcaaac catagtaaag ctaaaggaaa gcctaaaatt aaaaatcaac
    10561 aataacgttg ataccttcta aataatctta aattaaagcc acccaccaag aataatatgc
    10621 ttaataaaat caaagcaaga ctcacctcat aagaaatagt ctgagcaaca gcacgaagac
    10681 aacctaaaag agaatattta gaattagaag accaacctgc tcctatagta gaatatactc
    10741 tcgctctcgt acaacacaaa aaaaacaaaa taccaaactc aaaagaaaat aaacctaact
    10801 cgtaaggcat taaacaccaa caaatcagag caataaataa actaaataca ggggataaat
    10861 aataaggaat aaaattactt atagtaggga atgtttgctc tttagtgaac aacttaacag
    10921 catcagcaaa aggttgcaac agcccagcgt aacctacttt attagggccc ttacgaattt
    10981 gaatatatcc taaaacttta cgctctaata atgtaaaaaa agcaacagat actaaaacta
    11041 aaatcactaa aattaaataa ctaattaatt taatcaacat tatcatagaa agaaaccaaa
    11101 aattaacttc ctcctattat ctatagtaat cactatatta acggatccta aatccgacgc
    11161 actaatctgc caagacaatc cattaaagtg tatcttgttc aaagactatc ttaaaagctc
    11221 aatcctttcg tactaaagcc atttttaaac caataaaaga tagaaaccaa cctggctcac
    11281 accggtttga actcaaatca tgtaaaattt taaaggtcga acagacctac tagctaaacg
    11341 gctacactta gctgaaattt taattcaaca tcgaggtcgc aactactctt gtcgataaga
    11401 actctcaaag aaaattacgc tgttatccct aaagtaactt attcttttaa tccacaaaga
    11461 aggatcaaac tctaattagc attatattat tcaatagaca gttatacatt atatcttcat
    11521 ctccccaacg aaatataatc taaacaaaac tcctttttac ctaaatcgca agtattaact
    11581 agattatatt aagttttata gggtcttatc gtcccattaa acaatttgag ccttttcact
    11641 caaaagttaa attcaaacac cgtaaaagag acagtttatc cctcgtccaa ccattcattc
    11701 aagcctccaa ttaaaagact actgattatg ctaccttcgc acggtcaaat taccgcggcc
    11761 ctttaaataa atcagtgggc aggctagact ttataattaa ttcacacaga catgtttttg
    11821 ataaacaggc ggggataaaa tttgccgagt tcctttttaa cttctctcca taaattttta
    11881 aaaaataaat aataattcaa aattaataac aacttaaaat tctacttata taaacatttt
    11941 aactgttgta taaacaataa ataacatttt tcgctaataa aagcaagtat tttataaata
    12001 taaaaaaaat tcaatattac tttaacgtta tactaagatg gctgatttta agcccacttc
    12061 aaatgatatc taataaaaca ctttacaaaa aaaataataa gaagctcatt cctcctacca
    12121 taactatcaa gttaatttta acttaatgca aaattaaatt catttaacga aaaaccagat
    12181 atacaaagat cgcctaacat atcaccacta aagattcgtt acaaatcact ttaccacgta
    12241 aaaaagcaac aaaatttagc tcaccttgtt tcgggactcc ataattaaca tgtcaactta
    12301 gtttacccct gatacaaaag gtacgaaaat ttaatactac ttttaattaa tttaataata
    12361 tttccattac tgtacttatt aactataatt tcaaactaaa cttctaaaaa atactaagca
    12421 acaaaattaa ttaatttttt atctaattaa actataaaca aattcaatta ataataaaca
    12481 actattaagt agtgcccaca aagacaatcc ctccagcgta aatggagcgc ttaaaattta
    12541 gctacaacct atactcctag gtgcattttc caatacaact actatgttac gacttatctc
    12601 actttaaaaa tgagagcgac gggcgatgtg tacatatcct agagctaata tcaatctaac
    12661 atattaataa agaaatacaa ttaaatccac cttcaaaatt ttatttcaaa aaattatccg
    12721 tatatattca acatactgta acccacctat atctttgtca taagctgcac cttgacctaa
    12781 tatacttaat attaattaat ttcaatggtt atattaatac accacctcat aatggcggta
    12841 tacatactgt taaacaagac aaagtaagat cattcgtggt gtatcgtttc aatggcaggt
    12901 tcctctaact agacttggat accgccaaat cctttaaatt tcaagatcat aactgatact
    12961 aatcaagtaa taaaatttaa atctagtata acagggtatc taatcctggt ttaaatctag
    13021 actttaacgg cctcaaaaaa aatcaacaaa cttctacctc actatcaaac tatatatttc
    13081 acctctcaac tctacaaaaa aagaaattca ttaatattta actcttataa ccgataactt
    13141 ttacccctcc atatttactc ccagtttaac cgcggatgct ggcacaaatt taacctgaaa
    13201 taactgaaat tactggttcg aaaactactc cacaaccaaa tacatatact gaattctagc
    13261 taaaaaaatc tatttattat aattatctag cacttactta catgtaaatt atctctaaaa
    13321 cagaggaaca agcaaggatc aaactttcag acaaaataaa cacattatta aaaataaaaa
    13381 tacttattta tattttataa aaataataga aatatttaca taattttatt taatataatt
    13441 attggttaat gtttaacccc tagaataggt agcttcctcc tgttgaaaaa caacccactc
    13501 attttaactt agctctttta attaatcttt atattaatta tttattatat tataactata
    13561 attagaaaaa tatcaaataa ttttaattat aattataaga gattattagt taataaaatt
    13621 ttattatttc aagataatta aacattaatt atatattaac agacatataa gtaaacttat
    13681 atgtctgtta atttataatt taaataaagt ttattcacgt ttatttaatt aaatgtatat
    13741 aactaaaatc ttaaatttat aattgtaaat aaaattaaat tatttaatta taattatata
    13801 taatatctaa attaaagatt taattatata aattagtata caaattaaat aaggatttta
    13861 ttccttttaa taagattatt cttctatttt tctaggtaga aagaagaata atccctcaat
    13921 taaaaggaat aaaatataga tatcctttaa ttttaaaatt aatttaaatg tatttagata
    13981 agtaattata attaaataaa ttgataaaat taactaagat ttatatagtt agtataaaat
    14041 catctattta ccccccccaa ctaaattacc gccattaaat ctattttatt cgtatatttt
    14101 atttaacaaa ccgtatctca aacgtcctcc taattataag gcacctctcc cgttcagaaa
    14161 aaaaaatttg aaagctttta aaatatgtta atattttcta aattgtatac atgttttttt
    14221 aaggtaaaag ttatctattt ttaaaattaa gatatcaagg taatagcatg cttgacaaaa
    14281 aggtcgtctt gatagggcga ataatgaaag cctatctttc tgctattata acccactcac
    14341 cttacacaag aaaaaatcta tatttaatgg aattacacca ttcccttaaa gatcaaaact
    14401 ttacgtgcct ttacactaaa acataatttt cctaggggaa aagataagct aaacctaagc
    14461 ttacgggctc ataccccgtc tatgaaatct ttttctcttt tcaattttac taattaatcc
    14521 ttcaacaata ctattttttt caacacttat tacaggagct gtaattgcca tttcctcatc
    14581 ttcttggttc atcaggtgag tgggacttga actaaattta ctttctttca ttcccctaat
    14641 cttttcaaaa caaaacactt tttcttcgga agctgcacta aaatattttt taattcaagc
    14701 cataggctcg gcagttcttc tagcaagagc ctctactcta ttaattataa cttttacctc
    14761 taaaataatt attttatgtg cacttttact taaaataggg gctgctcctc tccacttctg
    14821 attacctcca attatacaag gcatttcatg accacaatgt attattttaa taacaattca
    14881 gaaaattgca cctatagcaa taatcacata catcctgtgc ccaagaacac taacaattat
    14941 tacaaacgct tctattatat ctgcaattct aggcggaatt ggtgggctta atcaaacact
    15001 tctccgcaaa atcatagctt actcatccat cagacatata ggatggatgc tagctgctat
    15061 ttccttaaac acctctatct gagctaacta ccttttaatt tatagtatta tttctgcttc
    15121 attagccatc ataataaatc aaaatcaaat ctatcacatc aaacaactta tatcattgtc
    15181 ttactctcaa ataagtaaaa ttagagtttt cttaagtcta ttttccttag gaggcttacc
    15241 tccattttta ggatttttac ctaaattaag agtcattaaa gaattaacca tacaaacttc
    15301 tattctttga gtcagatttc taacaataag agctctaatc accttgttct tttatacacg
    15361 aatttcaatt actgccctca ccttaaaatc acctaaaata acaacattca ggacagccca
    15421 ctctcaaaga atagcagtat ttaacttaat caaccttaca ccaattttat tccccctaac
    15481 tattataatt caattttaag gttttaagtt aattaaacta gtaaccttca aagttcccaa
    15541 caagagtatt aatctcttaa accttataag ctaaggtatt atcacatttt caggattgca
    15601 gcctgacgtc ttaaatttaa actacatagc ctaagcagag agaacaacct catttataga
    15661 tttacaatct accactttta tcagccacct gccc
//
