# Supplementary material for: Digging deeper: new gene order rearrangements and distinct patterns of codons usage in mitochondrial genomes among shrimps from the Axiidea, Gebiidea and Caridea (Crustacea: Decapoda)
Source: PeerJ. 2017 Mar 1;5:e2982. doi: 10.7717/peerj.2982 (PMC5335691; doi:10.7717/peerj.2982)
Supplement: Supplemental Information 5 [file peerj-05-2982-s005.zip › corrected_gb/NC_020025.fixed.gb]

LOCUS       NC_020025              15481 bp    DNA     circular INV 20-MAR-2013
DEFINITION  Corallianassa coutierei mitochondrion, complete genome.
ACCESSION   NC_020025
VERSION     NC_020025.1  GI:435856569
DBLINK      Project: 184948
            BioProject: PRJNA184948
KEYWORDS    RefSeq.
SOURCE      mitochondrion Corallianassa coutierei
  ORGANISM  Corallianassa coutierei
            Eukaryota; Metazoa; Ecdysozoa; Arthropoda; Crustacea; Malacostraca;
            Eumalacostraca; Eucarida; Decapoda; Pleocyemata; Axiidea;
            Callianassidae; Corallianassa.
REFERENCE   1  (bases 1 to 15481)
  AUTHORS   Shen,H., Braband,A. and Scholtz,G.
  TITLE     Mitogenomic analysis of decapod crustacean phylogeny corroborates
            traditional views on their relationships
  JOURNAL   Mol. Phylogenet. Evol. 66 (3), 776-789 (2013)
   PUBMED   23202543
REFERENCE   2  (bases 1 to 15481)
  CONSRTM   NCBI Genome Project
  TITLE     Direct Submission
  JOURNAL   Submitted (31-DEC-2012) National Center for Biotechnology
            Information, NIH, Bethesda, MD 20894, USA
REFERENCE   3  (bases 1 to 15481)
  AUTHORS   Shen,H., Braband,A. and Scholtz,G.
  TITLE     Direct Submission
  JOURNAL   Submitted (30-OCT-2012) Comparative Zoology, Biology, Philippstr.
            13, Berlin D-10115, Germany
COMMENT     PROVISIONAL REFSEQ: This record has not yet been subject to final
            NCBI review. The reference sequence is identical to KC107817.
            
            ##Assembly-Data-START##
            Assembly Method       :: BioEdit v. V7.0.9
            Sequencing Technology :: Sanger dideoxy sequencing
            ##Assembly-Data-END##
            COMPLETENESS: full length.
FEATURES             Location/Qualifiers
     source          1..15481
                     /organism="Corallianassa coutierei"
                     /organelle="mitochondrion"
                     /mol_type="genomic DNA"
                     /db_xref="taxon:1267413"
     gene            1..1534
                     /gene="COX1"
                     /db_xref="GeneID:14412022"
     CDS             1..1534
                     /gene="COX1"
                     /note="TAA stop codon is completed by the addition of 3' A
                     residues to the mRNA"
                     /codon_start=1
                     /transl_except=(pos:1534,aa:TERM)
                     /transl_table=5
                     /product="cytochrome c oxidase subunit I"
                     /protein_id="YP_007317378.1"
                     /db_xref="GI:435856570"
                     /db_xref="GeneID:14412022"
                     /translation="MQRWFFSTNHKDIGTLYFIFGAWAGMVGTSLSLLIRAELGQPGS
                     LIGDDQIYNVVVTAHAFVMIFFMVMPIMIGGFGNWLVPLMLGAPDMAFPRMNNMSFWL
                     LPPSLSLLLFSGMVESGVGTGWTVYPPLAGAIAHAGASVDMGIFSLHLAGVSSILGAV
                     NFMTTVLNMRPVGMTMDRMPLFVWAVFITAVLLLLSLPVLAGAITMLLTDRNINTSFF
                     DPAGGGDPVLYQHLFWFFGHPEVYILILPGFGMISHIVSQESGKKESFGTLGMIYAML
                     AIGILGFVVWAHHMFTVGMDVDTRAYFTSATMIIAVPTGIKIFSWLGTLHGTQINYSP
                     SMVWGLGFIFLFTVGGLTGVVLANSSIDIILHDTYYVVAHFHYVLSMGAVFGIFAGIA
                     HWYPLFTGMTLNPKWLKIHFLTMFLGVNITFFPQHFLGLNGMPRRYSDYPDAFVAWNV
                     VSSMGSMVSLVAVLGFIMIVWESLVSQRYIMFNLFLPSSIEWFHPYPPADHSYMEIPV
                     ISN"
     tRNA            1535..1600
                     /product="tRNA-Leu"
                     /codon_recognized="CUN"
     tRNA            1601..1665
                     /product="tRNA-Leu"
                     /codon_recognized="UUR"
     gene            1667..2353
                     /gene="COX2"
                     /db_xref="GeneID:14412010"
     CDS             1667..2353
                     /gene="COX2"
                     /codon_start=1
                     /transl_table=5
                     /product="cytochrome c oxidase subunit II"
                     /protein_id="YP_007317379.1"
                     /db_xref="GI:435856571"
                     /db_xref="GeneID:14412010"
                     /translation="MTTWGYLGLQDSASPLMEQLIFFHDHAMVVIIMIVSFVGYMMGS
                     LFFNKYINRFLLENQNIEIVWTIVPAVILVFIALPSLRLLYLLDEVNSPSVTLKVIGH
                     QWYWSYEYSDFAQIEFDSYMVPTAELEEGGFRLLDVDNRTVLPMNTQIRVLVSAADVI
                     HSWTVPALGVKVDAIPGRLNQTSFLINRPGLFYGQCSEICGANHSFMPIVVESVGVDS
                     FLTWASWASE"
     tRNA            2361..2426
                     /product="tRNA-Lys"
     gene            2430..2591
                     /gene="ATP8"
                     /db_xref="GeneID:14412011"
     CDS             2430..2591
                     /gene="ATP8"
                     /codon_start=1
                     /transl_table=5
                     /product="ATP synthase F0 subunit 8"
                     /protein_id="YP_007317380.1"
                     /db_xref="GI:435856572"
                     /db_xref="GeneID:14412011"
                     /translation="MPQMAPMFWLYLMLMFMLTLLAFNVLNYFLGFLKPEGSSESVSS
                     LSSQKFWKW"
     gene            2585..3257
                     /gene="ATP6"
                     /db_xref="GeneID:14412012"
     CDS             2585..3257
                     /gene="ATP6"
                     /note="TAA stop codon is completed by the addition of 3' A
                     residues to the mRNA"
                     /codon_start=1
                     /transl_except=(pos:3257,aa:TERM)
                     /transl_table=5
                     /product="ATP synthase F0 subunit 6"
                     /protein_id="YP_007317381.1"
                     /db_xref="GI:435856573"
                     /db_xref="GeneID:14412012"
                     /translation="MMSSLFSVFEPSSGILNLSLNWLSTFLGFLCLPYIYWVAPSRWS
                     FLWGQIMSFLYMEFKLLLGTRYSSLSLFFVSLFGLIVFNNFFGLLPYVFTSSSHLVMT
                     LTLSLPLWLTLMVYGWVNHTEHMFAHLVPQGTPTVLMPFMVVIETISNVIRPGTLAVR
                     LAANMIAGHLLLTLLGGTGVGLGAVLLSFLVFCQILLLILESAVAVIQSYVFAVLSTL
                     YASEVN"
     tRNA            3258..3322
                     /product="tRNA-Gly"
     tRNA            3338..3404
                     /product="tRNA-Val"
     gene            3405..3758
                     /gene="ND3"
                     /db_xref="GeneID:14412013"
     CDS             3405..3758
                     /gene="ND3"
                     /codon_start=1
                     /transl_table=5
                     /product="NADH dehydrogenase subunit 3"
                     /protein_id="YP_007317382.1"
                     /db_xref="GI:435856574"
                     /db_xref="GeneID:14412013"
                     /translation="MYVVFFCMSLGLLISLVVMFLASLLSKKTIMDREKNSPYECGFD
                     PKGSGRLPFSLRFFLIAVIFLIFDVEITLLLPLACVIGITDIFSWMITGSFFLFVLLY
                     GLYYEWSQGALEWSG"
     gene            3773..4561
                     /gene="COX3"
                     /db_xref="GeneID:14412014"
     CDS             3773..4561
                     /gene="COX3"
                     /codon_start=1
                     /transl_table=5
                     /product="cytochrome c oxidase subunit III"
                     /protein_id="YP_007317383.1"
                     /db_xref="GI:435856575"
                     /db_xref="GeneID:14412014"
                     /translation="MTSHGYHAYHLVDMSPWPLTGSISAMMLTTGLVKWFHQFNIDLL
                     LLGILATVLTMVQWWRDITREGTYQGLHTSVVVKGLRIGMILFITSEVLFFFSFFWAF
                     FHSSLSPAVEIGMTWPPLGIQPFNPFQIPLLNTVILLSSGATVTWAHHSILESNRSQA
                     LQSLGLTVILGLYFTALQAFEYLEASFTIADSVYGSTFFVATGFHGLHVIIGSLFLMV
                     CLYRLYKCHFSSHHHFGFEAAAWYWHFVDVVWLFLYVFIYWWGG"
     tRNA            4568..4634
                     /product="tRNA-Ala"
     tRNA            4638..4701
                     /product="tRNA-Arg"
     tRNA            4701..4769
                     /product="tRNA-Asn"
     tRNA            4770..4836
                     /product="tRNA-Ser"
                     /codon_recognized="AGN"
     tRNA            4836..4901
                     /product="tRNA-Glu"
     tRNA            complement(4900..4966)
                     /product="tRNA-Phe"
     gene            complement(4967..6689)
                     /gene="ND5"
                     /db_xref="GeneID:14412015"
     CDS             complement(4967..6689)
                     /gene="ND5"
                     /note="TAA stop codon is completed by the addition of 3' A
                     residues to the mRNA"
                     /codon_start=1
                     /transl_except=(pos:complement(4967),aa:TERM)
                     /transl_table=5
                     /product="NADH dehydrogenase subunit 5"
                     /protein_id="YP_007317384.1"
                     /db_xref="GI:435856576"
                     /db_xref="GeneID:14412015"
                     /translation="MTWKFSLNSTSMFFLSMSALSLLPMSLLSLLLDIKLLVEWELSF
                     INSSMIEFVFFLDWMSIMFLSFVCFISAMVLFYSGDYMLGDPNINRFIYLVLAFVFSM
                     SMMICSPNLISILLGWDGLGLISYVLVIYYQNEKSANAGMITILSNRVGDVAILMSIG
                     LFLSLGSWNFPLYAPNMSDEMVLIKLLVILAACTKSAQMPFSAWLPAAMAAPTPVSAL
                     VHSSTLVTAGVYLLIRFSPALENSLSQPPLLLISALTMFMAGLGANFEYDLKKIIALS
                     TLSQLGVMISVLALGFPVLAFFHLLTHAMFKALLFLCAGVVIHNVKEYQDIRIMGSLT
                     KSLPLTLMCLNTANLALCGMPFLAGFYSKDLILETAFSNNINLIAFILFAAATGLTVA
                     YSFRLTFMSLTKSFSMPPLSNSSDKSITMTTPMLVLSLGALSSGTLLSWIIFPEPILI
                     SLPMLLKTLPLQVSLLGLLTGYLLNITKVNYPLQSLSMLLPTHFSGSMWFMPFLSSFP
                     TAFMSLKTGNSYQVSLDKGWSEFFGSQGIFNNAIALSKNIQSAQNANFSLFLATLVMW
                     SAICLLLI"
     tRNA            complement(6690..6756)
                     /product="tRNA-His"
     gene            complement(6756..8102)
                     /gene="ND4"
                     /db_xref="GeneID:14412016"
     CDS             complement(6756..8102)
                     /gene="ND4"
                     /codon_start=1
                     /transl_table=5
                     /product="NADH dehydrogenase subunit 4"
                     /protein_id="YP_007317385.1"
                     /db_xref="GI:435856577"
                     /db_xref="GeneID:14412016"
                     /translation="MLKILMALTLLIPLSANWMFVLNSLTLLGFLWLLKAQHHFFLFN
                     LSTMLGTDFISYIMILLSIWITILMIHASQKIHENNLFPSYFILSNMFLCTSLLLTFS
                     SMDLLLLYISFESSLIPTLVLIIGWGYQPERIQAGFYMLFYTLFASLPLLVSLLSLYS
                     LEGSLTLGLLPKVLNMSHLSLLWYASSIFAFLVKLPMYFFHLWLPKAHVEAPVAGSMA
                     LAGVLLKLGGYGLIRILPIFLKVNKSLLWVWISVGIIGGTVVSILCLRQVDMKSLIAY
                     SSVAHMGLVLCGFILNNSWGISGGLTIMVGHGLCSSGLFCIANMVYIRTASRSLLINK
                     GLMSFMPSLGLWWFLLSIGNMAAPPTINLLGEINLLTSVISSSKMSIVGLAALSFFSA
                     SYSIYLFSMSQHGLFFNSSFACYSGKTQEFLTLFLHWLPLNTIILKSSMITTVGSL"
     gene            complement(8096..8401)
                     /gene="ND4L"
                     /db_xref="GeneID:14412017"
     CDS             complement(8096..8401)
                     /gene="ND4L"
                     /codon_start=1
                     /transl_table=5
                     /product="NADH dehydrogenase subunit 4L"
                     /protein_id="YP_007317386.1"
                     /db_xref="GI:435856578"
                     /db_xref="GeneID:14412017"
                     /translation="MTTFLAHFYTTIPFISISCGFVTFASSHKHLLNMLLSLEFIMLN
                     IFWLMCIMLSHISQEIYLCLFFLTLVACEGALGLGLLVSLVRTHGNDYFNTFSFLKC"
     tRNA            8404..8471
                     /product="tRNA-Thr"
     tRNA            complement(8472..8538)
                     /product="tRNA-Pro"
     gene            8524..9043
                     /gene="ND6"
                     /db_xref="GeneID:14412018"
     CDS             8524..9043
                     /gene="ND6"
                     /note="TAA stop codon is completed by the addition of 3' A
                     residues to the mRNA"
                     /codon_start=1
                     /transl_except=(pos:9043,aa:TERM)
                     /transl_table=5
                     /product="NADH dehydrogenase subunit 6"
                     /protein_id="YP_007317387.1"
                     /db_xref="GI:435856579"
                     /db_xref="GeneID:14412018"
                     /translation="MNYSLKILLFFCPLMFYLSLLFIRLSHPLSMGLVLLIQTCLVCI
                     SCGVMSLSFWFSYVLFLVFLGGMLVLFIYVASLASNESFYLSMSGFLFFLGFLVFSLI
                     MVFLDNLTVSVGVNLMSSELTSILIDEDLVKTVYSDSIMIFTLYIVSYLLLTLFVVVE
                     ITGNFFGPLRFST"
     gene            9044..10180
                     /gene="CYTB"
                     /db_xref="GeneID:14412019"
     CDS             9044..10180
                     /gene="CYTB"
                     /codon_start=1
                     /transl_table=5
                     /product="cytochrome b"
                     /protein_id="YP_007317388.1"
                     /db_xref="GI:435856580"
                     /db_xref="GeneID:14412019"
                     /translation="MTMPIRKSHPLLKIVNGALVDMPLPSNISVFWNFGSLLGLCLVI
                     QIATGLFLAMHYTASVDLAFSSVAHICRDVNYGWLLRTLHANGASFFFICLYVHIGRG
                     MYYGSYLIFHAWSVGVIMLFMVMATAFMGYVLPWGQMSFWGATVITNLFSAIPYVGGD
                     LVQWIWGGFAVDNATLTRFFTFHFVLPFLVAAATLVHILFLHQSGANNPLGVMSDVDK
                     IPFHPYFTYKDIVGFVVMLTFLVMLTLLYPYMLGDPDNFVPANPLVTPAHIQPEWYFL
                     FAYAILRSIPNKLGGVVALVMSVAVLFILPFTHVSKFRSLTFYPMNQILFWVMVAIVV
                     LLTWIGARPVEEPYIITGQLLTVAYFSYYLINPLLLLWWDKLLS"
     tRNA            10180..10245
                     /product="tRNA-Ser"
                     /codon_recognized="UCN"
     gene            complement(10265..11239)
                     /gene="ND1"
                     /db_xref="GeneID:14412020"
     CDS             complement(10265..11239)
                     /gene="ND1"
                     /codon_start=1
                     /transl_table=5
                     /product="NADH dehydrogenase subunit 1"
                     /protein_id="YP_007317389.1"
                     /db_xref="GI:435856581"
                     /db_xref="GeneID:14412020"
                     /translation="MTLSLPPNGNPFIVFIILLNFIILMICVLISVAFLTLLERKVLG
                     YIQIRKGPNKVGFMGLLQPFSDAIKLFTKEQTMPTLSNFLPYYLSPVFSLLMSLFIWI
                     SIPFNMNLENFKMSVLFFLCCLSMGVYSTMSAGWSSNSKYSLLGSLRAVAQTISYEVS
                     LALILLSLIFLVGSFNLSSFNSFQEEIWLIWLTFPLGMLWLASSLAETNRTPFDFAEG
                     ESELVSGFNTEYSSGGFALIFMAEYASILFMSALFSLMFLGGNPDSLLFYFKLTSLSF
                     VFIWVRGTLPRLRYDKLMFLAWKSFLPVALNYLFFFMALKMFVFITEI"
     rRNA            complement(11240..12643)
                     /product="16S ribosomal RNA"
     rRNA            complement(12644..13411)
                     /product="12S ribosomal RNA"
     tRNA            complement(13412..13480)
                     /product="tRNA-Ile"
     misc_feature    13481..14090
                     /note="putative control region"
     tRNA            complement(14091..14160)
                     /product="tRNA-Gln"
     tRNA            14158..14225
                     /product="tRNA-Asp"
     tRNA            14225..14291
                     /product="tRNA-Met"
     gene            14289..15284
                     /gene="ND2"
                     /db_xref="GeneID:14412021"
     CDS             14289..15284
                     /gene="ND2"
                     /codon_start=1
                     /transl_table=5
                     /product="NADH dehydrogenase subunit 2"
                     /protein_id="YP_007317390.1"
                     /db_xref="GI:435856582"
                     /db_xref="GeneID:14412021"
                     /translation="MVFFFLKKVIFLALLLMGAGISISSDSWFSAWFGLELNLMSFIP
                     FIILKGDVYSSEASLKYFFVQALGSAIVVIGSFQVVLIPSFAVIMVVALLFKMGAAPL
                     HFWLPQVMNGLNWVGCFVLMSAQKVAPMVLLSYIVSAAGVYDIIFWSSIMCALVGSLG
                     GLNQVFLRKIMGFSSINHMSWLLIGMLLGESYWGVYFVFYVLVSASVLVIFYSQQVFH
                     ITQLSGSGWSAYTLVSYMSLLSLGGLPPFTGFVPKWLMIQGMVESGMILPLLALLVGT
                     LISLYYYLRLTLLGLSMSSVKMKFIKVSLFGFLNMPLFMLFNFSGLFLPSLWMLV"
     tRNA            15283..15350
                     /product="tRNA-Trp"
     tRNA            complement(15350..15413)
                     /product="tRNA-Cys"
     tRNA            complement(15414..15478)
                     /product="tRNA-Tyr"
ORIGIN      
        1 atgcaacggt ggtttttttc gactaatcac aaagatattg gaactcttta ttttattttc
       61 ggggcttgag ctggtatggt tggtacctct ttaagattac taattcgagc ggagctcggg
      121 cagcccggga ggcttattgg tgatgatcag atttataatg tggttgtaac tgctcatgct
      181 tttgttataa ttttctttat ggttatacca attatgattg gtggttttgg taattggttg
      241 gttcctttga tgttaggggc acctgatatg gcgtttcctc gtatgaataa tatgagattt
      301 tgactcttac ctccttcatt gagtttatta ttgttcagtg ggatggtgga aagaggtgtt
      361 ggaaccggtt ggaccgtgta tcccccacta gccggggcaa ttgctcacgc aggtgcttcc
      421 gtagatatgg gtattttttc tttacatttg gctggagttt cgtcgatctt aggggctgta
      481 aattttatga ctactgtttt aaatatacga ccagtgggga tgactataga ccgtatgcct
      541 ctttttgtgt gggcggtatt tattacggct gtgcttcttt tgctttcttt gcctgtttta
      601 gcgggagcga ttacgatgtt attaactgac cgaaatatta atacttcttt ctttgatccg
      661 gccggaggag gtgacccagt tctttaccag catctttttt ggttctttgg ccaccctgag
      721 gtttatattt tgattctccc aggatttggt atgatttccc atattgtgag tcaagagtct
      781 ggtaaaaagg aatcttttgg tacattaggt ataatttatg ctatgttggc aattggtatt
      841 ttgggttttg tggtttgggc tcatcatatg tttacggtag gaatggatgt tgatactcgg
      901 gcctacttca cttctgcaac tatgattatt gctgttccaa ctggcattaa gatttttagt
      961 tgattaggaa ctcttcacgg aactcagatt aattatagac cctctatggt gtggggttta
     1021 ggttttattt ttttgtttac ggtaggaggc ttgactgggg ttgttttggc taactcttct
     1081 attgatatta ttcttcatga cacttattat gtggttgccc attttcatta tgtgctttcc
     1141 ataggggctg tttttggtat ttttgcgggt attgctcact gataccctct atttacggga
     1201 atgactttaa accctaagtg attgaagatt cattttttaa ctatgttttt aggtgtaaat
     1261 attacattct tcccgcagca tttcttaggt ttaaatggta tacctcggcg gtattctgac
     1321 tatccggatg cttttgtggc ttgaaatgta gtgtcatcaa tagggtcgat ggtatctttg
     1381 gtggctgtat taggtttcat tataattgtt tgggagagtt tagtttctca gcggtatatt
     1441 atgtttaatc tgtttttgcc ttcttctatc gagtgatttc atccttatcc tccggccgat
     1501 catagatata tggagattcc tgtaatttca aattactaaa atggcagaca gatgtgtgag
     1561 atttaggatc ttattaggac ggcgaagcct tcttttagta gctaaaatgg cagatagatg
     1621 tgtaagattt aagctcttat tagaagaagt ttttcttttt tagtaaatga caacatgagg
     1681 ctatttggga cttcaagata gagcttcgcc tctaatagaa cagcttattt tttttcatga
     1741 tcatgctatg gttgttatta ttataattgt taggtttgtg gggtatatga taggttcctt
     1801 gttttttaat aagtatatta accgattctt gcttgaaaat caaaatattg agattgtgtg
     1861 gactattgtt cctgcggtga ttcttgtatt tattgcttta ccttctttac ggttacttta
     1921 ccttcttgac gaggtcaata gtcctagtgt tactttgaaa gttattgggc atcaatgata
     1981 ttgaagatat gagtattctg attttgctca gattgagttt gattcttaca tagttcctac
     2041 tgctgagcta gaagaaggcg gttttcgttt attggatgtg gataatcgca cagttttgcc
     2101 tatgaatacc cagattcggg ttttggttag ggctgctgat gttattcatt cttgaacagt
     2161 ccctgctttg ggggtgaagg tggatgctat ccctggacgt ttaaatcaga ctaggttttt
     2221 gattaaccga cctgggttat tttatggcca gtgttctgag atttgtggtg cgaaccatag
     2281 gtttatgcct attgttgtag agagtgttgg cgtggattct tttttaactt gggcttcttg
     2341 agcgagagag taagagtaag tgcttagtgg ctgaagaaat agtgcaggtc ttttaaacct
     2401 gaaaatagta gatatactct gagctagata tgcctcagat agctcctata ttttgattgt
     2461 atttaatgtt gatatttatg ttgactttat tggcctttaa tgtgttgaat tactttttgg
     2521 gctttttgaa gccggaaggg tcttctgaat ctgttagttc tttgagaagc caaaagtttt
     2581 gaaaatgata agaagattgt tttctgtatt tgagccttct tctggaattt tgaacctgtc
     2641 tttgaattgg ttgtctactt ttttgggttt tttatgttta ccttatattt actgagtggc
     2701 accgtcacgt tgatctttct tatgaggcca gattataaga ttcttataca tagaatttaa
     2761 gctgttgctt gggactcgtt atagaagttt atctttgttt ttcgtttctt tgtttgggtt
     2821 aattgtgttt aacaattttt ttggcttatt accctatgta tttactaggt ctaggcattt
     2881 agtgataact ttaacgttgt cgttgccttt gtgattgact ttgatggtgt acgggtgggt
     2941 taatcacact gagcatatgt ttgcccattt agtgcctcag gggaccccaa ctgttttgat
     3001 gccttttatg gtagttattg agactattag aaatgtcatt cgtcctggta ctctcgctgt
     3061 gcggttggct gctaatatga ttgctgggca tcttttgttg actttattag gtggaactgg
     3121 tgtaggtctt ggggctgttt tgttaaggtt ccttgttttt tgccaaattt tgttattgat
     3181 tttggagtct gcagtagctg tgattcagtc ttatgttttt gctgtgttaa gaacattgta
     3241 tgcgagtgaa gttaactatt tttctagtat aataagtacg gtagacttcc aatctaaagg
     3301 tctagagaat ctagggaaaa tattatattt ttttcggagt tttttagtat aagaagtatt
     3361 tttggtttac aaccaaaagg tctgtgaata caacaggagg acttatttat gttgtttttt
     3421 tttgtataag attaggattg ttgattaggt tggttgtgat atttttggct tctttgcttt
     3481 cgaaaaagac tatcatagac cgggaaaaga attcgcctta tgagtgtggg tttgatccca
     3541 aaggctctgg tcgtttgcct ttttctttgc gtttcttttt aattgctgta atctttttaa
     3601 tttttgatgt tgaaattact cttttattac cccttgcttg cgttattggt attactgata
     3661 ttttttcctg aataattaca ggatcctttt ttttgtttgt tttattgtat ggtttgtatt
     3721 atgagtggag acagggggct cttgaatggt ctgggtagga agctcaaaac taatgacatc
     3781 tcatggttat catgcttatc atttggttga tataagtcct tggcctttaa ctggatctat
     3841 tagtgctata atgttgacta cgggtttggt aaagtggttt caccagttta acatcgattt
     3901 gttattattg ggtattttag ctactgtttt gactatagtt cagtggtgac gagatattac
     3961 tcgggagggt acgtatcagg ggctgcatac aagggtggtg gttaaaggac tgcgtatcgg
     4021 gataatttta tttattactt ctgaggttct tttttttttt tcattttttt gggctttttt
     4081 tcataggaga ttatctcctg cggtagagat tggtataact tggccaccac taggaattca
     4141 accttttaat ccatttcaga ttcctttgct taatactgta attttattgt cgtcaggggc
     4201 aactgtcacg tgggctcatc attctatttt agaatcaaat cgtaggcagg ctcttcaaag
     4261 tttgggttta actgtgattt tgggattata ttttactgct ttgcaggctt ttgagtatct
     4321 agaagcttct tttactattg ctgactctgt gtatggatcg actttttttg ttgctactgg
     4381 gtttcatggc ttgcatgtaa ttattggttc tttgttttta atagtatgtt tatatcggtt
     4441 gtataagtgc catttttctt cgcatcatca ttttggtttt gaggcggcag cttggtattg
     4501 acattttgtg gatgtagttt ggttgttctt atacgttttt atttactgat gagggggtta
     4561 atttaaaaga gtagtatttc taaaaaagaa tatatggttt gcaattataa gatgtactat
     4621 gagtacctac tttaattggt tagaaagtga agtatcacgt ttagtttcgg cctaagtttt
     4681 ggtcagtaag acctctaatt ttggaagaag ccaaaatagc ggcatatcat tgttaatgat
     4741 gtaattgggc ttaaatgatc ccttccaaag aagtatcaag atgaaactgg ggtttctaac
     4801 cccttgttta agtggttaaa ttccatttat atttcgttct tatggtgtat ggaacacgct
     4861 acattttcgt tgtagagaaa aaagattagt ttttaagagt attcatagat taagataatc
     4921 atttttacat cttcagtgta ctattctttt tttgaattat atgaataaat taataagagg
     4981 caaattgcac ttcatatcac aagtgttgct aggaatagtc tgaagtttgc attttgtgcg
     5041 gattgaatat tttttctcag ggcaatggca ttgttgaaga taccttgtct tccaaagaat
     5101 tcagatcatc ctttgtctag ggatacttgg tatctgttac cggtttttaa ggatataaaa
     5161 gctgttggga aagaagatag aaagggtata aatcacatag aacctgagaa gtgagtgggc
     5221 agtaatattg atagcgattg tagagggtag tttactttcg tgatgttgag gaggtaacct
     5281 gtaagtaaac ctaggagtct tacttgaagc gggagcgttt ttagtagtat aggtaaagaa
     5341 ataaggatag gttctgggaa gatgattcat gagagtagtg ttccactgga aagggctcct
     5401 aaagataaaa ctaatatggg tgttgttatt gtaattgatt tatccgagga attgcttagt
     5461 gggggtatac tgaaggattt tgttagactt atgaaggtaa gccggaagga gtatgccacg
     5521 gttagtcctg tagcagctgc gaataaaata aatgcgatga ggttgatgtt gtttgagaat
     5581 gctgtctcca gaataaggtc cttggaatag aatcctgcta agaaaggtat accgcacagg
     5641 gccagattgg ctgtatttaa acatattagc gttagaggaa gtctttttgt tagcctgcct
     5701 ataattcgaa tatcttggta ttctttcaca ttatgaatta ctacacctgc acataggaat
     5761 agaagtgctt taaatatagc atgggttagg agatgaaaaa aggctagaac tgggaagcca
     5821 agggccaaga cactaattat tactcctagt tgtctaagag tagaaagagc aataattttt
     5881 tttaaatcgt attcaaagtt agctcccagc cctgctataa acattgtgag agctctgatt
     5941 aaaagtaagg gcggctggct tagagagttt tctagggctg gcctaaagcg gattagtaag
     6001 tacactccgg ctgtaacaag tgttgatgaa tgtactaaag cagagactgg ggttggtgct
     6061 gccatggcag cagggagcca agctgagaac ggtatttggg ctcttttagt gcatgctgct
     6121 aaaattacta gtaatttgat taggactatt tcatctgaca tattgggggc gtatagcggg
     6181 aagtttcagc ttcctaggga gagaaaaagg ccgattctta ttaagatggc aacgtcgcca
     6241 acacggtttg agagaatggt gattataccc gcgtttgctg atttctcatt ttggtagtaa
     6301 attactagta cgtaagagat taatcctaat ccatctcagc caagaagaat actgattaaa
     6361 ttaggcctgc agattattat tgatatggag aatacaaaag ctaatacaag atagataaag
     6421 cggttgatat taggatctcc tagtatatag tctcctctat agaataatac tatagcggag
     6481 ataaagcaaa caaaacttaa aaacatgata gatatccaat ccaggaaaaa aacaaattca
     6541 attattctag agttgatgaa tgataactcc cattctacta ggagtttgat atctaggagc
     6601 agggagagaa gagacatagg tagtaatgat aaggcggata ttcttaaaaa aaatattctg
     6661 gttgagttta gggaaaattt ccatgtcatg attaaaaatg ataatttctc atatctccag
     6721 atccacagac tggtgtttta tttaaactat tttaattaca aggatcctac cgtagtgatt
     6781 attgatcttt taaggatgat ggtgttaagg ggaagtcagt ggaggaataa tgttaagaat
     6841 tcttgtgttt ttcctgaata acatgcaaaa gatgaattga aaaataaccc gtgttgtgac
     6901 attgaaaaaa gataaatgga gtaagaggct ctgaagaagg agagagccgc taggcccaca
     6961 atagatattt ttctagatct aataactcta gtgagaaggt taatctcccc caggagatta
     7021 atggtagggg gtgctgctat gttgccgatt ctgagaagga atcatcatag acctaagctt
     7081 ggtatgaatc ttattaagcc cttgttgatt agaagtcttc gtctagctgt tcgaatgtaa
     7141 actatgtttg caatacagaa taatccagaa gaacacaaac cgtgacccac tatgattgtt
     7201 aggccccccg aaattcctca ggagttgttg agaataaatc cacataagac taaacccatg
     7261 tgggctactg acgaatatgc aatgagggat tttatgtcta cttgtcgcag acacagaatt
     7321 ctgactacag tgcctccaat gattcctacg gagattcaca ctcataatag ccttttgttt
     7381 actttcagga aaatgggcaa aattcgaatt aatccatagc ctccgagttt gagcaggact
     7441 cctgctagtg ccatggaacc tgccactggg gcttctacat gggctttggg gagtcataag
     7501 tgaaaaaagt atattggtag tttaactaag aacgcaaaga ttcttctagc gtatcataat
     7561 agtgataagt gagatatgtt taaaactttc ggaagtaatc ctaatgtaag ggagccttct
     7621 agtctgtata agcttaataa agatactagc agtggtagcg aagcaaataa tgtatagaac
     7681 agtatataaa atccggcttg aattcgttct ggttggtaac cccagccaat aattaagaca
     7741 agggttggaa taagtgatct ttcaaacgaa atgtataata ataaaagatc tatggaggag
     7801 aaagttaaga ggagacttgt acatagaaat atattggaga ggataaagta ggatggaaat
     7861 aggttattct catgaatttt ttgtcttgcg tggattatta aaatagtgat tcaaattctt
     7921 aggaggatta taatatatct aatgaagtcg gttcctaata ttgttgagag attgaataga
     7981 aaaaaatggt gctgggcttt gagaagtcaa agaaatccta gtaatgttag tgagttaagg
     8041 acgaacatcc aatttgctga aagcgggatc aggagtgtta gtgccattaa gatttttagc
     8101 attttagaaa actaaaagtg ttgaaatagt cgttaccgtg ggtacgaaca agtgagacta
     8161 ggagtcctaa gccaagtgct ccttcgcatg cgactaatgt aagaaagaaa agacaaagat
     8221 agatttcttg tgaaatatgg gatagtatga tgcatattaa tcaaaaaatg tttagtatga
     8281 tgaattccag tcttagaagt atatttaata ggtgtttgtg agaggaggca aaagtgacga
     8341 atccacatct aattctgatg aagggaattg tagtataaaa gtgagctaga aaggttgtca
     8401 ttggttttgg tagtttaaga aaaactttgg tcttgtaaac cgaaattaaa gaatagtttc
     8461 ttttcaaaac ttcagggaag aaagttatct ttcatcttta acttccaaag ttaatatttt
     8521 gatataaact attctctgaa aattttgctt tttttttgtc ctttgatgtt ttatttaagg
     8581 ttgttattta ttcgtctgag ccatccgttg tctatggggt tggtgttgtt gattcaaact
     8641 tgtttggttt gtatttcttg tggggttata tctctgtctt tttggttttc ttatgttttg
     8701 tttctagtgt ttttaggagg tatattagtg ttgtttattt atgtggcttc gttggcatct
     8761 aacgagtctt tttatttgtc tatgagtggt tttttatttt ttttgggttt tcttgttttt
     8821 tctttgatta tagttttttt agataattta actgtttctg tgggtgtgaa tctaatgagc
     8881 tcggaactta cgagaattct aattgatgaa gatttagtga agacagtata tagggattct
     8941 attatgattt ttactttata tattgtaagt tatttacttt tgactttgtt tgttgtagtc
     9001 gagattactg gaaatttttt tggtcccttg cggttttcta cttatgacaa taccaattcg
     9061 aaaatcacat cctttgttaa aaattgtaaa tggtgcatta gttgatatgc ctttacctag
     9121 aaatatttct gtgttctgaa attttgggtc tttattggga ttgtgtttgg taattcagat
     9181 tgctactggt ttgtttttgg ctatacatta tacagctagg gtagatttgg ctttctcaag
     9241 agtggctcat atttgtcgtg atgtaaatta cggatggctt ttgcgtactt tgcatgctaa
     9301 tggggcttct ttctttttta tttgtttata tgtgcatatt ggacggggaa tatattatgg
     9361 gtcttactta atttttcatg cttgaagagt tggggtaatt atgttattta tggtgatggc
     9421 tactgctttt ataggctatg tactaccctg aggccaaatg tctttttgag gggccactgt
     9481 aattactaat ttattttctg ctattccata tgtggggggc gatctggttc agtgaatttg
     9541 aggtgggttt gcggtagata atgctacttt gacccgattt tttactttcc attttgtttt
     9601 accatttttg gtagcagcag caacgttggt tcatatctta tttttacatc aatctggggc
     9661 taacaaccca ctaggagtga taagagatgt agacaaaatt ccttttcatc cttattttac
     9721 ttataaggat attgtcggtt ttgttgtgat gttgacattt cttgttatac ttacattgct
     9781 ttatccttat atattagggg acccagacaa ttttgtaccg gcaaatcctt tggtcactcc
     9841 ggcccatatt caaccagagt gatatttttt gtttgcttat gctattttgc gttctattcc
     9901 taataaatta ggaggggtgg ttgcacttgt tatgtctgta gcggtgttgt ttattttacc
     9961 attcactcat gtatctaagt ttcggagatt aacgttttat ccaatgaatc agattttgtt
    10021 ttgagtaatg gtggcaattg tagtgttgct tacttggatt ggcgctcgac ccgttgaaga
    10081 gccttatatt attactgggc agttgctaac tgtggcttat ttttcttact atttaattaa
    10141 tccgctttta cttttatggt gggataagct tctttcttag gctgtttagt ttatgaaaaa
    10201 ctggtgtttt gaaagcacta aaaagagaat aatctctaat ggtcgtttat aaatttaaga
    10261 atggctaaat ttctgtaatg aatacgaata tttttaaagc tataaaaaaa aatagataat
    10321 ttagagctac aggtaggaat cttttccacg ctaaaaatat aagtttgtca tatcgtaggc
    10381 gtggtagagt accgcgcacc caaataaata cgaaacttaa ggaagtgagt ttaaagtaaa
    10441 ataataagga gtcggggtta cctccgagaa atataagtct gaataaggct cttataaaca
    10501 aaattctggc atattctgct ataaaaataa gtgcaaatcc acctcttctg tattccgtat
    10561 taaaccctga gactagctcg gattctcctt cggcgaagtc aaatggtgtt cggttagttt
    10621 ctgctaacga tgatgccaac cataacattc ctaatggaaa ggttagccag ataagtcaaa
    10681 tttcttcttg aaaggagttg aacgaggata ggttaaaaga ccctactaaa aaaattagcg
    10741 ataagagaat tagtgcgagg ctaacttcgt aggagatagt ttgtgcaact gctcgtaatc
    10801 ttcctaggag agagtattta gaatttgacg accatcctgc acttatggtg gaataaacgc
    10861 ctatacttag gcaacataga aaaaaaagga ctcttatttt aaagttttct aaatttatgt
    10921 taaatgggat cgaaattcag ataaataatg atattaagag cctgaagacg ggggatagat
    10981 agtagggaag aaaattggat aatgtgggca tagtttgttc tttggtgaaa agtttaattg
    11041 cgtctgagaa tggctgaagt agtcctatga aaccaacttt gttgggtcct ttacgaattt
    11101 ggatatatcc tagcactttt cgttctagaa gtgttaagaa agctactcta attaagacac
    11161 aaatcattag aataataaag tttaaaagga tgataaaaac gatgaatggg ttgccattgg
    11221 ggggaagtga gagtgtaata ttaatttgct gattaacacc agtgcatttg ctaataatta
    11281 cagaggtaat ccgtttaaag agaaatattc taactaaaaa atcctttcgt actaaaatag
    11341 tttaagtgag tatttgagga tagaaaccaa cctggctcac gccggtttga actcaaatca
    11401 tgtaaaattt taaaggtcga acagacctac ctatacaact gctgcattgt taggtaattt
    11461 taattcaaca tcgaggtcgc aaactttttt gtcgataagg actctcaaaa aaaataacgc
    11521 tgttatccct aaagtaactt tttcttataa tctaaaaagg atcaatgaat tcagaaatta
    11581 ttgtttaagg ttaatgcagt tacaagttat actttcgtct ccccaacgca atactttaag
    11641 gcatgatcta gttttcacaa atagttcgga gagtatgctt taagtataaa gttttatagg
    11701 gtcttgtcgt ccttcaaatt tatctaagcc ttttcactta gaagttaatt tcgataaata
    11761 aagctgagac agtttgcttc ttgtccgacc tttcattcca gtcttcaatt aaaagactaa
    11821 ttattatgct accttcgcac ggttagggta ccgcggcctt taaatttttc atcagtgggc
    11881 aggccagact gctctttata gcgagcagac atgtttttga taaacaggca gaagcggttt
    11941 ttgccgagtt acttagcttt agggctcggg cagtggtgtt aaatcttgct gagtttttta
    12001 ataataggat aattaaccaa taatatttac ttataaaatc attgtcactt attttgtaaa
    12061 ttgtagttaa tgttttttta tttattataa gagtagaaat taatagtatt cagttgtgtt
    12121 ggtagtaagt ttaaacactt ttcttacatg gctactttta agcctagaag gtataagtaa
    12181 gttatgtagt atatctatat atcgaaattc taagaagctc taccctccta gattagactt
    12241 ttcttagggt ttaaagtaag aaagtttaaa ttgaattttt ttagaaaaaa accagatata
    12301 acaaaactcg actaacattt cattactagg aggccgtaaa aaattacttt gaaacgtaaa
    12361 cttttttatt cctagctctt tttgtttcgg gatggtagta ataaacgtta attttgattt
    12421 tttcttatac aaaaggaaat ttaacttctt ttttttaatt tccaataaaa agttaatttc
    12481 ttctacaata ctattcacta tagccatttt aattttaaat ttcgattgtt tttactttat
    12541 agattctata aaaaaatatt tttcttagaa ttaaaaaaaa tggtagactt gaatacgggc
    12601 aatttatgct tataggacta ggtgcacttt ccagtacacc tactatgtta cgacttattt
    12661 cgtttttaga cgaaagcgac gggcgatatg tactcaattt agatcctcta tcagggaagc
    12721 ttgttaaact aatcttacta ttaaatcctc cttcggaaaa atatttcaat atttcttccg
    12781 ttttaaataa gttttattgt aacccattct ggcctcctca tgggttgcac cttgatctaa
    12841 tatactaagt aaaaattatt tattgaaata acttttcttc taggagtcat ctaataatga
    12901 cggtatacaa actttggaga ggaggtaaga ttttgcgggg tttatcgttt atcgaacagg
    12961 ttcctctaac tggactaaat taccgccaaa tcctttaaat ttgaaggaca tagcttttag
    13021 tttttaggca tgatgtatta cgattggaaa tagtagggta tctaatccta gtttttgctc
    13081 caattttttt agtttcacga aaggttatta taaataggtt tttatacaca ttattaaatt
    13141 tcacttttca atgtgttaga cttctatgaa gataagcctt atattaacta agcaccgaca
    13201 agtctttact tgattgcaga gtataaccgc ggctgctggc acaatattta accaaatctt
    13261 tttaagtaat taaatcagtc ttgaaactat tgtttaatat tttatgctga gattgaaaat
    13321 gagttacctt tttaatggat tgaaaataac tttagaatat ttcatgcatt tttcaactta
    13381 aatgcaaagt acatagccag gatcaaacta tttgtataag tgtttaagaa aaacacttgc
    13441 ttttccttat cagagaaatc ctttaatcag acattataca tttgtgagtt tattaaaaag
    13501 gagtgtatac aggtatatat gaaaaaaaaa aatggtactg tacaagaaaa aaatcaatag
    13561 aagagggcac ttgagtgccc tgatttatat acttaaatag atgttccaaa aaaagtaaag
    13621 acgggcatac aaaattcttt tgtaagcaaa taacaaattg catagatttt tacaaccgct
    13681 gttgctagtg agggattagg tcctctccta gggcaagtaa tataggaaag gaccgtgtaa
    13741 atcccacgag tgccgacttt ctactggtac ggaacttgga aatttagttt actcactcag
    13801 taagttaaag tgctgtaaga taaattgaaa aggaagctta aattgggccc ggatggagat
    13861 attaagaagt gacaacaggt tcctcttttt ggatagcctt cggtctaacc atttaatgtt
    13921 aacttagttg tatacaaata agggacagta aataataaat gttcaaagat aactttacta
    13981 gattaatgga aaaatttaag ttaatataaa actatgtctt attactagtt attgtaaaat
    14041 agattaaaca tattataata tgtttaattt ataacccctt ttttaaattg ttatatgtga
    14101 tggatgttat ccaactctaa gaagatcaaa acttcttgtg cgtaaataca ctaacatata
    14161 aaattagtta aatttataac ttgagtttgt catgctcaga ttatttctct atggaatatt
    14221 ttttttaaag ataagctaag agtaagctaa tgggttcata ccccggaaat gagaatgtat
    14281 ctctctttat ggtgtttttt tttttaaaaa aggtaatttt tttagctctt ttgttaatgg
    14341 gggctgggat ctctatttct tcggactctt ggttttccgc ctggtttggg ttggagctga
    14401 acttaatgtc gtttattcct ttcattattt taaaggggga tgtttacagt tctgaggctt
    14461 ccttgaagta cttttttgtt caggctttgg ggtccgcgat tgtagtgatt ggatcctttc
    14521 aggttgtttt gatcccgagg tttgccgtta ttatagtggt ggctctttta tttaagatgg
    14581 gggcagcccc tttgcatttt tggttgcctc aggtaatgaa tggacttaat tgggttgggt
    14641 gtttcgtgtt gatgagggcc cagaaagtag ctcctatagt tcttctctct tatattgtaa
    14701 gagctgcggg ggtttatgat attatttttt gaaggagtat tatgtgtgct ttggttggaa
    14761 gattgggtgg cttgaatcag gtttttttac gtaaaattat agggttttct tcgatcaatc
    14821 acatatcttg acttttgatt ggcatgttac ttggggagtc ttattggggt gtatattttg
    14881 ttttctacgt tctggttagg gcctctgtgc tggttatttt ctatagccag caggtttttc
    14941 acatcacaca gctatctggg tctggatggt cggcgtatac tttggtctct tatatgtctt
    15001 tattgtcgtt aggggggctt cctcctttta ctgggtttgt acctaaatgg ttaatgatcc
    15061 aggggatagt ggaaagaggc atgattttac ctttattggc tttgttggtg gggactttga
    15121 ttagtcttta ttattatctg cggttgactt tgttgggttt aaggataagt agcgtgaaaa
    15181 taaagtttat taaagtctcg ttgtttgggt ttttaaatat acctttgttt atgctgttta
    15241 acttcagagg gttgtttttg ccttctttat ggatgttagt gtaaagtttt aagttaagtt
    15301 aaactagcat ccttcaaagt tgccaataaa aggttatatt ttaaacttta agctttagca
    15361 agttattttg cattttcagg tttgcagtct gacgtttttt tcactataaa gcctaataag
    15421 agagaagtat ctcgttggta aatttacagt ttactgccta atgctcggcc atcttatttt
    15481 t
//
