# Supplementary material for: Digging deeper: new gene order rearrangements and distinct patterns of codons usage in mitochondrial genomes among shrimps from the Axiidea, Gebiidea and Caridea (Crustacea: Decapoda)
Source: PeerJ. 2017 Mar 1;5:e2982. doi: 10.7717/peerj.2982 (PMC5335691; doi:10.7717/peerj.2982)
Supplement: Supplemental Information 5 [file peerj-05-2982-s005.zip › corrected_gb/NC_020351.fixed.gb]

LOCUS       NC_020351              15274 bp    DNA     circular INV 24-MAY-2013
DEFINITION  Nihonotrypaea japonica mitochondrion, complete genome.
ACCESSION   NC_020351
VERSION     NC_020351.1  GI:452849676
DBLINK      Project: 190134
            BioProject: PRJNA190134
KEYWORDS    RefSeq.
SOURCE      mitochondrion Nihonotrypaea japonica (Japanese ghost shrimp)
  ORGANISM  Nihonotrypaea japonica
            Eukaryota; Metazoa; Ecdysozoa; Arthropoda; Crustacea; Malacostraca;
            Eumalacostraca; Eucarida; Decapoda; Pleocyemata; Axiidea;
            Callianassidae; Nihonotrypaea.
REFERENCE   1  (bases 1 to 15274)
  AUTHORS   Kim,S., Ahn,D.H., Park,J.K., Kim,S.J., Choi,H.G. and Min,G.S.
  TITLE     The complete mitochondrial genome of the Japanese ghost shrimp
            Nihonotrypaea japonica (Crustacea, Decapoda, Axiidea)
  JOURNAL   Mitochondrial DNA 24 (3), 243-245 (2013)
   PUBMED   23305386
REFERENCE   2  (bases 1 to 15274)
  CONSRTM   NCBI Genome Project
  TITLE     Direct Submission
  JOURNAL   Submitted (25-FEB-2013) National Center for Biotechnology
            Information, NIH, Bethesda, MD 20894, USA
REFERENCE   3  (bases 1 to 15274)
  AUTHORS   Kim,S., Ahn,D.-H., Park,J.-K., Kim,S.-J., Choi,H.-G. and Min,G.-S.
  TITLE     Direct Submission
  JOURNAL   Submitted (28-NOV-2012) Department of Biological Sciences, Inha
            University, 253 Yonghyun-dong, Nam-gu, Incheon, Incheon 402-751,
            South Korea
COMMENT     PROVISIONAL REFSEQ: This record has not yet been subject to final
            NCBI review. The reference sequence is identical to KC236422.
            COMPLETENESS: full length.
FEATURES             Location/Qualifiers
     source          1..15274
                     /organism="Nihonotrypaea japonica"
                     /organelle="mitochondrion"
                     /mol_type="genomic DNA"
                     /db_xref="taxon:576674"
     gene            1..1534
                     /gene="COX1"
                     /db_xref="GeneID:14658384"
     CDS             1..1534
                     /gene="COX1"
                     /note="TAA stop codon is completed by the addition of 3' A
                     residues to the mRNA"
                     /codon_start=1
                     /transl_except=(pos:1534,aa:TERM)
                     /transl_table=5
                     /product="cytochrome c oxidase subunit I"
                     /protein_id="YP_007475324.1"
                     /db_xref="GI:452849677"
                     /db_xref="GeneID:14658384"
                     /translation="MQRWFFSTNHKDIGTLYFVFGAWAGMVGTSLSLVIRAELGQPGS
                     LIGDDQIYNVVVTAHAFVMIFFMVMPIMIGGFGNWLVPLMLGAPDMAFPRMNNMSFWL
                     LPPSLTLLLFSGMVESGVGTGWTVYPPLSGSIAHAGASVDMGIFSLHLAGVSSILGAV
                     NFMTTVLNMRPSGMTMDRMPLFVWSVFITAILLLLSLPVLAGAITMLLTDRNLNTSFF
                     DPAGGGDPVLYQHLFWFFGHPEVYILILPAFGMISHIVSQESGKKESFGTLGMIYAML
                     AIGILGFVVWAHHMFTVGMDVDTRAYFTSATMIIAVPTGIKIFSWLGTLHGTRINYSA
                     SMMWALGFIFLFTVGGLTGVVLSNSSIDIVLHDTYYVVAHFHYVLSMGAVFGIFAGLA
                     HWSSLFTGVMMNQTWLKIHFFTMFVGVNITFFPQHFLGLNGMPRRYSDYPDAFTTWNV
                     VSSMGSMISLVAVLGFVMIVWEGLVSKRPVVFNLYLSTSIEWQHPYPPADHSYMEIPM
                     ISN"
     tRNA            1535..1599
                     /product="tRNA-Leu"
     tRNA            1600..1663
                     /product="tRNA-Leu"
     gene            1665..2354
                     /gene="COX2"
                     /db_xref="GeneID:14658372"
     CDS             1665..2354
                     /gene="COX2"
                     /codon_start=1
                     /transl_table=5
                     /product="cytochrome c oxidase subunit II"
                     /protein_id="YP_007475325.1"
                     /db_xref="GI:452849678"
                     /db_xref="GeneID:14658372"
                     /translation="MTTWGYLGFQDSASPLMEQLAFFHDHAMVVIILIVSFVGYMMGS
                     LFVNKYINRFLLENQNIEIVWTIVPAVILVFIALPSLRLLYLLDEVNNPSVTLKAVGH
                     QWYWSYEYSDFVQVEFDSYMVPTVDLADNGFRLLDVDNRTVLPMNTQIRVLVSAADVI
                     HSWTVPALGVKADAIPGRLNQVSFLINRPGLFYGQCSEICGANHSFMPIVIESVNVDS
                     FLGWVSALAEE"
     tRNA            2360..2424
                     /product="tRNA-Lys"
     gene            2426..2584
                     /gene="ATP8"
                     /db_xref="GeneID:14658373"
     CDS             2426..2584
                     /gene="ATP8"
                     /codon_start=1
                     /transl_table=5
                     /product="ATP synthase F0 subunit 8"
                     /protein_id="YP_007475326.1"
                     /db_xref="GI:452849679"
                     /db_xref="GeneID:14658373"
                     /translation="MPQMSPLMWLVLMMMVVVIYSFFMAVNYFAYQTSCVESTEFTKK
                     SHQKIWQW"
     gene            2578..3252
                     /gene="ATP6"
                     /db_xref="GeneID:14658374"
     CDS             2578..3252
                     /gene="ATP6"
                     /codon_start=1
                     /transl_table=5
                     /product="ATP synthase F0 subunit 6"
                     /protein_id="YP_007475327.1"
                     /db_xref="GI:452849680"
                     /db_xref="GeneID:14658374"
                     /translation="MMSSLFSVFDPCSGIFNLPLNWLSTLLGLVFLPYMYWSSPTRWV
                     LIWNKITSTLYLEFQVLLGVKFSNFILMFVSLFGFIVFNNFLGLFPYVFTSTSHLVVT
                     LSLSLPLWLGYMVFGWINHTQHMFAHLVPNGTPSVLMPFMVLIETISNVIRPGTLAVR
                     LCANMIAGHLLLSLMGGAGVGMGTVLTFFLVMSQILLLLLESAVAVIQSYVFAILSTL
                     YASEVV"
     tRNA            3252..3317
                     /product="tRNA-Gly"
     tRNA            3320..3384
                     /product="tRNA-Val"
     gene            3385..3738
                     /gene="ND3"
                     /db_xref="GeneID:14658375"
     CDS             3385..3738
                     /gene="ND3"
                     /codon_start=1
                     /transl_table=5
                     /product="NADH dehydrogenase subunit 3"
                     /protein_id="YP_007475328.1"
                     /db_xref="GI:452849681"
                     /db_xref="GeneID:14658375"
                     /translation="MYVLFLTIVLTLLISVIVMVLASFLSKKTIMDREKNSPYECGFD
                     PKGSGRLPFSLRFFLIAVIFLIFDVEITLLMPLVCVVNMVDLYSWCLSGLFFLLILLL
                     GLYYEWKEGALEWAS"
     gene            3745..4533
                     /gene="COX3"
                     /db_xref="GeneID:14658376"
     CDS             3745..4533
                     /gene="COX3"
                     /codon_start=1
                     /transl_table=5
                     /product="cytochrome c oxidase subunit III"
                     /protein_id="YP_007475329.1"
                     /db_xref="GI:452849682"
                     /db_xref="GeneID:14658376"
                     /translation="MTSHGHHGYHLVDMSPWPLTGSISAMMLTTGLVKWFHHFTPDLL
                     FLGVFATLLTMVQWWRDVVREGTYQGLHTSLVVKGLRWGMILFIASEVLFFFSFFWAF
                     FHSSLAPAVEIGVTWPPQGIVPFNPFQIPLLNTTILLSSGATVTWAHHAIMEGNQTQS
                     VQSLGLTILLGFYFTFLQAYEYLEASFTIADSVYGSTFFVATGFHGLHVIIGSLFLLV
                     CWVRLYNCHFSPSHHFGFEAAAWYWHFVDVVWLFLYVFIYWWGS"
     tRNA            4534..4600
                     /product="tRNA-Ala"
     tRNA            4600..4664
                     /product="tRNA-Arg"
     tRNA            4664..4729
                     /product="tRNA-Asn"
     tRNA            4731..4795
                     /product="tRNA-Ser"
     tRNA            4796..4862
                     /product="tRNA-Glu"
     tRNA            complement(4861..4927)
                     /product="tRNA-Phe"
     gene            complement(4927..6648)
                     /gene="ND5"
                     /db_xref="GeneID:14658377"
     CDS             complement(4927..6648)
                     /gene="ND5"
                     /codon_start=1
                     /transl_table=5
                     /product="NADH dehydrogenase subunit 5"
                     /protein_id="YP_007475330.1"
                     /db_xref="GI:452849683"
                     /db_xref="GeneID:14658377"
                     /translation="MLWNLHLSITSMVFLMMVSISSLWKSIQLMLNNSAIVLEWDLST
                     INSSFIEFVVVLDWMSCLFLSFVSFISAMVLFYSKEYMHGHPHTERFLYLVLMFVLSM
                     SLMICSPNLISILLGWDGLGLVSYVLVIFYQNEKSANAGMITVLSNRIGDVAILMSIT
                     IMFHFGSWNFYHYVNTFSDESFLLLSLVIIAAMTKSAQMPFSAWLPAAMAAPTPVSAL
                     VHSSTLVTAGVYLLIRFSPALINSSTQPTLLLIASLTMFMAGLGANFEYDLKKIIALS
                     TLSQLGVMITTLAMGFPFLAFFHLLTHALFKALLFLCAGVMIHNMKEYQDIRTMGSTS
                     KFMPLTVMCFNSANMALCGFPFLAGFYSKDLILEMAFSSNINSIIFFLLVFATALTVS
                     YSARLFFFSISSTFKLSTFSNPFDNAKDMTYPMLMLSFASLASGCSLLWLIFPEPHMI
                     CLPLTLKMLPIFIIILSAIFGYSMTTNMTNTPLFKTPAIIHFMGSMWFLPWISGFSLG
                     KPFLQTGNEFQHSLDKGWSELLGAQGIFDSLMISSKKVQLAQENTIKVFMFSFFLWIA
                     FIILLKT"
     tRNA            complement(6649..6713)
                     /product="tRNA-His"
     gene            complement(6713..8050)
                     /gene="ND4"
                     /db_xref="GeneID:14658378"
     CDS             complement(6713..8050)
                     /gene="ND4"
                     /codon_start=1
                     /transl_table=5
                     /product="NADH dehydrogenase subunit 4"
                     /protein_id="YP_007475331.1"
                     /db_xref="GI:452849684"
                     /db_xref="GeneID:14658378"
                     /translation="MLKYIMFLVLLIPLASNWALLLNLSILLSFFWMIKANHHFFLFN
                     LSSGLATDSISYIMILLSLWIMVLIMYASQSVVQKNQSPFLFATTSTILCLLLVLTFS
                     SWDLLLFYISFESSLIPTLILIIGWGYQPERIQAGVYMLFYTLLASLPLLVSFLSFYQ
                     SSGTLTINLLSKSMSSDFTAMIWYLASVLAFLVKLPMFFAHLWLPKAHVEAPVAGSMM
                     LAGVLLKLGGYGLIRILPFFMKINKSMTWLWISIGIVGGTVVSIMCLRQTDMKSLIAY
                     SSVAHMGLVLAGLMLYNTWGLSGSLTIMVGHGLCSSGLFYLANVVYSRTSTRSLLINK
                     GLMAIMPSMSFWWFLLSVGNMAAPPTINLLGEINLLSSVMTWNKISIWSLVLLSFFSA
                     SYTIFLYTSSQHGVFFNSMFSFFSGKTQEFLTLFLHWAPLNILILKSSLLSVF"
     gene            complement(8044..8346)
                     /gene="ND4L"
                     /db_xref="GeneID:14658379"
     CDS             complement(8044..8346)
                     /gene="ND4L"
                     /codon_start=1
                     /transl_table=5
                     /product="NADH dehydrogenase subunit 4L"
                     /protein_id="YP_007475332.1"
                     /db_xref="GI:452849685"
                     /db_xref="GeneID:14658379"
                     /translation="MLKISLLFLIFPLFSILCGLIAFSATHKHLLNTLLSLEFVMLSI
                     FWLLTLLFSEISYEIYLVLFFLTLVACEGALGLALMVSIVRTHGNDYFNIFNSLQC"
     tRNA            8349..8412
                     /product="tRNA-Thr"
     tRNA            complement(8414..8478)
                     /product="tRNA-Pro"
     gene            8482..8983
                     /gene="ND6"
                     /db_xref="GeneID:14658380"
     CDS             8482..8983
                     /gene="ND6"
                     /note="TAA stop codon is completed by the addition of 3' A
                     residues to the mRNA"
                     /codon_start=1
                     /transl_except=(pos:8983,aa:TERM)
                     /transl_table=5
                     /product="NADH dehydrogenase subunit 6"
                     /protein_id="YP_007475333.1"
                     /db_xref="GI:452849686"
                     /db_xref="GeneID:14658380"
                     /translation="MLLLFFPVMMFFSLLFMRMRHPLSMGLVLLLQTCLVCLSSGLLS
                     LSYWFSYILFLVFLGGMLVLFIYVASLAPNEPFQLKLETTVFLLFSLFMVFLILVVDM
                     MWIPTPVNVISSGLETSLGDLSYVSTIYSDSVMNFTLFIVLYLLLTLFVVVEITGSYF
                     GPLRFMT"
     gene            8984..10118
                     /gene="CYTB"
                     /db_xref="GeneID:14658381"
     CDS             8984..10118
                     /gene="CYTB"
                     /note="TAA stop codon is completed by the addition of 3' A
                     residues to the mRNA"
                     /codon_start=1
                     /transl_except=(pos:10118,aa:TERM)
                     /transl_table=5
                     /product="cytochrome b"
                     /protein_id="YP_007475334.1"
                     /db_xref="GI:452849687"
                     /db_xref="GeneID:14658381"
                     /translation="MTMPIRKSHPLLKIANGALVDMPIPSNISIFWNFGSLLGLCLIV
                     QILTGLFLAMHYTASVDLAFSSVAHICRDVNYGWLLRTLHANGASFFFICLYMHIGRG
                     MYYGSYMIFHAWSIGVIMLFMVMATAFLGYVLPWGQMSFWGATVITNLFSAVPYVGVD
                     LVQWIWGGFAVDNATLTRFFTFHFVLPFLVAAATMVHILFLHQTGANNPLGVKSDVDK
                     VPFHPYFTYKDIVGFVVVLLFLIMLTLLYPYMLGDPDNFVPANPLVTPAHIQPEWYFL
                     FAYAILRSIPNKLGGVIALVLSVAILFILPFTHVSNFRSLNFYPLNQILFWTFINIVI
                     LLTWIGARPVEDPYVLTGQILTVAYFAYYILNPLLLVIWDKILS"
     tRNA            10119..10184
                     /product="tRNA-Ser"
     gene            complement(10204..11142)
                     /gene="ND1"
                     /db_xref="GeneID:14658382"
     CDS             complement(10204..11142)
                     /gene="ND1"
                     /codon_start=1
                     /transl_table=5
                     /product="NADH dehydrogenase subunit 1"
                     /protein_id="YP_007475335.1"
                     /db_xref="GI:452849688"
                     /db_xref="GeneID:14658382"
                     /translation="MFFIMLLNYIILIICVLISVAFVTLLERKILGYIQIRKGPNKVG
                     IMGLLQPFADALKLFTKEQTVPTLSNFLPYYLSPVFSLFTSLIVWSTMPFFLGLENFN
                     MSVLFFLCCLSLGVYSTMSAGWSSNSKYSLLGSLRAVAQTISYEVSLALILLSSVFIV
                     NSFDIISFNLFQEKIWLLWFMFPLAILWLASSLAETNRTPFDFAEGESELVSGFNTEY
                     SSGGFALIFMAEYASILFMSALFTILFLGSNPDSFSFYIKLSSIVFVFVWVRGTLPRL
                     RYDKLMFLAWKSFLPVALNFLIFFMAIKMLFFCWEF"
     rRNA            complement(11175..12296)
                     /product="16S ribosomal RNA"
     rRNA            complement(12500..13285)
                     /product="12S ribosomal RNA"
     tRNA            complement(13284..13349)
                     /product="tRNA-Ile"
     D-loop          13350..13898
                     /note="putative control region"
     tRNA            complement(13899..13965)
                     /product="tRNA-Gln"
     tRNA            13964..14028
                     /product="tRNA-Asp"
     tRNA            14031..14092
                     /product="tRNA-Met"
     gene            <14116..15087
                     /gene="ND2"
                     /db_xref="GeneID:14658383"
     CDS             <14116..15087
                     /gene="ND2"
                     /note="start codon not determined"
                     /codon_start=1
                     /transl_table=5
                     /product="NADH dehydrogenase subunit 2"
                     /protein_id="YP_007475336.1"
                     /db_xref="GI:452849689"
                     /db_xref="GeneID:14658383"
                     /translation="SFFFFFLLGGAILAVSSDSWFSAWCGLELNLMSFIPFMAVKKDM
                     YTSESSLKYFLIQALGSAIIVLGCICIIFIPMMKWVSASALLLKMGAAPMHFWFPSVM
                     SGLSWGSCMVLMSIQKLAPLGLLSYIVGSMENSYMIMVSIVLGAFVGSVGGLNQVFLR
                     KIMAYSSINHMSWMLVAMLVGDRCWTLYYMFYVLVSGSVLYLFYSQQMYHISHMGTYK
                     WSFLSMLTFMCLLSLGGLPPFTGFIPKWFVIQEMMNMSFYFPLFFLLSGTLISLYYYL
                     RLIFMSLTVSSLSLKWGKEFFFSSKKMSLYMYISIVGLFLPSFFFFI"
     tRNA            15086..15151
                     /product="tRNA-Trp"
     tRNA            complement(15144..15207)
                     /product="tRNA-Cys"
     tRNA            complement(15208..15272)
                     /product="tRNA-Tyr"
ORIGIN      
        1 atgcagcgtt ggtttttttc taccaatcat aaagacattg gtactcttta ttttgttttt
       61 ggtgcttggg caggaatagt cggaacttct ttaagactgg taattcgggc tgagttgggt
      121 caaccaggaa gacttattgg tgatgatcag atttataatg ttgttgttac tgcacatgct
      181 ttcgtaataa tttttttcat ggttatgcca attataattg gtggttttgg gaattggttg
      241 gtccctttga tgttaggtgc acctgatatg gcttttcctc gtataaataa tatgagattc
      301 tggttattac ctccatcttt aaccttgctt ttatttagag ggatagttga aagaggtgtg
      361 ggaactggtt gaacagttta tcctcctttg tcggggtcaa ttgcacatgc tggagcttct
      421 gtagatatgg gtattttttc acttcatcta gcaggggtgt cttctatttt gggagctgtt
      481 aattttataa caacagtgtt gaatatacgt cctagaggga taaccatgga ccgaatgcct
      541 ctttttgtgt ggtctgtttt tattactgct atccttcttt tgttatcttt accggttctt
      601 gctggggcta ttacaatgtt gttaactgat cgtaatttaa atacttcttt ttttgatcct
      661 gcaggagggg gagatcccgt tctatatcag catttatttt ggtttttcgg tcatccggag
      721 gtgtacattt taattcttcc ggcatttggt atgatttctc atattgttag acaagaatct
      781 ggtaaaaaag agtcttttgg gacacttgga atgatttatg ctatgttagc aattgggatt
      841 ttaggatttg ttgtctgagc tcatcatatg tttactgtgg gaatggatgt tgatacacgt
      901 gcttacttta cttctgctac aatgattatt gctgttccaa cgggaattaa gatttttaga
      961 tgattaggaa ctttacatgg tacgcgaatt aactataggg catcaatgat gtgggcatta
     1021 ggttttattt ttttatttac ggtaggaggg ttaacaggtg ttgtcttgtc taattcttct
     1081 attgatattg tattacatga tacttattat gttgttgctc atttccatta tgtgttatct
     1141 ataggagctg tttttggtat ttttgctgga ttagctcatt ggtcttcatt gtttacaggg
     1201 gttataataa atcaaacatg gttaaaaatc cattttttta ctatgtttgt aggagttaat
     1261 attacttttt ttcctcagca ttttcttggg ttaaatggga tacctcgtcg ttattctgat
     1321 tatccagatg cttttacaac atgaaatgta gtttcatcta tagggtctat aatttcttta
     1381 gtagctgtgt taggtttcgt tataattgta tgagaagggc ttgttagtaa gcgtcctgta
     1441 gtttttaatt tatatttgtc aacatcaatt gagtgacagc atccgtatcc tcctgctgat
     1501 catagttata tggaaattcc tataatttct aattgctaaa atggcagata gatgcgtaag
     1561 atttaggatc ttattaggaa aacgttgttt cttttagtaa ctaaaatggc agatagatgt
     1621 gtaagattta agctcttatt aggaaatatt atttctttta gtaaatgaca acatgaggtt
     1681 atcttggatt tcaggataga gcttctcctt taatagagca acttgctttt tttcatgatc
     1741 acgcaatagt ggttattatt ttaattgtaa gttttgtagg ttacatgatg ggatctcttt
     1801 ttgtgaataa gtatattaat cgttttcttt tggaaaatca aaatattgaa attgtgtgaa
     1861 ctattgttcc tgccgtaatt cttgttttta ttgctttacc ttctcttcgg cttctttatc
     1921 ttttagatga agtaaataat cccagggtta ctttaaaagc tgtaggtcat caatgatatt
     1981 gaagatatga atattctgat tttgttcagg tagaatttga ttcttatata gttcctactg
     2041 tagatcttgc ggataatggt tttcgtttat tggatgttga taatcgtact gtcttaccta
     2101 tgaatacaca aattcgtgtt ttagtaaggg cagctgatgt aattcattct tggacagtgc
     2161 ctgctttagg agtgaaagct gatgctattc ctggtcgatt aaatcaggtt agttttttaa
     2221 ttaatcgtcc tggtcttttt tatggtcagt gttccgaaat ttgtggggca aatcatagat
     2281 ttatacctat tgttattgaa agagttaatg ttgataggtt cctgggttga gtgagagctt
     2341 tagcggagga ataaaaaaaa attcagtggc tgaaatataa gtgtaggtct tttaaaccta
     2401 atatggtgtg tacatcctga attatatgcc tcaaatatca cctttaatat gattagtatt
     2461 gataataata gtagtagtaa tttattcttt ttttatagcc gtgaattatt ttgcttatca
     2521 aacttcatgt gttgaaagaa ctgagtttac taagaaatct caccaaaaaa tttgacaatg
     2581 ataagaagtc ttttctctgt ttttgatcct tgttctggaa tttttaattt gccgttaaat
     2641 tgattatcta ctctacttgg tttggttttt ttgccttata tgtattggtc ttcaccaact
     2701 cggtgggttt taatttgaaa taaaattact tctactttat atttggaatt tcaagttcta
     2761 ttgggtgtta agttctctaa ttttatttta atatttgttt ctttatttgg atttattgtt
     2821 tttaataatt ttcttgggct atttccttat gtttttacta gaactagaca tttagtagtt
     2881 actttatctt tatctttacc tttgtggctg ggttatatag tgtttggttg aattaatcat
     2941 acgcagcata tgtttgctca tttagtccct aatgggactc catcagttct tatgcctttt
     3001 atggttttaa ttgaaactat tagaaatgta attcgtcctg gtactcttgc tgttcgatta
     3061 tgtgctaaca tgattgctgg acatttgttg ttgaggctaa tgggtggagc cggtgtaggt
     3121 ataggaacag tgttaacttt ctttttagtg atgtcgcaaa ttttactttt attattagaa
     3181 tctgctgttg ctgttattca gtcttatgtt tttgctattc ttagaacact gtatgctagt
     3241 gaagtcgttt aattttttta gtataaatag tacagtagat ttccaatctg agagtctaaa
     3301 taaatttaga aaaaataata gttctttagt ataaataagt acctctggtt tacactcaga
     3361 aagatcaata atttggaaga acttatttat gttttatttt taactattgt tttaacttta
     3421 ttaattagag taattgttat ggtactggct tcctttcttt ctaaaaaaac tattatagat
     3481 cgagaaaaaa attctcctta tgagtgcggg tttgatccta agggatcagg gcgattgccg
     3541 ttttctttac gatttttttt aattgctgta atttttttaa tttttgatgt tgaaattaca
     3601 ttacttatgc ctttagtttg tgttgtaaat atagttgatt tatattcttg gtgtttgagg
     3661 gggttgtttt tcttattgat tcttttgttg gggctttatt atgaatgaaa agaaggagca
     3721 ctagaatgag ctaggtagaa actaatgaca tcacatggac atcatggtta tcatcttgtt
     3781 gatataagac cttgaccttt aacaggttct attagtgcta taatacttac taccggattg
     3841 gtaaaatgat ttcatcattt tactccagat ttattatttt taggagtatt tgctactttg
     3901 ttgactatag tacaatgatg acgagatgta gttcgagaag gaacttatca gggccttcat
     3961 actagattag tggtgaaagg tttacgatgg ggaataattt tatttattgc ctcagaagta
     4021 ttatttttct tttctttttt ttgagctttc tttcatagaa ggttagcacc tgctgtagaa
     4081 attggagtga cttgacctcc acaaggaatt gtgccgttta atcccttcca aattcctttg
     4141 cttaatacta ctattttgtt gtcttctggg gctactgtaa cgtgagctca tcatgcaatc
     4201 atggaaggaa atcaaactca atctgttcaa agattagggc tgactattct tttaggattt
     4261 tattttactt ttttacaggc ttatgagtat ttggaagctt cttttactat tgcagattct
     4321 gtttatgggt caactttttt tgttgctact gggtttcatg ggttgcatgt aattattggt
     4381 aggttatttc tacttgtttg ttgagttcgt ttatataatt gccatttttc tccatctcac
     4441 cattttggtt ttgaagcagc tgcttgatat tgacattttg tagatgtagt atgactcttt
     4501 ttgtatgttt ttatttattg atgaggtaga taaagagtag tatttctaaa aaagaatata
     4561 tgatttgcaa ttataagatg taaaataatt acctacttta attagaaagt aaagtgttac
     4621 atttagtttc ggcctaaaag tttggccatt atggtctcta attttagaag aagccaaaaa
     4681 agcggcaagt cattgttaat gatagaaatg agttaatgct ccttctgaag aagtatctgg
     4741 gtgaaatctg ggcttctaac ctttgattta agtggtttaa ctccatttat actttgttct
     4801 tttagtgtaa gtatataaca tattacattt tcgttgtaaa gataaagaaa ctttaaagaa
     4861 tatttataga taaaaaaaat cacttttaca tcttcagtgt actattctaa atttgaatta
     4921 tataaattat gtttttaaaa gaataataaa ggcaattcaa aggaaaaatc tgaatataaa
     4981 tactttaatc gtattttctt gagctagttg aacttttttt ctagagatta ttaaactgtc
     5041 gaaaattcct tgagcaccta aaagctctct tcatccttta tcaagtgagt gttgaaactc
     5101 gttcccagtt tgtaaaaaag gctttcctaa ggagaatcct gaaatccaag gtaaaaacca
     5161 tattcttcct ataaagtgaa tgatggctgg agttttaaaa agaggggtgt tagttatatt
     5221 tgttgttata ctgtacccaa aaatagctct taagatgata atgaaaatag gtaacatttt
     5281 tagagttaaa ggtaaacaaa ttatatgtgg ttcagggaaa attaatcata gtaaagaaca
     5341 tcctcttgct aatgatgcaa atcttaatat taatattggg tatgtcatat cttttgcatt
     5401 gtcaaaagga ttggaaaaag ttcttaattt aaaagtagaa gaaattctaa agaaaaataa
     5461 tcgggctgag tacgatacag tgagtgcggt tgcaaataca agcaaaaaaa agataattga
     5521 attaatattt gaagaaaaag ctatttctag aatcaagtct tttgagtaaa atcctgctaa
     5581 gaaaggaaaa ccacatagag ctatgtttgc ggagttgaaa cacataactg ttagaggtat
     5641 aaatttgcta gttcttccta tggtacggat atcctgatat tcttttatat tatgaatcat
     5701 aactcctgca cataaaaata aaagtgcttt aaataaagcg tgagttaaaa ggtgaaaaaa
     5761 agctaaaaat ggaaatccta tcgctaatgt tgtaattatg actcctaatt gtcttaaagt
     5821 tgataaagca ataatttttt taagatcata ttcaaaatta gcacctaatc ctgccataaa
     5881 tatagttaaa gatgcaatta ataacaatgt aggttgggtt gaagaattaa tgagtgcagg
     5941 tctaaatcga attaaaagat aaacacctgc tgttacaagt gtagaggagt gaactaatgc
     6001 tgagactggg gtaggagcag ctattgctgc tggtaatcaa gctgaaaatg gtatttgtgc
     6061 tctttttgtt attgctgcaa taattactaa agataaaaga agaaatcttt catcagaaaa
     6121 tgtattaacg tagtggtaaa agtttcaact tccaaagtga aatataatag taattcttat
     6181 taaaatggct acatccccaa ttcggttaga taatactgta attattcctg cgtttgctga
     6241 tttttcattt tggtagaaaa taactaaaac ataagaaact agacccaatc catctcatcc
     6301 tagtaaaata ctaattaaat ttggtctaca gattataagt cttattgata acacaaatat
     6361 taaaactaag tataaaaatc gttctgtgtg agggtgtcca tgcatatatt cttttctata
     6421 aaaaagaact attgctgaaa taaaagatac aaatcttaaa aataaacatg atattcaatc
     6481 taatacaact acaaattcaa taaaagaaga gttaattgtt ctgaggtctc attctaatac
     6541 aatagcagaa ttatttaata taagttggat agattttcat agccttgaaa ttcttactat
     6601 tataagaaaa actatccttg taatcctaag gtgaagattt cataacatta ttttaagtgg
     6661 tttaccacat ttccagagcc acatgctggc gttttaagtt aaactataaa aattaaaaaa
     6721 ctcttaagag tgatcttttt aaaattaaaa tatttaatgg ggctcaatgt aagaaaaggg
     6781 ttaaaaattc ttgtgttttt cctgaaaaaa aagaaaacat tgaattaaaa aatacaccgt
     6841 gttgagaaga tgtgtataag aaaattgtat aagaagctct aaaaaaagat aaaagcacca
     6901 atcttcaaat ggaaatttta tttcaagtta ttacacttga taataaatta atttcaccta
     6961 aaagattaat tgtagggggt gctgctatat ttcctacact aagtaagaat catcaaaacc
     7021 ttatcctggg tataatggcc attaaacctt tgttgattaa taatcttcga gtagaagtcc
     7081 gactatagac cacatttgct aggtaaaaca atcctgagga acataatcca tgtcctacta
     7141 taatagtaag tctacctgaa agtcctcagg tattataaag tattaagcca gctaagacta
     7201 gtcctatatg agcaacagaa gaataagcaa taagagattt tatgtctgtt tgtcgtaaac
     7261 atataattct cactacagtt cctcctacaa ttccgattct aattcataac catgttatac
     7321 ttttattgat ttttataaaa aacggcaaaa ttcgaattaa accataacca cccaatttta
     7381 gtaaaactcc tgctaatatc attgatccgg cgactggggc ttcaacgtgt gctttgggta
     7441 accataaatg cgcaaaaaat attggtaatt ttactaaaaa agccaatacc cttgctaagt
     7501 atcaaattat agctgtgaaa tcggaagata ttgatttaga aagaaggtta attgtaagag
     7561 tacctctaga ttgataaaat cttaagaagg atactaaaag aggtaaagaa gctaaaagag
     7621 tgtagaataa tatataaaca cctgcttgaa ttcgttctgg ttgatatcct cacccaataa
     7681 ttaaaatgag agttggaata agagatcttt caaaagaaat ataaaacaat agtaaatctc
     7741 aagatgaaaa tgttaataca agtagtaaac ataaaattgt tgaggttgta gcaaataaaa
     7801 aaggagattg atttttttga actactcttt gtcttgcata tataattaat accataatcc
     7861 aaagccttag gagaattata atgtaactaa ttctgtctgt cgctagacca gatcttaaat
     7921 taaataaaaa aaagtgatgg ttggctttaa ttatccaaaa aaaccttagt aaaatagata
     7981 aatttaacag tagagctcag ttcgaggcaa gaggaatcaa taaaactaaa aatatgatgt
     8041 attttaacat tgtagagagt taaaaatatt aaagtaatca ttaccatgag ttcgtacaat
     8101 cgaaactata agagctagtc ctaaggctcc ttcacaggcg accaaagtta agaaaaaaag
     8161 cactagatag atttcatacg agatttctga aaataataaa gttaataatc agaaaattct
     8221 taacattacg aattctaatc ttaaaagtgt gttaagaaga tgtttgtggg ttgctgaaaa
     8281 tgcaattaat ccacataaaa ttctgaaaag aggaaaaatc aaaaatagta aagaaatttt
     8341 taacattagt tttaatagtt taaaaaaaac cttggtcttg taaatcaaaa ttgaagaaat
     8401 cttcttaaaa ctttcaggga agaatcatga gaaacatctt taacttccaa agttaatatt
     8461 ttaataaact attctctgat tattttatta ttattttttc ctgttataat attttttaga
     8521 ttgttattta tacgaatgcg gcacccttta tcaatagggc tagttttact attacaaaca
     8581 tgtttagttt gtctttcttc tggtctttta tctttatctt attgattttc atatattctc
     8641 tttttggttt tcttaggagg aatattagta ttatttattt atgttgcatc tttggctcca
     8701 aatgagccct ttcagcttaa attggaaaca acagtgtttt tgttgttttc tttgtttatg
     8761 gtttttttga ttttagtagt agatataata tgaattccta ctcctgttaa tgtcattagt
     8821 tctggattgg agactagcct tggtgattta tcatatgtaa gaaccattta ttctgattct
     8881 gtaataaatt ttacattatt tattgtttta tatttacttt taactctttt tgttgttgtt
     8941 gagattactg gaagttattt tggaccttta cgttttataa cttatgacaa tacctattcg
     9001 aaaatcacat cctcttttaa agattgcaaa tggggctttg gtggatatac ctattcctag
     9061 gaatatttct attttttgaa attttggttc tcttttagga ttatgtttaa tcgtgcaaat
     9121 tttaactgga ttatttctag ctatacatta cacggccagt gttgatttag cattttctag
     9181 tgtagcacat atttgccggg atgtcaacta tggttgatta ttacgaactt tacatgctaa
     9241 tggggcttct ttttttttta tttgtctata tatacacatt ggtcgtggta tatattatgg
     9301 atcttatata atttttcatg cttgaagaat tggtgtgatt atattgttta tagtgatagc
     9361 aacagctttt ctaggatatg ttcttccgtg ggggcaaatg tctttttgag gtgctactgt
     9421 aattactaac ttgttttctg ctgtacctta tgttggggta gatttagttc aatggatttg
     9481 aggtggattt gcagtggata atgctacttt aactcgtttt tttacatttc attttgtatt
     9541 gcctttttta gtagcagctg ctactatggt acatatttta tttcttcatc agactggggc
     9601 caataatcct cttggtgtaa aaagagatgt agataaagtt ccttttcatc cttattttac
     9661 ttataaagac attgtaggtt ttgtagtggt attgttattt ttgattatgt taactctttt
     9721 atatccttat atactagggg atcctgataa ttttgttcct gctaatcctt tagtaactcc
     9781 tgctcacatt caaccagagt ggtatttttt atttgcgtat gctattttac gttctattcc
     9841 taataaatta ggcggggtta ttgctcttgt tttatctgtt gctattttat ttattttacc
     9901 tttcactcat gtttctaatt ttcgtagatt aaatttttat cctttaaatc aaattttatt
     9961 ttgaacattt attaatattg ttattctttt aacttgaatt ggagcacgtc ccgtggaaga
    10021 tccttatgtt ttaacaggtc agattttaac tgtggcttat tttgcttatt atattttaaa
    10081 tcctctactg cttgtaattt gagataagat tttatcttgg ttatttagtt taagaaaaaa
    10141 cttatgtttt gaaagcatac tatagagaca ttctctaata gccgtttatt attttaagaa
    10201 tgattaaaat tctcagcaaa aaaacaatat tttaattgct ataaaaaaga tcagaaaatt
    10261 cagagcaact ggcaggaatc tttttcaggc cagaaatatt agtttatcat aacgtaatcg
    10321 aggtagtgta cctcgaactc aaacgaaaac gaacacaata gatgaaagct taatgtaaaa
    10381 tctaaatgaa tcggggtttc ttcccaagaa aagaattgtg aagagggctc ttatgaataa
    10441 gattctagcg tattctgcta taaaaattaa tgcaaagccc cctcttctgt attctgtatt
    10501 aaatcctgag actaattcag attctccttc tgcaaaatca aaaggagtac gattagtttc
    10561 tgcaagtgag gaagctaatc aaagaatagc aagtggaaat ataaatcata gcagtcaaat
    10621 tttttcttga aacaagttaa aagaaataat atcaaaagag tttacaataa aaacagatga
    10681 aagaaggatc agagctagtc ttacttcata tgaaatagtt tgagctacgg ctcgtaacct
    10741 tcctaataaa gaatatttag agtttgaaga tcatcctgca cttattgtag aatatactcc
    10801 tagtcttaaa caacacagga aaaataatac tcttatatta aaattttcta gtcctaaaaa
    10861 aaaaggtata gttcttcaaa caataagaga tgtaaaaagt ctgaaaactg gtgataaata
    10921 gtaaggtaga aaattagaca aagttggtac tgtttgttct ttagtaaaaa gttttaaggc
    10981 atctgcaaat ggctgtaaga gtcctataat accaacttta ttaggacctt tgcgaatttg
    11041 aatataccct aaaatttttc gttctaataa agtcacgaaa gcaactctaa taaggacaca
    11101 gataatgagg ataatataat tgagtagtat aataaaaaaa attaattaat tataattatt
    11161 tatcacaata actgtagctc taaagcttta tattataaat tgatgtgata gaattagcct
    11221 aaataaaaaa ttgttttaac taaaaaatcc tttcgtacta aaatagtttt tttttactta
    11281 aagatagaaa ccaacctggc ttacaccggt ttgaactcaa atcatgtaaa gttttaaagg
    11341 tcgaacagac ctacctatat aattactgca ctatagtggg actttaattc aacatcgagg
    11401 tcgcaaactt ttttgtcgat atgaactctc aaaaaaaata acgctgttat ccctaaagta
    11461 actttttctt tagatcttaa aaaagggtca taataatcaa atataattgt tttgataata
    11521 aagcagttaa atatgtgctt tcgtcgcccc aacgaaatat agttaagtat tatttttttt
    11581 atacttataa attaaaaata aaacttagct aaataaagtt ttatagggtc ttgtcgtctt
    11641 ttaagattat ttaagccttt tcacttaaaa gttaatttca atttataaac ctgagacagg
    11701 ttactttttg tccgaccgtt cattccagtc ttcaattaaa agactaatta ttatgctacc
    11761 ttcgcacggt cattataccg cggcctttaa aaattcagtg ggcaggccag actgtaaata
    11821 ttatcaaaca gacatgtttt tgataaacag gcaaaagtat tgtttgccga gttccttagt
    11881 tttataataa ttgattatta tttcttgtta ttttaggtat aataattcac tatataatta
    11941 tttactaata aaaccattat ttctttattt taaaggtttt gataaatatt tttttaagaa
    12001 tacaaaaata tttgtagata tttaaaaatg tagattaagt ttaaacactt ttaactctat
    12061 ggctactttc aagcctaaga taacttttaa taaaattaat tttatgtaaa gttgttacaa
    12121 gaagcttacc ctcctgcatt atatcctttt tcaaagtttg aaaaaagatt aaattgaatt
    12181 ttttttaaaa aaaaccagat atataaaact cgactaacgt ttcattacta agaataattt
    12241 aaaattattt tgaaacataa actttatgta atcttagctc tttttttttc gggatgaaaa
    12301 taatataatt taattatttt ggttttttct tatacacaag gcatataaaa ttcttttttt
    12361 taatttataa gattgaattt cttttacaat acttttcact atagcttaaa attaggtttc
    12421 tatagtttat acttaaatat aataaattaa aatatttttc ttaggtaatt tttttactaa
    12481 aaacaaaagc aataagtgct taaaaccagg cgcactttcc agtacaccta ctatgttacg
    12541 acttatttca tttagtaatg aaagtgacgg gcgatatgta cacaatttag gtcctttatc
    12601 aaactaactt attaaattag ttttactatt aaatcctcct tcaataaact ttttcaagaa
    12661 aatatccgta taaataaaat ttattgtaac ccattaagtt cctatttata cgctgcacct
    12721 tgatctaata tactaaatta tgcttattgt aataactttt tttttaaaag ttatctaata
    12781 atgacggtat acaaactgaa aataggtaag attttgcgtg gtatatcgtt tataaaacag
    12841 gttcctctaa ctggactaaa ttaccgccaa atcctttaaa tttagagacc ataactttta
    12901 atattttagt atgtttgtta aagctgaaat agtagggtat ctaatcctag tttttgttaa
    12961 agctttctta aatcgatttt ttttactaaa gtaatgttta aaataaaaac aataaatttt
    13021 acttttcgtt tatatcaaaa attagtttgt taaaattttt acatactgaa gaaatttgac
    13081 ttggtttgag agtataaccg cggctgctgg cacaatgttt agccaaacct aattataaaa
    13141 ttaaatcagt cttgaaacaa ttgtttaata ttttatgctg cgagttataa aaaatttttt
    13201 aaataaattt aataaaaata actttcagag ataccatgca tacttttttt taagcatcaa
    13261 atttatagcc aggataaaac tattagtata agcattaaaa aatgcttgct tttctgtatc
    13321 aaagaaatcc tttagtcaga cattatacta atgataaacc attgacatta aaataatatt
    13381 gtacagtact taatattata attttaaata aaaaactgcc caatggtttc cctctttgga
    13441 ggggacattt gtacaattaa attagatgtt tatattaaat atacattgca cgataatagc
    13501 ttgtgcaagc tatatagcaa ttgtataact tttacttaaa tatgtaggta agaaggatta
    13561 ggtgctagtg ccccgctgag ggaaggtgct agcaccgtat cgatccttct acccatcctt
    13621 cttgatacct tattgccttg tatagttgtt taactgtgct gcaataatta gatgaaggaa
    13681 tgtcattgat ttgtaatctt taattttata ttaacgataa tagcttttaa aatgaagcac
    13741 tttagttgta acatagttaa ataggaatat aaagtttcta tatttgtata taatattcta
    13801 cgaatcattt attattaggg tctaaaaaaa aactgctcta agtaaagtca attaaacata
    13861 tatttaaata tatgtttaat tccccccccc tttttaaatt acatatgaag gatttctcca
    13921 actctaagag aatcaaagtc tcttgtgcta gtacactaat atgcaaaaat tagttaatta
    13981 tataatacag ggttgtcatt cctgagtaat ctttagggat atttttgttt aaagataagc
    14041 taagaaacaa gctaatgggt tcataccccg gaaatgggat ttctccctct ttttagtgtt
    14101 agttcattta aataaaggtt tttttttttt tttttattag gcggagcaat tttagcggta
    14161 aggtctgatt cttggttttc tgcatgatgt ggtttggagc ttaatcttat atcctttatt
    14221 ccttttatag cggttaaaaa agatatatac acttctgagt cttcgttgaa atatttcttg
    14281 atccaagcgc ttggatctgc tattattgtt ttaggatgta tttgtattat ttttattcct
    14341 atgataaagt gggttagggc ttctgctttg ttgttaaaaa taggagcagc tcctatacat
    14401 ttttggtttc cttctgttat aagtggtctg aggtggggaa ggtgtatggt tttaataagt
    14461 attcaaaaac tagctcctct tggtttatta tcctatattg taggttcaat agaaaataga
    14521 tatataatta tagtgagaat tgtcttgggt gcttttgttg gaagagtagg agggttaaat
    14581 caagtttttt tacgaaagat tatggcttat tcttctatta atcacatatc ttggatgctc
    14641 gtagctatgc ttgttggaga tcgttgttgg actctttact atatgtttta tgtcttagtg
    14701 tctggaaggg tgttatattt attttattct cagcaaatgt accatatttc tcatatggga
    14761 acttataagt ggtctttttt gagaatgtta acttttatat gtttattgtc tttaggggga
    14821 ttacctcctt ttactggttt tattcctaag tgatttgtta tccaagagat gataaatata
    14881 tcattttatt ttcctttgtt ttttcttctt tctggtactt taattagatt atattattat
    14941 cttcgtttaa tttttatgag gttgactgtt agttctttga gtcttaagtg gggaaaagaa
    15001 ttttttttta gttctaaaaa gataaggtta tatatgtata ttagaattgt gggattattt
    15061 ttaccctctt tctttttttt tatttaaagc tttaagttaa gataaactat catccttcaa
    15121 agttgacaat aaaatatatt tttaagcttt agcaaatatt tgcatctcca gatttgcaat
    15181 ctggtgtctt ttttatacta taaagcctaa taagagagta tatactcata aatagattta
    15241 cagtctatcg cttaaatttc ggccatctta tttt
//
