# Supplementary material for: Digging deeper: new gene order rearrangements and distinct patterns of codons usage in mitochondrial genomes among shrimps from the Axiidea, Gebiidea and Caridea (Crustacea: Decapoda)
Source: PeerJ. 2017 Mar 1;5:e2982. doi: 10.7717/peerj.2982 (PMC5335691; doi:10.7717/peerj.2982)
Supplement: Supplemental Information 5 [file peerj-05-2982-s005.zip › corrected_gb/NC_024751.fixed.gb]

LOCUS       NC_024751              15550 bp    DNA     circular INV 29-AUG-2014
DEFINITION  Caridina gracilipes mitochondrion, complete genome.
ACCESSION   NC_024751
VERSION     NC_024751.1  GI:674840610
DBLINK      BioProject: PRJNA259454
KEYWORDS    RefSeq.
SOURCE      mitochondrion Caridina gracilipes
  ORGANISM  Caridina gracilipes
            Eukaryota; Metazoa; Ecdysozoa; Arthropoda; Crustacea; Malacostraca;
            Eumalacostraca; Eucarida; Decapoda; Pleocyemata; Caridea; Atyoidea;
            Atyidae; Caridina.
REFERENCE   1  (bases 1 to 15550)
  AUTHORS   Xu,G., Du,F., Nie,Z., Xu,P. and Gu,R.
  TITLE     Complete mitochondrial genome of Caridina nilotica gracilipes
  JOURNAL   Mitochondrial DNA, 1-2 (2014) In press
   PUBMED   25090393
  REMARK    Publication Status: Available-Online prior to print
REFERENCE   2  (bases 1 to 15550)
  CONSRTM   NCBI Genome Project
  TITLE     Direct Submission
  JOURNAL   Submitted (26-AUG-2014) National Center for Biotechnology
            Information, NIH, Bethesda, MD 20894, USA
REFERENCE   3  (bases 1 to 15550)
  AUTHORS   Xu,G., Du,F., Nie,Z., Xu,P. and Gu,R.
  TITLE     Direct Submission
  JOURNAL   Submitted (18-JUN-2014) Chinese Academy of Fishery Sciences,
            Freshwater Fisheries Research Center, No. 9 Shanshui East Road, Wu
            Xi, Jiangsu 214081, China
COMMENT     REVIEWED REFSEQ: This record has been curated by NCBI staff. The
            reference sequence is identical to KM023648.
            
            ##Assembly-Data-START##
            Sequencing Technology :: Sanger dideoxy sequencing
            ##Assembly-Data-END##
            COMPLETENESS: full length.
FEATURES             Location/Qualifiers
     source          1..15550
                     /organism="Caridina gracilipes"
                     /organelle="mitochondrion"
                     /mol_type="genomic DNA"
                     /db_xref="taxon:859806"
                     /tissue_type="liver"
     gene            <1..1536
                     /gene="COX1"
                     /db_xref="GeneID:20160585"
     CDS             <1..1536
                     /gene="COX1"
                     /note="start codon not determined"
                     /codon_start=1
                     /transl_table=5
                     /product="cytochrome c oxidase subunit I"
                     /protein_id="YP_009054532.1"
                     /db_xref="GI:674840611"
                     /db_xref="GeneID:20160585"
                     /translation="LRRWLLSTNHKDIGTLYFMLGAWAGMVGTALSLLIRAELGQPGN
                     LIGNDQIYNVIVTAHAFIMIFFMVMPIMIGGFGNWLVPLMLGAPDMAFPRMNNMSFWL
                     LPPALTLLLSSGVVESGVGTGWTVYPPLAGSIAHAGASVDLGIFSLHLAGISSILGAA
                     NFLSTVANMRTAGMLSDRMPLFVWSVFLTAVLLLLSLPVLAGAITMLLVDRNLNSAFF
                     DPAGGGDPILYQHLFWFFGHPEVYILILPGFGMISHIITQESSKKEAFGTLGMIYAMM
                     AIGVLGFVVWAHHMFTVGMDVDTRAYFTSATMIIAVPTGIKIFSWLGTFHGNKLTYAP
                     SLLWALGFVFLFTVGGLTGVVLANSSIDIILHDTYYVVAHFHYVLSMGAVFAIFAGIA
                     HWFPLFTGVSMMPKWLKIHFLVMFIGVNITFFPQHFLGLNGMPRRYSDYPDAYTTWNV
                     VSSIGSTISLVAVLGFVIITWEALSAQRPILFSQSLPASIEWQHETPPAHHSFTEIPK
                     VAN"
     tRNA            1538..1602
                     /product="tRNA-Leu"
                     /codon_recognized="UUR"
     gene            1604..2284
                     /gene="COX2"
                     /db_xref="GeneID:20160574"
     CDS             1604..2284
                     /gene="COX2"
                     /codon_start=1
                     /transl_table=5
                     /product="cytochrome c oxidase subunit II"
                     /protein_id="YP_009054533.1"
                     /db_xref="GI:674840612"
                     /db_xref="GeneID:20160574"
                     /translation="MASWSSLTFQDGASPLMEQLILFHDHAMIIIILITTLVGYMLMS
                     LFFNTLTDYFLVEGQTIEIIWTVFPAIILLFIAFPSLHLLYLLDEVNEPMVTVKVMGH
                     QWYWSYEYSDFIQTKFDSYMIPSDELTDSSFRLLDVDNRTMLPMNTQIRALISTTDVI
                     HSWTVPALGVKADAIPGRLNQLSFTITRPGLFYGQCSEICGANHSFMPIVVESTTTNS
                     FLSWISEL"
     tRNA            2299..2381
                     /product="tRNA-Lys"
     tRNA            2382..2448
                     /product="tRNA-Asp"
     gene            2449..2607
                     /gene="ATP8"
                     /db_xref="GeneID:20160575"
     CDS             2449..2607
                     /gene="ATP8"
                     /codon_start=1
                     /transl_table=5
                     /product="ATP synthase F0 subunit 8"
                     /protein_id="YP_009054534.1"
                     /db_xref="GI:674840613"
                     /db_xref="GeneID:20160575"
                     /translation="MPQMAPLLWLNLFIFFTIIYTLFLILNYFISTPSASQASCASHV
                     PNKFNWSW"
     gene            2601..3275
                     /gene="ATP6"
                     /db_xref="GeneID:20160576"
     CDS             2601..3275
                     /gene="ATP6"
                     /codon_start=1
                     /transl_table=5
                     /product="ATP synthase F0 subunit 6"
                     /protein_id="YP_009054535.1"
                     /db_xref="GI:674840614"
                     /db_xref="GeneID:20160576"
                     /translation="MMTNLFSSFDPLSSVMNLSLNWTSTALGLLFVPYSFWAMPSRWS
                     ILWATITQTLHKEFKVLLGPMSSSGTLMFASLFSLIVFNNFLGLLPYVFTSTSHLAMT
                     LALALPLWISFMIFGWVNHTQHMFAHLVPLGTPGALMPFMVLIETVSNVIRPGTLAVR
                     LAANMIAGHLLLTLLGNTGPSLSLSLLSILVFSQILLLLLESAVAIIQSYVFAVLSSL
                     YASEVN"
     gene            3275..4060
                     /gene="COX3"
                     /db_xref="GeneID:20160577"
     CDS             3275..4060
                     /gene="COX3"
                     /codon_start=1
                     /transl_table=5
                     /product="cytochrome c oxidase subunit III"
                     /protein_id="YP_009054536.1"
                     /db_xref="GI:674840615"
                     /db_xref="GeneID:20160577"
                     /translation="MASHKHTYHLVDMSPWPLTGSISAMMITTGLVKWFHQFNMDLLL
                     LGLLATTLTMIQWWRDITREGTYQGLHTTRVVTGLQLGMILFITSEVLFFFSFFWAFF
                     HSSLSPTVEVGSCWPPAGIQSFNPFQIPLLNTAILLASGATVTWAHHAIMEAKLSQAL
                     QGLTLTVILGVYFTALQAMEYYEAPFTIADSAYGSTFFVATGFHGLHVIIGSTFLMVC
                     LYRMYMCHFSSKHHFGFEAAAWYWHFVDVVWLFLYISIYWWGG"
     tRNA            4064..4128
                     /product="tRNA-Gly"
     gene            4129..4482
                     /gene="ND3"
                     /db_xref="GeneID:20160578"
     CDS             4129..4482
                     /gene="ND3"
                     /codon_start=1
                     /transl_table=5
                     /product="NADH dehydrogenase subunit 3"
                     /protein_id="YP_009054537.1"
                     /db_xref="GI:674840616"
                     /db_xref="GeneID:20160578"
                     /translation="MLLVLTNTTIVLIIATAVMFISSILAKKTILDREKSSPFECGFD
                     PKSSARLPFSLRFFLIALIFLIFDVEITLILPLAPIMNFTNIKSWIFTGVFFLIILLL
                     GLFHEWNQGALEWAP"
     tRNA            4482..4546
                     /product="tRNA-Ala"
     tRNA            4546..4607
                     /product="tRNA-Arg"
     tRNA            4609..4675
                     /product="tRNA-Asn"
     tRNA            4676..4742
                     /product="tRNA-Ser"
                     /codon_recognized="AGN"
     tRNA            4743..4811
                     /product="tRNA-Glu"
     tRNA            complement(4810..4874)
                     /product="tRNA-Phe"
     gene            complement(4880..>6587)
                     /gene="ND5"
                     /db_xref="GeneID:20160579"
     CDS             complement(4880..>6587)
                     /gene="ND5"
                     /note="start codon not determined; TAA stop codon is
                     completed by the addition of 3' A residues to the mRNA"
                     /codon_start=1
                     /transl_except=(pos:complement(4880),aa:TERM)
                     /transl_table=5
                     /product="NADH dehydrogenase subunit 5"
                     /protein_id="YP_009054538.1"
                     /db_xref="GI:674840617"
                     /db_xref="GeneID:20160579"
                     /translation="LIFSSVVFLMTASISFLVSSLTMLGTECSFHLEWEITTVNSCSL
                     CMTLTLDWMATLFMSFVTFISTMVVHYSGGYMSDDKNMSRFIYLVLSFVVSMGFLVLS
                     PNLISILLGWDGLGLVSYALVIYYQNEKSANAGMLTALTNRIGDIAIFLSAALMFELG
                     AWTIGFYSEGDSMSSISGLVCLVILAGMTKSAQLPFSAWLPAAMAAPTPVSALVHSST
                     LVTAGVYLLIRVSPSLGGIEQSVLLLLASLTMFMAGAGANFETDLKKIIALSTLSQLS
                     VMMSVLALGYSTLAFFHLLTHALFKALLFMCAGCVIHGMQGNQDIRMMGGLVRIMPMS
                     ITMMNLANLALCGMPFLAGFYSKDLILEIAFSSPLNEVCFWLLSVSTGLTVSYSFRLL
                     YYTVSGDYNAPSLGIVGEEDKKMVSPMMFLGAGAVTGGAGLLWLIFPSPSMICIPLAV
                     KTLALHAQDLGGTMGYTLNLMSYKFSTTSPESGYHSTSFVGSSWFVPSLSTQGATGSF
                     LGLGSKYNRIGDKGWLESYGAQGAYYFFMNPSLYSQLVQENSISAYMMTFVFWLLALV
                     YLY"
     tRNA            complement(6606..6671)
                     /product="tRNA-His"
     gene            complement(6672..8010)
                     /gene="ND4"
                     /db_xref="GeneID:20160580"
     CDS             complement(6672..8010)
                     /gene="ND4"
                     /note="TAA stop codon is completed by the addition of 3' A
                     residues to the mRNA"
                     /codon_start=1
                     /transl_except=(pos:complement(6672),aa:TERM)
                     /transl_table=5
                     /product="NADH dehydrogenase subunit 4"
                     /protein_id="YP_009054539.1"
                     /db_xref="GI:674840618"
                     /db_xref="GeneID:20160580"
                     /translation="MLKFVFFSLLMGFSAQSWAVVQSLLAMASFFFGLFYVSDFFLSH
                     VGLGLGVDSVGYILILLSFWIITLVVLSSNKILETKEHSSLFLLVNIALLVSLILAFS
                     SQDYLLFYICFETSLIPTLILILGWGYQPERLQAGIYMLFYTLFGSLPLLVSLISLYK
                     VGGTLVFGLVPLVSAGGVVPFIWYICSIFAFLVKLPMFMVHLWLPKAHVEAPVAGSMI
                     LAGVLLKLGGYGLMRVCPIFVAISMSWSWVWITLGVVGGTIVSMMCLRQADIKALIAY
                     SSVAHMGMVLCGFMLFSWWGLKGAVAVMVGHGLCSSGLFCLANMVYERLGSRSLMISK
                     GLVNFMPSMTLWWFLLSIGNMAAPPTINLLGEINLVMSIVSWCKLSALPLAILCFFSA
                     AYTLFMFSMSQHGKVFSSLFSCCSGQVREYLALMLHWLPLNVMILKGSTLIVPC"
     gene            complement(8004..8306)
                     /gene="ND4L"
                     /db_xref="GeneID:20160581"
     CDS             complement(8004..8306)
                     /gene="ND4L"
                     /codon_start=1
                     /transl_table=5
                     /product="NADH dehydrogenase subunit 4L"
                     /protein_id="YP_009054540.1"
                     /db_xref="GI:674840619"
                     /db_xref="GeneID:20160581"
                     /translation="MVALSMSVMVVPIVMLVSGVSSFVGRSKHLLSTLLSLEYIMLSV
                     FLLMVMLTGFLGSDGYFVLFFLTLAACEGALGLALLVSVVRTHGNDNFSSFVSLEC"
     tRNA            8309..8374
                     /product="tRNA-Thr"
     tRNA            complement(8375..8440)
                     /product="tRNA-Pro"
     gene            8443..8958
                     /gene="ND6"
                     /db_xref="GeneID:20160582"
     CDS             8443..8958
                     /gene="ND6"
                     /codon_start=1
                     /transl_table=5
                     /product="NADH dehydrogenase subunit 6"
                     /protein_id="YP_009054541.1"
                     /db_xref="GI:674840620"
                     /db_xref="GeneID:20160582"
                     /translation="MSTLYLSSMIVISLSILFTQITHPLALGVTLLIQTIIICGTTSM
                     LAKTTWFSYILFLIFLGAMLVLFIYVASLAPNEPFSFSSKLMVLLVILPSVSVVFFLI
                     DPLVTPQLPSIESSFTLPSQIMNNFSTSLSPMYNPQSMNLTLFIIMYLLLTLIVAVKI
                     ASTNFGPLRTT"
     gene            8958..10094
                     /gene="CYTB"
                     /db_xref="GeneID:20160583"
     CDS             8958..10094
                     /gene="CYTB"
                     /codon_start=1
                     /transl_table=5
                     /product="cytochrome b"
                     /protein_id="YP_009054542.1"
                     /db_xref="GI:674840621"
                     /db_xref="GeneID:20160583"
                     /translation="MSMPLRKSHPLFKIANGALVDLPTPANISILWNFGSLLGLCLVI
                     QIATGLFLAMHYTANIDLAFSSVAHICRDVNYGWLLRTLHANGASFFFICLYMHIGRG
                     IYYGSFMYMHTWMVGVVILFLTMAIAFLGYVLPWGQMSFWGATVITNLFFAIPYIGTD
                     LVQWIWGGFAVDNATLTRFFTFHFLFPFAIAAATMVHILFLHQTGSNNPLGISSQVDK
                     IPFHPYFSFKDIVGFMVMLMALVAITLMNPYLLGDPDNFIPANPLVTPAHIQPEWYFL
                     FAYAILRSIPNKLGGVIALAASVAILFILPFTHKAKFRSLGFYPLNQIMFWVMVTIVI
                     LLTWIGARPVEDPYILTGQILTVAYFSYYLINPITLILWDKLLN"
     tRNA            10093..10164
                     /product="tRNA-Ser"
                     /codon_recognized="UCN"
     gene            complement(10182..11123)
                     /gene="ND1"
                     /db_xref="GeneID:20160584"
     CDS             complement(10182..11123)
                     /gene="ND1"
                     /codon_start=1
                     /transl_table=5
                     /product="NADH dehydrogenase subunit 1"
                     /protein_id="YP_009054543.1"
                     /db_xref="GI:674840622"
                     /db_xref="GeneID:20160584"
                     /translation="MMLLNKIVGYVVLIIFVLVAVAFVTLLERKVLGYIQIRKGPNVV
                     GYGGLLQPFADAVKLFTKEQAFPTLSNFIPYYLSPVFSLFVALLVWVVLPYNMGLVSF
                     NMSVLFFLCCTSLGVYTTMGAGWASNSKYSLLGCLRAVAQTISYEVSLALILLSFLLL
                     VGGVDLSLFTDFQRYVDFVVLSFPLALVWFASCLAETNRTPFDFAEGESELVSGFNTE
                     YSAGGFALIFMAEYASILFMSVLFSIIFLGSDLISFFFYLKTMYIAFCFIWVRGTLPR
                     FRYDKLMYLAWKSFLPVALDYVIFFFGMKILFMVILM"
     tRNA            complement(11150..11215)
                     /product="tRNA-Leu"
                     /codon_recognized="CUN"
     rRNA            complement(11216..12561)
                     /product="l-rRNA"
                     /note="16S ribosomal RNA"
     tRNA            complement(12562..12612)
                     /product="tRNA-Val"
     rRNA            complement(12613..13475)
                     /product="s-rRNA"
                     /note="12S ribosomal RNA"
     tRNA            14088..14154
                     /product="tRNA-Ile"
     tRNA            complement(14164..14231)
                     /product="tRNA-Gln"
     tRNA            14237..14303
                     /product="tRNA-Met"
     gene            14304..15308
                     /gene="NAD2"
     CDS             14304..15308
                     /gene="NAD2"
                     /codon_start=1
                     /transl_table=5
                     /product="NADH dehydrogenase subunit 2"
                     /translation="IWALRPSEMFFLSTLLMGIVMTFSASSWFTAWIGLELNLLSFIP
                     LLATTKSDMYSTEAALKYFLVQALGSVLIVAAGPLGLYLQNSTATITTLALLLKMGAA
                     PFHFWFPPVVQGIPWPQCILITTVQKIAPMLLLTVVQSESSSFILMIASISSAIAGAI
                     AGLNQTLTRKILAYSSISHMAWMLAAIMFNEQLWMIYFLMYAVVSLSIMLIMHSYQVF
                     HLNQLLSFNTHSKSLTLGLFLSLLSLGGLPPLTGFFPKWLVIQQFVLSNSIIWLSVLL
                     MSALLTLFFYLRVAISSMVLAHPKTKTSLTSVSSSILLTTVLVNFSPILYPFLTLFLY
                     "
     tRNA            15306..15377
                     /product="tRNA-Trp"
     tRNA            complement(15375..15443)
                     /product="tRNA-Cys"
     tRNA            complement(15480..15550)
                     /product="tRNA-Tyr"
ORIGIN      
        1 ctgcgacgtt gactattgtc aactaatcat aaagatattg gtacattata ttttatatta
       61 ggagcttgag ctggaatagt aggaactgca ctaagacttt taattcgagc agaactagga
      121 caaccaggta atttgattgg gaatgatcaa atttataatg ttattgtcac tgcccatgct
      181 tttattataa ttttcttcat ggtcatacca attatgattg gagggttcgg gaactgacta
      241 gttcctctta tattaggtgc cccagatata gcattccctc ggatgaataa catgagattt
      301 tgacttttac ctcctgctct cacactcctt ctatcaagag gtgtagtaga aagtggagtc
      361 ggtacaggat ggacagtcta ccctcctttg gcgggcagaa tcgctcacgc tggagcttca
      421 gtagacttag ggattttctc tctacacttg gcagggattt cttcaatttt aggggcagct
      481 aactttttat ctacagtggc taacatacga actgcgggta tactgagaga tcgtatgcct
      541 ctttttgtat gatctgtctt tttaactgct gttcttctct tactctctct accagttcta
      601 gccggagcta tcacgatact actagtagac cgtaatttaa attcagcttt cttcgaccct
      661 gctggaggag gtgatcctat cctatatcaa cacttatttt ggttttttgg acaccccgaa
      721 gtttatattc taattctacc aggatttggt ataatttcac atatcattac tcaagaatct
      781 agaaaaaaag aagcatttgg tacactaggg atgatttacg ctataatagc aattggggtg
      841 cttggatttg tagtatgagc acatcacata tttacagtcg gaatggacgt agatacacga
      901 gcgtacttta catcagcaac tataattatt gcggttccta caggaatcaa gatttttagg
      961 tgactaggta ctttccatgg taataaatta acctacgcac cctcactact ttgagcctta
     1021 gggttcgtct tcctgttcac cgtaggaggc ctcactggcg tagtattagc taactcatcg
     1081 attgatatta tcctccacga cacctactat gttgtagctc acttccacta tgtcttatct
     1141 ataggagccg tcttcgctat ttttgctggg attgcgcact gatttcccct tttcacaggt
     1201 gtttctataa tacctaaatg actaaaaatt cacttccttg ttatatttat tggggtaaat
     1261 attacattct tcccccaaca cttcttaggc ttaaacggca taccccgtcg atattcggac
     1321 taccctgacg cttacacaac atgaaacgtt gtttcctcaa ttggttcaac aatctcgctg
     1381 gtagcggtct taggattcgt aattattaca tgagaggccc tgtcagcgca gcggccaatt
     1441 ctattctcac aatctctacc agcatcaatc gaatgacaac atgaaacccc tcccgctcac
     1501 cacagattca ctgaaattcc taaggtagct aattaattct aaaatggcag atcattgcat
     1561 agggtttaag cccctaatag gaaaattaat ttcttttaaa aaaatggcaa gatgatcaag
     1621 gctaacattt caagacggag cttccccctt gatagaacaa ttaattcttt tccacgatca
     1681 cgcaataatc attattatcc taattactac actagtaggg tatatactta tatctttgtt
     1741 cttcaatacc ttaacagact attttctagt tgaggggcaa acgatcgaaa ttatttggac
     1801 agtgttccca gcaattatcc ttcttttcat tgcctttcct tctcttcact tgctttactt
     1861 actagatgaa gttaacgaac ctatggttac agttaaagtc atgggacacc agtgatattg
     1921 aagatacgaa tactccgatt ttattcaaac aaaatttgac tcttatataa ttccgtctga
     1981 tgaacttact gatagctcat ttcgactatt agatgtagat aaccgaacaa tactccctat
     2041 aaatactcag atccgtgctc taatttcaac tacagacgtg attcactctt gaactgtccc
     2101 agccctagga gttaaggcag acgctatccc cggccgtctt aaccagctaa gatttaccat
     2161 cacccgccct ggccttttct acggacaatg ctccgagatt tgtggagcaa accacagttt
     2221 tataccaatc gtagttgaga gaacaacaac aaactctttc ctatcgtgaa tttctgaact
     2281 ctaaaagccc gtcattagat gactgaaagt aagtgtaggt cttttaaacc tattatagca
     2341 ccaccgcctg cttctaatga gcctcccagt tacttcctta ctaaaaatta gttaatttat
     2401 aacgtaagct tgtcaagctt aaataattgt ctaaatcaat atttttatat cccacaaata
     2461 gcccccttac tttgattaaa tctatttatt ttttttacaa ttatctacac gctatttcta
     2521 attttaaatt atttcattag aacccctaga gcctcccaag cctcttgcgc atctcatgtt
     2581 ccaaataaat ttaactgaag atgataacaa atctgttttc aagattcgac ccactatcta
     2641 gagttataaa cctatcgtta aattgaacat caaccgccct aggcctatta tttgttcctt
     2701 atagattttg agctatacct tcccggtgat ctattttatg agctacaatt actcaaactc
     2761 tccataaaga atttaaagtt cttctaggcc caataagttc aagtggaact ctaatattcg
     2821 ctagactttt tagcctaatt gtattcaata atttcctagg tctactcccg tacgtattta
     2881 ctagtacgag gcacttagct ataactctag ctctagccct acctctatga atctcattta
     2941 taatttttgg ttgagtcaac catacacagc acatatttgc tcacctggtc cctctaggaa
     3001 ctccgggagc actcatacct ttcatggtac taattgaaac agtaagaaat gtaatccgac
     3061 cagggacatt ggccgttcga ctggcagcta acataattgc tgggcacctc ttactaactt
     3121 tactaggtaa cacaggtccg tctctatctc tatcactact ctctatctta gtgttctccc
     3181 agattttatt attgctcctg gaatcggcag ttgccattat tcagtcatat gtttttgcag
     3241 tattaagaag gctttacgct agagaagtaa actaatggca tctcacaaac atacctatca
     3301 tttagttgat ataagtcctt gacctttaac aggatctatc agagcaataa taattactac
     3361 gggactagtt aagtgattcc atcaatttaa catagacctc ctcctcctag gacttcttgc
     3421 gacgaccctc acaataattc aatgatgacg agatattacc cgagagggta cgtatcaagg
     3481 gctacacaca actcgagttg ttactggtct ccaattaggt ataattttat ttattacatc
     3541 cgaagttctg tttttctttt catttttttg agctttcttc cacagaaggc tatcccctac
     3601 tgtcgaggta ggtaggtgtt gaccccctgc cggaattcag tcatttaacc cctttcaaat
     3661 tccccttcta aatacagcca tcttgctagc aagaggagct actgtcactt gagcacacca
     3721 cgctattata gaagcgaaac tgagacaagc acttcaaggt cttacattaa cagtaatctt
     3781 gggagtctac tttacagcac ttcaagcaat agaatattat gaagcccctt ttacaattgc
     3841 tgattcagcc tatggatcaa cattttttgt ggccacaggg ttccatggcc ttcatgtcat
     3901 tattggatca actttcctca tagtatgtct atatcgaatg tatatatgcc acttctcctc
     3961 aaaacatcat tttggcttcg aagcagctgc atgatactgg cactttgttg atgtagtgtg
     4021 actcttccta tatatttcaa tctattgatg aggaggataa tatatttttc taatatacaa
     4081 agtataattg acttccaatc aataagtctg gtctttccag gaaaaataat tcttttagtc
     4141 ttaactaaca ctactattgt tcttattatt gctacagcag ttatattcat ctcatctatc
     4201 ctagcaaaaa aaaccatctt agaccgagaa aagagatctc cgtttgagtg tggatttgac
     4261 ccaaaaagat cagcccgact acccttctcc ctacggtttt ttttgattgc tcttattttt
     4321 ctaatctttg acgtagagat tacgcttatt cttcccctag ctccgattat aaactttact
     4381 aatattaaat cttgaatctt cacaggtgta ttttttttaa ttattctttt attaggtcta
     4441 ttccacgaat gaaaccaagg agccctagaa tgagcgccgt aaaagttata gtcaagtatg
     4501 acatttgggt tgcattcaaa aagtgcttct ttagaagcta actttgattg agaagcgaaa
     4561 tcgcatttag tttcggccta aagcttggta ttaatagacc ctcagtcttt agttaaagcc
     4621 aaataagagg catatcactg ttaatgatag gattgaaata taatttctaa ctaagggagt
     4681 aagttggccg aatgaaagct tctaacttca cattcaagcg gttaaattcc gtttttactc
     4741 atgttcttat agtgtaataa acacattaca ttttcattgt aaaactaaag gtaaaactcc
     4801 ttttaaaaac acccaaggac gacaacgtcc cccctacatc ttcagtgtag tgctctatgc
     4861 taagctactt gagtgctata atataaataa actaaagcaa gtaatcaaaa tacaaacgtt
     4921 attatataag cactaatact attctcttga accagttgtg agtataaaga aggatttata
     4981 aaaaaataat aggctccctg agctccatag gactctaacc accctttatc tccgattcgg
     5041 ttatacttag atcccaatcc caagaaagaa cccgtagctc cttgtgttga caaagacggc
     5101 acgaaccaag atgatcccac aaaactagta gaatggtacc ccgactcggg agaagttgta
     5161 gaaaatttat acgacataag atttagagta taacccatag tccccccaag atcctgagcg
     5221 tgtaaagcta gagttttcac agccaatgga atacaaatca tagaaggaga ggggaaaatt
     5281 aaccagagca agcctgcccc tccggttact gcacctgccc ctagaaacat tataggagat
     5341 actatttttt tatcctcttc acccacaata cctaaagatg gtgcattata atcacctctc
     5401 actgtataat aaagtagtcg aaatctataa gagactgtca gtccagtaga tactctcagt
     5461 aaccaaaagc aaacctcatt taaagggctg ctaaaggcaa tttctaaaat caaatcctta
     5521 gaataaaatc cagctagaaa aggtattccg cacagagcta aatttgctaa attcatcata
     5581 gtaattctca tgggtataat acgcactaaa ccacctatca tccgaatatc ttggtttcct
     5641 tgcatcccat ggataacgca accagcgcat ataaacaaaa gagccttaaa taaagcatga
     5701 gttaataaat gaaagaaagc aagagtccta tagcccaaag ctaaaaccct catcatcaca
     5761 ctaagttgac ttaaagtaga caaggcaata atctttttca aatcggtctc aaaattagct
     5821 ccggctcccg ccatgaacat agttagactg gctagaagta gtaaaacact ctgctcgatt
     5881 ccccccaacg aaggtctaac ccgaatgagc aaataaacgc ctgcagtaac cagtgtagat
     5941 gagtggacta atgcagaaac aggagttgga gcagctattg cagcggggag tcacgctgaa
     6001 aatggaagtt gagccctctt tgttatccca gctagaatga ctaaacaaac taacccacta
     6061 attgatgata tgctatcacc ctcagagtaa aaaccaatcg ttcaggctcc caactcaaac
     6121 attaaagccg ctcttaaaaa aatagcgata tccccaattc gattggtcaa tgcagtcagc
     6181 atacctgcat ttgctgattt ttcattttgg taataaatca ctaacgcgta agatactaga
     6241 cctaagccat cccagccaag taagattcta atcagattag gccttaaaac taaaaacccc
     6301 attgatacca caaagcttaa aactagataa ataaaacgag atatgttttt gtcatctctc
     6361 atataacctc ccctgtaatg tacgaccata gtagaaataa aagtgacaaa tgatataaaa
     6421 agcgttgcta tccaatccaa agttaatgtt atgcacagtg aacaagaatt aactgttgtg
     6481 atttctcact caagatgaaa agaacactcc gtaccaagta tagtcaaaga actgactaaa
     6541 aatctaatag aagctgttat aagaaatact actcttctga aaattaaaga cggatgccct
     6601 aacactgctc aaaacttata tattagcatc tctggtctca caaaccagca tttttattaa
     6661 actatctgag caacaaggaa caataagagt ccttccctta agaattataa catttaaggg
     6721 aagccagtgt aatattaaag ctaaatactc acgtacttgc ccggaacaac aggaaaacag
     6781 agatctaaaa accttaccat gttgccttat agaaaacata aataaagtgt aagcagctct
     6841 aaagaagcat agaatggcaa gaggtagtgc agacaacttg caccacgaga caattctcat
     6901 gactagatta atctctccta aaagattgat agtaggcggt gctgccatgt taccaattct
     6961 caataagaat caccataaag ttattctagg tataaaattt accaacccct tcctaattat
     7021 taacctacgg cttcctaagc gctcatagac catatttgcc agacaaaata agccagaaga
     7081 acacaaccca tgtcccacca tcacagcaac tgctcctttt agacctcatc atctaaaaag
     7141 tataaaccca cataagacta ttcctatatg ggctacagag gagtaagcaa ttaaagcctt
     7201 aatatctgcc tgacgcagac atattatact tacaatggtc ccacccacta cccctaaagt
     7261 gatccatacc caagatcaac tcatactaat agctacaaaa ataggacaca cacgtatcaa
     7321 accgtaccca cccaacttta ataacacacc agctaaaatc atagaaccag caacaggggc
     7381 ctctacatgt gccttaggta accacaaatg aactataaat ataggcaatt taacaaggaa
     7441 agcaaaaata gaacaaatat accagataaa aggaacaact cccccagccc ttaccaaagg
     7501 aactagacca aagacaagtg ttccgccgac cttatataat ctgattaaag aaactagtag
     7561 aggtaacgaa ccgaataatg tataaaaaag tatataaatg cctgcttgca aacgctccgg
     7621 ctgatatcct caccccaaga ttaaaattaa agtgggaatc aaagaagttt caaaacaaat
     7681 ataaaagagc aaataatctt gtctagaaaa ggcaagaatc aaacttacca gcagagcaat
     7741 gttaactaaa aggaaaaggg aagagtgctc tttagtttct aaaatcttat ttctacttaa
     7801 aactactaaa gtaatgattc aaaacctcag taaaattaaa atataaccca cggaatcgac
     7861 ccccaaccct aaaccgacgt gtcttaaaaa aaagtccctc acgtaaaaga gaccaaagaa
     7921 aaaagacgct atggccaaaa gactctgcac taccgctcac ctttgagctc taaaacctat
     7981 cagtaaggaa aaaaaaacaa actttaacat tctaaagata caaaccttct aaaattgtca
     8041 ttgccatgag tacgaactac ggaaactaac aatgctaacc ctaaagcacc ttcacaggca
     8101 gccaacgtta aaaaaaataa tacaaaatag ccgtcccttc ctaaaaaccc ggttaatatc
     8161 actatcagca ggaacacact aagtataata tactccaacc ttaataaagt cctaagtaaa
     8221 tgcttagaac gcccaacaaa agacctgacc ccccttacca atataacaat cggaactact
     8281 ataacagata tactaagagc taccattagc tttgatagtt taaaacaaaa cgctggtctt
     8341 gtaaaccggt aatgaggctt tacctctcaa accatcagaa aagaaagtta actcccatct
     8401 tcagttccca aaactaaaat tttacttaaa ctattttctg atatttctac cctctactta
     8461 agatctataa ttgttatttc actatctatt ttatttaccc aaattacaca tcctcttgcc
     8521 ctgggtgtga cacttctaat tcaaactatt attatctgtg gaacaactag aatactagct
     8581 aaaactacat ggttttctta tatcctcttt cttatttttc ttggagcgat gttagttctt
     8641 tttatctacg ttgcctcctt agctcctaac gaaccctttt cattttcctc aaagttaata
     8701 gtcttgcttg ttattttacc gagagttaga gtagtttttt ttcttattga tcccttggtg
     8761 actccccaat tgccgtctat tgaaagatct ttcacacttc ctagacagat tataaataac
     8821 ttttcgactt ctctgagacc catatataac cctcaatcga taaatcttac actctttatc
     8881 attatgtacc tccttcttac tcttattgtc gccgtaaaaa ttgcctctac caacttcggc
     8941 ccactccgaa caacctaatg tcaataccac tacgtaaatc ccacccccta ttcaaaattg
     9001 ctaacggagc actagtagat cttcccactc cggctaacat ttcaattctg tgaaattttg
     9061 ggtccctgct agggctctgc ctagttatcc aaattgccac aggacttttt ctagccatac
     9121 actatacagc aaatattgac cttgccttct cgagagtcgc tcacatttgt cgagacgtga
     9181 attatggctg attactacga acccttcatg ccaacggagc ttcttttttt ttcatttgcc
     9241 tgtatatgca cattgggcga gggatctact acggatcttt catatatata catacatgaa
     9301 tagtaggagt tgttatcctg ttcttaacca tagcgattgc ttttttaggg tacgtcttac
     9361 cctgagggca gatatccttc tgaggagcta cagtaattac taatctcttt tttgcaattc
     9421 cttatatcgg gacagacctt gtacaatgaa tttgaggagg cttcgctgta gacaacgcca
     9481 ctttaactcg gttttttaca ttccacttcc tatttccatt tgctattgca gctgctacaa
     9541 tagttcacat tctattccta caccaaacag gatctaataa ccccctagga atctcatcac
     9601 aagtagacaa aatcccattc cacccctatt tctcatttaa agacattgta gggtttatag
     9661 ttatacttat agctctagta gcaattacac ttataaatcc atacctattg ggagaccccg
     9721 ataactttat tcctgcaaat cctcttgtta cacccgctca cattcagcca gaatgatatt
     9781 tcttattcgc ctacgcaatt ttacgatcta tccccaataa attaggggga gttattgcac
     9841 tggctgcctc tgtagctatt ttatttattc tccctttcac tcataaagca aaattccgaa
     9901 gactcggctt ctaccccctt aatcaaatta tattttgagt catagtaact atcgtaatct
     9961 tattaacttg aattggagca cggcctgtag aagaccctta tattttaaca ggacagatct
    10021 taacagttgc ctacttttcg tattatttaa ttaacccaat tactctcatt ctttgagata
    10081 aacttctaaa ctagagttac ttatctttaa ggaaagtatg tgttttgaaa gcacaaaaaa
    10141 agggttcgac ccccttagta actttcctaa cttctataca attatattaa aattaccata
    10201 aacaagatct ttatgccaaa gaagaaaata acataatcta aagctacagg taaaaatctt
    10261 tttcaggcta aatacattaa cttgtcatac cgaaatcgag gtagtgtccc acgaactcag
    10321 ataaaacaga aagcaatata cattgtctta agataaaaaa agaatctaat aagatcacta
    10381 cccaagaaaa taattgagaa cagaacactc atgaaaagaa tccttgcata ctcagctatg
    10441 aaaattaaag cgaacccacc tgcactgtat tctgtgttaa acccagatac aagctcagac
    10501 tctccttcag caaaatcaaa aggagtacgg ttggtctctg ctaaacaaga agcgaaccac
    10561 actagggcca aaggaaacct taaaaccacg aagtccacat accgctgaaa atctgtaaac
    10621 aaagatagat ccactccccc tactagtagt aaaaatctta gtaagattaa agctaacctt
    10681 acttcataag aaattgtctg agcgactgct cgtagacatc ctaacagaga gtatttagaa
    10741 ttagaagccc agcctgcccc tattgtcgta taaaccccca acctagtgca acataagaag
    10801 aataaaacac tcatattaaa tcttactaac cctatattat aaggcagtac cactcacact
    10861 agtaaagcta caaatagact aaaaacagga gagagatagt aagggataaa attagagagg
    10921 gtgggaaaag cctgctcttt agtaaacaac ttcactgcat ctgcaaatgg ttgaagcaac
    10981 cccccatacc ccaccacgtt tggaccttta cgaatctgga tataccccag gaccttacgt
    11041 tctaatagag ttacaaaggc aactgccact agcacgaaga taatcagaac tacataacca
    11101 acaattttat tcaaaagtat aatcatataa agctttaaca agtctatact attacctata
    11161 gtaatttact atataaatag atcctaaatc taacccattc gtctgccaag gtaattaccg
    11221 atcatctgct aaaaaaactt tttcggctac tctctccttt cgtactaaaa taaccataat
    11281 ataaaatgaa agatagaaac taacctggct tacgccggtc tgaactcaaa tcatgtaaaa
    11341 ttttaaaggt cgaacagacc caccgctaaa actgctacat cttagggaca ttttaattca
    11401 acatcgaggt cgcaactaca tctgtcgata tgaactctca agataaatta cgctgttatc
    11461 cctaaagtaa cttaaatctt ataatctcta aaaaggatca attcacctat aaaaatgtat
    11521 ttttcaaata aaaacagtta cttatttata ttcccgtcgc cccaacgaaa cgctctactc
    11581 aataagaaca agaaacctga actcccacaa ctgaagaata aaacgtaaag ctttataggg
    11641 tcttatcgtc ccaccatata atttaagcct tttcacttaa aagtaaaatt caaacgtaaa
    11701 aattaaaaca gcttacttca tgtccgacca ttcattccag actccaatta agagactatt
    11761 tattatgcta ccttagcacg gtccaaatac cgcggccctt taaaactctc agggggcagg
    11821 ccagactgca catcaaccta tcgcacagac atgtttttga taaacaggca gaagtaatat
    11881 ttgccgaatt ctttaactca tcaactataa atcaaaaaat tttaatacag aattaaaata
    11941 accaactcac aaattaattt actaatacaa acattataac ataacaaaac aagttaaaat
    12001 caatttttct ctaccctata acaaacaaaa tacaaataaa tattcaagtc cttattatct
    12061 agaacggttt aaaaaaatgg ctgatcttaa gcctaaatag aagagaatat aattttactt
    12121 gctatgtctt agttttaaga agctcttccc tcttaaactc caactcccac cggttttgat
    12181 aggaggtcaa attaaatttt tttcaagaaa aactagatat acagaagtcg attgacgttt
    12241 catcactaac aagctattaa taatttcatt attccacata aacatttata gcttgctcgc
    12301 tcattccgct tcgagatctt aattaataaa ttaagcattt tgattgtccc tgatacaaaa
    12361 ggtacaaatc ttaagatttt ctttatatcg atttaaataa ctatcctacc cagtacaaac
    12421 ttaactataa cccaataata aactttcatt attttactta tcctcacaag gttcaatttt
    12481 ttacttaaaa tatcgattct ccacaaataa aggcaagaaa ctaacgacta ccacacgtaa
    12541 atgattaagc tacaccaaca cttagtgatc tttccaacgt aaacggaatg cttataatta
    12601 aactacagct catattactc ctaggtacac cttccggcac acctaccttg ttacgactta
    12661 tctcaccttg atagtgagag cgacgggcga tttgtacact cctcagaacc actatcgggg
    12721 tatctcacta cacctacccc tactattaaa tccaccttca ggtaaagatt tcactttacc
    12781 gtccatataa ctaagtatta ttgtaaccca tctcttcttt ttcatcgaca gcaccctgat
    12841 ctaatattct aaaagtaaag tttatttaga caagtctatt taaagattat ctaataatga
    12901 cggtatacta attgcaatag gcaagaaaaa gtaagataat tcgtggttca tcgtttacag
    12961 gacaggttcc tctaactgga ctggggagcc gccaaattct ttaaatttcg agaacataac
    13021 tgtttactaa tcaagcatta taatttctaa ctaagcatac tagggtatct aatcctattt
    13081 tgtacctaag tcttcacagt cttaaaaaag attcatttga actttaatat taaaagaaaa
    13141 atttcaccct aaacttacga atataaattc aatatgaatg gtactttaac tgtttactca
    13201 aatttttcta cttatacttc cagtctaacc gcggctgctg gcacaaattt aacctgtact
    13261 tcctacatag ctaatttaaa catgaattaa taacccaatt ttctacactg agaactaaat
    13321 gacaaagatt aacttacaaa caattcgcgc aacaactctc atagaatgct tgcaaacagt
    13381 agaaaacata aacaagaatt aaacttatcc caggataaag cgtaaccggc tgatacacat
    13441 agggtttaag aaatatatct taaactaatt tcagaagaaa ctccaacaat ttttctaaaa
    13501 gaagatttgt ttccaacagg gaacaagaaa gagaacccta cttcccagag aagttttcca
    13561 ctcaatatct aagactattt ctggtaaaaa gtttaaatat ccctcgaatg atcaagcatt
    13621 actttcagta ctttgcggta aattctattt tgatttaaaa tcaagcaact gtattataat
    13681 caagtcactt gattatatac ctttatatta ttttaatatc ttgaattaaa tatattcttt
    13741 atttatcttt aattaccatt aaatcaaata actgataata aaaggttctt tatttagaag
    13801 acctctaact attattgtga gtattctcga gttcttctta ttccccgatg gtaagaagaa
    13861 ctcctaaaat actcacaata ataatagatt gttagcaaga aattctaatt actatataga
    13921 cttataaata gagaacttat tatcaaaaat atgcaaatat taaatttatt taattatatt
    13981 aaaaaccttg gaaaccagtt aaccctctcc acgaatattt tactctaaaa taagtacaag
    14041 attaaatctc gtaattatta gtaagccgga actattagtg acatagcaat agtgtgcttg
    14101 atcaaaaagg ccgtcttgat agggcggaac atgcgagcct gctcgccact attatccact
    14161 cctctacaaa taatggaatt gcaccaattc tttaaagatc aaaacttcac gtgcctctac
    14221 actaaattgt ataaccaaaa agataagcta aagttaaagc ttatgggctc ataacccgtc
    14281 tatgaagacc tcttctcttt ttaatttgag cccttcgacc ctctgaaata ttctttcttt
    14341 caactttact aataggaatt gttataactt tttcagcctc ttcctggttc acagcttgaa
    14401 ttgggttaga gctcaatttg ctctctttta ttcccctttt agctactacc aagtctgaca
    14461 tatactcaac agaagctgcc ctaaaatact tcttagttca ggctctgggc tccgtactaa
    14521 tcgtagcagc agggcctcta gggctttact tacaaaatag aacagcaact attactactc
    14581 tagctctact tcttaaaata ggagcagctc ctttccactt ttggtttccc cccgtggttc
    14641 aaggaattcc ctgacctcag tgtatcttaa ttaccacagt tcagaaaatt gcgcccatac
    14701 tactgctaac cgtagttcaa tctgaatctt catcttttat tttaataatt gcctctattt
    14761 cttctgcaat tgcaggtgct atcgcaggac ttaatcaaac cctaacgcgg aaaatcttgg
    14821 cttattcatc aattagacac atagcttgga tattggctgc catcatgttc aatgaacaac
    14881 tatgaatgat ttatttttta atatacgcgg tggtatcttt gtcaattatg ttaattatgc
    14941 actcttacca agtcttccat ctcaaccaac tactatcatt caacacccac tcgaagtccc
    15001 tcacattagg attgttccta tctttactct ctctaggtgg gttaccacct ctcactgggt
    15061 ttttcccaaa gtgacttgtt attcaacaat ttgttctgtc caattcaatc atttgattgt
    15121 cggtactttt aataagggct ctcttaacac tattttttta cttacgggtg gccatctctt
    15181 ctatagtcct tgcgcacccc aaaacgaaaa ctagacttac ttcagtttct tcttcgatct
    15241 tattaacaac agtactcgtc aatttttcac caatcttgta cccgttctta actctcttcc
    15301 tatactaagg ttttaagtta aataaactag cagccttcaa agtttcttat aagagtcttc
    15361 aatctcttaa accttaagct aaggtaataa cattacatct ccagaattgc agtctagcgt
    15421 ctttactttc cactacaaag cctgctccaa aactatatct atagctaaat tttgtaactg
    15481 tgattgggga acctaattct gttcgtttat aggtttacaa cctatcgcct tatcacctca
    15541 gccacccaac
//
