# Supplementary material for: Digging deeper: new gene order rearrangements and distinct patterns of codons usage in mitochondrial genomes among shrimps from the Axiidea, Gebiidea and Caridea (Crustacea: Decapoda)
Source: PeerJ. 2017 Mar 1;5:e2982. doi: 10.7717/peerj.2982 (PMC5335691; doi:10.7717/peerj.2982)
Supplement: Supplemental Information 6 — Genbank files containing the annotated whole mitogenome sequence of 5 shrimps reported in this study. [file peerj-05-2982-s006.zip › Alpheus_lobidens.KP276147.gb]

LOCUS       KP276147               15735 bp    DNA     circular INV 18-FEB-2015
DEFINITION  Alpheus sp. Darwin12 mitochondrion, complete genome.
ACCESSION   KP276147
VERSION     KP276147.1  GI:756762066
KEYWORDS    .
SOURCE      mitochondrion Alpheus sp. Darwin12
  ORGANISM  Alpheus sp. Darwin12
            Eukaryota; Metazoa; Ecdysozoa; Arthropoda; Crustacea; Malacostraca;
            Eumalacostraca; Eucarida; Decapoda; Pleocyemata; Caridea;
            Alpheoidea; Alpheidae; Alpheus.
REFERENCE   1  (bases 1 to 15735)
  AUTHORS   Lee,Y.P., Gan,H.M. and Austin,C.
  TITLE     The complete mitogenome of Alpheus sp. isolate Darwin12
  JOURNAL   Unpublished
REFERENCE   2  (bases 1 to 15735)
  AUTHORS   Lee,Y.P., Gan,H.M. and Austin,C.
  TITLE     Direct Submission
  JOURNAL   Submitted (16-DEC-2014) Genomics Facility School of Science, Monash
            University Malaysia, Jalan Lagoon Selatan Bandar Sunway, Subang
            Jaya, Selangor 47500, Malaysia
COMMENT     ##Assembly-Data-START##
            Assembly Method       :: MitoBim v. 1.6
            Assembly Name         :: AlpheusV1
            Sequencing Technology :: Illumina
            ##Assembly-Data-END##
FEATURES             Location/Qualifiers
     source          1..15735
                     /organism="Alpheus sp. Darwin12"
                     /organelle="mitochondrion"
                     /mol_type="genomic DNA"
                     /isolate="Darwin12"
                     /db_xref="taxon:1612458"
                     /country="Australia: under rocks on the Nightcliff
                     intertidal zone, Darwin, Northern Territory"
                     /collected_by="Chris M. Austin"
     gene            1..1537
                     /gene="cox1"
     CDS             1..1537
                     /gene="cox1"
                     /note="TAA stop codon is completed by the addition of 3' A
                     residues to the mRNA"
                     /codon_start=1
                     /transl_except=(pos:1537,aa:TERM)
                     /transl_table=5
                     /product="cytochrome c oxidase subunit 1"
                     /protein_id="AJM70177.1"
                     /db_xref="GI:756762067"
                     /translation="MSRRWFFSTNHKDIGTLYFIFGAWAGLVGTALSLLIRAELGQPG
                     SLIGNDQTYNVIVTAHAFVMIFFMVMPIMIGGFGNWLVPLMLGAPDMAFPRMNNMSFW
                     LLPPSLTLLLSSGLVEQGVGTGWTVYPPLSAGIAHAGASVDLGIFSLHLAGVSSILGA
                     VNFMTTVINMRSTGMTMDRMPLFVWAVFLTAILLLLSLPVLAGAITMLLTDRNLNTAF
                     FDPAGGGDPILYQHLFWFFGHPEVYILILPAFGMISHIVNQESGKKEAFGTLGMIYAM
                     AAIGILGFVVWAHHMFTVGMDVDTRAYFTSATMIIAVPTGIKIFSWLGTLHGTQFTYS
                     PSLLWALGFIFLFTMGGLTGVVLANSSIDITLHDTYYVVAHFHYVLSMGAVFGIFAGI
                     AHWFPLFTGLTLNPQWLKMHFFTMFIGVNITFFPQHFLGLNGMPRRYADYPDAYVTWN
                     VVSSVGSTISLIAVLGFILIIWEGLTASRPVIFSPFLPASIEWQHNYPPADHSFMEIP
                     MISS"
     gene            1538..1604
                     /gene="trnL2(taa)"
     tRNA            1538..1604
                     /gene="trnL2(taa)"
                     /product="tRNA-Leu"
     gene            1607..2290
                     /gene="cox2"
     CDS             1607..2290
                     /gene="cox2"
                     /codon_start=1
                     /transl_table=5
                     /product="cytochrome c oxidase subunit 2"
                     /protein_id="AJM70178.1"
                     /db_xref="GI:756762068"
                     /translation="MATRKACGFQDSASPLMEQLIFFHDHVMLILVLITTMVSYMMFT
                     LFSNKLTNRVLLEHQAAETTWTILPAVTLIFIALPSLRLLYLLDEVDLPTITLKAIGR
                     QWYWSYEYSDFLMVRFDAYMTNSDDSEEVVFRGLDVDNRTVLPMNTQVRTLVTASDVI
                     HSWAVPALGVKVDAVPGRLNQASLNMTRPGLFYGQCSEICGPNHSFMPIVIESTSTKY
                     FMDWAASAA"
     gene            2296..2365
                     /gene="trnK(ttt)"
     tRNA            2296..2365
                     /gene="trnK(ttt)"
                     /product="tRNA-Lys"
     gene            2369..2436
                     /gene="trnD(gtc)"
     tRNA            2369..2436
                     /gene="trnD(gtc)"
                     /product="tRNA-Asp"
     gene            2446..2595
                     /gene="atp8"
     CDS             2446..2595
                     /gene="atp8"
                     /codon_start=1
                     /transl_table=5
                     /product="ATP synthase F0 subunit 8"
                     /protein_id="AJM70179.1"
                     /db_xref="GI:756762069"
                     /translation="MSPILWLNLYLMFSITLVIFIAMFYYSKTPSSSPESLKTDTKQS
                     LSWKW"
     gene            2589..3263
                     /gene="atp6"
     CDS             2589..3263
                     /gene="atp6"
                     /codon_start=1
                     /transl_table=5
                     /product="ATP synthase F0 subunit 6"
                     /protein_id="AJM70180.1"
                     /db_xref="GI:756762070"
                     /translation="MMTNLFSSFDPLSSILDLSLNWLSTFLGLTLIPYLFWTAPSRWS
                     LAWNSLMSTLHKEFKTLLGSHNPGSTIVFISIFSLIVFNNFLGLIPYVFTSTSHLAFT
                     LSLSLPLWLSFMLFGWINHTQHMFAHLVPAGTPGPLMPLMVLIETISNIIRPGTLAVR
                     LAANMIAGHLLLTLLGNTGPSLQYSLLSLLLVAQILLLILESAVAVIQSYVFAALSTL
                     YAGEVN"
     gene            3263..4051
                     /gene="cox3"
     CDS             3263..4051
                     /gene="cox3"
                     /codon_start=1
                     /transl_table=5
                     /product="cytochrome c oxidase subunit 3"
                     /protein_id="AJM70181.1"
                     /db_xref="GI:756762071"
                     /translation="MPKHGHHTYHLVDMSPWPLTGSISAMMLTTGLVKWFHQFNIDLL
                     MLGVLVTILTMLQWWRDITREGTYQGLHTSRVVIGLQWGMILFITSEVLFFFSFFWAF
                     FHSSLTPAVELGTMWPPAGIQAFNPFQIPLLNTAILLASGATVTWSHHSLLESNHTQA
                     LQSLALTVALGLYFTALQALEYYEAPFTISDSVYGSTFFVATGFHGLHVIIGSSFLLI
                     CLYRMYMCHFSNNHHFGFEAAAWYWHFVDVVWLFLYMSIYWWGS"
     gene            4055..4119
                     /gene="trnG(tcc)"
     tRNA            4055..4119
                     /gene="trnG(tcc)"
                     /product="tRNA-Gly"
     gene            4120..4471
                     /gene="nad3"
     CDS             4120..4471
                     /gene="nad3"
                     /note="TAA stop codon is completed by the addition of 3' A
                     residues to the mRNA"
                     /codon_start=1
                     /transl_except=(pos:4471,aa:TERM)
                     /transl_table=5
                     /product="NADH dehydrogenase subunit 3"
                     /protein_id="AJM70182.1"
                     /db_xref="GI:756762072"
                     /translation="MLSLSIFISVIFIIASALMIISSLLSKKTINDREKNSPFECGFD
                     PKGSARMPFSLRFFLIAVIFLIFDVEITLLLPLVPIISLSNIKSWVMTGVFFLLILLL
                     GLYHEWAQGALDWAE"
     gene            4472..4535
                     /gene="trnA(tgc)"
     tRNA            4472..4535
                     /gene="trnA(tgc)"
                     /product="tRNA-Ala"
     gene            4538..4602
                     /gene="trnR(tcg)"
     tRNA            4538..4602
                     /gene="trnR(tcg)"
                     /product="tRNA-Arg"
     gene            4607..4672
                     /gene="trnN(gtt)"
     tRNA            4607..4672
                     /gene="trnN(gtt)"
                     /product="tRNA-Asn"
     gene            4673..4739
                     /gene="trnS1(tct)"
     tRNA            4673..4739
                     /gene="trnS1(tct)"
                     /product="tRNA-Ser"
     gene            complement(4746..4809)
                     /gene="trnF(gaa)"
     tRNA            complement(4746..4809)
                     /gene="trnF(gaa)"
                     /product="tRNA-Phe"
     gene            complement(4810..6509)
                     /gene="nad5"
     CDS             complement(4810..6509)
                     /gene="nad5"
                     /note="TAA stop codon is completed by the addition of 3' A
                     residues to the mRNA"
                     /codon_start=1
                     /transl_except=(pos:complement(4810..4811),aa:TERM)
                     /transl_table=5
                     /product="NADH dehydrogenase subunit 5"
                     /protein_id="AJM70183.1"
                     /db_xref="GI:756762073"
                     /translation="MYVCSMVFLLGGSIFSMLVSLSMLYSGSSYFIEWEIVSLNSVSI
                     VGACILDWMSMMFSSFVTFISSMVLYYSGGYMSGDKNIDRFLYLVLGFVMSMGFLIIS
                     PNLVSILLGWDGLGLISYALVIYYQNEKSANAGMLTALSNRVGDVAILIGISIMFSMG
                     GWNFMFMEGFLSNLLLYFVVLAAMTKSAQIPFSAWLPAAMAAPTPVSALVHSSTLVTA
                     GVYLLIRFSPSLVGGPAQGVLLVLASMTMFMAGLGANFETDLKKIIALSTLSQLGVMM
                     SILSLGWAELAFFHLLAHALFKALLFMSAGSIIHSVGDYQDIRVMGRLVSYMPLSVMM
                     INLANLALCGSPFLAGFYSKDLILEVAFMNELNGACFWLLVLSTGLTVCYTFRLVFYS
                     ISGEYNLFSNSAVSDEDSVMTYPMVSLGVGAIVGGCMLSWLMFPAPSMICMSPGFKLL
                     ALLVSGLGGFIGYVLNLMSVDYSLMSLKKYNLVVFSGSMWFMPFISTYGVSGVPLGMG
                     QKYHQYMDSGWSEYYGGQGSYLLLSGLSRQMQSIQDNNIKVYMMVLLMWVLVLIFLFM
                     "
     gene            complement(6528..6591)
                     /gene="trnH(gtg)"
     tRNA            complement(6528..6591)
                     /gene="trnH(gtg)"
                     /product="tRNA-His"
     gene            complement(6587..7924)
                     /gene="nad4"
     CDS             complement(6587..7924)
                     /gene="nad4"
                     /codon_start=1
                     /transl_table=5
                     /product="NADH dehydrogenase subunit 4"
                     /protein_id="AJM70184.1"
                     /db_xref="GI:756762074"
                     /translation="MLKVVFFTVSMIGGVGSWFGLQVGMFAGALLFAFCGLSEFFFGN
                     LSLIFGVDFVGYILILLSFWIVGLVCSASQKIFDSENFPKFFLLVIVFLVLSLVLTFS
                     SLDYLTFYIFFESSLIPTMILILGWGYQPERLQAGVYMLFYTLFGSLPLLVSLLALYN
                     SGGTLVMALVSPSFSSSFSDFIWYFCTVFAFVVKLPMFMVHLWLPKAHVEAPVAGSMV
                     LAGVLLKLGGYGLLRVVGIFPGVGLSFSWVWVSLGVVGGVLVSLICLRQTDIKALIAY
                     SSVAHMGLVLAGVGTLSAWGYSGAVVVMVGHGLCSSGLFCLANVVYERLGSRSLYISK
                     GLLNFMPSMGLWWFLLSIGNMAAPPTLNLLGEIQLITSIVSWSGLVIISVGLLSFFSV
                     SYSLYMYSLSQHGKYFSSVFSCCSGKVREYLVMMLHWLPLNILILKGAWMVYY"
     gene            complement(7918..8217)
                     /gene="nad4l"
     CDS             complement(7918..8217)
                     /gene="nad4l"
                     /codon_start=1
                     /transl_table=5
                     /product="NADH dehydrogenase subunit 4L"
                     /protein_id="AJM70185.1"
                     /db_xref="GI:756762075"
                     /translation="MTILWLVYVLPLIGVFAGLLTFVSIRKHLLNTLLSLEFIMVNLF
                     WFMSVLLGSVGGDLYFSLFFLTMAACEGALGLALLVSIVRTHGNDNFSSFSILKC"
     gene            complement(8215..8278)
                     /gene="trnQ(ttg)"
     tRNA            complement(8215..8278)
                     /gene="trnQ(ttg)"
                     /product="tRNA-Gln"
     gene            8291..8355
                     /gene="trnT(tgt)"
     tRNA            8291..8355
                     /gene="trnT(tgt)"
                     /product="tRNA-Thr"
     gene            complement(8356..8421)
                     /gene="trnP(tgg)"
     tRNA            complement(8356..8421)
                     /gene="trnP(tgg)"
                     /product="tRNA-Pro"
     gene            8424..8939
                     /gene="nad6"
     CDS             8424..8939
                     /gene="nad6"
                     /codon_start=1
                     /transl_table=5
                     /product="NADH dehydrogenase subunit 6"
                     /protein_id="AJM70186.1"
                     /db_xref="GI:756762076"
                     /translation="MMLLFFSSFMLLGTSLLFTRLRHPLAMGLTLILQTLLICLSSGS
                     ASSFTWLSYILFLIFLGATLVLFIYVASLASNEIFKLSTPLSALMVLPLLIGSPFLLK
                     EELIQPMKPLSEPSLVSETETTSDPTFFLSMIYSPSTSFLTSFMILYLLLTLIVIVKI
                     SSSSTGPLRLS"
     gene            8939..10075
                     /gene="cob"
     CDS             8939..10075
                     /gene="cob"
                     /codon_start=1
                     /transl_table=5
                     /product="cytochrome b"
                     /protein_id="AJM70187.1"
                     /db_xref="GI:756762077"
                     /translation="MSMPLRKTHPLFKIANGAVVDLPTPANISILWNFGSLLGLCLII
                     QIATGLFLAMHYTAHIDLAFSSVTHICRDVNYGWLLRTMHANGASFFFICLYMHIGRG
                     IYYGSFLYMHTWSVGVIILFLVMATAFLGYVLPWGQMSFWGATVITNLFSAIPYIGTE
                     LVQWIWGGFAVDNATLTRFFTFHFLFPFAVAAASMVHILFLHQTGSNNPLGMSSQMEK
                     VPFHPYFSFKDIVGFVVMVTGLVILSLLNPYLLGDPDNFIPANPLVTPAHIQPEWYFL
                     FAYAILRSIPNKLGGVIALAMSVAILFILPFTHKAKFRSLTFYPLNQILFWTLVSSVI
                     LLTWIGARPVEDPYILTGQILTALYFAFYIINPLSLMMWDKLMD"
     gene            complement(10076..10143)
                     /gene="trnE(ttc)"
     tRNA            complement(10076..10143)
                     /gene="trnE(ttc)"
                     /product="tRNA-Glu"
     gene            10163..10232
                     /gene="trnS2(tga)"
     tRNA            10163..10232
                     /gene="trnS2(tga)"
                     /product="tRNA-Ser"
     gene            complement(10232..11173)
                     /gene="nad1"
     CDS             complement(10232..11173)
                     /gene="nad1"
                     /codon_start=1
                     /transl_table=5
                     /product="NADH dehydrogenase subunit 1"
                     /protein_id="AJM70188.1"
                     /db_xref="GI:756762078"
                     /translation="MLVSKFVGYVILVLMVLAAVAFLTLLERKILGYIQIRKGPNKVG
                     YMGILQPFADAVKLFTKEHTFPTVSNFIPYYLSPVFSLFVSLVCWLIMPYEMGLISFK
                     MGMLFFFCCMSAGVYSTMGAGWASNSKYALLGCLRAVAQTISYEVSLALILLSVLFLL
                     GGFNLELFSEYQRYGWFMVVGFPLALLWFVSALAETNRTPFDFAEGESELVSGFNTEY
                     SGGGFALIFMAEYSSILFMSALTSIFFLGGFLSSPLFYVKLMLVSFCFVWIRGTLPRF
                     RYDKLMYLAWKSFLPVALNYCIFFVGLKIFMEVVLVS"
     gene            complement(11189..11253)
                     /gene="trnL1(tag)"
     tRNA            complement(11189..11253)
                     /gene="trnL1(tag)"
                     /product="tRNA-Leu"
     gene            complement(11212..12582)
                     /gene="rrnL"
     rRNA            complement(11212..12582)
                     /gene="rrnL"
                     /product="16S ribosomal RNA"
     gene            complement(12560..12625)
                     /gene="trnV(tac)"
     tRNA            complement(12560..12625)
                     /gene="trnV(tac)"
                     /product="tRNA-Val"
     gene            complement(12626..13446)
                     /gene="rrnS"
     rRNA            complement(12626..13446)
                     /gene="rrnS"
                     /product="12S ribosomal RNA"
     misc_feature    13446..14325
                     /note="putative control region"
     gene            14326..14391
                     /gene="trnI(gat)"
     tRNA            14326..14391
                     /gene="trnI(gat)"
                     /product="tRNA-Ile"
     gene            complement(14404..14471)
                     /gene="trnQ(ttg)"
     tRNA            complement(14404..14471)
                     /gene="trnQ(ttg)"
                     /product="tRNA-Gln"
     gene            14467..14532
                     /gene="trnM(cat)"
     tRNA            14467..14532
                     /gene="trnM(cat)"
                     /product="tRNA-Met"
     gene            14533..15531
                     /gene="nad2"
     CDS             14533..15531
                     /gene="nad2"
                     /codon_start=1
                     /transl_table=5
                     /product="NADH dehydrogenase subunit 2"
                     /protein_id="AJM70189.1"
                     /db_xref="GI:756762079"
                     /translation="MLNSTPSRITFGLSLTLGIIIATSSNSWFTSWLGLELNLLSFIP
                     IISSSFNSYSSEAALKYFLIQALGSTIILISASSMWLFTANPSLLILSALLLKMGAAP
                     VHFWFPLIMQGVSWMHCIILMTLQKIAPLVLVSYTTVSPISTLMIQVSSCLSALVGAI
                     GGLNQTLLRKILAYSSINHMGWMLASILLSSDVFFTYILIYSIVSSSVVLLLNSNQIF
                     HFKQMSSIYNMKTKTASFMSLFSLGGLPPFLGFIPKLLVITLLANSNLIMWLLLLLSG
                     SLITLFYYTRIVLTALTLSSPKLKPSLSFKTKLPSYTLAFINFTPLMFPLMSFYQF"
     gene            15530..15596
                     /gene="trnW(tca)"
     tRNA            15530..15596
                     /gene="trnW(tca)"
                     /product="tRNA-Trp"
     gene            complement(15599..15663)
                     /gene="trnC(gca)"
     tRNA            complement(15599..15663)
                     /gene="trnC(gca)"
                     /product="tRNA-Cys"
     gene            complement(15669..15735)
                     /gene="trnY(gta)"
     tRNA            complement(15669..15735)
                     /gene="trnY(gta)"
                     /product="tRNA-Tyr"
ORIGIN      
        1 atttcgcgac ggtgattctt ctcaactaat cacaaagata ttggtacatt atacttcatc
       61 ttcggtgctt gagccggatt agtaggaacc gcactcagac tactgattcg ggctgaactt
      121 ggacagccgg gtaggttaat tggaaacgac caaacttaca acgtaatcgt gacagcccac
      181 gcattcgtga taattttctt catagttata ccaatcataa tcggggggtt tggaaactga
      241 cttgtacctc tcatactagg ggccccggac atagccttcc cccgaataaa taacataaga
      301 ttttgactcc tccccccgtc cctaaccctt ttattatcaa gaggcctagt tgaacagggt
      361 gtaggaacag gatgaactgt ctaccctccc ctttccgcgg gcattgccca tgctggtgct
      421 tcagtagacc tagggatttt tagactccac ttggcagggg tctcatctat cctaggagca
      481 gtcaacttca taaccacggt catcaacata cgatctacag gaataactat agaccgaata
      541 cccctatttg tctgagctgt gttcctaaca gcaatccttc ttctcctaag actcccagta
      601 ctggcggggg caatcacaat actgcttaca gaccgtaacc ttaatacagc cttctttgac
      661 cctgcaggag gaggtgaccc catcctatac caacacctat tctgattctt tggtcatcca
      721 gaagtctaca ttttgattct cccggccttc ggaataattt ctcatatcgt caaccaagaa
      781 tcaggtaaaa aagaagcatt cggaacccta ggcataatct acgccatagc agcaattgga
      841 atcttaggct tcgtcgtgtg agcacaccac atgtttacag ttggaataga tgtagacacc
      901 cgagcctact tcacatccgc tactataatt attgcggtcc caaccggaat taaaattttc
      961 agctgactag ggacacttca cggaacacaa tttacctaca gaccttccct cctgtgagca
     1021 ctaggattca ttttcctatt cacaatgggt ggcctaaccg gcgtagtatt agcgaactca
     1081 tcaatcgaca tcactcttca cgatacttat tatgtagttg ctcacttcca ctatgtttta
     1141 tccatgggag ctgtgtttgg aatctttgcc gggatcgccc actgattccc ccttttcaca
     1201 gggcttacgc taaaccccca atgacttaaa atacacttct ttaccatgtt catcggggta
     1261 aacatcactt tcttccccca acacttccta ggacttaacg gaataccacg acggtacgcg
     1321 gactaccctg atgcctacgt cacttgaaat gtagtgtcct cggtcgggtc caccatctct
     1381 cttatcgctg tcctaggatt cattttgatt atctgggaag gtttaacagc aagacggccc
     1441 gttatcttct ccccgttcct gcccgcgtct attgaatgac aacataacta ccctcctgca
     1501 gaccacaggt tcatggagat tcctataatt tctagcttct aaaatggcag accattgcat
     1561 aggatttaag ctcctaatag aaaattatat aatttttttt agaaaaatgg caacacgaaa
     1621 ggcgtgcggt ttccaagaca gagcctcgcc tctgatagag caattaattt tttttcacga
     1681 ccacgtaata ctaatcctag ttctaatcac caccatagta agatacataa tatttacttt
     1741 gttctctaat aaactcacca accgagtcct ccttgaacac caagctgccg aaactacctg
     1801 aactattctc cctgccgtaa ctctaatctt tatcgccctt ccctccctgc gacttttata
     1861 cctccttgac gaagttgacc tcccaacaat caccttaaaa gccattggtc gccaatggta
     1921 ctgatcttac gaatactcgg acttcttaat agttcgattc gacgcataca tgactaattc
     1981 cgacgacagc gaagaagttg tcttccgagg attagatgtg gacaatcgaa cagttctacc
     2041 gatgaacacc caagtccgga ctctagtcac tgctagagac gtgattcatt cttgagctgt
     2101 cccagcccta ggcgtaaaag tagacgcagt tccaggacga ctaaaccaag ccaggctcaa
     2161 cataactcga ccaggtttat tctacggaca gtgttctgag atctgtggac ctaaccacag
     2221 atttatacct atcgtaatcg agaggacctc caccaaatac tttatagact gggctgcgtc
     2281 agcggcataa ttaaacatta gatgaccgaa agtaagttta ggccttttaa tcctactata
     2341 gtaaagtaac gactacttct aatgaaaatt aaaattagtt aataatcata acacagcttt
     2401 gtcagggctg aataatcata taagtgatat tttaaaatcc ctcaaatatc accgatccta
     2461 tgattaaacc tatacttaat attctctatc accctagtaa tttttatcgc catattctac
     2521 tactcaaaaa ccccctcgtc atccccagaa tccctaaaaa cggatactaa acaaagatta
     2581 agctgaaaat gataaccaac ttattctcaa gttttgatcc cctgtcgtcg attttagatc
     2641 tttcccttaa ctgactatct acattcctgg ggctgactct aatcccctac ttattttgaa
     2701 ccgcaccgtc acgatgatca ctagcctgga acaggctcat atcaacactc cacaaagaat
     2761 ttaaaacatt gctaggaaga cacaaccccg gaagaacaat cgtcttcatc tcaatcttct
     2821 ctttaattgt atttaacaac ttcttaggct taattcccta tgtatttacc tcgaccagac
     2881 atctagcttt cactctctcc ctgagcctac ctctgtgact ctcgttcata ctctttggtt
     2941 gaatcaatca cactcaacac atattcgctc acctagttcc agcaggaact cctggccccc
     3001 tcatacccct aatagttcta attgaaacta ttagaaatat catccgccca ggaaccttag
     3061 cagtccgact ggctgcaaac ataattgccg gccacttact actcacccta ctagggaata
     3121 cagggccttc ccttcaatac tccctcctgt ccctactttt ggtggcccaa atcttacttc
     3181 taatcttaga atcagcagta gctgtaatcc aatcgtacgt cttcgccgcc ctcagaacac
     3241 tgtacgccgg agaagtcaac taatgccaaa acacggacac catacgtacc atcttgtaga
     3301 cataagccca tggcccctta ccggatcaat tagagcaata atacttacta caggcttagt
     3361 taagtgattc catcaattta acatcgattt actaatacta ggagttctag tcacaatttt
     3421 aacaatgctt caatggtgac gagacatcac ccgagaaggc acctatcagg gccttcacac
     3481 ctcacgagtc gtcatcggcc ttcaatgagg gatgatcctc ttcatcacat cagaagtcct
     3541 attctttttc tcattctttt gggctttttt ccacagaaga ctaacacctg cagtagaact
     3601 aggaacaata tgaccgcccg cgggtattca agctttcaat cctttccaaa ttccacttct
     3661 taacacagca atcctgttag cctccggagc cactgtaaca tggtctcatc actccctact
     3721 tgaatccaat cacactcaag ccctccaaag gctagctctt acagtagccc tggggctata
     3781 cttcaccgca ctccaagccc tagagtacta cgaagcccca ttcactatct ctgactcagt
     3841 ctacggctca acgttcttcg tggccaccgg ctttcacgga ctccacgtca ttattggctc
     3901 atcattccta ttaatctgct tgtaccgaat gtacatgtgc cacttttcca acaaccacca
     3961 ctttggattt gaagccgcag cctgatactg gcacttcgtc gacgtggtct gactattcct
     4021 gtatatatca atctactgat gaggtagata aatagttttt ctagtatata agtatagttg
     4081 acttccaatc aacaggactg agacctctca ggaataacaa ttctatcttt atcaatcttt
     4141 atttcagtaa tctttatcat tgcaagggcc ctgataatca tctcatcctt actctcgaaa
     4201 aaaactatca acgaccgaga aaagaactcc ccattcgaat gtggatttga tcctaaggga
     4261 tctgcacgga tacccttttc actccgattt ttcctaattg cagtaatctt cctcatcttt
     4321 gatgttgaaa tcaccctgct gctccccctg gttcccatta tctctctatc caacattaaa
     4381 agatgagtca taaccggagt cttcttcctc cttatcctac tcctaggact ttaccacgaa
     4441 tgagcacaag gggcacttga ttgagctgaa tgaagttata gtcaactatt gatatctgac
     4501 ctgcaatcag aaggtaccta ctaaggttaa ctttaacagc taagaagcga taactcgcgt
     4561 caagtttcgg ccttgaagaa ggtacaaaga tacccttagt ttatagttag ttaaaaccaa
     4621 attagaggtt taccactgtt aatggtaata ttgaacttaa gttctaacta agaggttagc
     4681 aagaaggagt ctaggtttct aacctccggc ccaagcggtt gaattccgtt tctatccttt
     4741 cccaatactc agagataatc ctatcaactc tacagcttca atgtaacgct atcttttagc
     4801 tacctgaatt acataaataa gaaaattaaa accaaaaccc acattaacaa caccattata
     4861 taaaccttaa tattattatc ctggattgat tgcatctgcc gagaaagccc ccttagtaac
     4921 aggtaagacc cctgcccccc gtagtattca gaccaacccc tatctatata ttggtgatat
     4981 ttctgaccta tccccaaagg aacacccctc acaccataag tggaaataaa aggtataaat
     5041 cacatagagc cggaaaaaac tactaagtta tactttttca aagacattaa cgaatagtcc
     5101 accgacatca gattcagaac gtatccaatg aagcccccta gccccctaac cagtaaagcc
     5161 aacagtttaa accccggcct catacaaatc atagatgggg ccggaaatat tagtcaagac
     5221 agcatgcacc ctcccacgat agcgccaacc cctagggaaa ccatggggta agttattaca
     5281 ctatcttcat cagacaccgc agagtttgaa aacaagttat actccccaga aatgctataa
     5341 aaaactaaac ggaaagtata acacacagtc aaccctgtcg acagaactaa caaccaaaaa
     5401 caagccccat tcaattcatt catgaaagcc acttccagaa ttaagtcctt tgaataaaac
     5461 ccagctagga acggcctacc gcacaaagcc aagttagcca aattaattat cataacactg
     5521 agcggcatat aactaaccag ccgccccata acccggatgt cctgataatc ccctacacta
     5581 tgaataatag accctgctct tataaaaaga agagccttaa aaagagcatg agcaagtaaa
     5641 tggaaaaatg ctagctctgc tcaccctaaa gacaagatag atatcatcac ccccaactga
     5701 cttaaagtag aaagagcaat gattttcttt aaatccgtct cgaaatttgc ccccaagcca
     5761 gccataaaca tagtcatcct agccaagact aacagaactc cttgcgcagg cccccccacc
     5821 aagctaggcc taaaccggat cagcagatag acccccgcag taactaaagt agaagagtga
     5881 accaaagctg acacgggagt cggagccgcc atggcagctg gcagccatgc tgaaaaggga
     5941 atctgagccc tcttagtcat agctgctagc acaacgaaat aaagtaggag gttagacaaa
     6001 aatccttcta taaatataaa attccaacca cctatcctaa acataattga aattccaatt
     6061 aaaatcgcaa catcccccac acggttagac agggcagtca acatcccagc gttcgctctt
     6121 ttttcgttct gataataaat gaccagagca tatgaaatca accccaaccc atctcaaccc
     6181 aataaaattc ttactaagtt agggctaata atcaagaacc ctatggatat aacaaacccc
     6241 agcaccaagt ataaaaaccg atcaatgttc ttatcccccc ttatataacc gcctctatag
     6301 tatagaacta tagacgaaat aaaagtcacg aaggacctaa acatcataga tattcaatcc
     6361 agaatacaag cccccacgat agaaaccctg tttaaactaa caatctccca ctcgataaaa
     6421 taagaagacc ccctgtaaag tatcctcaac gagactaata ttgagaagat agagcccccc
     6481 aataaaaaaa ccatcctaca aacgtacatt tttttaactc actgcactac taaaggtagt
     6541 aaaactactt ctccggcacc acaaaccgac atttttataa actactttaa taatacacca
     6601 ttcaagcccc ctttaaaatt agaatattca ggggtagtca atgtaatatt ataaccaagt
     6661 actcgcggac tttaccagag caacaagaaa agacagacct aaaatacttc ccgtgctgcc
     6721 tcaaagaata catatataga ctgtacgaca cactaaaaaa tgataacagc ccaacagaaa
     6781 taatcaccag gccagaccac ctcacgattg aagtaatcaa ctgaatctca ccaagcagat
     6841 taagagtagg gggagccgcc atgttaccga tcctcagcaa gaatcaccac aagcccatcc
     6901 taggcataaa atttaacaac ccctttctaa tatacaacct tcgcctcccc aatcgctcat
     6961 agacgacgtt tgccagacag aaaagacctg aggagcacaa tccatgaccc accatcacaa
     7021 caaccgcccc cctataaccc catgcgctca aagtaccgac gcccgccaag accagcccca
     7081 tatgagcgac tgaagaatag gcaattaaag ccttaatatc agtctgacgc aaacagatta
     7141 gcctaactag taccccaccc actacaccga gccttaccca aactcaagaa aaactcaacc
     7201 ctacccccgg gaagataccg accacccgca acaatccgta cccccccagc ttaagaagga
     7261 ctcccgctaa caccatagac cccgctactg gagcctcaac atgagcttta gggagccata
     7321 aatgaaccat aaatataggg agcttaacca cgaaagcaaa cactgtacaa aaataccaga
     7381 taaaatctga gaagctagaa gaaaaactag gagacactag cgccatcacc aaggtgcccc
     7441 ctctgttata caaagccagc aaggaaacca acagaggcaa agacccgaat aacgtataaa
     7501 acagcatata aactcccgcc tggaggcgct caggctgata gccccaacct agaatcaaaa
     7561 ttatagtggg aattaaagaa ctttcaaaga aaatgtaaaa ggtcagataa tccagcgaag
     7621 aaaaggtcag taccaacctc aacaccaaaa aaacaatcac caacaaaaag aatttaggga
     7681 agttctccga atcaaaaatc ttctggcttg cagaacacac caaccccaca atccaaaaac
     7741 tcaataaaat taaaatatat cctacaaaat ccaccccaaa aatcaatctt aaattaccaa
     7801 agaaaaactc actcaaccca caaaaagcaa agagaagggc accagcaaac atcccgactt
     7861 gtaaaccaaa ccaactccca acgccaccaa ttatcgatac agtaaaaaat accaccttta
     7921 acattttaaa atcctaaagc tcctaaaatt atcattacca tgagtgcgta caattgatac
     7981 cagtaaagcc aaacctaaag ccccctcaca cgccgccatc gtcagaaaaa acaaactaaa
     8041 atacagatca cccccaacgg accctaaaag caccctcata aaccaaaaca aattaaccat
     8101 aataaactct agactaagca aagtgtttaa caaatgtttc cgaattgata caaacgtcaa
     8161 tagcccagca aaaaccccaa ttaaggggag aacgtacacc aaccatagaa ttgtcattgc
     8221 ctgaatttca ccccctcctc aaaggtcaaa gctttgtgtg ctcaaacacc aagaaaaaga
     8281 taagctaaaa actctaatag ttcaagctag aacaccggtc ttgtaaaccg gaggtggaaa
     8341 ccgttcctta gagtgtcaga aagaaggaat tcaccctatc attaaccccc aaaactaata
     8401 ttttcattaa actactttct gatataatac tattattctt ctcatcgttt atactcttag
     8461 gaacctccct actttttaca cggctacgtc acccccttgc catagggctc actctaattc
     8521 tacagaccct gttaatctgc ctctcatcgg gctccgcctc atcattcaca tgactatcct
     8581 acattctatt cctaatcttt ttgggggcca ccctagtact atttatctac gtagcatcct
     8641 tggcctccaa cgaaatcttt aaactgtcta ccccattatc cgccctaata gtactcccac
     8701 tcttaattgg ctctcccttc ttactaaaag aggaacttat ccaacctata aagcccctca
     8761 gagaaccctc gctagtctct gaaacagaga caacttctga ccccactttc ttcctgagga
     8821 taatctacag cccttcaact tctttcctaa catcgtttat aattctctat ctccttctaa
     8881 ccctaatcgt aatcgtaaag attagatctt catctactgg cccactacgg ctatcgtaat
     8941 gtcaataccc ctacgtaaaa cccaccccct cttcaaaatc gcgaacggag cagtggtcga
     9001 cttgcccact cccgccaata tctctattct atgaaacttc ggctcccttt taggactgtg
     9061 tttaatcatc cagattgcca ccggactctt cttggccata cactatacag cccacatcga
     9121 ccttgccttc tccagagtca ctcatatttg tcgagacgtc aactatggat gacttctacg
     9181 aactatgcac gcgaatggtg cctctttctt ctttatttgc ctatacatac acatcggccg
     9241 aggaatctac tacggatctt tcctctacat acacacctga tcagttggag ttatcatcct
     9301 atttctagtc atggccacag ccttcttagg ctacgtcctt ccctgaggcc aaatgtcatt
     9361 ctgaggcgcc acggtcatta caaacctgtt ttctgccatc ccctacattg gaaccgaact
     9421 tgttcaatga atttgaggag gatttgcagt tgacaacgcc accctaacgc gattctttac
     9481 cttccacttc cttttcccgt ttgcagtcgc ggcagcttca atagtccaca tcctatttct
     9541 tcaccaaacc ggatctaaca atcctctagg gatatccaga caaatagaaa aagtaccatt
     9601 tcacccctac ttttccttca aagatatcgt aggatttgta gttatagtca caggccttgt
     9661 aattttatcc ttgctaaacc cctatttatt aggagatccg gacaacttta ttcctgccaa
     9721 ccccctagtc accccagctc acattcaacc cgagtgatac ttcttattcg cctacgctat
     9781 cctacgatca attcccaaca aactaggagg agtaatcgcc ctagcaatat cagtcgccat
     9841 cctcttcatc ctccctttca ctcacaaagc caaattccgg agactcacct tctaccccct
     9901 taatcaaatc ctattctgaa cactagtttc atctgtcatc ctactaactt gaattggagc
     9961 ccggccggtt gaagaccctt acatcctaac aggacaaatc cttaccgccc tctatttcgc
    10021 cttctatatt atcaatcccc tctcccttat aatatgagat aaactaatag actaacatta
    10081 ttaaaagaca attctttatc cctacaacga aaatgtaatg tgttaacctt acaccacaat
    10141 aactgctaac cttaaccaat atggctgttt aactttaagg aaagtagatg ttttgaaagc
    10201 atcataaaag agttcgactc tcttaatagc cttacctcac cagcacaact tccataaaaa
    10261 tttttaaccc tacaaagaaa atacaatagt ttaaagccac tggcaaaaac ctcttccacg
    10321 ctaaatacat caacttatca tatcggaagc gagggagtgt cccccgaatc caaacgaaac
    10381 agaaacttac aagcatcagc ttcacataaa acaaaggcct acttagaaac ccccctaaaa
    10441 agaaaattga agttaaagcc ctcatgaaca aaatacttga atactcagct ataaaaatca
    10501 aagcaaaccc tcctccgcta tactcagtat tgaaacccga aactagctca gactctcctt
    10561 ctgcgaaatc aaaaggagtc cgattagtct ccgctaaagc ggagacaaac cagagtaaag
    10621 ccaacggaaa tcctacaacc atgaatcacc cataacgctg atattcagag aacaactcta
    10681 ggttaaaccc ccctagaaga aataaaaccc tgagcaaaat caaagccaac ctcacttcat
    10741 aagaaatcgt ctgagccacg gcacgaagac atcccaacaa agcatactta gaattagaag
    10801 cccagccagc ccctatcgtg gaataaaccc cggcactcat acaacagaag aaaaatagta
    10861 tccccatctt aaaagaaatc aaacctatct catatggtat aatcaaccag cataccaacg
    10921 aaacgaacaa cctaaaaaca ggggacaagt agtagggaat aaagttagag acagtaggga
    10981 acgtatgctc cttagtgaac aacttaacag catcggcgaa cggctgtaaa atacccatat
    11041 acccaacctt gttaggcccc ttacgaattt gaatgtaccc taaaatctta cgctcaagca
    11101 aagttaaaaa ggcgacagcc gccaaaacta ttaaaaccaa aatgacataa ccgacaaact
    11161 tccttactaa cacaagggcc ccaaccctta ttacctatag tactatacta tctatttaga
    11221 tcctaaatct aatgcatgct ctgccaaggt aatccattaa cttcactctt tgaacaataa
    11281 atgttataac tacctaatcc tttcgtacta aggtaaccta ctaaaaatca agagatagaa
    11341 accaacctgg ctcacaccgg tttgaactca aatcatgtaa agttttaaag gtcgaacaga
    11401 cctaccctct gaacctctgc ccccagggaa aactttaatt caacatcgag gtcgcaaata
    11461 tccctgtcga tatgaactct caaggaaaat aacgctgtta tccctaaagt aacttaatct
    11521 ttcaacccaa acttcggggt caccatctag ctaaaactat tacatacaca agaacagtta
    11581 ctatatttta ttcctgccgc cccagcacaa taactcgctt gaacctcaca ttaaccccag
    11641 ctcgtaagac tcaaatcaat catcaagttt tatagggtct tatcgtcccc ctaaaacatt
    11701 tatgcctttt cacacaaaag ttaaattcac cctaatcgac cgaagacagg attctttatg
    11761 tccgaccgtt cattcaagcc cccaattaag ggactattga ctatgctacc ttcgcacggt
    11821 taatataccg cggcccttta aaaccattca gtgggcaggc cagacctcaa atacttcatg
    11881 aggacatgtt tttgataaac aggcaaaaga aaatttgctg aattccttgg tcaactctcc
    11941 atttttataa agttaaccca ctagttaaat cacttcattc ctacgataca acattaacta
    12001 ctcatcttat cattataaac gccccaccat aaatcaaggg acctttttaa taccccctat
    12061 aggtacggta agaatacaaa atgaccaccg tgaattataa catcctccta acttggctga
    12121 tctcaagccc tgctccaata atcgaataca actaacctaa taactaaaat ctaactaaaa
    12181 agctcatgcc ccctagtctt cgccccaaag ccaactacta cctctgagtg aaaattaaac
    12241 ttctctctta aaaaaccaga tatatactaa ccgactaaca tttcacccct acctctccca
    12301 ttacgctaca atttactact tgtacctgac tgagagggta gatcttagta tttcgggaat
    12361 acaatcttac cctcctttaa cttgataaac cctgatacaa aaggtacaga attaaaatct
    12421 tactctcaat ttggcctaac ccttccccta cggtactaat caactatgtc taccattggc
    12481 cgttatatca ctaaacttcg cccctatgat acttcttact aagatgaact caattactcc
    12541 taactctaaa agaaattgct tagtcagcac tacccaagtg atcctcccat tgtaagtggg
    12601 ttgctttaaa ttaagctaca gcctattact cctaggtgcc ttttccaaca cacctactat
    12661 gttacgactt acctcacctt aaagcgagaa cgacgggcga tgtgtacata tccaagagct
    12721 cctatcaact aagcaccatc gacctagatt acaattaaat ccaccttcaa ggcttcctct
    12781 acctctacct atccgtataa acttcttatc ccaatgtaac tcatgacatc cctgctataa
    12841 gctgcacctt gacctaatat acttaacaac aactaattgt agcagctctc cataaagact
    12901 acctaataat ggcggtatac aaactgatgt tacaaaacag ggtcagatgc tcggggacta
    12961 tcgtttactg cacaagttcc tctaactaga cttagatacc gccaaatcct ttgagtttcg
    13021 agcttatacc tgtttactac tcaagagata atgattattt cacccaggta taacagggta
    13081 tctaatcctg ttttaacccc tgggctttag ggaattaaaa ccacctgagt gagccaaacc
    13141 cgccgcagtc tatcagattt taccatttca actaagcaat atcaactcat ccttagatcc
    13201 ccttaacacc cccactctga cgcaccccaa attgctctat cagtataacc gcggctgctg
    13261 gcacaatttt agcctgaact cacagtcgat tactggatca aagacctctt tattattcca
    13321 atcctatgca ctgagaagca tctcacaatc attctttctc ttcccgctct acatatgact
    13381 taactaaacc taaactttca tgtgcgttaa cgaacaatca ggagataagc gagaatcaaa
    13441 ctcatcacgg gtgcccccca accaaacaca tctttaaatt tcaattttat tttaagtaaa
    13501 ataatcaggg gacaaaaatc catttctgaa aaaatttttc aaactaaaat tacctttaga
    13561 attcccaagg gataggagga gtgatcctcc tatccccatc aatatatata tttaacaatt
    13621 tatctttata attttaaatt attattttac taaatagttt ttaaaataaa attaatttcg
    13681 ttataacccc gttttataat ggtttattgg gcttgaacac cgatattgta attataactt
    13741 ctataatttt taatctaaat taaaacacat tttaagtaaa tttatgtata taacttttag
    13801 ttctgtgata taaccttaac cctattagtt ttacgttgac tttagaaata attatttata
    13861 aatcttattg acacctagag cttaaattca aacataggat atatttctaa tctaaatttt
    13921 ttattaatag ttacttatat aaatctaatt aaaattataa ttaagactaa taaaggatct
    13981 ttttcttcaa attgagatcc ctaggtcttc ccctatttcc cgtaggtagg ggaagaccct
    14041 caaataggga tctcatttga tataacacaa tctaatcaat ttataaaatg agatatgtta
    14101 attgataaga tttaaaattg actcttaatt ctaaattaat aaataaatta taaaagtcac
    14161 cctggacaga tcaaatttcc ttcccctttc gttgaaattt gagtagattt taactttata
    14221 attttacaaa aattaccccc accggaaact taatttaatc tactatttta agcatttaaa
    14281 aaaaaaggag gtttttaagc tgtttcaaga aaacagaggc tgttaggtgg cgtgcttgac
    14341 taaaaaggtt gctttgatgt ggcaaaaatg agggaatttc ctccgctact acggcccgtt
    14401 aaccttcttc tgggggaatt tcaccccctc ctcaaaggtc aaagctttgt gtgctcaaac
    14461 accaagaaaa agataagcta agattaagct aacgggctca taccccgtct atgaagacaa
    14521 cttctctttt taattctaaa ttcaactccc agacgaatta catttggcct atcattgacc
    14581 ctaggaatta ttattgccac atcgtccaac tcatgattca ccagctgact tgggttagaa
    14641 ttaaacctac tctcattcat ccccatcatc tcatccaggt ttaattcata ctcatcggaa
    14701 gctgctctga aatactttct aatccaagct ctaggatcta ccattattct catcagggca
    14761 agatctatat gactattcac agccaacccc agactcttaa tcttaagagc ccttctcctg
    14821 aagatagggg ctgctcctgt tcacttttgg ttccccttga ttatacaagg tgtatcatga
    14881 atgcactgta ttattttaat aactctccaa aaaatcgccc ccctggtcct tgtatcttat
    14941 acaactgtct ccccaatttc caccctcata atccaagtat cttcctgcct atccgccctt
    15001 gtgggtgcta tcggagggct aaaccaaacc cttttgcgga aaatcttagc ctactcctca
    15061 atcaaccaca tgggctggat actggcctcg attcttctta gctccgatgt ctttttcaca
    15121 tatattttaa tctactctat tgtctcgtct tcagtagtac tcctcctaaa ttcaaaccaa
    15181 attttccact ttaagcagat aagctcaatt tataatataa aaacaaaaac cgcctctttt
    15241 ataagtcttt tctctctggg tggactccca cccttccttg gttttatccc taaactccta
    15301 gtaatcaccc tactggccaa ctccaacctt atcatatggc tgcttcttct cctcaggggg
    15361 tcactaatca cactatttta ctacacccga atcgtcctaa ccgccctcac tctctcttca
    15421 cccaagctca aaccatcgtt aagttttaag accaaacttc cttcgtacac cctagccttc
    15481 attaacttta caccactaat atttccccta atatccttct atcagttcta aggttttaag
    15541 ttaagtaaac tagtagcctt caaagtttcc aataggggaa caacccctaa accttagtag
    15601 gccaaggttt ataacacatc ttcaggattg cagcctgacg ccttaaattt cgaccacaag
    15661 acctaaactg agaaaagaag acaccccttc atatatagat ttacaatcta tcgcctaaat
    15721 ttcagccatt ctctc
//
