# Supplementary material for: Digging deeper: new gene order rearrangements and distinct patterns of codons usage in mitochondrial genomes among shrimps from the Axiidea, Gebiidea and Caridea (Crustacea: Decapoda)
Source: PeerJ. 2017 Mar 1;5:e2982. doi: 10.7717/peerj.2982 (PMC5335691; doi:10.7717/peerj.2982)
Supplement: Supplemental Information 6 — Genbank files containing the annotated whole mitogenome sequence of 5 shrimps reported in this study. [file peerj-05-2982-s006.zip › Callianassa_ceramica.KU350630.gb]

LOCUS       KU350630               16899 bp    DNA     circular INV 30-AUG-2016
DEFINITION  Callianassa ceramica voucher NMV J40715 mitochondrion, complete
            genome.
ACCESSION   KU350630
VERSION     KU350630.1  GI:1047304194
KEYWORDS    .
SOURCE      mitochondrion Callianassa ceramica
  ORGANISM  Callianassa ceramica
            Eukaryota; Metazoa; Ecdysozoa; Arthropoda; Crustacea; Malacostraca;
            Eumalacostraca; Eucarida; Decapoda; Pleocyemata; Axiidea;
            Callianassidae; Callianassa.
REFERENCE   1  (bases 1 to 16899)
  AUTHORS   Gan,H.M., Tan,M.H., Lee,Y.P. and Austin,C.M.
  TITLE     Complete mitochondrial genome of Callianassa ceramica
  JOURNAL   Unpublished
REFERENCE   2  (bases 1 to 16899)
  AUTHORS   Gan,H.M., Tan,M.H., Lee,Y.P. and Austin,C.M.
  TITLE     Direct Submission
  JOURNAL   Submitted (20-DEC-2015) School of Science, Monash University
            Malaysia, Jalan Lagoon Selatan, Bandar Sunway, Petaling Jaya,
            Selangor 47500, Malaysia
COMMENT     ##Assembly-Data-START##
            Assembly Method       :: IDBA_UD v. 1.1.1
            Sequencing Technology :: Illumina
            ##Assembly-Data-END##
FEATURES             Location/Qualifiers
     source          1..16899
                     /organism="Callianassa ceramica"
                     /organelle="mitochondrion"
                     /mol_type="genomic DNA"
                     /specimen_voucher="NMV J40715"
                     /db_xref="taxon:1882838"
                     /country="Australia: South of Port Authority Pier,
                     Queenscliff"
     gene            1..1534
                     /gene="cox1"
     CDS             1..1534
                     /gene="cox1"
                     /note="TAA stop codon is completed by the addition of 3' A
                     residues to the mRNA"
                     /codon_start=1
                     /transl_except=(pos:1534,aa:TERM)
                     /transl_table=5
                     /product="cytochrome c oxidase subunit 1"
                     /protein_id="ANW37024.1"
                     /db_xref="GI:1047304195"
                     /translation="MQRWFFSTNHKDIGTLYFIFGAWAGMVGTSLSLIIRAELGQPGS
                     LIGDDQIYNVIVTAHAFVMIFFMVMPIMIGGFGNWLVPLMLGAPDMAFPRMNNMSFWL
                     LPPSLTLLLFSGMVESGVGTGWTVYPPLAGSIAHAGASVDMGIFSLHLAGVSSILGAA
                     NFMTTVLNMRPSGMTMDRMPLFVWAVFITAILLLLSLPVLAGAITMLLTDRNLNTSFF
                     DPAGGGDPVLYQHLFWFFGHPEVYILILPGFGMISHIVSQESGKKESFGTLGMIYAML
                     AIGILGFVVWAHHMFTVGMDVDTRAYFTSATMIIAIPTGIKIFSWLGTLHGTRINYSP
                     SMLWALGFIFLFTVGGLTGVVLSNSSIDIILHDTYYVVAHFHYVLSMGAVFGIFAGIA
                     HWFPLFTGVMLNQKWLKVHFFTMFIGVNLTFFPQHFLGLNGMPRRYSDYPDAFTTWNV
                     VSSMGSMVSLVAALGFVIIVWEGLVSKRPILFNLYLSSSIEWHHSYPPADHSYMEIPM
                     LSN"
     gene            1535..1599
                     /gene="trnL1(tag)"
     tRNA            1535..1599
                     /gene="trnL1(tag)"
                     /product="tRNA-Leu"
                     /note="tRNA-Leu1"
     gene            1600..1664
                     /gene="trnL2(taa)"
     tRNA            1600..1664
                     /gene="trnL2(taa)"
                     /product="tRNA-Leu"
                     /note="tRNA-Leu2"
     gene            1666..2352
                     /gene="cox2"
     CDS             1666..2352
                     /gene="cox2"
                     /codon_start=1
                     /transl_table=5
                     /product="cytochrome c oxidase subunit 2"
                     /protein_id="ANW37025.1"
                     /db_xref="GI:1047304196"
                     /translation="MTTWGYFGLQDSASPLMEQLIFFHDHAMVVIILIVSFVGYMMGS
                     LFFNKFIHRFLLENQNIEIVWTIVPAVILIFIALPSLRLLYLLDEVNKPSVTLKVIGH
                     QWYWSYEYSDFLQVEFDSYMTPTAELEENGFRLLDVDNRTVLPMNTQVRVLISAADVI
                     HSWTVPALGVKADAIPGRLNQVNFLVNRPGLFYGQCSEICGANHSFMPIVIESVNVDS
                     FLSWIYNLSE"
     gene            2351..2414
                     /gene="trnK(ttt)"
     tRNA            2351..2414
                     /gene="trnK(ttt)"
                     /product="tRNA-Lys"
     gene            2417..2575
                     /gene="atp8"
     CDS             2417..2575
                     /gene="atp8"
                     /codon_start=1
                     /transl_table=5
                     /product="ATP synthase F0 subunit 8"
                     /protein_id="ANW37026.1"
                     /db_xref="GI:1047304197"
                     /translation="MPQMAPLMWLPLMLMIVLTFMIFMTMNYFFSFVKSDSKSVQKTE
                     LLEKTWQW"
     gene            2569..3243
                     /gene="atp6"
     CDS             2569..3243
                     /gene="atp6"
                     /codon_start=1
                     /transl_table=5
                     /product="ATP synthase F0 subunit 6"
                     /protein_id="ANW37027.1"
                     /db_xref="GI:1047304198"
                     /translation="MMTSLFSVFDPSSGIFNLSLNWLSTFLGLLIMPYLYWVSPSRWV
                     FIWNKVLSVLYSEFRVLLGSSSSALTLVFISLFSLIVYNNFLGLFPYVFTSSSHLVVT
                     LSLSLPLWLAFMVFGWFNNTQHMFAHLVPNGTPGLLMPFMVLIETVSNVIRPGTLAVR
                     LAANMVAGHLLLSLMGGAGVGMGFVMLFFLVSSQVLLLVLEVAVSIIQSYVFAILSTL
                     YASEVV"
     gene            3246..3308
                     /gene="trnG(tcc)"
     tRNA            3246..3308
                     /gene="trnG(tcc)"
                     /product="tRNA-Gly"
     gene            3315..3378
                     /gene="trnV(tac)"
     tRNA            3315..3378
                     /gene="trnV(tac)"
                     /product="tRNA-Val"
     gene            3379..3732
                     /gene="nad3"
     CDS             3379..3732
                     /gene="nad3"
                     /codon_start=1
                     /transl_table=5
                     /product="NADH dehydrogenase subunit 3"
                     /protein_id="ANW37028.1"
                     /db_xref="GI:1047304199"
                     /translation="MYVLFFFIMVIFLVSTVVMMVASLLSKKTIMDREKNSPYECGFD
                     PKGSGRLPFSLRFFLIAVIFLIFDVEITLLLPLVCILYLVDIYSWTLTGLLFLLVLLF
                     GLYYEWKEGALDWSN"
     gene            3732..4520
                     /gene="cox3"
     CDS             3732..4520
                     /gene="cox3"
                     /codon_start=1
                     /transl_table=5
                     /product="cytochrome c oxidase subunit 3"
                     /protein_id="ANW37029.1"
                     /db_xref="GI:1047304200"
                     /translation="MTSHGHHGYHLVDMSPWPLTGSISAMMLTTGLVKWFHLFNMDLL
                     CLGLLGTLLTMMQWWRDVTREGTYQGLHTSLVTKGLRWGMILFIASEVLFFFSFFWAF
                     FHSSLSPAVEIGMTWPPQGIQPFNPFQIPLLNTTILLSSGATVTWAHHAIMESNHTQA
                     IQSLGLTILLGFYFTFLQALEYVEASFTIADSVYGSTFFVATGFHGLHVIIGSLFLTV
                     CWFRLYNCHFSSGHHFGFEAAAWYWHFVDVVWLFLYVFIYWWGS"
     gene            4519..4584
                     /gene="trnA(tgc)"
     tRNA            4519..4584
                     /gene="trnA(tgc)"
                     /product="tRNA-Ala"
     gene            4585..4648
                     /gene="trnR(tcg)"
     tRNA            4585..4648
                     /gene="trnR(tcg)"
                     /product="tRNA-Arg"
     gene            4660..4727
                     /gene="trnN(gtt)"
     tRNA            4660..4727
                     /gene="trnN(gtt)"
                     /product="tRNA-Asn"
     gene            4728..4795
                     /gene="trnS1(tct)"
     tRNA            4728..4795
                     /gene="trnS1(tct)"
                     /product="tRNA-Ser"
                     /note="tRNA-Ser1"
     gene            4795..4859
                     /gene="trnE(ttc)"
     tRNA            4795..4859
                     /gene="trnE(ttc)"
                     /product="tRNA-Glu"
     gene            complement(4862..4924)
                     /gene="trnF(gaa)"
     tRNA            complement(4862..4924)
                     /gene="trnF(gaa)"
                     /product="tRNA-Phe"
     gene            complement(4925..6643)
                     /gene="nad5"
     CDS             complement(4925..6643)
                     /gene="nad5"
                     /codon_start=1
                     /transl_table=5
                     /product="NADH dehydrogenase subunit 5"
                     /protein_id="ANW37030.1"
                     /db_xref="GI:1047304201"
                     /translation="MLWKLCLSNSSMIFLSMFSMFNLLESFWLMLTNSAFVLEWELCT
                     INSSFVEFVIILDWMSTLFLSCVSFISAMVLFYSKEYMAGHPHSERFLYLVLMFVLSM
                     VLMISSPNLISILLGWDGLGLVSYILVIFYQNEKSSNAGMITILSNRVGDVAILIGIT
                     IMFHMGSWNFYHNVSLLEEEMVFLNMLVILAASTKSAQMPFSAWLPAAMAAPTPVSAL
                     VHSSTLVTAGVYLLIRFSPTLMNSMTQTTLLLISALTMFMAGLGANFEYDLKKIIALS
                     TLSQLGVMISTLGLGYPVLAFFHLLTHALFKALLFLCAGVVIHNVKEYQDIRMMGSIT
                     KSMPLTMMCFNSANLALCGMPFLAGFYSKDLILELAFSSNINWVIWVLFTLATALTVS
                     YSCRLFFLSLTSSFRLEPLSNLSDSASVMTSPMVALGLGSLMSGGTLMWTILPDPYLI
                     CMPTLLKMFPIFIITLSGLLGYMLVSYDFGGTLKRPVLIHFLGSMWFLPKLSGVTVGK
                     PAFNIGNSLQSYMDKGWTEFLGAQGIYMNLSFSSKKLQSAQDNNIKVFLVSFFFWMAF
                     IFILDL"
     gene            complement(6644..6708)
                     /gene="trnH(gtg)"
     tRNA            complement(6644..6708)
                     /gene="trnH(gtg)"
                     /product="tRNA-His"
     gene            complement(6709..8044)
                     /gene="nad4"
     CDS             complement(6709..8044)
                     /gene="nad4"
                     /note="TAA stop codon is completed by the addition of 3' A
                     residues to the mRNA"
                     /codon_start=1
                     /transl_except=(pos:complement(6709),aa:TERM)
                     /transl_table=5
                     /product="NADH dehydrogenase subunit 4"
                     /protein_id="ANW37031.1"
                     /db_xref="GI:1047304202"
                     /translation="MLKYILFCFLLIPLASSWSFVLNCLLVLSFLWVVQAHHHFFLFN
                     LGVNLGVDNISYIMILLSMWIAVLIMYASQAICKTNQFSSLFVSFNVILCLVLMFTFS
                     ARDLLFFYISFESSLIPTLVMIIGWGYQPERIQAGVYMLFYTLFASLPLLVSLMSFYN
                     QGGTLIMEITPKLMSSSFIFTLWYFASVFAFLVKLPMYFCHLWLPKAHVEAPVAGSMV
                     LAGVLLKLGGYGLIRILPIFLKINKSFTWVWFMLGILGGMLVSVLCLRQTDMKSLIAY
                     SSVAHMGLVLTGIMLCNIWGLSGSVVIMVGHGLCSSGLFYLANVVYSRTSSRSLFINK
                     GLLVIMPSIGFWWFMLSAGNMAAPPTINLLGEINLLSSVMSWEWSSILGLALLSFISA
                     SYSIYLFSSSQHGVFFNSFYSYCPGKTQEFLTLLLHWFPLNVLILKSSFMLFI"
     gene            complement(8038..8340)
                     /gene="nad4l"
     CDS             complement(8038..8340)
                     /gene="nad4l"
                     /codon_start=1
                     /transl_table=5
                     /product="NADH dehydrogenase subunit 4L"
                     /protein_id="ANW37032.1"
                     /db_xref="GI:1047304203"
                     /translation="MLNLTYSILIFPFISILCGLVAFSSSYKHLLNTLLSLEFIMLSI
                     FWLFTIIFSEISQELYLMLFFLTLVACEGALGLGLVVCIVRTHGNDQFNIFNSLQC"
     gene            8343..8408
                     /gene="trnT(tgt)"
     tRNA            8343..8408
                     /gene="trnT(tgt)"
                     /product="tRNA-Thr"
     gene            complement(8409..8475)
                     /gene="trnP(tgg)"
     tRNA            complement(8409..8475)
                     /gene="trnP(tgg)"
                     /product="tRNA-Pro"
     gene            8478..8979
                     /gene="nad6"
     CDS             8478..8979
                     /gene="nad6"
                     /note="TAA stop codon is completed by the addition of 3' A
                     residues to the mRNA"
                     /codon_start=1
                     /transl_except=(pos:8979,aa:TERM)
                     /transl_table=5
                     /product="NADH dehydrogenase subunit 6"
                     /protein_id="ANW37033.1"
                     /db_xref="GI:1047304204"
                     /translation="MLLLLSPVMMFFSLLFIQVSHPLSLGLILLFQTCLVCVASGLMS
                     LSFWFSYILFLVFLGGLLVLFIYVASLASNEFFSFRSEVFAMFTVFVVSVLLIAIMDM
                     MGFSLSVNYMNSEMVSTPSDLYFSKTIYSESVMTFTLFIVFYLLLTLFVVVEITGNYF
                     GPLRFST"
     gene            8980..10114
                     /gene="cob"
     CDS             8980..10114
                     /gene="cob"
                     /note="TAA stop codon is completed by the addition of 3' A
                     residues to the mRNA"
                     /codon_start=1
                     /transl_except=(pos:10114,aa:TERM)
                     /transl_table=5
                     /product="cytochrome b"
                     /protein_id="ANW37034.1"
                     /db_xref="GI:1047304205"
                     /translation="MTTPIRKTHPLFKIANGALVDMPIPSNISIFWNFGSLLGLCLVV
                     QLVTGLFLAMHFTASVDLAFSSVAHICRDVNYGWLLRTLHANGASFFFICLYLHIGRG
                     IYYGSYMFLHVWSVGVIMLFMVMATAFLGYVLPWGQMSFWGATVITNLFSAVPYIGTD
                     LVQWIWGGFAVDNATLTRFFTFHFVLPFGVAAATLVHILFLHQSGANNPLGVASDIDK
                     IPFHPYFTYKDIVGFVVMLLFLILLTLLHPYMLGDPDNFVPANPLVTPAHIQPEWYFL
                     FAYAILRSIPNKLGGVVALVLSVAILFILPFTHSSNFRSLNFYPLNQILFWVFINIVI
                     LLTWIGARPVEDPYVLVGQLLTVAYFAYYMINPLLLILWDKILK"
     gene            10115..10179
                     /gene="trnS2(tga)"
     tRNA            10115..10179
                     /gene="trnS2(tga)"
                     /product="tRNA-Ser"
                     /note="tRNA-Ser2"
     gene            complement(10212..10274)
                     /gene="trnD(gtc)"
     tRNA            complement(10212..10274)
                     /gene="trnD(gtc)"
                     /product="tRNA-Asp"
     misc_feature    10275..12310
                     /note="putative control region"
     gene            12311..12377
                     /gene="trnI(gat)"
     tRNA            12311..12377
                     /gene="trnI(gat)"
                     /product="tRNA-Ile"
     gene            12376..13164
                     /gene="rrnS"
     rRNA            12376..13164
                     /gene="rrnS"
                     /product="12S ribosomal RNA"
     gene            13370..14421
                     /gene="rrnL"
     rRNA            13370..14421
                     /gene="rrnL"
                     /product="16S ribosomal RNA"
     gene            14524..15465
                     /gene="nad1"
     CDS             14524..15465
                     /gene="nad1"
                     /codon_start=1
                     /transl_table=5
                     /product="NADH dehydrogenase subunit 1"
                     /protein_id="ANW37035.1"
                     /db_xref="GI:1047304206"
                     /translation="MIFFIMLLNYIILAICVLVSVAFVTLLERKILGYIQIRKGPNKI
                     GYMGLLQPFADAVKLFTKEQTTPTLSNFLPYYFSPIFSLFTSLIIWSTMPYLLSLTNF
                     NLSVLFFLCCMSLGVYSTLSAGWASNSKYSLLGSLRAVAQTISYEVSLAVILLSSIFI
                     VNSFDLISFNFLQEKIWLIWFMFPLSMLWLASCLAETNRTPFDFAEGESELVSGFNTE
                     YSAGGFALIFMAEYASILFMSALFSILFLGANPDNLLFYVKLSAIAFLFVWVRGTLPR
                     LRYDKLMFLAWKSFLPVALNYLIFFMAVKMLFFYTAM"
     gene            complement(15557..15626)
                     /gene="trnQ(ttg)"
     tRNA            complement(15557..15626)
                     /gene="trnQ(ttg)"
                     /product="tRNA-Gln"
     gene            15645..15709
                     /gene="trnM(cat)"
     tRNA            15645..15709
                     /gene="trnM(cat)"
                     /product="tRNA-Met"
     gene            15710..16705
                     /gene="nad2"
     CDS             15710..16705
                     /gene="nad2"
                     /codon_start=1
                     /transl_table=5
                     /product="NADH dehydrogenase subunit 2"
                     /protein_id="ANW37036.1"
                     /db_xref="GI:1047304207"
                     /translation="MLIYSSKLFFFVSLFLGMTLCISADSWFGAWCGLELNLMSFIPF
                     ISLVKNSYTSEASLKYFLIQALGSAIIIMGSMSILILPLMKWVVASSLMLKMGAAPLH
                     FWFPSVMSGLSWFSCMVLMSVQKIAPLSLLSYILSIMEGSYFIIIGIVFGAMIGSIGG
                     LNQVFLRKILAYSSINHMSWMLACLWMSDSSWVMYFSFYILVSSTVVYLFYSQNMNHI
                     SHLAVFKWSSLSLVTWMSLLSLGGLPPFTGFIPKWFVLQEMMHSSMYLTSFFLLSGTL
                     ISLYYYLRLIFLSVSMSVTTTKWSKEAFFLSEKMSFYVMLSLGGLLVPSFFFFLM"
     gene            16704..16769
                     /gene="trnW(tca)"
     tRNA            16704..16769
                     /gene="trnW(tca)"
                     /product="tRNA-Trp"
     gene            complement(16762..16822)
                     /gene="trnC(gca)"
     tRNA            complement(16762..16822)
                     /gene="trnC(gca)"
                     /product="tRNA-Cys"
     gene            complement(16828..16894)
                     /gene="trnY(gta)"
     tRNA            complement(16828..16894)
                     /gene="trnY(gta)"
                     /product="tRNA-Tyr"
ORIGIN
        1 atgcagcgtt gatttttttc tactaatcat aaagatattg gtactttata ttttattttc
       61 ggtgcttgag ctggaatggt tggaacctct ctgaggttga ttattcgagc tgaattaggt
      121 caaccaggta gccttattgg agatgaccaa atttataatg ttattgtaac tgctcatgct
      181 tttgtcataa ttttttttat agtaatgcca attataattg gtggttttgg aaactggtta
      241 gttcctttaa tattaggagc tcctgatata gcattcccac gtataaataa tataagattt
      301 tgattacttc ctccttctct aacattgctt ttatttagag gaatagtaga aagaggagtt
      361 ggtactgggt gaacagtata ccctcccctt gcaggatcta ttgcccatgc tggagcttca
      421 gttgatatgg gtattttttc tttacacctt gcaggtgttt catctattct aggtgcagca
      481 aattttataa ctaccgtttt aaatatacga cctagtggta taactataga ccgaatgcct
      541 ctttttgtat gagcagtttt cattactgct atcttattac ttctttctct acccgttttg
      601 gctggagcta ttacaatatt attaacagat cgtaacctta atacttcttt ttttgatcct
      661 gctggaggtg gagatcctgt tctttaccaa catctttttt gattttttgg acaccccgaa
      721 gtttatattc ttattctacc aggatttggt ataatttcac atattgttag acaagaatca
      781 ggcaaaaaag aatcttttgg tacacttggt ataatttacg ctatgttggc tattggtatt
      841 ttaggtttcg tagtttgagc tcatcatata ttcacagtag gaatggatgt tgacactcga
      901 gcttatttta cttccgcaac cataattatt gccattccca ctggaattaa aattttcagg
      961 tgattaggta ctcttcatgg gacacgaatt aactatagac cttctatgtt atgagcttta
     1021 gggtttattt tcctattcac tgtaggggga ttaacagggg ttgtattatc aaactcctca
     1081 atcgacatca tccttcatga tacatattat gtagttgctc acttccatta tgtactctcc
     1141 ataggagcag tcttcggaat ttttgcagga attgctcatt gatttccttt atttacagga
     1201 gtaatgctta accaaaaatg attaaaagta cattttttca caatatttat tggagttaat
     1261 ttaacatttt ttcctcaaca ttttttaggt ttaaatggta tacctcgacg ttactctgac
     1321 tacccagatg cctttactac ttgaaatgtg gtatcttcta taggatccat ggtttctctg
     1381 gtggctgcac tagggtttgt tattattgtc tgagaaggat tagtttcaaa acgaccaatt
     1441 ttatttaatc tttacctttc ttcttctatt gaatgacacc attcatatcc tcctgcagat
     1501 cacaggtata tggaaattcc tatactttct aattactaaa atggcagaaa tatgcgtaag
     1561 atttaggttc ttattatgaa ataaaatttt cttttagtaa ctaaaatggc agaaatatgc
     1621 gtaagattta agctcttatt atgaaataaa attttctttt agtaaatgac aacatgaggt
     1681 tactttggac ttcaagatag ggcgtcccct ttaatagaac aattaatttt ttttcatgac
     1741 catgcaatgg ttgtgattat tctaattgta agtttcgtcg gctatataat aggatcttta
     1801 ttttttaata aatttattca ccgattcctt ctagaaaacc aaaatattga aattgtatga
     1861 acaattgttc ctgctgtaat tcttattttt attgctttac cttctttgcg acttctttac
     1921 cttttagatg aagtaaataa accaagagta actcttaaag ttattggtca tcagtgatac
     1981 tgaagttatg aatattctga tttccttcaa gtagaatttg attcttatat aactccaact
     2041 gctgagctgg aggaaaatgg gtttcggctt ctagatgtgg ataatcgtac tgttttacct
     2101 ataaatacac aagtccgagt tcttattaga gctgcagatg tgattcactc ttgaactgtc
     2161 cctgcattag gtgtaaaggc agatgctatt ccaggacgtc ttaaccaggt taattttcta
     2221 gttaaccgtc ctggtctttt ttatggtcag tgttcagaaa tttgtggagc aaatcacaga
     2281 tttatgccta ttgttattga aagagttaat gtagatagat ttctaagatg aatttacaat
     2341 ttatcagagt agttcagtgg ctgatttaaa gtacaagtct tttaaacttg ttatggtatt
     2401 tataccctga gttgaaatgc ctcaaatagc gcctcttata tggttacctc ttatgttaat
     2461 aatcgtttta acttttataa ttttcataac tataaattat tttttttctt ttgttaaaag
     2521 agatagaaaa tcagttcaaa aaactgagct tttagaaaaa acctgacaat gataacaagt
     2581 cttttctctg tttttgaccc ttcttcagga atttttaatt tatctttaaa ctgattatcc
     2641 acttttttag gtttgcttat tataccttac ttatattgag tgtctccttc acgatgagtt
     2701 ttcatctgaa ataaagtttt aagagtactt tactctgaat ttcgagttct tttaggttca
     2761 agatcatcag ccttgacctt agtttttatt tctttattca gattaattgt ttataataat
     2821 tttctaggac ttttccctta cgttttcaca agatccagac atttagttgt tactttatcc
     2881 ttatccttac ctctatgact ggcttttata gtgtttggat gatttaacaa tacccagcat
     2941 atatttgccc acctagtccc taatggaact cctggacttt taataccatt tatagtttta
     3001 attgaaacag ttagaaatgt aattcgacca ggaacccttg ctgttcgttt agctgcgaat
     3061 atagtagctg gccatctttt actaagtctc ataggaggag ctggtgttgg tatgggattt
     3121 gttatattat ttttcctagt ttcatcccaa gtacttctac tagtcttaga agtagctgtc
     3181 tctattatcc aatcttatgt atttgccatt cttagaacat tatatgctag tgaagttgtt
     3241 taaatatttt tttagtataa caagtacacc agacttccaa tctgaaagtc tagaaactag
     3301 aaaaaatata taatggtttt ttagtataga aagtacgctt gatttacact caagaaggtc
     3361 atttgaatga aagaacttat ttatgtttta ttctttttta ttatagtaat ttttttagta
     3421 agaacagtgg taataatggt tgcttcttta ctttctaaaa aaaccattat ggaccgtgaa
     3481 aaaaattctc cttacgagtg tgggtttgac cctaaaggat ccggacgact accattttcg
     3541 cttcgttttt ttctaattgc tgtaattttt ctaatttttg atgttgaaat tacattactt
     3601 ttacctctag tgtgtatttt atatttagta gatatttatt cttgaacatt aacaggactt
     3661 ctattccttt tagtgttatt atttggactt tactatgaat gaaaggaagg agcccttgat
     3721 tgatcaaact aatgacatct cacggacatc atggttacca tcttgtcgat ataagacctt
     3781 gaccattaac tggttcaatt agagctataa tacttacaac aggactagta aaatggtttc
     3841 atttatttaa tatagattta ttatgcctag gtctactagg tactttacta actatgatgc
     3901 aatggtggcg agacgttacc cgtgaaggaa cttaccaagg ccttcatact agattagtca
     3961 ctaaaggatt gcgatgggga ataattttat ttattgcttc ggaggtactg ttcttttttt
     4021 cttttttctg agcttttttt cacagaagtt tatcccctgc tgtagagatt ggaataacat
     4081 gaccacctca aggtattcaa ccttttaatc ctttccaaat tccactactt aatacaacca
     4141 ttctgctatc atcaggagct actgtaactt gagctcatca tgctattata gagtctaacc
     4201 acacacaggc tatccaaagg cttggtctaa ctattttgct aggattttac tttacgtttc
     4261 ttcaagcttt agaatatgta gaagcatcat ttacaattgc cgattctgtt tacggttcta
     4321 ccttttttgt tgctaccggt tttcatggtc ttcacgttat tattggttct ttatttttaa
     4381 ctgtctgctg gtttcgtctt tacaactgcc atttttcctc aggacatcac ttcggttttg
     4441 aagcagctgc atgatattga cactttgtag atgttgtgtg attattcctt tatgtgttca
     4501 tttactgatg aggtagatag agtagtattt ctaaaaagaa tttatgattt gcaattataa
     4561 gatgtaatta ttttacctac tttagattaa aaagtgaagg tcacatttgg tttcggccca
     4621 aaaattcggt taaataaacc tttaatcttt actctaactt tgaaagaagc caaaacatta
     4681 gaggtaagtc actgttaatg actgaattga gctttactcc tttcaagaag gtatctaggt
     4741 ggaggtctgg gtttctaacc tttgacctaa gtggttaaat tccatttata ctttgttctt
     4801 ttagtgtaac ataacacact acattttcgt tgtagagatg aagacatctt caaagaatag
     4861 ttatttacag accttagtca cttgtgcatt ttcagcgcac tattctttct taaattatat
     4921 aaatctataa atccaaaata aaaataaatg ctattcaaaa aaagaacctg actaaaaaca
     4981 ctttaatgtt attatcctga gctctttgta gtttttttct agaaaagctt aaatttatat
     5041 aaataccctg ggcccctaag aattctgttc atcctttatc catataagat tgtagtctat
     5101 tcccgatatt aaaagcaggc ttaccaacag ttactcccga taatttagga agaaaccata
     5161 tggaaccaag aaaatgaatt aagactggac gcttcaaggt tcccccgaaa tcataagata
     5221 ccaatatata accaagtaat cctcttaaag taataataaa aattggaaat atttttaaca
     5281 aagtaggtat acagattaaa taaggatctg gaagaatagt tcatatcaga gttccacctc
     5341 ttattaaaga tcctaaccct aaggccacta taggtgaagt tataactcta gccctatctg
     5401 aaagattaga aagtggctct aaacgaaacc ttgaagttaa acttaaaaaa aataaccggc
     5461 aagagtacga aacagtcaaa gcagtagcca atgtaaacaa tactcagatt actcaattaa
     5521 tattagatga aaaagcaagc tccaaaatta agtcttttga gtaaaaccct gctaaaaaag
     5581 gtattccaca cagtgctaag tttgccgaat taaagcatat tatagttaaa ggtatagatt
     5641 tagtgattct tcctattatt cgaatgtctt gatactcttt tacattatga attacaactc
     5701 cagcacataa aaatagtaaa gctttgaata aagcgtgagt taacaaatga aaaaatgcta
     5761 atactggata tcctagacct aaagttctaa ttattacacc taattgtctt aaagttgaaa
     5821 gagcaataat tttttttaaa tcatattcaa aatttgcccc taaaccagcc ataaatattg
     5881 tcaaagctga aattaacaac aaagttgttt gagttataga atttataaga gtaggcctaa
     5941 accgaattaa aagataaacc ccagctgtta ccaaggttga cgaatgtact aaggcagaaa
     6001 ccggtgtagg agcagctatt gccgctggaa gtcaggccga aaaaggtatt tgagctcttt
     6061 ttgttgaagc cgctaaaata actagtatat ttagaaaaac catttcttct tccagtagac
     6121 ttacattatg gtagaagttt caccttccta tatgaaatat aatcgtaata ccaattaaga
     6181 tagctacatc tccaactcga ttagataaaa ttgtaattat accagcgtta gatgatttct
     6241 cattttggta aaaaataact aaaatataag ataccaaacc gagaccatcc catcctaata
     6301 aaattctaat taaatttggc cttctaatta ttaataccat agagagaaca aatataagaa
     6361 ctaaatataa aaatcgctca gaatgaggat ggcctgctat atattctttc ctgtaaaata
     6421 aaaccatagc tgaaataaaa gatacacaac ttaagaaaag agtagatatt caatccagaa
     6481 taatcacaaa ctccacaaaa gaagaattaa tagtacataa ctcccattct aaaacaaacg
     6541 ctgaattagt tagtataagt caaaaagact ctaaaaggtt aaatattctg aatattctta
     6601 aaaagattat ccttctattt cttaaacaaa gttttcataa catgatttta agtgagtatt
     6661 tcacatctcc agtgccacaa actggtgttt ttattaaact acaaaaataa ataaacaata
     6721 taaaagatct ttttaaaatt aaaacgttca aaggaaatca atgaagaagt aaagttaaaa
     6781 actcttgagt ttttccagga caataagaat aaaatgaatt aaagaatact ccatgttgtc
     6841 ttgaagagaa taaataaatt ctgtaggaag ctctaataaa agaaagtaaa gcaagtccta
     6901 aaattctaga tcactctcat cttataactc ttcttaataa attaatttct ccaagtaaat
     6961 taattgtcgg aggagcagct atatttcccg cagaaagtat aaaccaccaa aacccaattc
     7021 ttggtataat cactaataaa cctttattaa tgaataacct ccgagatgaa gttcgagaat
     7081 aaactacatt tgccaagtaa aacaaacctg aagaacaaag accatgtccc actataataa
     7141 ctactcttcc tgacaaacct caaatattac ataatataat tcctgttaat accagtccta
     7201 tatgagccac agaagaatac gcaatgagtg attttatatc agtttgacgt aaacataaaa
     7261 cacttactaa tatcccgcct agaattccta atataaatca tactcatgta aaccttttat
     7321 taatttttaa aaagattggc aagatacgaa ttaaaccata tcctcctaat ttaagtaaaa
     7381 ctcctgctaa aaccattgat cctgctactg gcgcctctac atgggccttt ggtaaccata
     7441 agtgacaaaa atatataggt aatttaacca aaaaggcaaa tacactagca aaatatcata
     7501 acgtaaaaat aaaactagag cttatcagct taggagtgat ttccataatt aaagttcccc
     7561 cttggttata aaatcttatt aaagaaacta ataaaggtaa agacgcaaaa agagtataaa
     7621 atagtatata aaccccagct tgaattcgtt ctggttgata accccagcca ataatcataa
     7681 caagagttgg aatcaatgat ctttcgaaag aaatataaaa aaataataaa tcccgagcag
     7741 aaaaagtgaa tattaaaact aaacataaga taacattgaa tgaaacaaag agagatgaaa
     7801 attgattcgt tttacaaatt gcttgcctag catacataat taaaacagca attcacattc
     7861 ttaataaaat tataatatat ctaatattat caactcctag gtttactcct aaattaaata
     7921 aaaagaaatg gtggtgcgcc tgaactactc aaagaaatct taataccaat aaacaattca
     7981 ggacaaaaga ccagctcgat gctaaaggga tcaacaagaa gcaaaataaa atatacttta
     8041 acattgtaga gaattaaaaa tgttaaattg atcatttccg tgcgttcgta caatacaaac
     8101 tacgagccct aaacctaaag ctccttcaca tgctacaaga gttaaaaaga aaagtattaa
     8161 gtaaagttct tgagaaatct cagaaaaaat aattgtaaaa agtcagaaga ttcttaatat
     8221 gataaactcc aatctaagta atgtattaag taaatgttta taggaagagg aaaaagccac
     8281 taacccacat aagattgaga taaaaggaaa aattaaaata gaataagtca gatttaacat
     8341 tagttttgat agtttaataa aaaactttgg tcttgtaaat caaaattgaa gaactgcttc
     8401 tcaaagcttc agagaagaaa ataactagac atctttaact tccaaagtta atattttagg
     8461 ataaactatt ctctgttatt ttattattac tatcccctgt tatgatattt tttagtttat
     8521 tatttattca ggtaagccac cctttatcac ttggtttaat tttactgttt caaacttgct
     8581 tagtttgtgt agcttcaggt cttatatctt tatccttttg attttcatat atcctttttt
     8641 tggtcttttt aggaggccta ctggttttat tcatttacgt tgcttcccta gcatctaatg
     8701 aattttttag ttttcgcaga gaagtttttg ctatattcac tgtgttcgta gtatcagttc
     8761 ttttaattgc aattatagat ataataggat tttccttgtc ggtaaattat ataaattcag
     8821 agatggtaag aacccctaga gatttatatt tttctaaaac tatttacaga gaatcagtaa
     8881 taacatttac attattcatt gtattttatc ttcttcttac actttttgta gttgtagaaa
     8941 ttactggtaa ctattttggc cctttacgat tctcaactta tgacaacacc tattcggaaa
     9001 acccatcctc tttttaaaat tgctaatgga gctcttgtag atataccaat tccaagaaat
     9061 atttctattt tttgaaattt tggttcttta ctagggttgt gtttagttgt ccaacttgtg
     9121 actggattgt ttctagctat acactttaca gccagagtag accttgcatt ttccagagtt
     9181 gcacatattt gccgggatgt taactatggt tgactattac gaacactcca tgctaacggg
     9241 gcgtcttttt tctttatttg cttatatctt cacattggcc gaggtattta ttatggctct
     9301 tatatatttc ttcatgtatg aagtgttgga gttattatat tattcatggt tatagctact
     9361 gctttcctag gttatgttct tccttgagga caaatatcat tttgaggggc tactgttatt
     9421 actaacttat tttctgccgt tccatatatt ggtacagatt tagtacaatg aatttgagga
     9481 gggttcgcag ttgataacgc aaccctcaca cgattcttta cttttcattt cgttttaccc
     9541 tttggagtcg cagccgcaac tttggtccat attctattcc ttcaccaatc aggagctaat
     9601 aaccctttag gcgtcgcaag agatattgat aaaatccctt tccatcctta ctttacgtat
     9661 aaagatattg tgggatttgt ggttatgctt ctatttctta ttttactaac tcttcttcac
     9721 ccttatatac taggagaccc tgataatttt gttccagcaa atcctcttgt cacccctgct
     9781 cacattcaac ctgagtgata ttttctattc gcttatgcca ttctacgttc tattcctaat
     9841 aaactaggag gagttgtagc tttggtctta tcagttgcta tccttttcat tttacctttt
     9901 actcatagtt ctaattttcg aagtcttaat ttctaccctt taaatcagat tttattttgg
     9961 gtttttatta atattgttat tttactcact tgaattggcg cacgccctgt tgaagatcct
    10021 tatgtgttag taggacaact attaacagtt gcttatttcg cttattacat aattaaccct
    10081 cttctactta ttctttgaga taaaatctta aaatggttgt ttagtttaaa taaaacttgt
    10141 gttttgaaag catataatag atgtttcatc taatagccga gattaaataa attaataaca
    10201 gttgaaaata atcaaaaatg tcctaagacg acttaggatt gacaatccta tattatttaa
    10261 ttaactaatt tttgtattaa tatttcaata cagtatcaag ccaatttatg aaataaaatt
    10321 aaacaatcta ttttgggggt ttaattaaac atttatactt aagtataaat gtttaattaa
    10381 tttatacaat acagttttgt taattgggta attactatac ctaaattaat tatcttccca
    10441 agatattatg tacaattata taattataaa attaaatcag atgttgacac ctaaagtatt
    10501 ctgagtgtat aagtcttgta tcgtctaata agacattcaa gattgcattt cagcgacatc
    10561 ccagcattca tatgttacag ccatataata tacttcccaa atggactagt aactaaagat
    10621 gaggcgggtt aggattgaat gagggctggc cttccctccc gagggggtaa gggctggccc
    10681 tcaatcctaa cccgtacgat cccatttaaa ttttaaatag ctatatccag gtatgagtat
    10741 atcccctagc ttttaaaatt actcttaatt ttaattattt aaataaacta tacaatcaat
    10801 tgcattttaa ccccctatgg gggtttctaa tttacagttt ttctttcatt ttttaaaaac
    10861 tgtaaattag aaataagaaa atcatttata ttctattaaa tcttttagtt ttctacaaat
    10921 tccgaaggtt taaaattgct tttttgccca ttaataaatt agctaaaaat ataataaaat
    10981 ttatatataa taagagttta atactttttt ttaaatgtct ttttcgttaa caaaaaatta
    11041 agactaaata agtaaaatct cctaatttca cagattatcc tcaataattt attttaagtc
    11101 attctctcat ttacaaaata tattcataga ttagttaaag taatgaattt gactctattt
    11161 tcgcgaaata atatcacaat taataacctg cttaaaaata atataactta tattatatac
    11221 aaatatataa ccttttaaaa cttatatttc ttcagtcgct agtgtctttc atttaacaat
    11281 actagatcat cgttaaataa acagggctcc ttgactagcc aatgtccata ctgtatttaa
    11341 catttacagc atatcaaaga tttgacaatt gaccgtgcta ctaggagtaa agaggagatg
    11401 agttggtgcc aatacgtagc tcactcctgg tcacccagca gtaaacttct agcaccaact
    11461 cctcttgtcc aagttaaaca ctcatcgaca ttagtaatta aacatgtata cagccattct
    11521 tgctctcaaa aagacctatt aattttttgc acaatactta catttatata atattagggc
    11581 caaggcccta atatactctt ctaatctaca gtttttcttg aataaatgta aaaaaactgt
    11641 agataaaacc tattgaatct aatcaaagtc cttttatatt tatttgttca cgagaattac
    11701 tcataagttc gtgtattgta tattatttct attactatta aaacatttca ttgttgttgg
    11761 tcaactattg ttggacagat taacatcttt tttgtttaat atactagtca ttacactaca
    11821 aaggttacat ttattatatc taaatttact gaattaccgc ttgacttgac aaaatagatg
    11881 tactgtttaa agatggagtg aggtcaggat cgatacgata ctggtttccg aggtatcgaa
    11941 aaccagtatc taatcctgac ctctaatgcc ttagcattaa ctttaattat actgaggctg
    12001 ctatccataa attttaaaat atttaaggtt aattttaaat gaaatcttaa attgtataat
    12061 agatttgaac cccccttagg ggggtttcta attcacagtt tttcttgttt tttagaaact
    12121 gttaactcaa aacatatttt tcgtcttgtt tgataaatat ttagtttgtc ttattttttc
    12181 attaatttga gcaatttctt tttaatattt tatttttcac tagtttttta aaaacaatct
    12241 tcgtttacaa aacagttttt tgttttttaa aaaactgttt tctagaaagt aatctcaatt
    12301 attattccta agtataatgt ctgattaaag gatttctttg atatggaaaa gcaagtgtgt
    12361 ccagcacact tatactatta gttttatcct ggctaaaaat ttggtgtttt taagaaaata
    12421 tgcatgaaat gtttttagcg ttattaacaa ctttagttta aaaaataagt tttttaaccg
    12481 cagcataaaa tattaaacaa taatttcaag attgatttaa tcttaaaaat agatttggca
    12541 aatcattgtg ccagcagccg cggttacact ctaaaatcaa gccaaatata ttcagtatat
    12601 agttatttat tttgaacaaa taatttttca tagaactgaa aagtgaaatt tagtattttt
    12661 gcttaaaaaa atatttgtaa aattttgtaa actaagaaaa ctaaaacaaa aactaggatt
    12721 agatacccta ctattttaga tctaattcta tatactaaag tattaaaagc tataatctcc
    12781 aaatttaaag gatttggcgg tgatttaatc ctattagagg aacctgttca gtaaacgata
    12841 aaccacgcaa aatcttacct attttcagtt tgtataccgt cattattaga taactttcca
    12901 agaaaacagt tattgagata aaaattctta atatattaga tcaaggtgca gcttataaat
    12961 aggaaattaa tgggttacat taagacttag ttacacggat ataaaactta aacgttttgt
    13021 ttaaggagga tttaatagta agattagttt aatatgctaa tttgacaatg gacctaaatc
    13081 gtgtacatat cgcccgtcac ttgcattacc aaatgaaata agtcgtaaca tagtagatgt
    13141 actggaaagt gcatctgatc ttaagcatct atcgcctttg tttaaagcaa tttttttaaa
    13201 tataaaaaat attttttata attcatataa agtatctatt aaagaaactt ttatttaggc
    13261 tatagtgaaa agtattgtat aagaaatatt atattatcaa ttagaaaaaa gaaaccaaaa
    13321 tgccttgtgt ataagaaaac accaaaatat caaaattatt tttttttatc ccgaaacaaa
    13381 aagagctaga acttgttaaa atttacgttt taaagtaatt ttaaactttt tttagtaatg
    13441 aaatgttagc cgaattttgt atatctggtt ttttaaaaaa gaaattcaat ttcacttttt
    13501 catttataaa tggaaaaagc tatttcagga gggtaagctt cttgaaaatt ttttacatga
    13561 gacaaacaat tttatgttaa ctatcttagg cttgaaagta gccacagatt taaaagtgtt
    13621 caaacttaac tttattcata aataaactat atttgtcttt gttattttat aaaaatattt
    13681 taccaaatct ttaaatttaa gaaataatga tgttattagt aaattattta tataaataaa
    13741 ttattttaaa tgtacttaaa aatttaattt attttagatt gaaataagga actcggcaaa
    13801 taatactttt gcctgtttat caaaaacatg tctgtttgat acaaaaaaca gtctggcctg
    13861 cccactgatt ggttttaaag gccgcggtat aatgaccgtg cgaaggtagc ataataatta
    13921 gtcttttaat tgaagactgg aatgaaaggt cggacaaaaa gtaatctgtc tctattttaa
    13981 aaattgaatt taacttttaa gtgaaaaggc ttaaataatc tcgaaggacg acaagaccct
    14041 ataaaacttt ataaactaaa aataaattca taatttatat ttttaacata aattattctt
    14101 aattttattt cgttggggcg acgaaagtat aatgcttaac tgctttcttt ttaacacaat
    14161 tatatttgca caaaatgacc ctttaaaaag atctaaagaa aaagttactt tagggataac
    14221 agcgttattt tttttaagag tccttatcga caaaaaagtt tgcgacctcg atgttgaatt
    14281 aaaaacccac tatggtgcag caattataga gggaggtctg ttcgaccttt aaatttttac
    14341 atgatttgag ttcaaaccgg tgtaagccag gttggtttct atccttgaga aaagacttaa
    14401 ctattatagt acgaaaggat tttttagttg aaatattttc ttgatttgat taattttttt
    14461 acattagcat tatcctgctg tgatagtaat catagactta catgtaaaca taattataaa
    14521 taattgattt tttttattat acttttaaat tatattattt tagcaatttg tgttctagtt
    14581 agagttgctt ttgtaaccct tttggaacga aaaattttag gttatattca aattcgcaaa
    14641 gggcctaata aaatcggcta tatagggctg ctccagcctt ttgcagatgc tgtaaagctt
    14701 tttactaagg aacaaacaac acccactctt tctaattttc tcccttatta cttcaggcct
    14761 atttttagat tgtttacttc cttaattatt tgaagaacta taccttacct tttgagttta
    14821 actaacttta atctaagtgt tttattcttc ttgtgttgta taagtctagg agtctattcc
    14881 acgctgagag caggttgagc ttctaactcc aaatattcac ttcttggaag actacgagca
    14941 gtggctcaga caatttccta tgaagtaagt cttgccgtga tcctactttc ttctatcttt
    15001 attgtcaatt cttttgactt aatttcgttc aacttccttc aagaaaagat ttggttaatt
    15061 tgatttatat tccctcttag tatattatgg ttagcttcgt gtcttgctga aactaatcgg
    15121 accccttttg attttgccga aggagagtct gagttagttt cagggtttaa cacagagtat
    15181 agagccggtg gatttgcact catttttata gcagaatacg caagaatttt atttataagt
    15241 gctcttttca gaattctttt tctaggggca aatccagata atttactgtt ttatgttaaa
    15301 ctttcagcta ttgcatttct ttttgtttga gtccggggaa ctttacctcg tctccggtat
    15361 gataaattaa tgtttttagc gtgaaaaaga tttctaccag tagcacttaa ttatttgatt
    15421 ttttttatag cagtaaaaat gctttttttt tacaccgcaa tataaattgt tctccgaaaa
    15481 acaaacaaat agatcagaaa ataattatat ttgtcttata agacaaatat aattgaaacc
    15541 cccaaaatac tctgttttgt atatagagga tgtatatcca attctaagaa gatcaaaact
    15601 tcttgtgcat tttacactaa tatacaactc catctcagca taaagataag ataagctaaa
    15661 tgaagctaat gggttcatac cccggaaatg ggattattcc ctcttttcaa tgttaattta
    15721 tagaagtaaa ttgttttttt ttgtttcttt atttttagga ataacccttt gtattagtgc
    15781 tgattcttga tttggtgctt gatgtgggtt agaactaaat ttaatatctt tcattccatt
    15841 tatttcctta gtaaaaaata gttatacttc agaagcctcc ttaaagtatt ttcttattca
    15901 agctctgggc tcagctatta ttattatagg ttctataaga attttaattt tacctttaat
    15961 aaaatgagtt gtagcttctt cattaatact aaaaatagga gcagcacctt tacatttttg
    16021 attcccttca gtgataagag gtcttaggtg atttagttgt atagttctaa taagagttca
    16081 aaaaattgct cctttaagtc ttttgtctta tattttaaga atcatagaag gaagttattt
    16141 tattattatt ggtattgttt ttggagctat aattggaaga attggagggc ttaatcaagt
    16201 atttttacga aaaattttgg catattcttc aattaaccac atgtcctgga tattggcctg
    16261 cttgtgaata agagattcat cttgagttat atatttttct ttttatattt tagtctctag
    16321 aacagtagtt tatttgtttt attctcaaaa tataaatcat atttctcatt tagctgtgtt
    16381 taaatgatca tctttaaggt tagtgacttg aatatcttta ctttccctag ggggcttgcc
    16441 tccttttacc ggatttatcc ctaaatgatt tgtacttcaa gaaataatac attcaagaat
    16501 atacttaaca tctttttttt tactttctgg tactctaatc agtttatatt attatctccg
    16561 tttaatcttc ttgagagtaa gtataagagt aacaaccact aaatgaagaa aagaagcttt
    16621 ttttctttcc gaaaaaataa gtttttatgt aatattaaga ctgggaggtc tcttagttcc
    16681 ttccttcttt tttttcttaa tataaagctt taagttaaac aaaactaaca tccttcaaag
    16741 ttgtcaataa aattattttt taagctttag caatttatgc attttcaggt ttgcaatctg
    16801 acgtaatttc tactataaag ccataaataa taaaggagtt taacactcat aagtagattt
    16861 acagtctacc gcttttttgt tcggccactt tattttaac
//
