# Supplementary material for: Digging deeper: new gene order rearrangements and distinct patterns of codons usage in mitochondrial genomes among shrimps from the Axiidea, Gebiidea and Caridea (Crustacea: Decapoda)
Source: PeerJ. 2017 Mar 1;5:e2982. doi: 10.7717/peerj.2982 (PMC5335691; doi:10.7717/peerj.2982)
Supplement: Supplemental Information 6 — Genbank files containing the annotated whole mitogenome sequence of 5 shrimps reported in this study. [file peerj-05-2982-s006.zip › Callianassa_ceramica.KU362925.gb]

LOCUS       KU362925               16821 bp    DNA     circular INV 31-AUG-2016
DEFINITION  Callianassa ceramica mitochondrion, complete genome.
ACCESSION   KU362925
VERSION     KU362925.1
KEYWORDS    .
SOURCE      mitochondrion Callianassa ceramica
  ORGANISM  Callianassa ceramica
            Eukaryota; Metazoa; Ecdysozoa; Arthropoda; Crustacea; Malacostraca;
            Eumalacostraca; Eucarida; Decapoda; Pleocyemata; Axiidea;
            Callianassidae; Callianassa.
REFERENCE   1  (bases 1 to 16821)
  AUTHORS   Gan,H.M., Tan,M.H., Lee,Y.P. and Austin,C.M.
  TITLE     Direct Submission
  JOURNAL   Submitted (20-DEC-2015) School of Science, Monash University
            Malaysia, Jalan Lagoon Selatan, Bandar Sunway, Petaling Jaya,
            Selangor 47500, Malaysia
COMMENT     ##Assembly-Data-START##
            Assembly Method       :: IDBA_UD v. 1.1.1
            Sequencing Technology :: Illumina
            ##Assembly-Data-END##
FEATURES             Location/Qualifiers
     source          1..16821
                     /organism="Callianassa ceramica"
                     /organelle="mitochondrion"
                     /mol_type="genomic DNA"
                     /db_xref="taxon:1882838"
                     /country="Australia: Anglesea beach, south west of
                     Geelong, Victoria"
                     /collected_by="CM Austin"
     gene            1..1534
                     /gene="cox1"
     CDS             1..1534
                     /gene="cox1"
                     /note="TAA stop codon is completed by the addition of 3' A
                     residues to the mRNA"
                     /codon_start=1
                     /transl_except=(pos:1534,aa:TERM)
                     /transl_table=5
                     /product="cytochrome c oxidase subunit 1"
                     /protein_id="AOH05866"
                     /translation="MQRWFFSTNHKDIGTLYFIFGAWAGMVGTSLSLIIRAELGQPGS
                     LIGDDQIYNVIVTAHAFVMIFFMVMPIMIGGFGNWLVPLMLGAPDMAFPRMNNMSFWL
                     LPPSLTLLLFSGMVESGVGTGWTVYPPLAGSIAHAGASVDMGIFSLHLAGVSSILGAA
                     NFMTTVLNMRPSGMTMDRMPLFVWAVFITAILLLLSLPVLAGAITMLLTDRNLNTSFF
                     DPAGGGDPVLYQHLFWFFGHPEVYILILPGFGMISHIVSQESGKKESFGTLGMIYAML
                     AIGILGFVVWAHHMFTVGMDVDTRAYFTSATMIIAIPTGIKIFSWLGTLHGTRINYSP
                     SMLWALGFIFLFTVGGLTGVVLSNSSIDIILHDTYYVVAHFHYVLSMGAVFGIFAGIA
                     HWFPLFTGVMLNQKWLKVHFFTMFIGVNLTFFPQHFLGLNGMPRRYSDYPDAFTTWNV
                     VSSMGSMVSLVAALGFVIIVWEGLVSKRPILFNLYLSSSIEWHHSYPPADHSYMEIPM
                     LSN"
     gene            1535..1599
                     /gene="trnL1(tag)"
     tRNA            1535..1599
                     /gene="trnL1(tag)"
                     /product="tRNA-Leu"
                     /note="tRNA-Leu1"
     gene            1600..1664
                     /gene="trnL2(taa)"
     tRNA            1600..1664
                     /gene="trnL2(taa)"
                     /product="tRNA-Leu"
                     /note="tRNA-Leu2"
     gene            1666..2352
                     /gene="cox2"
     CDS             1666..2352
                     /gene="cox2"
                     /codon_start=1
                     /transl_table=5
                     /product="cytochrome c oxidase subunit 2"
                     /protein_id="AOH05867"
                     /translation="MTTWGYFGLQDSASPLMEQLIFFHDHAMVVIILIVSFVGYMMGS
                     LFFNKFIHRFLLENQNIEIVWTIVPAVILIFIALPSLRLLYLLDEVNKPSVTLKVIGH
                     QWYWSYEYSDFLQVEFDSYMTPTAELEENGFRLLDVDNRTVLPMNTQVRVLISAADVI
                     HSWTVPALGVKADAIPGRLNQVNFLVNRPGLFYGQCSEICGANHSFMPIVIESVNVDS
                     FLSWIYNLSE"
     gene            2351..2414
                     /gene="trnK(ttt)"
     tRNA            2351..2414
                     /gene="trnK(ttt)"
                     /product="tRNA-Lys"
     gene            2417..2575
                     /gene="atp8"
     CDS             2417..2575
                     /gene="atp8"
                     /codon_start=1
                     /transl_table=5
                     /product="ATP synthase F0 subunit 8"
                     /protein_id="AOH05868"
                     /translation="MPQMAPLMWLPLMLMIVLTFMIFLTMNYFFSFVKSDSKSVQKTE
                     LLEKIWQW"
     gene            2569..3243
                     /gene="atp6"
     CDS             2569..3243
                     /gene="atp6"
                     /codon_start=1
                     /transl_table=5
                     /product="ATP synthase F0 subunit 6"
                     /protein_id="AOH05869"
                     /translation="MMTSLFSVFDPSSGIFNLSLNWLSTFLGLLIMPYLYWVSPSRWV
                     FIWNKVLSVLYSEFRVLLGSSSSALTLVFISLFSLIVYNNFLGLFPYVFTSSSHLVVT
                     LSLSLPLWLAFMVFGWFNNTQHMFAHLVPNGTPGLLMPFMVLIETVSNLIRPGTLAVR
                     LAANMVAGHLLLSLMGGAGVGMGFVMLFFLVSSQVLLLVLEVAVSIIQSYVFAILSTL
                     YASEVV"
     gene            3246..3308
                     /gene="trnG(tcc)"
     tRNA            3246..3308
                     /gene="trnG(tcc)"
                     /product="tRNA-Gly"
     gene            3315..3378
                     /gene="trnV(tac)"
     tRNA            3315..3378
                     /gene="trnV(tac)"
                     /product="tRNA-Val"
     gene            3379..3732
                     /gene="nad3"
     CDS             3379..3732
                     /gene="nad3"
                     /codon_start=1
                     /transl_table=5
                     /product="NADH dehydrogenase subunit 3"
                     /protein_id="AOH05870"
                     /translation="MYVLFFFIMVIFLVSTVVMMVASLLSKKTIMDREKNSPYECGFD
                     PKGSGRLPFSLRFFLIAVIFLIFDVEITLLLPLVCILYLVDIYSWTLTGLLFLLVLLF
                     GLYYEWKEGALDWSN"
     gene            3732..4520
                     /gene="cox3"
     CDS             3732..4520
                     /gene="cox3"
                     /codon_start=1
                     /transl_table=5
                     /product="cytochrome c oxidase subunit 3"
                     /protein_id="AOH05871"
                     /translation="MTSHGHHGYHLVDMSPWPLTGSISAMMLTTGLVKWFHLFNMDLL
                     CLGLLGTLLTMMQWWRDVTREGTYQGLHTSLVTKGLRWGMILFIASEVLFFFSFFWAF
                     FHSSLSPAVEIGMTWPPQGIQPFNPFQIPLLNTTILLSSGATVTWAHHAIMESNHTQA
                     IQSLGLTILLGFYFTFLQALEYVEASFTIADSVYGSTFFVATGFHGLHVIIGSLFLTV
                     CWFRLYNCHFSSGHHFGFEAAAWYWHFVDVVWLFLYVFIYWWGS"
     gene            4519..4584
                     /gene="trnA(tgc)"
     tRNA            4519..4584
                     /gene="trnA(tgc)"
                     /product="tRNA-Ala"
     gene            4585..4647
                     /gene="trnR(tcg)"
     tRNA            4585..4647
                     /gene="trnR(tcg)"
                     /product="tRNA-Arg"
     gene            4659..4725
                     /gene="trnN(gtt)"
     tRNA            4659..4725
                     /gene="trnN(gtt)"
                     /product="tRNA-Asn"
     gene            4726..4793
                     /gene="trnS1(tct)"
     tRNA            4726..4793
                     /gene="trnS1(tct)"
                     /product="tRNA-Ser"
                     /note="tRNA-Ser1"
     gene            4793..4856
                     /gene="trnE(ttc)"
     tRNA            4793..4856
                     /gene="trnE(ttc)"
                     /product="tRNA-Glu"
     gene            complement(4859..4921)
                     /gene="trnF(gaa)"
     tRNA            complement(4859..4921)
                     /gene="trnF(gaa)"
                     /product="tRNA-Phe"
     gene            complement(4922..6640)
                     /gene="nad5"
     CDS             complement(4922..6640)
                     /gene="nad5"
                     /codon_start=1
                     /transl_table=5
                     /product="NADH dehydrogenase subunit 5"
                     /protein_id="AOH05872"
                     /translation="MLWKLCLSNSSMIFLSMFSMFNLLESFWLMLTNSAFILEWELCT
                     INSSFVEFVIILDWMSTLFLSCVSFISAMVLFYSKEYMAGHPHSERFLYLVLMFVLSM
                     VLMISSPNLISILLGWDGLGLVSYILVIFYQNEKSSNAGMITILSNRVGDVAILIGIT
                     IMFHMGSWNFFHNVSLLEEEMVFLNMLVILAASTKSAQMPFSAWLPAAMAAPTPVSAL
                     VHSSTLVTAGVYLLIRFSPTLMNSVTQTTLLLISALTMFMAGLGANFEYDLKKIIALS
                     TLSQLGVMISTLGLGYPVLAFFHLLTHALFKALLFLCAGVVIHNVKEYQDIRMMGSIT
                     KSMPLTMMCFNSANLALCGMPFLAGFYSKDLILELAFSSNINWVIWMLFTLATALTVS
                     YSCRLFFLSLTSSFRLEPLSNLSDSASVMTSPMVALGLGSLMSGGTLMWTILPDPYLI
                     CMPTLLKMFPIFIITLSGLLGYMLVSYDFGGTLKRPVLIHFLGSMWFLPKLSGVTVGK
                     PAFNIGNSLQSYMDKGWTEFLGAQGIYMNLSFSSKKLQSAQDNNIKVFLVSFFFWMAF
                     IFILDL"
     gene            complement(6641..6705)
                     /gene="trnH(gtg)"
     tRNA            complement(6641..6705)
                     /gene="trnH(gtg)"
                     /product="tRNA-His"
     gene            complement(6706..8041)
                     /gene="nad4"
     CDS             complement(6706..8041)
                     /gene="nad4"
                     /note="TAA stop codon is completed by the addition of 3' A
                     residues to the mRNA"
                     /codon_start=1
                     /transl_except=(pos:complement(6706),aa:TERM)
                     /transl_table=5
                     /product="NADH dehydrogenase subunit 4"
                     /protein_id="AOH05873"
                     /translation="MLKYILFCFLLIPLASSWSFVLNCLLVLSFLWVIQAHHHFFLFN
                     LGVNLGVDNISYIMILLSVWIAVLIMYASQAICKTNQFSSLFVSFNVILCLVLMFTFS
                     ARDLLFFYISFESSLIPTLVMIIGWGYQPERIQAGVYMLFYTLFASLPLLVSLMSFYN
                     QGGTLIMEITPKLLSSSFIFTLWYFASVFAFLVKLPMYFCHLWLPKAHVEAPVAGSMV
                     LAGVLLKLGGYGLIRILPIFLKINKSFTWMWFMLGILGGMLVSVLCLRQTDMKSLIAY
                     SSVAHMGLVLTGIMLCNIWGLSGSVVIMVGHGLCSSGLFYLANVVYSRTSSRSLFINK
                     GLLVIMPSIGFWWFMLSAGNMAAPPTINLLGEINLLSSVMSWEWSSILGLALLSFISA
                     SYSIYLFSSSQHGVFFNSFYSYCPGKTQEFLTLLLHWFPLNVLILKSSFMLFI"
     gene            complement(8035..8337)
                     /gene="nad4l"
     CDS             complement(8035..8337)
                     /gene="nad4l"
                     /codon_start=1
                     /transl_table=5
                     /product="NADH dehydrogenase subunit 4L"
                     /protein_id="AOH05874"
                     /translation="MLNLTYSILIFPFISILCGLVAFSSSYKHLLNTLLSLEFIMLSI
                     FWLFTIIFSEISQELYLMLFFLTLVACEGALGLGLVVCIVRTHGNDQFNIFNSLQC"
     gene            8340..8405
                     /gene="trnT(tgt)"
     tRNA            8340..8405
                     /gene="trnT(tgt)"
                     /product="tRNA-Thr"
     gene            complement(8406..8472)
                     /gene="trnP(tgg)"
     tRNA            complement(8406..8472)
                     /gene="trnP(tgg)"
                     /product="tRNA-Pro"
     gene            8475..8976
                     /gene="nad6"
     CDS             8475..8976
                     /gene="nad6"
                     /note="TAA stop codon is completed by the addition of 3' A
                     residues to the mRNA"
                     /codon_start=1
                     /transl_except=(pos:8976,aa:TERM)
                     /transl_table=5
                     /product="NADH dehydrogenase subunit 6"
                     /protein_id="AOH05875"
                     /translation="MLLLLSPVMMFFSLLFIQVSHPLSLGLILLFQTCLVCVASGLMS
                     LSFWFSYILFLVFLGGLLVLFIYVASLASNEFFSFRSEVFAMFTVFVVSVLLIAIMDM
                     MGFSLSVNYMNSEMVSTPSDLYFSKTIYSESVMTFTLFIVFYLLLTLFVVVEITGNYF
                     GPLRFST"
     gene            8977..10111
                     /gene="cytb"
     CDS             8977..10111
                     /gene="cytb"
                     /note="TAA stop codon is completed by the addition of 3' A
                     residues to the mRNA"
                     /codon_start=1
                     /transl_except=(pos:10111,aa:TERM)
                     /transl_table=5
                     /product="cytochrome b"
                     /protein_id="AOH05876"
                     /translation="MTTPIRKTHPLFKIANGALVDMPIPSNISIFWNFGSLLGLCLVV
                     QLVTGLFLAMHFTASVDLAFSSVAHICRDVNYGWLLRTLHANGASFFFICLYLHIGRG
                     IYYGSYMFLHVWSVGVIMLFMVMATAFLGYVLPWGQMSFWGATVITNLFSAVPYIGTD
                     LVQWIWGGFAVDNATLTRFFTFHFVLPFGIAAATLVHILFLHQSGANNPLGVASDIDK
                     IPFHPYFTYKDIVGFVVMLLFLILLTLLHPYMLGDPDNFVPANPLVTPAHIQPEWYFL
                     FAYAILRSIPNKLGGVVALVLSVAILFILPFTHSSNFRSLNFYPLNQILFWVFINIVI
                     LLTWIGARPVEDPYVLVGQLLTVAYFAYYMINPLLLILWDKILK"
     gene            10112..10176
                     /gene="trnS2(tga)"
     tRNA            10112..10176
                     /gene="trnS2(tga)"
                     /product="tRNA-Ser"
                     /note="tRNA-Ser2"
     gene            complement(10210..10274)
                     /gene="trnD(gtc)"
     tRNA            complement(10210..10274)
                     /gene="trnD(gtc)"
                     /product="tRNA-Asp"
     misc_feature    10275..12251
                     /note="putative control region"
     gene            12252..12318
                     /gene="trnI(gat)"
     tRNA            12252..12318
                     /gene="trnI(gat)"
                     /product="tRNA-Ile"
     gene            12317..13104
                     /gene="rrnS"
     rRNA            12317..13104
                     /gene="rrnS"
                     /product="12S ribosomal RNA"
     gene            13308..14358
                     /gene="rrnL"
     rRNA            13308..14358
                     /gene="rrnL"
                     /product="16S ribosomal RNA"
     gene            14463..15401
                     /gene="nad1"
     CDS             14463..15401
                     /gene="nad1"
                     /codon_start=1
                     /transl_table=5
                     /product="NADH dehydrogenase subunit 1"
                     /protein_id="AOH05877"
                     /translation="MFFIMLLNYIILAICVLISVAFVTLLERKILGYIQIRKGPNKIG
                     YMGLLQPFADAVKLFTKEQTTPTLSNFLPYYFSPIFSLFTSLIIWSTMPYLLSLTNFN
                     LSVLFFLCCMSLGVYSTLSAGWASNSKYSLLGSLRAVAQTISYEVSLAVILLSSIFIV
                     NSFDLISFNFLQEKIWLIWFMFPLSMLWLASCLAETNRTPFDFAEGESELVSGFNTEY
                     SAGGFALIFMAEYASILFMSALFSILFLGANPDNLLFYIKLSAIAFLFVWVRGTLPRL
                     RYDKLMFLAWKSFLPVALNYLIFFMAVKMLFFYTAM"
     gene            complement(15481..15550)
                     /gene="trnQ(ttg)"
     tRNA            complement(15481..15550)
                     /gene="trnQ(ttg)"
                     /product="tRNA-Gln"
     gene            15567..15631
                     /gene="trnM(cat)"
     tRNA            15567..15631
                     /gene="trnM(cat)"
                     /product="tRNA-Met"
     gene            15632..16627
                     /gene="nad2"
     CDS             15632..16627
                     /gene="nad2"
                     /codon_start=1
                     /transl_table=5
                     /product="NADH dehydrogenase subunit 2"
                     /protein_id="AOH05878"
                     /translation="MLIYSSKLFFFVSLFLGMTLCISADSWFGAWCGLELNLMSFIPF
                     ISLMKNSYTSEASLKYFLIQALGSAIIIMGSMSILILPLMKWVVASSLMLKMGAAPLH
                     FWFPSVMSGLSWFSCMVLMSVQKIAPLSLLSYILSIMEGSYFVIIGIVFGAMIGSIGG
                     LNQVFLRKILAYSSINHMSWMLACLWMSDSSWVMYFSFYILVSSTVVYLFYSQNMNHI
                     SHLAVFKWSSLSLVTWMSLLSLGGLPPFTGFIPKWFVLQEMMHSSMYLTSFFLLSGTL
                     ISLYYYLRLIFLSVSMSVTTTKWSKEAFFLSEKMSFYVMLSLGGLLVPSFFFFLM"
     gene            16626..16691
                     /gene="trnW(tca)"
     tRNA            16626..16691
                     /gene="trnW(tca)"
                     /product="tRNA-Trp"
     gene            complement(16684..16744)
                     /gene="trnC(gca)"
     tRNA            complement(16684..16744)
                     /gene="trnC(gca)"
                     /product="tRNA-Cys"
     gene            complement(16750..16816)
                     /gene="trnY(gta)"
     tRNA            complement(16750..16816)
                     /gene="trnY(gta)"
                     /product="tRNA-Tyr"
ORIGIN
        1 atgcagcgtt gatttttttc tactaatcat aaagatattg gtactttata ttttattttc
       61 ggtgcctgag caggaatggt cggaacctct cttaggttga ttattcgagc tgagttaggt
      121 caaccaggta gtcttattgg agatgatcag atttataatg ttattgtaac tgctcatgct
      181 tttgttataa ttttttttat agtaatgcca attataattg gtggttttgg taattggtta
      241 gttcctttaa tattaggggc tcctgatata gcctttccac gtataaataa tataagattt
      301 tgattacttc ctccttctct tacattactt ttatttagag gaatagtaga aagaggtgtt
      361 ggaaccggat ggacagttta tcctcctctt gcgggatcaa ttgcccatgc tggagcttca
      421 gttgacatgg gtattttttc tcttcatctt gcaggtgttt catctattct aggtgcagca
      481 aattttataa ctacagtttt aaatatgcga cctagtggta taactataga ccgaatgcct
      541 ttgtttgtat gagcagtttt cattactgct attttattac ttctttctct acccgtttta
      601 gctggagcta ttacaatatt attaacagat cgtaatctta atacttcttt ctttgaccct
      661 gccggaggtg gagatcctgt gctttaccaa catctttttt gatttttcgg acatcctgaa
      721 gtctacattc ttattttacc aggatttggt ataatttcac atattgttag acaagagtca
      781 ggtaaaaaag aatcttttgg tactcttggt ataatttacg ctatactggc tattggtatt
      841 ttaggtttcg tggtttgagc tcatcatata tttacagtag gaatggatgt tgatactcgg
      901 gcttatttta cttccgcaac tataattatt gccattccta ctggaattaa gatttttagg
      961 tgattaggta ctcttcatgg tacacgtatt aactatagac cttctatatt atgagcttta
     1021 ggatttattt tcctttttac tgtagggggt ttaacagggg ttgttttatc taactcctca
     1081 attgacatta ttcttcatga tacatattat gtagtcgctc acttccatta tgtactttcc
     1141 ataggagcag tcttcggaat tttcgcagga attgctcatt gatttccttt gttcacagga
     1201 gtgatgctta accaaaaatg attaaaagtt cactttttta caatattcat cggagttaat
     1261 ttaacatttt ttccccaaca ttttttaggt ttaaatggta tacctcgacg ttactctgac
     1321 tatccagatg cctttactac ttgaaatgtg gtatcttcta taggatccat ggtttctcta
     1381 gtagctgcac taggatttgt aattattgtt tgagaaggtt tagtttctaa acgaccaatt
     1441 ttatttaacc tttacctttc ttcttctatt gaatgacacc attcatatcc tcctgcagat
     1501 cataggtata tggaaattcc tatactctct aattactaaa atggcagaaa tatgcgtaag
     1561 acttaggttc ttattatgaa ataaaatttt cttttagtaa ctaaaatggc agaaatatgc
     1621 gtaagattta agctcttatt atgaaataaa attttctttt agtaaatgac aacatgaggt
     1681 tattttggac ttcaagatag ggcgtcccct ttaatagaac aattaatttt ttttcatgac
     1741 cacgcaatgg tagtgattat tctaattgta agtttcgtcg gctatataat aggatcttta
     1801 ttttttaata aatttattca ccgatttctc ctagaaaacc aaaacattga aattgtatga
     1861 acaattgttc ctgctgtaat tcttattttt attgctttac cttctttacg acttctttat
     1921 cttttagatg aagtaaataa accaagagta actcttaaag ttattggtca tcaatgatac
     1981 tgaagttatg aatattctga tttccttcaa gttgaatttg attcctatat aactccaact
     2041 gctgagttgg aagaaaatgg atttcggcta ttagatgtag ataatcgtac tgttttacct
     2101 ataaatacac aagtccgagt tcttattaga gctgcagatg taatccattc ttgaactgtc
     2161 cctgcattag gtgtaaaggc agatgctatt ccggggcgtc ttaaccaggt taatttttta
     2221 gttaaccgtc ctggtctttt ttatggtcag tgttcagaaa tttgtggagc aaatcacaga
     2281 tttatgccta ttgttattga aagagttaat gtagatagat ttctaagatg aatttacaat
     2341 ttatcagagt agttcagtgg ctgatttaaa gtacaagtct tttaaacttg ttatggtatt
     2401 tataccctga gttgaaatgc ctcaaatagc gcctcttata tggttaccac ttatgttaat
     2461 aatcgtttta acttttataa tttttttaac tataaactat tttttttctt ttgttaaaag
     2521 agatagaaaa tcagtccaaa aaactgagct tttagaaaaa atttgacaat gataacaagt
     2581 cttttctctg tttttgaccc ttcttcagga atttttaatt tatctttaaa ttgattatct
     2641 acttttctag gtttacttat tataccttat ttatactgag tgtctccttc acgatgggtt
     2701 ttcatttgaa ataaagtttt aagagtgctt tactctgaat ttcgagttct gttaggctca
     2761 agatcatcag cgttaaccct agtttttatt tctttattta gattaattgt ttataataat
     2821 tttctagggc ttttccctta cgtcttcaca agatccagac atttggttgt tactttatcc
     2881 ttatccctac ctttatgatt agcttttata gtatttggat gatttaataa cacccagcac
     2941 atatttgctc acttagtccc taacggaact cctggacttt taataccgtt tatagtttta
     3001 attgaaacag ttagaaattt aattcggcca ggaacccttg ctgttcgttt agctgcaaat
     3061 atagtagccg gccacctttt actaagtctt atggggggag ctggtgttgg aatgggattt
     3121 gttatattat ttttcctagt ctcatcccaa gttcttcttt tagttttgga agtagctgtt
     3181 tctattattc aatcttatgt atttgccatt cttagaacat tatatgctag agaagttgtt
     3241 taaatatttt tttagtataa caagtacacc agacttccaa tctgaaagtc tagaaactag
     3301 aaaaaatatg taatggtttt ttagtataga aagtacactt gatttacact caagaaggtc
     3361 attttaatga aagaacttat ttatgtttta ttctttttta ttatagtaat ttttttagta
     3421 agaacagtag ttataatggt tgcttcttta ctttctaaaa aaaccattat ggaccgtgaa
     3481 aaaaattctc cttacgaatg tggatttgac cctaaagggt caggacgttt accgttttca
     3541 cttcgttttt ttttaattgc tgtaattttt ctaatttttg acgttgaaat tacattactt
     3601 ttacccttag tgtgtatttt atatctagta gatatttatt cttggacatt aacaggactt
     3661 ctattccttt tagtgttact atttgggctt tactatgaat gaaaggaagg agcccttgat
     3721 tgatcaaact aatgacatct cacggacatc atggttacca tcttgtcgat ataagacctt
     3781 gaccattaac tggttcaatt agagctataa tacttacaac aggcctagtt aaatggtttc
     3841 atttatttaa tatagattta ttatgcctag gtcttctagg tactttgcta actatgatac
     3901 aatggtgacg agacgttacc cgtgaaggaa catatcaagg ccttcacact aggttagtta
     3961 ctaaaggatt acgatgagga ataattttat ttattgcttc agaagtactt ttcttctttt
     4021 cttttttttg agcttttttc catagaagtt tatctcccgc tgtagaaatt ggaatgacgt
     4081 gaccacctca aggtattcag ccttttaacc cttttcaaat tcctttactt aatacaacta
     4141 ttctactatc ttctggagct accgtaactt gggctcatca cgctattata gaatctaacc
     4201 atacgcaagc tattcaaaga cttggtctaa ctattttact aggattttac tttacatttc
     4261 tccaagcttt agaatatgta gaagcatcat ttacaattgc cgattctgtt tacggttcaa
     4321 ccttttttgt tgctactggt tttcacggtc ttcacgttat tattggttct ttatttctaa
     4381 ctgtctgctg gtttcgtctt tacaactgcc acttttcttc aggacatcac ttcggttttg
     4441 aagcagctgc atgatactga cactttgtag atgttgtttg attattcctt tatgtgttca
     4501 tttactgatg aggtagatag agtagtattt ctaaaaagaa tttatgattt gcaattataa
     4561 gatgtaatta ttttacctac tttagattaa aaagtgaagg tcacatttgg tttcggccca
     4621 aaaattcggt taataaacct ttaatcttta ctctaacttt gaaagaagcc aaaacattag
     4681 aggtaagtca ctgttaatga ctgaattgag cttactcctt tcaagaaggt atctaggtgg
     4741 aggtctgggt ttctaacctt tgacctaagt ggttaaattc catttatact ttgttctttt
     4801 agtgtaaaca acacactaca ttttcgttgt agagatgaag acatcttcaa agaataatta
     4861 tttacagacc ttagtcactt gtgcattttc agcgcactat tctttcttaa attatataaa
     4921 tctataaatc caaaataaaa ataaatgcta ttcagaaaaa gaacctaact aaaaacactt
     4981 tgatattatt atcctgagct ctctgaagtt tttttctaga aaagcttaaa tttatgtaaa
     5041 ttccctgagc tcctaaaaat tctgttcacc ctttatccat ataggattga agtctgttcc
     5101 cgatattaaa agcaggctta ccgacagtta ctcctgataa tttaggaaga aaccatatgg
     5161 aaccaagaaa gtgaattaag actggacgtt tcaaagttcc cccaaagtca taagatacca
     5221 atatataacc aagtaaacct cttaaagtaa taataaaaat tggaaatatt tttaacaaag
     5281 taggtatgca gattaaataa gggtcaggaa ggatagttca tattaaagtt ccacctctca
     5341 ttaaagatcc taaccctagg gccactatag gtgaagttat aactcttgct ctatctgaaa
     5401 ggttagaaag tggctctaaa cggaatcttg aagttaaact taaaaaaaac aaccggcaag
     5461 aatatgaaac agttaaagca gtagctaacg taaacaatat tcaaattact caattaatat
     5521 tagatgaaaa agcaagctcc aagattaagt cctttgagta aaaccctgct aagaaaggta
     5581 ttccacataa tgctaaattt gccgagttaa aacatattat agttaaaggt atagacttag
     5641 taattcttcc tattattcga atgtcttgat attcttttac attatgaatt acaaccccag
     5701 cacataaaaa tagtaatgct ttaaataaag catgagttaa taaatgaaaa aatgctaata
     5761 caggatagcc taatcctaaa gttctaatta ttacacctaa ttgtcttaaa gttgaaagag
     5821 caataatttt tttcaaatcg tattcaaaat ttgcccctaa accagccata aatattgtta
     5881 aagccgaaat taacaacaaa gttgtttgag ttacagagtt tataagagta ggcctaaacc
     5941 gaattaaaag atagaccccg gctgttacca gagttgacga atgaactaaa gcagaaaccg
     6001 gtgtaggagc agctattgcc gctggaagtc aagctgaaaa aggtatttga gctctttttg
     6061 ttgaggctgc taaaataact aatatattta aaaaaaccat ttcttcttct aacaagctta
     6121 cgttatgaaa gaagtttcac cttcctatat gaaacataat cgtaatacca attaaaatag
     6181 ccacatctcc aacccggtta gataaaattg taattattcc agcattagat gatttctcat
     6241 tttgataaaa aataactaag atataagata ccaagccaag accatcccat cctagtaaga
     6301 ttctaattaa attaggtctt ctaattatca atactataga aagaacgaat atgagaacta
     6361 aatataaaaa tcgctcagaa tgaggatgac cggctatata ctctttccta taaaacaaaa
     6421 ccatagctga aataaaagat acacagctta aaaaaagtgt agatattcag tctaaaataa
     6481 tcacgaattc tacaaaagaa gaattaatag tacataactc ccactctaaa atgaacgctg
     6541 aattagttag tataagtcaa aaagactcta aaaggttaaa tattctgaat attcttaaaa
     6601 agattatcct tctatttctt aaacaaagtt ttcataacat gattttaagt gaatatttca
     6661 catttccagt gccacaaact ggtgttttta ttaaactaca aaaataaata aacaatataa
     6721 aagatctttt taaaattaaa acgtttaaag gaaatcaatg gagaagtaaa gttaaaaatt
     6781 cttgagtttt tccaggacag taagaataaa atgaattaaa aaatactcca tgttgacttg
     6841 aggaaaataa ataaattctg taagaagctc taataaaaga cagcaaagca agtcctaaaa
     6901 ttctagatca ttctcatctt ataactcttc ttaataagtt aatttctcct aataagttga
     6961 ttgtaggagg agcagctata tttcctgcag aaagcataaa ccaccagaac ccaattcttg
     7021 gtataattac taataaaccc ttattaataa ataaccttcg agatgaagtt cgagagtata
     7081 ctacatttgc taagtaaaat aatcctgaag aacaaagacc atgccctact ataataacta
     7141 ctctccctga taaacctcaa atattacata acatgattcc tgttaatact agtcctatat
     7201 gagctacaga agaatacgca atgagtgatt ttatatcagt ttgacgtaaa cataaaacac
     7261 ttactaatat tccacccagg attcctaata tgaatcatat tcacgtaaat cttttgttaa
     7321 tctttaaaaa aattggtaaa atacgaatta aaccatatcc tcccaattta agtaaaactc
     7381 ctgctaaaac cattgatcct gctactggtg cctctacgtg agctttgggt agtcataaat
     7441 gacaaaaata tataggtaat ttaaccaaaa aggcaaatac actagcaaaa tatcataacg
     7501 taaaaataaa actggaactt aacaatttag gagtaatttc tataattaaa gttccccctt
     7561 ggttataaaa tctcattaaa gagactagta aaggtaaaga tgcaaaaaga gtataaaata
     7621 gtatataaac cccagcttga attcgttctg gttgataacc tcaaccaata attataacaa
     7681 gagtaggaat caatgatctt tcaaaagaaa tataaaaaaa taataaatcc cgagcagaaa
     7741 aagtaaatat taaaactaaa cataagatta cattgaatga aacaaataaa gacgaaaact
     7801 gattcgtctt acaaattgct tgcctagcat atataattaa aacagcaatt cacactctta
     7861 gtaaaattat aatgtatcta atattatcaa ctcctaagtt aactcctaag ttaaataaaa
     7921 aaaaatggtg gtgtgcctga attactcaca aaaatctcaa taccaataaa cagtttaaaa
     7981 cgaaagatca acttgatgct aaagggatca acaaaaaaca aaacaaaata tactttaaca
     8041 ttgtagggaa ttaaaaatgt taaactggtc gtttccgtgt gttcgtacaa tacaaactac
     8101 gagtcctaag cctaaagctc cttcacatgc tacaagagtt aaaaagaaaa gtatcaaata
     8161 aagctcttga gaaatctcag aaaaaataat tgtaaataat caaaaaatcc ttaatataat
     8221 aaactccaat ctaagaagtg tattaagtaa gtgtttataa gaagaagaaa aagctactaa
     8281 cccacataag attgagataa aaggaaaaat taaaatagaa taagtcagat ttaacattag
     8341 ttttgatagt ttaatataaa actttggtct tgtaaatcaa aattgaagaa tcacttctca
     8401 aagcttcaga gaagaaaata gctagacatc tttaacttcc aaagttaata ttttaaaata
     8461 aactattctc tgttatttta ttattactat ctcctgttat gatatttttt agtttattat
     8521 ttattcaagt aagtcaccct ttatcacttg gtttgatttt actgtttcaa acttgcttag
     8581 tttgtgtagc ttcaggtcta atatccttat ccttttgatt ttcatatatt ctttttttag
     8641 tttttttagg aggcctttta gttttgttta tctatgtcgc ttctttagca tctaatgaat
     8701 tttttagttt tcgtagagaa gtttttgcca tattcactgt gtttgtggtg tcagtacttt
     8761 taattgcaat tatagatata ataggatttt cattatcagt aaattatatg aattcagaaa
     8821 tagtaagaac ccctagagat ttatattttt ctaaaacaat ttatagagaa tcagtaataa
     8881 catttacatt atttattgtg ttttatcttc ttcttacact ttttgtagtt gtagaaatta
     8941 ctggtaatta ttttggccct ttacgatttt caacttatga caacacctat ccggaaaact
     9001 catcctcttt ttaagatcgc taatggagct cttgtagata taccaattcc aagaaacatt
     9061 tctatttttt gaaattttgg ttctttgcta gggctatgtt tagttgttca acttgtgact
     9121 ggattatttc tagctataca ctttacagcc agggtagatc ttgcattttc tagagttgca
     9181 catatttgcc gagatgttaa ctatggctga ctattacgaa cactccacgc aaatggagca
     9241 tctttcttct ttatttgctt ataccttcat atcgggcgag gtatttatta tggttcctat
     9301 atatttcttc atgtatgaag tgttggagtt attatattat ttatagttat agctactgct
     9361 tttttaggtt atgttctccc ctgagggcaa atatcatttt gaggagccac tgtaattact
     9421 aatctgtttt ctgccgtccc atatattggt acagacttgg tacaatgaat ttgaggaggg
     9481 tttgcagttg acaacgcaac attaacacga ttttttactt tccatttcgt tttacctttt
     9541 gggattgcag ctgcaactct agtacatatt ctattccttc accaatcagg agctaataat
     9601 cctttaggtg ttgcaagaga cattgacaaa atccctttcc atccttactt tacatataaa
     9661 gatattgtag gttttgtagt tatacttcta tttcttattt tactaactct tcttcaccct
     9721 tatatattag gagaccctga taattttgtt cctgcaaatc ctcttgtcac ccctgctcat
     9781 attcaacctg agtggtattt cttattcgct tacgccattc tacgttctat tcctaataag
     9841 ttaggaggag ttgtagcttt agtcttgtca gttgctatcc tttttattct accttttact
     9901 catagttcta actttcgaag tctcaatttt taccctttaa atcagatttt attttgggtt
     9961 tttattaata ttgttatttt actcacttga attggtgcac gccctgttga agatccctat
    10021 gttctagtag gacaactact tacagttgct tatttcgctt attatataat caatcctctt
    10081 ctacttattc tttgagataa aatcttaaaa tggttgttta gtttaaataa aacttgtgtt
    10141 ttgaaagcat ataatagatg attcatctaa taaccgaaga gtctaataat taataacagt
    10201 tgaaaataat caaaaatgtc ctaagactac ttaggattga caatcctata ttattttcaa
    10261 ttaactaatt tttgtattaa tatttttata gtgacactta aatcagctta taaaataaaa
    10321 ttaaagagtc tattttgggg gttaattaaa catttatact taagtataaa tgtttaatta
    10381 atttatacaa tacagttttg ttaattgtat aatcgttata cctaattttt tatctttcca
    10441 agatattatc tacaattata tagttacaaa gtataatcag atgttgacat ctaaagtatt
    10501 ctgtgtatat aagtaagctg tcgtttaata agacattcgg ttggcatttc agcgacattc
    10561 cagcattcaa tgttacagcc atttaatatc cttcccaaat ggactagtag ctaaagatga
    10621 atcgggttag gattgaatga gggctgacct tcccacccga gggggtaagg tttggccctc
    10681 aatcctaacc cgtaccaact tagccaagtt ttaaatattt aggtcactgc tccagaaata
    10741 cactagcttc aaaatatatc ttaaatttta acatctaagt aaattataca atttatgggg
    10801 ctatagcccc atagagaagt tcctaattta cagttttttc ttcaaaattg aaaaaactgt
    10861 aaattaggaa cttaaaaaca agctctcttc tatcaaatct tttagttttt tcaaatttta
    10921 aagatcctaa atcgtttatt tgattttttt taattaaata aaaattaatt atatttaata
    10981 tcttttctag taaacaaaaa attaacttta ataaataaaa ctttctataa gtttcgtaac
    11041 ctattcttga ttaattattt caagtcatta ttccttttta agtttattca gtattttaga
    11101 caaagtaatg aatttgactc aattttcgag aaatttcatc actattaaca acctgctcag
    11161 taaacaattt acaatctttg ttttatatta taagcaaata taatatcatt tagtcgttat
    11221 gttactttag ttactggaga ttagaattta acaatctaga ttgtcgttca aagatatatt
    11281 gacgtgatac actattttgt cctccccgtg tttagacact agcagcagct aaaagatctt
    11341 ccaatttagg tgctactggg actaaagtag gagtagggtc aaagccaaca cggtgacttg
    11401 ttcctggtca cccagcagca agtccctatc tttgacccct cttgtccaat tacacatctc
    11461 ttattgtcca gattaaaaat gctcgcagat atctaatagt ctaaaaagat ttatttatat
    11521 ttatgccatg ttcaatttgt acaatataag ggccaaggcc cttatttatt actttaattt
    11581 acagtttttt ttataaaaat taaaaaaact atatattaga aagttattgg attgatttta
    11641 atcttttata tttatttgtt tataaaattt acttataagt ttatgtattg tatagtagaa
    11701 tttaagttat atatataaat gttcatttat tatctcaatt aaccaagata attgacattt
    11761 tatttgatta atattctatc tttgtttata tctaaaatga tattgctata tctaatttac
    11821 tagtggactg tttgatttaa caaattaaat gtgttgattg aagctagagt gaggtcagga
    11881 gcgatacgat actggtttct tcaaattgaa gaaaccagta tctattcctg acctccaacg
    11941 ttaaagttaa cttttaaaaa ctaaaggata ttgactgttt cagggtcctt gactttatta
    12001 atacaaattc tcccttttta ctaacatttt gattgtacaa tatgaatgtt agcctacccc
    12061 ctagggggta ggctaattta cagttttttt tatttctttg aaaacttaaa atcaaaattt
    12121 actttaacat attttatata actcagttat tcgttttcca ctagcttttt ctttaaaaca
    12181 atttttttta ttgaacagtt tttgttttta aaaaactgtt ttctagaaaa taatctcaat
    12241 tattattcct aagtataatg tctgattaaa ggatttcttt gatatggaaa agcaagtgtg
    12301 tccagcacac ttatactatt agttttatcc tggctaaaaa tttggtgttt ttaagaaaat
    12361 atgcatgaaa tgtttttagc gttataaata actttaattt aaaaaataag tctttaaccg
    12421 cagcataaaa tattaaacaa taatttcaag attgatttaa tcttaaaaat agatttggca
    12481 aatcattgtg ccagcagccg cggttacact ctaaaatcaa gccaaataca ttcagtatat
    12541 agtcatttat tttgaacaaa taatttttca taaaactgaa aagtgaaatt tagtattttt
    12601 gcttaaaaaa atatttgtaa aattttgtaa actaagaaaa ctaaaacaaa aactaggatt
    12661 agatacccta ctattttaga tctaattcta tatactaaag tattaaaagc tataatctcc
    12721 aaatttaaag gatttggcgg tgatttaatc ctattagagg aacctgttca gtaaacgata
    12781 aaccacgcaa aatcttacct attttcagtt tgtataccgt cattattaga taactttcca
    12841 agaaaacagt tattgagata aaaattctta gtatattaga tcaaggtgca gcttataaat
    12901 aggaaattaa tgggttacat tgagacttac ttacacggat ataaaactta aacgttttat
    12961 ttaaggagga tttaatagta agattagttt aatatgctag tttgacaatg gacctaaatc
    13021 gtgtacatat cgcccgtcac ttgcattacc aaatgaaata agtcgtaaca tagtagatgt
    13081 actggaaagt gcatctgatc ttaagcattt atcgccttta ttttaagcaa attttttaaa
    13141 tataaaaaat attttttata atttatataa agtatctata aaagaaactt ttattcaggc
    13201 tatagtgaaa agtattgtat aagaaatatt atatttttaa ttagaaaaaa gaaaccaaaa
    13261 tgccttttgt ataagaaaac accaaaatat caaaattatt tttttatccc gaaacaaaaa
    13321 gagctagaac ttgttaaaat ttacgtttta aagtaatttt aaactttttt tagtaatgaa
    13381 atgttagccg aattttgtat atctggtttt ttaaaaaaga aattcaattt cactttttcg
    13441 tttataaatg aaaaaagcta tttcaggagg gtaagcttct tgaaaatttt gtacataaga
    13501 caaacaattt ttattaacta tcttaggctt gaaagtagcc acagatttaa aagtgttcaa
    13561 acttaacttt gtttataaaa aactatattt gtctttgttt tttttattaa aatattttac
    13621 caaatcttta agtttaagaa ataatgatgt tattagtaaa ttgtttttat aaatgaatta
    13681 ttttaaatat actttaaaat ttaatttgtt atagattaaa ataaggaact cggcaaataa
    13741 tacttttgcc tgtttatcaa aaacatgtct gtttgataca aaaaacagtc tggcctgccc
    13801 actgattggt tttaaaggcc gcggtataat gaccgtgcga aggtagcata ataattagtc
    13861 ttttaattga agactggaat gaaaggtcgg acaaaaagta atctgtctct attttaaaaa
    13921 ttgaatttaa cttttaagtg aaaaggctta aataatctcg aaggacgaca agaccctata
    13981 aaactttata aactaaagat aaactcataa tttatatttt taacatagat tattttgaat
    14041 tttatttcgt tggggcgacg aaagtataat atttaactgc tttcttttta acacaattat
    14101 atttgtacaa aatgaccctt tttcaagatc taaagaaaaa gttactttag ggataacagc
    14161 gttatttttt ttaagagtcc ttatcgacaa aaaagtttgc gacctcgatg ttgaattaaa
    14221 aacccactat ggtgcagcaa ttatagaggg aggtctgttc gacctttaaa tttttacatg
    14281 atttgagttc aaaccggtgt aagccaggtt ggtttctatc cttgagaaaa gacttaacta
    14341 ttatagtacg aaaggatttt ttagttgaaa tattttcttt atttgattaa tttttttaca
    14401 ttagcactga actgttatga taataatcat agactttatg taaacataat tataaataat
    14461 ttattttttt tattatactt ttaaattata tcattctagc aatttgtgtt ctaattagag
    14521 ttgcttttgt aaccctttta gaacgaaaaa ttttaggtta tattcaaatt cgtaaaggac
    14581 ctaataagat tggttatata ggactacttc aaccttttgc agacgctgta aagcttttta
    14641 ctaaagagca aacaactcca actctttcta attttcttcc ttattacttt agacctattt
    14701 ttagattatt tacttccttg attatttgaa gaaccatacc ttacctttta agcttaacta
    14761 actttaatct tagtgtttta ttcttcttgt gttgtataag tctaggggtt tattctacat
    14821 taagagcagg ttgagcttca aactctaaat actcacttct aggaagacta cgagcagtgg
    14881 ctcagacaat ttcttatgaa gtaagtcttg ccgtgatctt actttcttct atttttattg
    14941 ttaactcttt tgacttaatt tcgttcaatt ttcttcaaga aaaaatttga ttaatttgat
    15001 ttatattccc tctaagtata ttatgattgg cttcttgtct tgctgaaact aatcggactc
    15061 cttttgattt tgccgaagga gaatccgaat tagtttcagg atttaataca gaatatagag
    15121 ccggtgggtt tgcactcatc tttatagcag aatatgcaag aattttattt ataagtgccc
    15181 ttttcagaat tctttttcta ggggcaaacc cagataattt gttgttttat attaagcttt
    15241 cagctattgc atttcttttt gtttgagttc ggggaacttt acctcgtctc cgatacgata
    15301 agttaatgtt tttagcttga aaaagatttc taccggtagc tcttaattat ttaatttttt
    15361 ttatagcagt aaaaatgctt tttttttaca cagcaatata gattattctc cgaaaaccaa
    15421 acaaaaaaat tacactcgtt tttaaccagt gtaattttaa acccccaaaa ttactcttta
    15481 ttgtatatag aggatgtata tccaattcta agaagatcaa aacttcttgt gcattttaca
    15541 ctaatataca actcatctca gtgaaagata agataagcta aataaagcta atgggttcat
    15601 accccggaaa tgggatcatt ccctcttttc agtgttaatt tatagaagta aattgttttt
    15661 ttttgtttct ttatttttag gaataaccct ttgtattagt gctgattctt gatttggtgc
    15721 ttgatgtggg ttagaactaa atttaatatc ttttattcca tttatttcct taataaaaaa
    15781 tagctatact tcagaagcct ccctaaagta ttttcttatc caagctttag gttcagctat
    15841 tattattata ggttctataa gaattttaat tttaccttta ataaaatgag ttgtagcttc
    15901 atcattaata ctaaaaatag gagcagcacc tttacatttt tgattccctt cagtaataag
    15961 aggtcttagg tgatttagtt gtatggtttt aataagagtt cagaaaattg ctcctttaag
    16021 tcttttatct tacattttaa gaattataga gggaagttat tttgttatca ttggtattgt
    16081 ctttggagct ataattggaa gaatcggggg attaaatcaa gtatttttac gaaaaatttt
    16141 ggcatattct tccattaatc atatatcctg gatattagcc tgcttatgaa taagagattc
    16201 atcttgagtt atatactttt ctttttatat tttagtctct agtacagtag tttatttatt
    16261 ttactctcaa aatataaatc atatttctca tctagctgta tttaaatgat cgtctttgag
    16321 attagtaact tgaatatctt tactttcctt aggaggttta cctcctttta ccggatttat
    16381 ccctaagtga tttgtacttc aagaaataat acattcaaga atatacttaa catctttttt
    16441 tttactttct ggtactctaa tcagtttata ttattatctc cgtttaatct ttttaagagt
    16501 aagtataaga gtaacaacaa ctaaatgaag aaaagaagct ttttttcttt cggagaaaat
    16561 aagtttctat gtaatattaa gattaggagg gttactagtt ccttccttct ttttcttctt
    16621 aatataaagc tttaagttaa acaaaactaa catccttcaa agttgtcaat aaaattattt
    16681 tttaagcttt agcaatttat gcattttcag gtttgcaatc tgacgtaatt tctactataa
    16741 agccataaat aataaaggag taaaatactc ataagtagat ttacagtcta ccgctttttt
    16801 gttcggccac tttatttttt c
//
