# Supplementary material for: Digging deeper: new gene order rearrangements and distinct patterns of codons usage in mitochondrial genomes among shrimps from the Axiidea, Gebiidea and Caridea (Crustacea: Decapoda)
Source: PeerJ. 2017 Mar 1;5:e2982. doi: 10.7717/peerj.2982 (PMC5335691; doi:10.7717/peerj.2982)
Supplement: Supplemental Information 6 — Genbank files containing the annotated whole mitogenome sequence of 5 shrimps reported in this study. [file peerj-05-2982-s006.zip › Macrobrachium_bullatum.KM978918.gb]

LOCUS       KM978918               15774 bp    DNA     circular INV 18-JUL-2015
DEFINITION  Macrobrachium bullatum strain MAR41 mitochondrion, complete genome.
ACCESSION   KM978918
VERSION     KM978918.1  GI:880797926
KEYWORDS    .
SOURCE      mitochondrion Macrobrachium bullatum
  ORGANISM  Macrobrachium bullatum
            Eukaryota; Metazoa; Ecdysozoa; Arthropoda; Crustacea; Malacostraca;
            Eumalacostraca; Eucarida; Decapoda; Pleocyemata; Caridea;
            Palaemonoidea; Palaemonidae; Macrobrachium.
REFERENCE   1  (bases 1 to 15774)
  AUTHORS   Gan,H.Y., Gan,H.M., Lee,Y.P. and Austin,C.M.
  TITLE     The complete mitogenome of the Australian freshwater shrimp Paratya
            australiensis Kemp, 1917 (Crustacea: Decapoda: Atyidae)
  JOURNAL   Mitochondrial DNA, 1-2 (2015) In press
   PUBMED   25693707
  REMARK    Publication Status: Available-Online prior to print
REFERENCE   2  (bases 1 to 15774)
  AUTHORS   Lee,Y.P., Gan,H.M. and Austin,C.
  TITLE     Direct Submission
  JOURNAL   Submitted (13-OCT-2014) Genomics Facility School of Science, Monash
            University Malaysia, Jalan Lagoon Selatan Bandar Sunway, Subang
            Jaya, Selangor 47500, Malaysia
COMMENT     ##Assembly-Data-START##
            Assembly Method       :: MitoBim v. 1.6
            Assembly Name         :: MaBuV1
            Sequencing Technology :: Illumina
            ##Assembly-Data-END##
FEATURES             Location/Qualifiers
     source          1..15774
                     /organism="Macrobrachium bullatum"
                     /organelle="mitochondrion"
                     /mol_type="genomic DNA"
                     /strain="MAR41"
                     /db_xref="taxon:230390"
                     /country="Australia: Rapid Creek, Northern Territory"
     gene            2..1536
                     /gene="cox1"
     CDS             2..1536
                     /gene="cox1"
                     /note="TAA stop codon is completed by the addition of 3' A
                     residues to the mRNA"
                     /codon_start=1
                     /transl_except=(pos:1535..1536,aa:TERM)
                     /transl_table=5
                     /product="cytochrome c oxidase subunit 1"
                     /protein_id="AKQ09497.1"
                     /db_xref="GI:880797927"
                     /translation="MQRWLFSTNHKDIGTLYFIFGAWAGMVGTSLSLLIRAELGQPGS
                     LIGNDQIYNVIVTAHAFVMIFFMVMPIMIGGFGNWLVPLMLGAPDMAFPRMNNMSFWL
                     LPPSLTLLLSSGMVESGVGTGWTVYPPLAAGTAHAGASVDLGIFSLHLAGVSSILGAV
                     NFITTVINMRSPGMTMDRLPLFVWSVFLTAILLLLSLPVLAGAITMLLTDRNLNTSFF
                     DPAGGGDPILYQHLFWFFGHPEVYILILPAFGMISHIVSQESGKKESFGTLGMVYAMM
                     AIGVLGFVVWAHHMFTVGMDVDTRAYFTSATMIIAVPTGIKIFSWLATLHGTQFTYSP
                     SLIWALGFIFLFTMGGLTGVVLANSSIDIILHDTYYVVAHFHYVLSMGAVFGIFAGIA
                     HWFPLFTGLSTNPKWLKIHFTTMFIGVNLTFFPQHFLGLNGMPRRYSDYPDAYTTWNV
                     VSSVGSSISLIAVLGFIMVVWEALTAKRTTLFSLFMPTSIEWQHNLPPADHSYAEIPL
                     TAY"
     gene            1537..1600
                     /gene="trnL2(taa)"
     tRNA            1537..1600
                     /gene="trnL2(taa)"
                     /product="tRNA-Leu"
     gene            1604..2288
                     /gene="cox2"
     CDS             1604..2288
                     /gene="cox2"
                     /note="TAA stop codon is completed by the addition of 3' A
                     residues to the mRNA"
                     /codon_start=1
                     /transl_except=(pos:2288,aa:TERM)
                     /transl_table=5
                     /product="cytochrome c oxidase subunit 2"
                     /protein_id="AKQ09498.1"
                     /db_xref="GI:880797928"
                     /translation="MATWKALNLQDAASPLMEQLIFFHDHAMLVLIFITTLVGFMLSS
                     LFLNSLTNRILLEHQTIETIWTILPAIILIFIALPSLRLLYLLDEVNNPSVTLKAIGR
                     QWYWSYEYSDFTQISFDSYMVPTQDISEKEFRLLEVDNRTILPMNTQIRALISASDVI
                     HSWTIPSLGVKADAVPGRLNQISFQINRPGLFYGQCSEICGANHSFMPIVVESTSIKS
                     FLDWISSNSN"
     gene            2289..2356
                     /gene="trnK(ttt)"
     tRNA            2289..2356
                     /gene="trnK(ttt)"
                     /product="tRNA-Lys"
     gene            2358..2422
                     /gene="trnD(gtc)"
     tRNA            2358..2422
                     /gene="trnD(gtc)"
                     /product="tRNA-Asp"
     gene            2423..2581
                     /gene="atp8"
     CDS             2423..2581
                     /gene="atp8"
                     /codon_start=1
                     /transl_table=5
                     /product="ATP synthase F0 subunit 8"
                     /protein_id="AKQ09499.1"
                     /db_xref="GI:880797929"
                     /translation="MPQMAPLLWLNLYMFFTIMLALIIISSYFIKTPIKMNPQTNPTK
                     YNQTNWKW"
     gene            2575..3249
                     /gene="atp6"
     CDS             2575..3249
                     /gene="atp6"
                     /codon_start=1
                     /transl_table=5
                     /product="ATP synthase F0 subunit 6"
                     /protein_id="AKQ09500.1"
                     /db_xref="GI:880797930"
                     /translation="MMTNLFSSFDPISSINQMPLNWTSTMLGLLFIPYPFWAMPSRSS
                     LMWSTIASTLHKEFKTLLGPTNPGSTIMFVSLFSFIVFNNFLGLMPYIFTSTSHMAMT
                     LSLALPLWMAFMLFGWINRTQHMLAHLVPAGTPSPLTPAMVLIETISNVIRPGTLAIR
                     LAANMIAGHLLLTLMGNTGPYLNHTAVSMLVLTQILLLILEAAVAVIQSYVFAALSTL
                     YASEVN"
     gene            3249..4037
                     /gene="cox3"
     CDS             3249..4037
                     /gene="cox3"
                     /codon_start=1
                     /transl_table=5
                     /product="cytochrome c oxidase subunit 3"
                     /protein_id="AKQ09501.1"
                     /db_xref="GI:880797931"
                     /translation="MPKHGHHAYHLVDISPWPLTGSISAMMLTTGLVKWFHQFNMDLL
                     MLGVTATILTMIQWWRDITREGTYQGLHTSKVVNGLRWGMILFITSEVLFFFSFFWAF
                     FHSSLSPTVELGTCWPPMGINTFNPFQIPLLNTAILLASGATVTWAHHAMLAANHTQA
                     LQSLALTVTLGVYFTALQAMEYYEAPFTIADSAYGATFFVATGFHGLHVIIGSCFLMI
                     SLYRMYMCHFSSAHHFGFEAAAWYWHFVDVVWLFLYISIYWWGG"
     gene            4045..4109
                     /gene="trnG(tcc)"
     tRNA            4045..4109
                     /gene="trnG(tcc)"
                     /product="tRNA-Gly"
     gene            4110..4463
                     /gene="nad3"
     CDS             4110..4463
                     /gene="nad3"
                     /codon_start=1
                     /transl_table=5
                     /product="NADH dehydrogenase subunit 3"
                     /protein_id="AKQ09502.1"
                     /db_xref="GI:880797932"
                     /translation="MLISITFITIILIIATAIMIISTLLAKKTIADREKSSPFECGFD
                     PKGSARLPFSLRFFLIAIIFLIFDVEITLLLPLTTILSLTNVKTWTLTGLFFLIILLL
                     GLYHEWTQGALEWSE"
     gene            4464..4525
                     /gene="trnA(tgc)"
     tRNA            4464..4525
                     /gene="trnA(tgc)"
                     /product="tRNA-Ala"
     gene            4526..4586
                     /gene="trnR(tcg)"
     tRNA            4526..4586
                     /gene="trnR(tcg)"
                     /product="tRNA-Arg"
     gene            4589..4653
                     /gene="trnN(gtt)"
     tRNA            4589..4653
                     /gene="trnN(gtt)"
                     /product="tRNA-Asn"
     gene            4654..4720
                     /gene="trnS1(tct)"
     tRNA            4654..4720
                     /gene="trnS1(tct)"
                     /product="tRNA-Ser"
     gene            4721..4789
                     /gene="trnE(ttc)"
     tRNA            4721..4789
                     /gene="trnE(ttc)"
                     /product="tRNA-Glu"
     gene            complement(4788..4853)
                     /gene="trnF(gaa)"
     tRNA            complement(4788..4853)
                     /gene="trnF(gaa)"
                     /product="tRNA-Phe"
     gene            complement(4854..6560)
                     /gene="nad5"
     CDS             complement(4854..6560)
                     /gene="nad5"
                     /codon_start=1
                     /transl_table=5
                     /product="NADH dehydrogenase subunit 5"
                     /protein_id="AKQ09503.1"
                     /db_xref="GI:880797933"
                     /translation="MNLSSMVFLLIMAVVGLVVSLSLLFSGCCYFLDWELISLNSASV
                     EMALVIDWMSMMFMSFVCFISSMVLFYSGGYMSGDYNMGRFMYLVLGFVLSMLLLIIS
                     PNMISILLGWDGLGLVSYALVIYYQNEKSAGAGMLTALSNRVGDVAILLSISLMLSLG
                     GWNFYFYVGEECLASGYVIFLVVLAAMTKSAQIPFSAWLPAAMAAPTPVSALVHSSTL
                     VTAGVYLLIRFSPSLAGSITSPILLLLGCLTMFMAGLGANFETDLKKIIALSTLSQLG
                     VMITILSLGWATLAFFHLLTHALFKALLFMCAGSIIHSVGDYQDIRMMGGLVSFMPIS
                     VVCINLANLALCGFPFLAGFYSKDLILEVAFLNPLNEICFWLLVLSTGLTVCYSFRLV
                     YYSLSGDYNLSSVSSVGDSDTLMTWPMLGLGLGAIAGGSVVSWLVFPAPSMVCLTLFM
                     KLLALGVSLVGGFVGYLLNLMAENYKLQSLSLYPVVVFSGSMWFMPLLSTIGVSQRVL
                     GGGLVYTQLGDGGWSEYFGGQGIYGALMKSSGYLQAVQENSIKVYLVILLVWLVGLLL
                     VV"
     gene            complement(6579..6643)
                     /gene="trnH(gtg)"
     tRNA            complement(6579..6643)
                     /gene="trnH(gtg)"
                     /product="tRNA-His"
     gene            complement(6645..7979)
                     /gene="nad4"
     CDS             complement(6645..7979)
                     /gene="nad4"
                     /codon_start=1
                     /transl_table=5
                     /product="NADH dehydrogenase subunit 4"
                     /protein_id="AKQ09504.1"
                     /db_xref="GI:880797934"
                     /translation="MLKFVLLVLSMTLIVNSWVSIQLSLFLASFVFGLFSLNGFGFSC
                     LGLGLGLDYVGYILILLSFWIMALVVGSSQKVENLKDFDSVFLLVNVFLLLSLVLTFS
                     CLDYLMFYVCFESSLIPTMVLILGWGYQPERIQAGVYMLFYTLFGSLPLLISILSLYS
                     CGGSVTFGLSEVPGCDSGLGMVWYVCSVMAFIVKLPVYLVHLWLPKAHVEAPVAGSMI
                     LAGVLLKLGGYGLVRVCPLFIQFATDFSWFWVSVGLLGGIFVSFICLRQTDMKALIAY
                     SSVAHMGLVLCGLSVFSWWGLSGAVSVMVGHGLCSSGLFCLANMVYERLGSRSLLISK
                     GLLSFMPTMALWWFLLSAGNMAAPPTVNLLGEISLILSVVSWALLAMIPVALLSFLSA
                     AYSLYMFSLSQHGKYFSALFSCCSGKVREYLILMLHWLPLNVLVLKGSVLVC"
     gene            complement(7973..8272)
                     /gene="nad4l"
     CDS             complement(7973..8272)
                     /gene="nad4l"
                     /codon_start=1
                     /transl_table=5
                     /product="NADH dehydrogenase subunit 4L"
                     /protein_id="AKQ09505.1"
                     /db_xref="GI:880797935"
                     /translation="MMISNLWLFVPLFCLCCGLLAFVGKRKHLLNVLLSLEFIMVNIF
                     WFMVQAFSHLGGDLYFILFFLTLAACEGALALALLVSVVRSHGSDNFGSLNVLSC"
     gene            8275..8338
                     /gene="trnT(tgt)"
     tRNA            8275..8338
                     /gene="trnT(tgt)"
                     /product="tRNA-Thr"
     gene            complement(8338..8403)
                     /gene="trnP(tgg)"
     tRNA            complement(8338..8403)
                     /gene="trnP(tgg)"
                     /product="tRNA-Pro"
     gene            8405..8920
                     /gene="nad6"
     CDS             8405..8920
                     /gene="nad6"
                     /codon_start=1
                     /transl_table=5
                     /product="NADH dehydrogenase subunit 6"
                     /protein_id="AKQ09506.1"
                     /db_xref="GI:880797936"
                     /translation="MNVLLLSSLILMSTSVCFTQMSHPLAMGLALIFQTIMICLTAGL
                     LSKFMWFSYILFLIFLGATLVLFIYVSSLASNETFKLSIKMMATFFAPMALTPILLLS
                     DQLSMPTKDSTELSFLSELQDIQSTQMLLNNMYNPPTASLTGMIILYLLLTLIVVVKL
                     TSTFSGPLRTS"
     gene            8920..10054
                     /gene="cytb"
     CDS             8920..10054
                     /gene="cytb"
                     /note="TAA stop codon is completed by the addition of 3' A
                     residues to the mRNA"
                     /codon_start=1
                     /transl_except=(pos:10054,aa:TERM)
                     /transl_table=5
                     /product="cytochrome b"
                     /protein_id="AKQ09507.1"
                     /db_xref="GI:880797937"
                     /translation="MTAPLRKSHPLFKIANGALVDLPTPTNISILWNFGSLLGMCLMT
                     QIATGLFLAMHYTADVDLAFSSVAHICRDVNYGWLLRTIHANGASFFFICLYSHIGRG
                     IYYGSFLYLHTWSVGVIILFLTMATAFLGYVLPWGQMSFWGATVITNLMSAIPFVGTD
                     LVQWIWGGFAVSNATLTRFFTFHFLFPFIIAAASMVHILFLHQTGSNNPLGISSQLEK
                     IPFHPYFSFKDIVGFVITLAALITLTLLDPYLLGDPDNFIPANPLVTPAHIQPEWYFL
                     FAYAILRSIPNKLGGVIALVMSVAILFILPFTHKNKFRSLAFYPINQILFWTMISIVI
                     LLTWIGARPVEDPFILTGQILTMLYFSFFIINPLVMMVWDKLMD"
     gene            10055..10123
                     /gene="trnS2(tga)"
     tRNA            10055..10123
                     /gene="trnS2(tga)"
                     /product="tRNA-Ser"
     gene            complement(10144..11085)
                     /gene="nad1"
     CDS             complement(10144..11085)
                     /gene="nad1"
                     /codon_start=1
                     /transl_table=5
                     /product="NADH dehydrogenase subunit 1"
                     /protein_id="AKQ09508.1"
                     /db_xref="GI:880797938"
                     /translation="MMVLIKLVSYFILVILVLVSVAFFTLLERKVLGYIQIRKGPNKV
                     GYVGLLQPFADAVKLFTKEQTFPTMSNFIPYYLSPVFSLFISLVCWCLMPYELGLFSF
                     EFGVLFFLCCTSAGVYSTMGAGWASNSKYSLLGCLRAVAQTISYEVSLALILLSMLFL
                     VGGFDLGLFESYQRYCWFSVLGFPLALLWFASCLAESNRTPFDFAEGESELVSGFNTE
                     YSGGGFALIFMAEYASILFLSALFSIVFLGSSLVSVFFYVKIMLAGFCFVWVRGTLPR
                     FRYDKLMYLAWKSFLPVALNYCLFFMGLKVFLEVFLV"
     gene            complement(11103..11167)
                     /gene="trnL1(tag)"
     tRNA            complement(11103..11167)
                     /gene="trnL1(tag)"
                     /product="tRNA-Leu"
     gene            complement(11116..12480)
                     /gene="rrnL"
     rRNA            complement(11116..12480)
                     /gene="rrnL"
                     /product="16S ribosomal RNA"
     gene            complement(12475..12540)
                     /gene="trnV(tac)"
     tRNA            complement(12475..12540)
                     /gene="trnV(tac)"
                     /product="tRNA-Val"
     gene            complement(12540..13343)
                     /gene="rrnS"
     rRNA            complement(12540..13343)
                     /gene="rrnS"
                     /product="12S ribosomal RNA"
     misc_feature    13344..14341
                     /note="putative control region"
     gene            14342..14408
                     /gene="trnI(gat)"
     tRNA            14342..14408
                     /gene="trnI(gat)"
                     /product="tRNA-Ile"
     gene            complement(14440..14507)
                     /gene="trnQ(ttg)"
     tRNA            complement(14440..14507)
                     /gene="trnQ(ttg)"
                     /product="tRNA-Gln"
     gene            14519..14585
                     /gene="trnM(cat)"
     tRNA            14519..14585
                     /gene="trnM(cat)"
                     /product="tRNA-Met"
     gene            14586..15581
                     /gene="nad2"
     CDS             14586..15581
                     /gene="nad2"
                     /codon_start=1
                     /transl_table=5
                     /product="NADH dehydrogenase subunit 2"
                     /protein_id="AKQ09509.1"
                     /db_xref="GI:880797939"
                     /translation="MLLINPSTLLFFSTLLTGATIAISSPSWFTSWIGLELNLLSFIP
                     LIFSKQNTFSSEAALKYFLVQAMGSAILLTAASTLLISTNASKIIIMCALLLKMGAAP
                     LHFWLPPTMQGISWSRCIILMTIQKIAPMALTTYTLSPSTLLILSTASMMSAIIGGVG
                     GLNQTLLRKIMAYSSISHMGWLLAAISLNSSIWTNYLLIYSIISASLAITMDQNQLYH
                     IKQLMSLSYSQISKIMVFLSLLSLGGLPPFLGFLPKLSVIKELTNQAAIFWVSTLTMS
                     ALITLFFYTRISITALTLKSPKMLTSNPLQIQSMALFSLINLTPILYPLTLLIQF"
     gene            15580..15648
                     /gene="trnW(tca)"
     tRNA            15580..15648
                     /gene="trnW(tca)"
                     /product="tRNA-Trp"
     gene            complement(15650..15712)
                     /gene="trnC(gca)"
     tRNA            complement(15650..15712)
                     /gene="trnC(gca)"
                     /product="tRNA-Cys"
     gene            complement(15713..15774)
                     /gene="trnY(gta)"
     tRNA            complement(15713..15774)
                     /gene="trnY(gta)"
                     /product="tRNA-Tyr"
ORIGIN      
        1 catgcaacgg tggctttttt caacaaacca taaagacatt gggaccttat actttatctt
       61 tggagcttga gcaggaatag taggaacatc tctaagtctt ctaatccgcg cagaactagg
      121 tcaaccagga agattaattg gaaacgatca aatctacaac gttattgtta ccgctcatgc
      181 atttgtaata atcttcttta tagtgatacc aattataatt ggaggcttcg gtaactgact
      241 agtcccccta atactaggag caccagacat agcattcccc cgaataaaca acataagatt
      301 ttgacttctc cccccctcac tcactctcct gttatcaaga ggcatagtag aaagaggagt
      361 aggtacagga tgaactgttt accccccatt agcagcagga actgcacacg caggcgcctc
      421 ggtggacctt ggaatctttt ctctccacct agcaggagtg tcctctatcc taggtgccgt
      481 aaattttatc acaacagtaa ttaacatacg atctcccgga ataactatag accgactacc
      541 cttattcgtc tgatctgtct tccttaccgc tatcctctta cttctctctc tgccagtact
      601 agcaggagca atcacaatac ttctaacaga ccgaaaccta aacacatcat ttttcgaccc
      661 agcaggagga ggagacccaa ttctctacca acatttattt tgattctttg ggcacccaga
      721 agtctacatt ctaatcctac cagcctttgg gataatctct cacattgtaa gacaagaatc
      781 aggtaaaaaa gaatcatttg gaaccctagg tatagtttac gctataatag caattggagt
      841 cttagggttc gttgtatgag cacaccatat atttacagta ggcatagacg tcgatacacg
      901 agcatacttc acatctgcca caataattat tgcagtccca acaggaatta aaatttttag
      961 atgattagca acactccatg gaacacaatt cacctacagg ccctccttaa tttgagcctt
     1021 aggttttatt ttcttattca caataggagg actaactggg gtagttcttg ctaactcctc
     1081 tatcgacatt attctccacg atacctatta cgtagttgcc cacttccact acgttttatc
     1141 tataggagca gtattcggca tctttgcagg aattgcccat tgattccccc tatttacagg
     1201 actatccact aacccaaaat ggctaaaaat ccactttacc actatattca ttggagtaaa
     1261 cctaacattc ttcccccaac atttcctggg cttaaacggc ataccacgac gatattcaga
     1321 ctaccccgac gcctatacca catgaaacgt agtctcttca gtaggatcat caatctcact
     1381 catcgctgtc ctaggattca tcatagtagt atgagaagct cttacagcta aacgaacaac
     1441 tctattcaga ctatttatac caacctctat cgagtgacaa cataatcttc ctccagcaga
     1501 ccatagctac gcagaaattc ccctaacagc ttactatcta aaatggcaga ccattgcata
     1561 ggatttaagc tcctaatagg aaatataatt tcttttagaa ataatggcaa catgaaaagc
     1621 cctcaacctc caagacgcag cctcacccct tatagaacag cttattttct ttcacgacca
     1681 tgctatatta gttttaattt ttattaccac cctagtagga tttatactat catctctatt
     1741 cctcaattca ctcacaaatc gaattctcct agaacatcaa actattgaaa caatctgaac
     1801 aatcctacca gccatcatcc taatcttcat tgctctcccc tccctccgac ttctgtattt
     1861 attagacgaa gtaaacaacc caagggtaac tttaaaagcg attggacgtc aatgatactg
     1921 aagatacgaa tattcggatt ttacacaaat tagatttgac tcatacatag tgcccacaca
     1981 agatatctca gaaaaagaat ttcgactcct agaagttgat aatcgaacca ttttaccaat
     2041 aaacacccaa atccgcgcac taattagagc aagagatgta attcactcat gaacgatccc
     2101 atccttagga gttaaagcag atgcagttcc cgggcgccta aaccaaatca ggtttcaaat
     2161 caaccgacca ggattatttt acggccaatg ttcagaaatt tgcggagcaa accacagatt
     2221 tataccaatt gtcgtagaaa gaacttccat taaatccttt ttagattgaa tctcatctaa
     2281 cagcaactca ctagatgact gaaagcaagt gtaagtcttt taaacttaca atagtagtca
     2341 cgtctacttc tagtgaatta aaattagtta aaacataaca taagcttgtc aagcttaaat
     2401 tattacaaaa taatatttta aaatccctca aatagccccc cttttatgac tcaatcttta
     2461 tatatttttt acaatcatac tagctctaat catcatttca agatacttta ttaaaacacc
     2521 tattaaaata aacccccaaa cgaaccctac aaagtataac caaacaaact gaaaatgata
     2581 acaaacctat tttcaagatt tgacccaatc tcaagaatta accaaatacc cctaaactga
     2641 acgtctacaa tgttggggct tctttttatt ccctacccat tttgagccat accctcccgc
     2701 tcatctctaa tatgatcaac aattgcttct acactccata aagaattcaa aaccctccta
     2761 ggtccaacta acccaggaag aacaattata tttgtatccc tattcagatt cattgtattt
     2821 aataactttt taggacttat accctatatc tttacaagaa ctagacacat agcaataaca
     2881 ctttccctag cacttccgct atgaatagca tttatactat ttggatgaat taatcgaaca
     2941 caacacatac ttgcccacct agtcccagcc ggaacaccaa gcccccttac accagctatg
     3001 gtactaattg aaacaatcag aaatgtaatc cgcccaggaa ccttagccat tcgactagct
     3061 gccaacataa ttgcaggaca cctcctactt acacttatag gaaatacagg cccctattta
     3121 aaccacacag cagtgtcaat attagtatta acccaaattc tactcttaat tttagaagca
     3181 gccgtagctg ttatccaatc atacgtcttt gccgccctta gaactcttta tgccagagaa
     3241 gtaaactaat gccaaaacac ggacaccacg catatcacct agtagacatc agaccatgac
     3301 ccctaactgg atccatcaga gctataatac ttacaacagg cctagttaaa tgattccacc
     3361 aattcaatat agacctttta atactaggag taacagcaac aattttaacg ataattcaat
     3421 gatgacgaga tattacacga gaaggaacct atcaaggcct acatacatca aaagtagtta
     3481 acggcctacg atggggaata attttattta ttacctcaga agtcttattc tttttctctt
     3541 tcttttgagc atttttccac agaagactct cgccaacagt agaactagga acatgctgac
     3601 caccaatagg aatcaacacc ttcaacccat tccaaatccc actcctaaac acagctatct
     3661 tattagcctc aggagccaca gtaacttgag cccaccacgc catactagca gcaaaccata
     3721 cacaagcact tcaaagactc gcactaaccg taaccttagg agtttatttt acagcacttc
     3781 aagccataga gtactatgaa gcaccattta caattgcaga ctcagcatac ggagcaacat
     3841 tttttgtagc cacaggattt catggacttc atgtaatcat tggatcttgt tttcttatga
     3901 tttcactcta ccgaatatat atatgccact tctcttcagc acaccacttc ggatttgaag
     3961 cagccgcttg atattgacat tttgtagacg tagtctgact gttcctatat atctcaatct
     4021 actggtgagg aggataaact aaacgactat ctagtataaa tagtacaatt gacttccaat
     4081 caatcagtct ggtatctcca ggacagtcaa tcttaatttc aatcactttc attaccatta
     4141 ttcttatcat tgccacagca attataatca tctctaccct tctagcaaaa aaaaccattg
     4201 cagaccgaga aaaaagctcc ccatttgaat gcggattcga ccctaaagga tcagcccgac
     4261 tacccttctc tctccgattc ttcttaattg cgattatctt tctaattttc gatgtagaaa
     4321 tcaccctcct cttaccccta acaaccattt tatcacttac caacgtgaaa acatgaaccc
     4381 ttacaggact ttttttcctt atcatccttc tcctaggact atatcatgaa tggacacaag
     4441 gagcccttga atgatctgag taagagatta tagtcaacca tgacatttga cttgcactca
     4501 taaagtgctc taaagagcta atcttagtta gaaagcgaac gtcgcaccca gtttcgacct
     4561 gggccccggt aaaatacctc taactaattt agttaaaacc aaatagaggt ttaccactgt
     4621 taatggtagc attgaactca agttctaact aagggaaaaa caagtaggag aggaagcttc
     4681 taacttcagt ctcgggcggt tcaactccgt ctttattcct gtttttatag tgtaacaaac
     4741 acattacatt ttcattgtaa aactaaaggt cccaatcctt ttttaaacac ctaaggacaa
     4801 atctgccacc tttacagctt caatgtaacg ctcaaaacct aagcttctta agtttaaaca
     4861 accaacaata agcccaccaa ccagaccaac agaataacca aataaacctt aattctattc
     4921 tcttgaactg cctgaagata accagaagat ttcatcaaag ccccgtaaat accctgaccc
     4981 ccaaaatatt cagatcaacc accatccccc aactgtgtat agacaagccc cccacccaag
     5041 acccgttgcc taaccccaat agtagacaat aaaggtataa atcacataga cccagaaaaa
     5101 acaactacag gatacaaact taacgactga agcttatagt tctctgctat taaatttaaa
     5161 agatagccga caaaaccccc taccaaactc acacctaaag ccaacagctt catgaataaa
     5221 gtaagacaaa ccatcctagg agctggaaac acaagtcaag aaacaacaga ccctcccgca
     5281 atagcaccaa gccccaatcc taatataggc caagttatca aagtgtctga atcacctaca
     5341 gacgaaacag accttaaatt ataatcccct ctaagtctat aataaacaag acgaaatcta
     5401 taacaaactg ttaaaccagt agataacacc aacaatcaaa aacaaatttc atttaaagga
     5461 tttaaaaaag cgacttccag aattaaatct ttagaataaa acccagctaa aaaaggaaac
     5521 ccacataaag ctaaattagc taaattaata caaaccaccc tgataggtat aaaactcact
     5581 aatccaccta ttattcgaat atcctggtaa tcaccaacac tatgaataat agaaccagca
     5641 cacataaaca agagagcctt aaacagggca tgagttaaaa gatgaaaaaa agctaaagta
     5701 gcccacccca acctcaaaat agtaattata acgcccaact gacttaaagt agaaagagca
     5761 ataatcttct ttaaatcagt ttcgaaatta gcccccaatc cggctataaa tatggttaaa
     5821 caccccaata acaataagat aggtctagta atagaccccg ccaaactagg actaaatcgg
     5881 atcaaaagat aaaccccagc agtaactaaa gtagaagaat gcactaaagc agaaacggga
     5941 gtgggagccg ccatggcagc gggaagtcaa gcagagaaag gaatctgagc tctcttagtt
     6001 attgcagcta atactaccaa aaaaataaca taccctctag ctaaacattc ttcccccaca
     6061 taaaaataaa aattccaacc acccaacctc aacatcaaag aaatactcaa caggatagca
     6121 acatctccaa cacggttaga tagagctgtt aatattccag ccccagcaga tttttcattt
     6181 tgataataaa ttactaaagc ataagaaact aaacccaaac catcccatcc taataaaatc
     6241 ctaatcatat taggcctaat gatcagcaag agtatagaaa gcacaaaccc aagaaccaaa
     6301 tatatgaaac gccctatatt ataatctcca gatatataac ctcccctata aaacaaaacc
     6361 atagaagaaa taaaacaaac aaaagatata aacattattg atatccaatc aataactaaa
     6421 gctatctcaa ccctagctct attcagacta attaactctc aatctaaaaa ataacagcaa
     6481 ccagaaaaaa gtaaacttaa agaaacaact aaaccaacca cagccataat caataaaaat
     6541 actattctac ttaaattcat tttattattt cacaacactg cctaaaataa cattcatata
     6601 tctctggatc cacaaaccaa cattttgatt aaactattta agccctaaca aactaaaaca
     6661 gaacccttca acactaaaac attcaaaggc aaccaatgaa gtattaaaat caaatactct
     6721 cgaaccttac cagaacaaca agaaaacaaa gctctaaaat acttcccatg ctgccttaaa
     6781 gaaaacatat aaagcctgta ggcagctctt aaaaatgaaa gcaaagcaac aggaattatt
     6841 gccaacagcg cccaagacac cactcttaaa attaaactaa tctcccccaa taaattaacc
     6901 gtaggcggag ctgccatatt tccagctctt aacaaaaatc accacaaagc catagtaggc
     6961 ataaaactaa gtaaaccctt cctaattaac aaccttcgcc tacccaatcg ctcataaacc
     7021 atgttagcca aacaaaataa acctgaagaa caaagaccgt gccccaccat aacagaaaca
     7081 gcaccagata acccccacca actaaagact ctaagaccac acaaaactaa ccccatatga
     7141 gcgacagaag aataagcaat taaagccttc atatctgttt gacgcaaaca aataaaactt
     7201 acaaaaatac cacccaggag cccaactgat acccaaaatc aactaaaatc agtagcaaac
     7261 tgaataaaaa gaggacaaac ccgaaccaaa ccgtaccccc ccagcttcaa caaaacacca
     7321 gctaaaatca tagaaccagc aacaggagct tcaacatgag ccttaggaag ccataaatga
     7381 actagataca ccggtaactt aacaataaaa gccatcaccc tacaaacata tcacaccatc
     7441 cctaaaccag aatcacagcc aggaacctct gacaacccaa acgtcacgga acccccacac
     7501 ctatataagc ttaaaataga aataagtaaa ggtaaagagc caaacaaagt ataaaacaat
     7561 atataaaccc cagcttgaat acgttcaggc tgataccccc aacccaaaat taaaactata
     7621 gtaggaatca aagaactctc gaaacacacg taaaacatta aataatcaag acacgaaaaa
     7681 gtcaaaacta aacttaacaa aagaaagaca tttaccaaca aaaaaacact atcaaaatct
     7741 tttaaatttt caaccttctg tcttcttccg acaaccaaag ccataattca aaaccttaac
     7801 aaaatcaaaa tataaccaac atagtctaac cccaatccta aacccaaaca agaaaaacca
     7861 aacccattca aggaaaataa accaaacaca aaactagcta aaaataaaga caactgaata
     7921 gacacccacc tatttacaat caaagttatc gataagacta acaaaacaaa ttttaacatc
     7981 ttaaaacatt caaacttcca aaattatccc tcccatgact acgaacaaca gagactagta
     8041 aagctaaagc taaagccccc tcacaagcag caagagttaa aaaaaataaa ataaaatata
     8101 agtccccccc aagatgacta aaagcctgaa ccataaacca aaaaatattt actataataa
     8161 actctaagct taacaaaaca ttcaaaagat gtttacgctt accaacaaaa gctagtaacc
     8221 cacaacacaa acaaaaaaga ggaacaaaaa gtcaaaggtt agaaattatc attagtttca
     8281 atagtttaaa taaaacaatg gtcttgtaaa ccataaatga attattattc ttgaagctca
     8341 gaaagaagaa gttaatccca tcttcagccc ccaaaactaa tattttaaat aaactacttt
     8401 ctgtatcaac gtactactct tatcttctct aattttaata tcaacttcag tttgctttac
     8461 acaaatatcc caccccctgg ccataggact agcacttatt ttccaaacta ttataatctg
     8521 tttaacagca ggccttttat caaaatttat atgattctct tacattttat tcctaatctt
     8581 tctaggagcc accctagtct tatttatcta tgtatcttct cttgcctcca acgaaacatt
     8641 caagctttca atcaaaataa tagcaacttt ctttgcccca atagctctaa ccccaatcct
     8701 tctcctgaga gaccaactaa ggataccaac taaagactca acagaactat cctttttaag
     8761 agaacttcaa gatatccaat caacccaaat attactaaac aacatataca accctcctac
     8821 agccagactt acaggaataa ttattcttta tctcctccta acccttattg tagtagtcaa
     8881 actaacttca acattctcag ggccgctccg aacctcctaa tgacagcacc cctacgaaaa
     8941 tcacaccccc tattcaaaat tgccaacgga gctcttgtag acctacccac ccccactaac
     9001 atttcaatct tatgaaattt cggatctctc ttaggaatgt gcctgataac acaaattgca
     9061 acagggctat tcctagcgat acactacaca gcagacgtag acctagcctt ctcaagagta
     9121 gcacacatct gccgagacgt aaactacggc tgactcctac gaactatcca tgccaacgga
     9181 gcctcatttt tctttatttg cctttataga cacattggtc gaggaattta ctatggctca
     9241 tttctctatc tacacacatg atcagtaggt gttattatct tattcctaac aatagcaacc
     9301 gcctttctag gatacgttct accctggggt cagatatcat tttgaggagc aactgtcatt
     9361 accaacctaa tatcagccat tccattcgta ggaacagacc tagttcaatg aatttgagga
     9421 ggatttgccg taagaaatgc aaccttaacc cgatttttca cattccactt cctttttccg
     9481 tttattattg cagcagcttc aatagttcac atcttattcc tccatcaaac aggatctaac
     9541 aaccccctag gaatctctag acagttggaa aaaatcccct tccacccata cttttcattt
     9601 aaagatattg taggattcgt aatcacacta gcagccctaa tcactctaac acttctagac
     9661 ccctacctac taggagaccc agacaacttt attccagcaa atcccctagt aactcccgcc
     9721 catatccaac cagagtgata tttcttattt gcctacgcaa tcctgcgatc aattcctaat
     9781 aaattaggag gagttattgc cttagtcata tcagtagcta tcttatttat tttaccattt
     9841 actcataaaa ataaattccg aagacttgcc ttctacccaa tcaaccaaat tttattctga
     9901 actataatta gaatcgtaat tttacttacc tgaattggag ctcgacccgt tgaagacccc
     9961 ttcatcctta caggacaaat tttaacaata ctttacttct cttttttcat tatcaacccg
    10021 ttagtaataa tggtatgaga taaactcata gactggctat ttatctttag gaagacagat
    10081 gttttgaaag catctaaaaa gtgttcgaat cacttaatag tctatcctaa tttctttaca
    10141 acactaaact aggaaaacct ccagaaaaac ctttaacccc ataaaaaaaa gacaataatt
    10201 taaagcaaca ggaagaaacc ttttccaagc caaatacatc aacttatcat aacggaaccg
    10261 cggcaacgtc ccccgaactc aaacaaaaca aaaccccgct aacataattt ttacataaaa
    10321 aaaaacagaa actaaagatc tccctaagaa aacaattgaa aacaacgcac ttaaaaacaa
    10381 aattctagca tattcagcta taaaaataag agcaaatcca ccacccctat actcagtatt
    10441 aaaacccgac actaattctg actccccctc tgcaaaatca aaaggcgtcc gattcctctc
    10501 tgccaaacaa gaagcaaacc acaataaagc taaaggaaac cccaaaactg aaaatcaaca
    10561 ataacgctga taactctcaa ataaacccaa atcaaaaccc cctaccaaaa acaacatcct
    10621 aagtaaaatt aaagcaagcc ttacctcata agaaatagtc tgagctacag cacgaaggca
    10681 acccaaaaga gaatactttg aattagaggc ccaaccagct cccatagtag aatacacccc
    10741 agccctagtg caacaaagaa agaacaaaac accaaattca aaagaaaata aacccaactc
    10801 ataaggtatt aagcaccagc aaactaaaga aataaataaa ctaaaaacag gagacaaata
    10861 ataaggaata aaattactca tagtaggaaa agtctgctcc ttagtaaaca actttacagc
    10921 atcagcaaag ggctgcaaaa gacccacata acctacctta ttagggccct tacgaatctg
    10981 aatataaccc aaaaccttac gctccaataa agtaaaaaaa gcaacagaga ccaaaaccaa
    11041 aataactaaa ataaaataac tcaccaattt aatcaaaact atcatagaag accccagcct
    11101 tctactacct atagtaaaca ctatattaac ggatcctaaa tccgacgcac taatctgcca
    11161 agatagtcca ttaaacttaa tcataaacaa agattatctc aaaagctcaa tcctttcgta
    11221 ctaaaaccat ttttaaactt ataaaagata gaaaccaacc tggctcacac cggtttgaac
    11281 tcaaatcatg taaagtttta aaggtcgaac agacctacca gctaaacggc tgcacctagc
    11341 cgaaacttta attcaacatc gaggtcgcaa ctactcttgt cgataagaac tctcaaagaa
    11401 aatcacgctg ttatccctaa agtaacttat tcttctaatc cacaaatgaa ggatcacaaa
    11461 ctaattataa ttattacatt aaacagacag ttacatatta tatctacatc tccccaacga
    11521 aatataaaca cagcaaaact acttttcaca aacaatcgca aattaagtca aatttatatc
    11581 aagttttata gggtcttatc gtcccatcaa aaaatttgag ccttttcact caaaagttaa
    11641 attcaactat tcgtaaagga gacagcctat ctctcgtcca acctttcatt caagccttca
    11701 attaaaagac tactgactat gctaccttcg cacggtcaaa ttaccgcggc cctttaaact
    11761 tctcagtggg caggctagac tttataacaa tttcacacag acatgttttt gataaacagg
    11821 cggagataaa atttgccgag ttccttctaa acgcctaaat aactttaaac aacaaattcc
    11881 acttcaactg ctgataaaac ttcaattata cttatataaa cattttatct ttcattttaa
    11941 aaataaacaa aattttttgc taattacagc aagcaattta aaaataatat ataacacttc
    12001 aatattactc taacgttata ccaaaatagc tgactttaag cccatttcaa acgaaacatt
    12061 acaacaaccg ctctacaaaa accgagatga gaagctcatt cctcccaccc ttactataaa
    12121 gtttaatttt aactttatac taaattaaat ttatttaaca aaaaaccaga tatacaaaga
    12181 ccgactaaca tatcaccact aaaaattctt tccagaccac tttacaacgg agaaaagtaa
    12241 tgaaacctag ctctctttgt ttcgggaagc tactaataac ataatcatat aatttacccc
    12301 tgatacaaaa ggtacgaaaa cttaaatcta ctttaactaa atctctaata attccgtcac
    12361 cgtacttatc aactataata actttttata attctttata atactaaaaa acaaaattta
    12421 ttaatttttt attaaactta accccaaact ctataaaaca tataatactt agttttaagt
    12481 agtaccccaa ggcaatccct ccagcgtaaa tggagtgctt taatttttag ctacaactta
    12541 aactactaga tgcattttcc aatacaacta ctatgttacg acttatctca ctttaaataa
    12601 tgagagcgac gggcgatgtg tacatatcct agagctacta tcaatttatc atattaaaat
    12661 aaaaatacaa ttaaatccac cttaaagttt tcatttcaaa aaaccatccg tctgtaaata
    12721 taaatacatt gtaacccacc catagcttta ccattagctg caccttgacc taatatactt
    12781 aatataatta attttaatgg ttatattaat acaccacctg ataatggcgg tatacatact
    12841 aacaaacaag ataaagtaag ataattcgtg gaatatcgtt taaatggcag gttcctctaa
    12901 ctagactcgg ataccgccaa atcctttaaa tttcaagaac ataactaata ctaatcaagt
    12961 aaaaatagtt caagtctagt ataacagggt atctaatcct ggtctaaatc taaactttaa
    13021 aagcttccaa gaaaatctac aaatctaaac attcccattg aactataaat ttcacctctc
    13081 aactcactaa aagaaaaaac tcgcagattc ctaccctgta actaataact ttaaaccctc
    13141 tatccttcct cacagtctaa ccgcggctgc tggcacaaat ttaacctgaa atcactaaaa
    13201 ttactgattc aaagaactac ttcataatcc aaatacagat actgaaaact aactaaataa
    13261 atctattaac ataaaattat cccgcactca cttacatgta aattattttt taaacagagg
    13321 aataagcaaa gatcaaactt taaacccaaa ttataccaaa aaacaaaata tataaacaaa
    13381 aatataacta ttataaaaaa tagaaatatt ttgtaatttt tatggataaa aattacaaca
    13441 aaaaatttta caaagataaa agaagctcat ccctcctcag aaaaatctcc cactcaactt
    13501 acaatctaaa ttataaaggt acttaattat aaacttataa tataaagtgt aattatatta
    13561 gtaaatataa tttactttat aaatttattt atactattga atataattgt aatatttatt
    13621 taaataaata ttaattatta aatttgacca acgcgcaata tattatatat ataaacaaac
    13681 acataagtaa cacttatgtg tatgtttata tatatattat aaataagttt ttataacgtc
    13741 tatctagcta aatgtttatt attaaaacaa ataaatttat aatttaaaaa actaaaatag
    13801 gttattataa ttaaatatat agtatctaat ttaaataggt ttttatatac aattaaagaa
    13861 atttatataa ctaatttaaa ttaataatat tccaattatt taattttata tctcggatca
    13921 taaatgattt cgtttctttt atacgagctc tgtccttcac tattctttag aataagaagt
    13981 taaggacaga gtttatataa aagaaacgaa atatatatcc aaatcaggtt tttaatgttt
    14041 atttaaatgt actttgatag gttgttataa ttaaatatct aaataaaatt aatctatgaa
    14101 ttatatacta tataaaaaat catctttttt tttgccccaa gtctgttacc gcctcaacat
    14161 atttatttta agtatatgtt aattttttag accaaacccc aatttttttc ctatatccag
    14221 ggcaacacca agttaacaaa taaaaaattt gttttctaat tttaagtagt aaaattttct
    14281 aaaatttata ctaatttttt ttatatgaaa attaatgtta acaaatattt aatatcatat
    14341 aaatagcatg cttgaaaaaa aggtcgtctt gataggacga ataatgaaag cttacctttc
    14401 tgctattata atcccactca ccccctttat atgaacaaat tacatctaat ggaatcacac
    14461 catcccctca aagatcaaaa ctttgcgtgc ctttacacta aaatataaaa cataagagga
    14521 aaagataagc taaaatacaa gcttacgggc tcataccccg tccatgaaac ctctttctct
    14581 tttcaatcct actcatcaat ccttccacat tattattctt ctccaccctt ttaacaggag
    14641 ctactatcgc catctcatcc ccctcctggt ttacaagctg aattggatta gaattaaacc
    14701 tactatcatt tatcccccta atcttttcaa aacaaaacac cttttcttca gaggcagctc
    14761 ttaaatattt tctagttcaa gccatagggt ctgcaattct cttaacagca gcttctaccc
    14821 tcttaatttc aaccaacgcc tctaaaatca ttattatatg tgccctccta cttaaaatag
    14881 gcgccgcccc tctccacttt tgactccccc caaccataca aggaatctca tgatctcgct
    14941 gtattattct cataacaatc caaaaaattg ccccaatagc tctaaccaca tacactctct
    15001 ctccaagaac ccttcttatc cttagaacag cttcaataat atcagccatt attggaggag
    15061 tagggggact caaccagaca ctcctacgaa agatcatagc ttactcctca atcagacata
    15121 taggttgact attagcagct atctctctca actcttctat ctgaacaaat tacctactca
    15181 tttatagaat tatctcagcc tctttagcca ttactataga ccaaaaccaa ctttaccaca
    15241 tcaagcaact aatatcactc tcgtactccc aaatcagtaa aattatagta tttttaagac
    15301 tactctcctt aggaggactc ccgccatttc ttggattctt acccaaacta agcgtaatca
    15361 aggaactaac taaccaagca gccatttttt gggtaagaac ccttacaata agagcactca
    15421 ttaccctctt tttctacact cgaatcagaa tcacagctct aacccttaaa tcacccaaaa
    15481 tacttacatc caacccactt caaattcaaa gaatagctct attcagacta attaatctaa
    15541 ccccaatcct atatccacta acccttctta tccaatttta aggttttaag ttaactaaac
    15601 tagtagcctt caaagtttcc aaaaggagta tcaacctctt aaaccttata agctaaggta
    15661 taaaccacat cttcaggatt gcagcctgac gtcttaaata aactacatag cctgggcaga
    15721 aagaacaatc tcataaatag atttacaatc tatcaccttt atcggccacc tacc
//
