# Supplementary material for: Digging deeper: new gene order rearrangements and distinct patterns of codons usage in mitochondrial genomes among shrimps from the Axiidea, Gebiidea and Caridea (Crustacea: Decapoda)
Source: PeerJ. 2017 Mar 1;5:e2982. doi: 10.7717/peerj.2982 (PMC5335691; doi:10.7717/peerj.2982)
Supplement: Supplemental Information 6 — Genbank files containing the annotated whole mitogenome sequence of 5 shrimps reported in this study. [file peerj-05-2982-s006.zip › Trypaea_australiensis.KM501040.gb]

LOCUS       KM501040               15485 bp    DNA     circular INV 16-NOV-2015
DEFINITION  Trypaea australiensis mitochondrion, complete genome.
ACCESSION   KM501040
VERSION     KM501040.2
KEYWORDS    .
SOURCE      mitochondrion Trypaea australiensis
  ORGANISM  Trypaea australiensis
            Eukaryota; Metazoa; Ecdysozoa; Arthropoda; Crustacea; Malacostraca;
            Eumalacostraca; Eucarida; Decapoda; Pleocyemata; Axiidea;
            Callianassidae; Trypaea.
REFERENCE   1  (bases 1 to 15485)
  AUTHORS   Lee,Y.P., Gan,H.M., Tan,M.H. and Austin,C.
  TITLE     The Complete Genome of Trypaea australiensis
  JOURNAL   Unpublished
REFERENCE   2  (bases 1 to 15485)
  AUTHORS   Lee,Y.P., Gan,H.M., Tan,M.H. and Austin,C.
  TITLE     Direct Submission
  JOURNAL   Submitted (04-SEP-2014) Genomics Facility School of Science, Monash
            University Malaysia, Jalan Lagoon Selatan Bandar Sunway, Subang
            Jaya, Selangor 47500, Malaysia
REFERENCE   3  (bases 1 to 15485)
  AUTHORS   Lee,Y.P., Gan,H.M., Tan,M.H. and Austin,C.
  TITLE     Direct Submission
  JOURNAL   Submitted (16-NOV-2015) Genomics Facility School of Science, Monash
            University Malaysia, Jalan Lagoon Selatan Bandar Sunway, Subang
            Jaya, Selangor 47500, Malaysia
  REMARK    Sequence update by submitter
COMMENT     On Nov 16, 2015 this sequence version replaced gi:746818457.
FEATURES             Location/Qualifiers
     source          1..15485
                     /organism="Trypaea australiensis"
                     /organelle="mitochondrion"
                     /mol_type="genomic DNA"
                     /db_xref="taxon:1593259"
                     /country="Australia: Stony Point, Western Port Bay,
                     Victoria"
                     /collected_by="C Tudge"
     gene            <1..1539
                     /gene="cox1"
     CDS             <1..1539
                     /gene="cox1"
                     /codon_start=1
                     /transl_table=5
                     /product="cytochrome c oxidase subunit 1"
                     /protein_id="AJD80487.2"
                     /translation="MQRWFFSTNHKDIGTLYFIFGAWAGMVGTSLSLVIRAELGQPGS
                     LIGDDQIYNVIVTAHAFVMIFFMVMPIMIGGFGNWLVPLMLGAPDMAFPRMNNMSFWL
                     LPPSLTLLLFSGMVESGVGTGWTVYPPLAGAIAHAGASVDMGIFSLHLAGVSSILGAV
                     NFMTTVLNMRPSGMTMDRMPLFVWAVFITAILLLLSLPVLAGAITMLLTDRNLNTSFF
                     DPAGGGDPVLYQHLFWFFGHPEVYILILPAFGMISHIVSQESGKKESFGTLGMIYAML
                     AIGILGFVVWAHHMFTVGMDVDTRAYFTSATMIIAVPTGIKIFSWLGTLHGTRINYSP
                     SMLWALGFIFLFTVGGLTGVVLSNSSIDIILHDTYYVVAHFHYVLSMGAVFGIFAGIA
                     HWFSLFTGVVLNQKWLKIHFLTMFIGVNITFFPQHFLGLNGMPRRYSDYPDAFTTWNV
                     VSSMGSMVSLVAALGFVIIVWEALVSKRPVLFNLYLSSSIEWHHPYPPADHSYMEIPM
                     LSNY"
     gene            1535..1599
                     /gene="trnL1(tag)"
     tRNA            1535..1599
                     /gene="trnL1(tag)"
                     /product="tRNA-Leu"
                     /note="tRNA-Leu1"
     gene            1600..1663
                     /gene="trnL2(taa)"
     tRNA            1600..1663
                     /gene="trnL2(taa)"
                     /product="tRNA-Leu"
                     /note="tRNA-Leu2"
     gene            1666..2352
                     /gene="cox2"
     CDS             1666..2352
                     /gene="cox2"
                     /codon_start=1
                     /transl_table=5
                     /product="cytochrome c oxidase subunit 2"
                     /protein_id="AJD80488.2"
                     /translation="MTTWGYLGLQDSASPLMEQLIFFHDHAMVVIILIVSFVGYMMAS
                     LFFNKYIHRFLLENQNIEIVWTIIPAVILVFIAFPSLRLLYLLDEVNKPSVTLKVVGH
                     QWYWSYEYSDFMQVEFDSYMVPTTDLGNEGFRLLDVDNRTVLPMNTQIRVLISAADVI
                     HSWTVPALGVKADAIPGRLNQVNFLVNRPGLFYGQCSEICGANHSFMPIVIESVNVDS
                     FLGWIYNFSE"
     gene            2351..2415
                     /gene="trnK(ttt)"
     tRNA            2351..2415
                     /gene="trnK(ttt)"
                     /product="tRNA-Lys"
     gene            2418..2576
                     /gene="atp8"
     CDS             2418..2576
                     /gene="atp8"
                     /codon_start=1
                     /transl_table=5
                     /product="ATP synthase F0 subunit 8"
                     /protein_id="ALO20096.1"
                     /translation="MPQMAPLMWLPLMLMIVVAYVIFMTINYFFTLAVSDEKSTFKSS
                     LMEKTWKW"
     gene            2570..3244
                     /gene="atp6"
     CDS             2570..3244
                     /gene="atp6"
                     /codon_start=1
                     /transl_table=5
                     /product="ATP synthase F0 subunit 6"
                     /protein_id="ALO20097.1"
                     /translation="MMTSLFSVFDPSSSIFNLSLNWSSTFLGLFILPYLYWVAPSRWV
                     FIWNKVLSTLYSEFKVLLGAKASSLTLLFISLFSLIVYNNFLGLFPYIFTSSSHLVMT
                     LSLSLPLWLAFMVFGWLNNTQHMFAHLVPNGTPGVLMPFMVLIETVSNVIRPGTLAVR
                     LAANMVAGHLLLSLMGGAGVGMGYVLLFFLVSSQILLLILEVAVSIIQSYVFAILSTL
                     YASEVV"
     gene            3247..3309
                     /gene="trnG(tcc)"
     tRNA            3247..3309
                     /gene="trnG(tcc)"
                     /product="tRNA-Gly"
     gene            3310..3373
                     /gene="trnV(tac)"
     tRNA            3310..3373
                     /gene="trnV(tac)"
                     /product="tRNA-Val"
     gene            3374..3727
                     /gene="nad3"
     CDS             3374..3727
                     /gene="nad3"
                     /codon_start=1
                     /transl_table=5
                     /product="NADH dehydrogenase subunit 3"
                     /protein_id="ALO20098.1"
                     /translation="MYILLSIIVVTFLVSTIVMLIASFLSKKTIIDREKSSPYECGFD
                     PKGSGRLPFSLRFFLIAVIFLIFDVEITLLLPLVCILHTVDLFSWVLTGLLFLLVLLF
                     GLYYEWKEGALDWSN"
     gene            3731..4519
                     /gene="cox3"
     CDS             3731..4519
                     /gene="cox3"
                     /codon_start=1
                     /transl_table=5
                     /product="cytochrome c oxidase subunit 3"
                     /protein_id="ALO20099.1"
                     /translation="MTSHGHHGYHLVDMSPWPLTGSISAMMLTTGLVKWFHLFNMDLL
                     CLGLLGTLLTMIQWWRDVTREGTYQGLHTSLVTKGLRWGMILFIASEVLFFFSFFWAF
                     FHSSLAPTVEIGMTWPPQGIQPFNPFQIPLLNTTILLSSGATVTWAHHAIMESNHTQA
                     IQSLALTVLLGFYFTFLQALEYVEASFTIADSVYGSTFFVATGFHGLHVIIGSLFLSV
                     CLYRLYNCHFSAGHHFGFEAAAWYWHFVDVVWLFLYVFIYWWGS"
     gene            4518..4583
                     /gene="trnA(tgc)"
     tRNA            4518..4583
                     /gene="trnA(tgc)"
                     /product="tRNA-Ala"
     gene            4586..4648
                     /gene="trnR(tcg)"
     tRNA            4586..4648
                     /gene="trnR(tcg)"
                     /product="tRNA-Arg"
     gene            4658..4722
                     /gene="trnN(gtt)"
     tRNA            4658..4722
                     /gene="trnN(gtt)"
                     /product="tRNA-Asn"
     gene            4723..4790
                     /gene="trnS1(tct)"
     tRNA            4723..4790
                     /gene="trnS1(tct)"
                     /product="tRNA-Ser"
                     /note="tRNA-Ser1"
     gene            4790..4853
                     /gene="trnE(ttc)"
     tRNA            4790..4853
                     /gene="trnE(ttc)"
                     /product="tRNA-Glu"
     gene            complement(4852..4914)
                     /gene="trnF(gaa)"
     tRNA            complement(4852..4914)
                     /gene="trnF(gaa)"
                     /product="tRNA-Phe"
     gene            complement(4915..6633)
                     /gene="nad5"
     CDS             complement(4915..6633)
                     /gene="nad5"
                     /codon_start=1
                     /transl_table=5
                     /product="NADH dehydrogenase subunit 5"
                     /protein_id="AJD80493.2"
                     /translation="MLWKLCLSKSSMIFLMVFSLTNLLGSFWLLLFNITYIVEWELCM
                     INSSIIEFVLIFDWMSTLFLSCVSFISAMVLFYSKEYMSGHPDTNRFLYLVLMFVLSM
                     VLMISSPNLISILLGWDGLGLVSYVLVIFYQNEKSSNAGMITILSNRIGDVAILIGIT
                     IMFHLGSWNFFHYVSLMESEVVFLNMLVIVAASTKSAQMPFSAWLPAAMAAPTPVSAL
                     VHSSTLVTAGVYLLIRFSPILMNSLTQSSLLLISSLTMFMAGAGANFEYDLKKIIALS
                     TLSQLGVMISTLALGYPVLAFFHLLTHALFKALLFLCAGVVIHNVKEYQDIRMMGSIT
                     KSLPLTMMCFNSANLALCGMPFLAGFYSKDLILELAFSSNINWVIWMLLTLATALTVS
                     YSCRLFFLSLTSTYRLEPLSAISDSASIMTSPMVVLGLGSLMSGGTLMWMILPDPYLI
                     CMPTLMKMFPIFIITFSASLGYLLMSSSFISTLKRVVLIHFLGSMWFLPKLSGFVVGV
                     PTFKIGNSLQSYLDKGWTEYMGAQGIYMNLGFFSKKLQTAQENTIKVFLVSFFFWMAF
                     IFILEM"
     gene            complement(6634..6698)
                     /gene="trnH(gtg)"
     tRNA            complement(6634..6698)
                     /gene="trnH(gtg)"
                     /product="tRNA-His"
     gene            complement(6699..8034)
                     /gene="nad4"
     CDS             complement(6699..8034)
                     /gene="nad4"
                     /note="TAA stop codon is completed by the addition of 3' A
                     residues to the mRNA"
                     /codon_start=1
                     /transl_except=(pos:6699,aa:TERM)
                     /transl_table=5
                     /product="NADH dehydrogenase subunit 4"
                     /protein_id="ALO20100.1"
                     /translation="MLKYILFCFMLIPLASSWSFVLNSLLVLSFLWVIQAHHHFFIFN
                     LGAVLGVDNISYIMILLSIWIAVLIMYASQAIYKSNQFPMLFVCFNVILCLVLMFTFS
                     ARDLLLFYVSFESSLIPTLIMIIGWGYQPERIQAGVYMLFYTLSASLPLLVSLMSLYN
                     QGGSLIMEISPKVESYTFISLIWYFASVFAFLVKLPMYFCHLWLPKAHVEAPVAGSMV
                     LAGVLLKLGGYGLIRILPFFLKINKNMVWLWFTLGVVGGVLVSILCLRQTDMKSLIAY
                     SSVAHMGLVLVGIMLCSGWGLSGSVVIMVGHGLCSSGLFYLSNIVYSRTSSRSLLINK
                     GLLVVMPSIGLWWFLLSAGNMAAPPTINLLGEINLLSSIVSWDKSTILGLVLLSFISA
                     SYTIYLFSSSQHGVFFNSYYSYCSGKTQEFLTLFLHWLPLNIFILKSSFMLFV"
     gene            complement(8028..8330)
                     /gene="nad4l"
     CDS             complement(8028..8330)
                     /gene="nad4l"
                     /codon_start=1
                     /transl_table=5
                     /product="NADH dehydrogenase subunit 4L"
                     /protein_id="ALO20101.1"
                     /translation="MLNLTHSMLIFPFISILCGLIAFSSSYKHLLNTLLSLEFVMLSV
                     FWAFSIIFSEVSYELYLILFFLTLVACEGALGLGLVVSIVRTHGNDQFNIFNSLQC"
     gene            8338..8403
                     /gene="trnT(tgt)"
     tRNA            8338..8403
                     /gene="trnT(tgt)"
                     /product="tRNA-Thr"
     gene            complement(8404..8470)
                     /gene="trnP(tgg)"
     tRNA            complement(8404..8470)
                     /gene="trnP(tgg)"
                     /product="tRNA-Pro"
     gene            8473..8974
                     /gene="nad6"
     CDS             8473..8974
                     /gene="nad6"
                     /note="TAA stop codon is completed by the addition of 3' A
                     residues to the mRNA"
                     /codon_start=1
                     /transl_except=(pos:8974,aa:TERM)
                     /transl_table=5
                     /product="NADH dehydrogenase subunit 6"
                     /protein_id="ALO20102.1"
                     /translation="MLLLISPIMVFLSFLFVQVNHPLSMGLILLFQTCLVCLSAGLLS
                     TSYWFSYILFLVFLGGLLVLFIYVASLASNEFFSFRMEALLIFYVFVFTALVLFFLDS
                     MGMSLSINFMGSDLLSQESDLFFSKAIYSVSVKSFTLFIVFYLLLTLFVVVEITGTYF
                     GPLRFST"
     gene            8975..10111
                     /gene="cob"
     CDS             8975..10111
                     /gene="cob"
                     /codon_start=1
                     /transl_table=5
                     /product="cytochrome b"
                     /protein_id="ALO20103.1"
                     /translation="MTTPIRKSHPLLKIANGALVDMPIPSNISIFWNFGSLLGLCLVL
                     QILTGLFLAMHYTASVDLAFSSVAHICRDVNYGWFLRTLHANGASFFFICLYLHIGRG
                     MYYGSYMFFHVWSVGVIMLFMVMATAFLGYVLPWGQMSFWGATVITNLFSAIPYIGTE
                     LVQWIWGGFAVDNATLTRFFTFHFVLPFLVAAATMVHILFLHQSGANNPLGVASDIDK
                     IPFHPYFTYKDIVGFVVMLLFLVLLTLLNPYLLGDPDNFIPANPLVTPAHIQPEWYFL
                     FAYAILRSIPNKLGGVVALALSVAILFILPFTHVSKFRSLNFYPLNQILFWVFINIVI
                     LLTWIGARPVEDPYVLVGQILTLAYFGYYLVNPLLLMMWDKALS"
     gene            10111..10178
                     /gene="trnS2(tga)"
     tRNA            10111..10178
                     /gene="trnS2(tga)"
                     /product="tRNA-Ser"
                     /note="tRNA-Ser2"
     gene            complement(10180..10246)
                     /gene="trnD(gtc)"
     tRNA            complement(10180..10246)
                     /gene="trnD(gtc)"
                     /product="tRNA-Asp"
     misc_feature    10247..10833
                     /note="putative control region"
     gene            10834..10899
                     /gene="trnI(gat)"
     tRNA            10834..10899
                     /gene="trnI(gat)"
                     /product="tRNA-Ile"
     gene            10898..11680
                     /gene="rrnS"
     rRNA            10898..11680
                     /gene="rrnS"
                     /product="s-rRNA"
     gene            11857..12934
                     /gene="rrnL"
     rRNA            11857..12934
                     /gene="rrnL"
                     /product="l-rRNA"
     gene            13030..13968
                     /gene="nad1"
     CDS             13030..13968
                     /gene="nad1"
                     /codon_start=1
                     /transl_table=5
                     /product="NADH dehydrogenase subunit 1"
                     /protein_id="ALO20104.1"
                     /translation="MFFIMLLNYIILIICVLISVAFVTLLERKILGYIQIRKGPNKVG
                     YMGLLQPFADAVKLFTKEQATPTLSNFLPYYFSPVFSLFTSLIIWSTMPYLLSLSNFN
                     MSVLFFLCCMSLGVYSTLSAGWASNSKYSLLGSLRAVAQTISYEVSLALILLSSIFIV
                     NSFDLISFNFMQEKIWLIWFMFPLSMLWLASCLAETNRTPFDFAEGESELVSGFNTEY
                     SAGGFALIFMAEYASILFMSALFSILFLGANPDNLTFYIKLSAIAFVFVWVRGTLPRL
                     RYDKLMFLAWKSFLPVSLNFLIFFMSAKMVFFYLTL"
     gene            complement(14153..14220)
                     /gene="trnQ(ttg)"
     tRNA            complement(14153..14220)
                     /gene="trnQ(ttg)"
                     /product="tRNA-Gln"
     gene            14222..14288
                     /gene="trnM(cat)"
     tRNA            14222..14288
                     /gene="trnM(cat)"
                     /product="tRNA-Met"
     gene            14289..15287
                     /gene="nad2"
     CDS             14289..15287
                     /gene="nad2"
                     /codon_start=1
                     /transl_table=5
                     /product="NADH dehydrogenase subunit 2"
                     /protein_id="AJD80498.2"
                     /translation="MLIYSSKLFFFCSLSSGVLLSISSDSWFGAWCGLELNLMSFIPF
                     ISLMKNNYTSEASLKYFLIQALGSAVIILGAVSILILPLMKWVVASSLMLKMGAAPLH
                     FWFPSVMSGLNWLSCLVLMSIQKIAPLSLLSYMLSSLESSYLIIIGIIAGATVGSIGG
                     LNQVFLRKILAYSSINHMSWMLSCLWMSDSSWIMYFAFYVLISSTIVYLFYSQNMNHI
                     SHMAVFKWSSLSVVTWMSLLSLGGLPPFTGFVPKWFVLQEMMFLKMFIPSFFLLAGTL
                     VSLYYYLRLIFLSMSVSVVTTKWSKEAFFLSKKMSFYVALSLMGLIMPSFFFLFFM"
     gene            15286..15352
                     /gene="trnW(tca)"
     tRNA            15286..15352
                     /gene="trnW(tca)"
                     /product="tRNA-Trp"
     gene            complement(15345..15406)
                     /gene="trnC(gca)"
     tRNA            complement(15345..15406)
                     /gene="trnC(gca)"
                     /product="tRNA-Cys"
     gene            complement(15411..15476)
                     /gene="trnY(gta)"
     tRNA            complement(15411..15476)
                     /gene="trnY(gta)"
                     /product="tRNA-Tyr"
ORIGIN      
        1 atgcagcgtt gatttttttc tactaatcat aaagatattg gtactttata ttttatcttt
       61 ggtgcttgag ctggtatggt tggaacctct ctaagattgg ttatccgagc tgaactcggt
      121 caacctggta gcttaattgg tgatgaccag atttacaatg ttattgtaac tgctcacgct
      181 ttcgttataa ttttctttat agttatacct attataattg gaggttttgg taattgactt
      241 gtacccctta tactaggggc tcctgatata gcatttccac gtataaataa tataagtttc
      301 tggttgcttc ctccctctct taccctctta ttatttagag gtatagtaga aagaggagtt
      361 ggtacaggat gaacagttta ccccccttta gctggtgcta ttgctcatgc tggtgcttct
      421 gtagatatgg ggatcttctc cctccatttg gctggggttt cttctatttt aggtgcagtt
      481 aactttataa ctacagtttt aaatatacga cccaggggga taacaatgga ccgtatacct
      541 ttattcgttt gagctgtgtt tattacagca attttacttc tcctttctct gccagttcta
      601 gcaggagcta ttacaatact actaaccgac cgaaatctta atacctcttt ctttgaccca
      661 gcgggaggtg gtgaccctgt cctttaccag catttgttct gattttttgg gcacccggaa
      721 gtttatattc ttattcttcc agcatttggt ataatttccc atattgtaag acaagaatca
      781 gggaaaaaag aatcctttgg gacgcttggt ataatttatg ccatgttagc aattggtatt
      841 ctaggatttg ttgtttgagc gcatcatata tttacagttg gaatagacgt agacacacga
      901 gcttacttca catcagcaac tataattatt gccgttccta caggtattaa gatttttaga
      961 tgactaggta cgctccatgg aactcgtatt aattacaggc cttcaatgct ctgagccttg
     1021 ggatttattt ttctatttac agtaggtggt cttacaggtg ttgttttatc aaattcttca
     1081 attgatatta ttctccacga tacttattat gttgttgcac atttccacta tgtcctttca
     1141 atgggggctg tttttggtat ttttgcaggt attgcacact gattttcttt atttactggg
     1201 gttgttttaa accaaaaatg attaaaaatt cattttttaa ccatgtttat tggtgtgaat
     1261 attacattct tcccccaaca ttttctagga ttaaatggaa tgccacgacg ttattctgat
     1321 tacccagatg cgtttacgac atgaaatgta gtgtcctcta taggttcaat agtctcactt
     1381 gtagcagctc ttggcttcgt cattattgtt tgagaagctt tagtatctaa gcgacctgtt
     1441 ctattcaacc tttacctatc ctcttctatt gaatgacatc acccctaccc accggctgat
     1501 catagatata tagaaattcc tatactttct aactactaaa atggcagaag aatgcataag
     1561 atttaggttc ttaccatgaa aaatattttt cttttagtaa ctaaaatggc agaaaaatgc
     1621 ataagattta agctcttatt atgaaacata gtttctttta gtaaaatgac aacatgaggt
     1681 tatcttggac ttcaagatag ggcgtctcct ttaatagagc aacttatctt ctttcacgac
     1741 cacgcaatag ttgtgattat tttaattgta agtttcgttg gttacataat agcttctcta
     1801 tttttcaata aatatattca ccgatttctc ctagaaaacc aaaatattga aatcgtttga
     1861 actattattc cagctgtaat tcttgttttt attgcctttc cttccctacg gctactatat
     1921 ctactagatg aagtaaataa gccaagggtg accttaaaag tagtaggaca tcaatggtac
     1981 tgaagatatg aatactctga cttcatacaa gtagaattcg attcctatat agtacctact
     2041 actgacttag gtaatgaagg attccgacta ctagatgtgg ataaccgaac agtccttcct
     2101 ataaacactc aaattcgggt tcttattaga gctgctgatg ttattcattc ttgaactgtt
     2161 ccagcattag gtgtaaaagc agatgctatc cctggtcgtt taaatcaggt taattttcta
     2221 gtgaaccgtc ctggactctt ctatggacaa tgttcagaaa tttgcggtgc aaaccataga
     2281 tttataccta ttgttattga aagagttaac gtagatagat ttttaggatg aatttataat
     2341 ttttcagaat aacttagtgg ctgacttaaa gtgcaagtct tttaaacttg aaatggtttt
     2401 ataaacccta agttgaaatg cctcaaatag cccctcttat atgactccct ctgatattaa
     2461 taattgttgt agcttatgta atcttcataa ctattaacta tttctttact cttgccgtaa
     2521 gagatgaaaa atcaacattt aaatctagtt taatagaaaa aacctgaaaa tgataacaag
     2581 cctattttcc gtttttgatc cctcttcaag aattttcaac ctctcgttaa attgatcatc
     2641 tacttttctt ggtttgttta tcctacctta cctttattga gttgcaccat cgcgatgggt
     2701 gtttatctga aataaagttc taagaaccct ttactcagaa tttaaagtct tattaggtgc
     2761 taaagcgtca tctctaacac ttttatttat ttcactcttc agactaatcg tctacaataa
     2821 cttcttaggg ttatttccct acatctttac gagatctagg cacttagtaa taaccctgtc
     2881 actatcttta cccctttgat tagcatttat agtattcggt tgacttaaca acacccaaca
     2941 tatatttgcc cacctcgttc ctaatggaac cccaggagtc ctaataccat tcatagtatt
     3001 aattgaaaca gtaagaaatg tgattcgacc tggaacacta gctgttcgat tagcagctaa
     3061 tatagttgca ggtcatcttc ttctaagact tataggtggt gctggagtag gaatgggata
     3121 tgttttacta ttcttcctgg tttcttctca gattctctta ttaatcctcg aagtagctgt
     3181 atctattatt caatcctacg ttttcgcaat tttaagaaca ttatatgcta gtgaagttgt
     3241 ttaaatattt ttttagtata aaaagtacat cagacttcca atctgaaagt ctagaatcta
     3301 gaaaaaataa gttctttagt atagaaaagt acatttgatt tacaatcaaa aaggtcattt
     3361 attggaagag cttatttata ttttattatc tattattgta gttaccttct tagtgagcac
     3421 aattgttata ttgattgcat ccttcctttc aaaaaaaact attatcgacc gtgaaaaatc
     3481 ctcaccctat gaatgtggat ttgatcctaa aggttctgga cgactcccat tttccctgcg
     3541 attcttttta attgcagtta tttttttaat ctttgatgtt gaaattacac tacttctacc
     3601 tttagtttgt attcttcaca cggtggattt attctcctgg gtgcttacag gtttactctt
     3661 tcttttagta ctactttttg gactctatta tgaatgaaaa gaaggagcct tagattggtc
     3721 aaattaacta atgacatctc atggacatca tggttatcat cttgttgata taagaccttg
     3781 accactcaca ggttccatca gggctataat actcacaaca ggattagtta aatggtttca
     3841 tttatttaat atagatttac tatgcttagg attattaggt actctcttaa ccataattca
     3901 gtgatgacga gacgtaaccc gagaggggac ctatcaagga ctccacacga gactagttac
     3961 caaagggcta cgatgaggta taattctttt tattgcttct gaggtcttgt tctttttttc
     4021 atttttctgg gctttttttc acagaagact tgctcctact gtagaaattg gtatgacatg
     4081 accccctcaa ggaatccaac ccttcaaccc cttccaaatt cctcttctaa acactactat
     4141 tcttctatca tcgggagcca ctgtaacttg agcccaccac gctattatgg agtctaacca
     4201 tactcaagct attcaaagtc tagctctcac agttctatta gggttttatt tcacatttct
     4261 ccaagcactt gaatatgttg aagcatcctt cacaattgca gactccgttt atggttccac
     4321 cttctttgtg gctactggtt ttcacggtct tcatgtaatt attggatctc tattcctttc
     4381 tgtgtgctta taccgacttt acaattgcca tttttctgcc ggacatcatt ttggttttga
     4441 agcagctgca tgatattgac actttgtaga cgttgtatga ctctttttgt atgttttcat
     4501 ttactgatga ggtagataga gtagtatttc taaaaagaat ttatgatttg caattataag
     4561 atgtaattat tttacctact ttagaaatta gaaagtgaaa gtcacatttg gtttcggccc
     4621 aaaaactcgg ttaagcaacc tctaatttac tctaactttg aaagaagcca aaaagaggta
     4681 agtcactgtt aatgactgaa ttgagtttta actcctttta agaaggtatc tagtttgaaa
     4741 tctgggtttc taaccttcgg tttaagtggt tgaattccat ttatatcttg ttcttttagt
     4801 gtaaataaca cgctactttt tcgtggtaga aataaagaaa tctttaaaga atatttacag
     4861 attattaatc acttgtgcat tttcagcgca ctattctttt taaattatat aaatttatat
     4921 ctctaaaatg aaaataaatg ctattcaaaa aaagaatctg actaaaaata ctttaatagt
     4981 attttcctgt gctgtttgta atttttttct aaaaaagcct aaatttatat agataccttg
     5041 ggctcctata tattctgttc accctttatc taaataagat tgtaaactat tcccaatctt
     5101 aaaagtagga acaccgacaa caaaccctga taatttaggt aaaaaccata tcgatcctaa
     5161 aaaatgaatt aagactacac gctttaatgt tgaaataaag gaagaagata tcagtaaata
     5221 gcccaaagat gctctaaaag taataataaa aatgggaaat attttcatta atgtaggtat
     5281 acaaattaaa taagggtctg gaagaattat tcatattaaa gttccaccac ttattaaaga
     5341 acctaatcct agaacaacca taggagatgt tataatagaa gctctgtcag aaattgcaga
     5401 caatggctct aagcggtaag ttgaagttag cctcaaaaaa aacaaacgac aagagtaaga
     5461 aacagttaaa gcagtagcca atgtaagtag tattcaaata actcagttga tattggacga
     5521 aaatgctaac tccaaaatta aatctttaga ataaaatccc gccaaaaacg gtatcccaca
     5581 taacgccaaa tttgccgaat taaaacacat tatcgttaaa ggtagagatt ttgtaatcct
     5641 acccattata cgaatatctt ggtactcctt aacattatga ataacaaccc ccgcacacaa
     5701 aaacaacaac gccttaaata aagcatgggt taacaagtga aagaaagcca acactgggta
     5761 acctagtgcc aaagtactaa ttattacacc tagttgccta agagttgata aagcaataat
     5821 cttctttaga tcatactcaa aattggcacc agctcctgcc ataaacatgg ttagcgaaga
     5881 gatcaacaaa agagaggatt gagttagaga gtttataaga ataggactaa accgaataag
     5941 aagataaacc cctgctgtta ctagcgtaga cgagtgtacc aaagctgaga caggagtcgg
     6001 agcagccatg gcagctggta accaagctga aaaaggcatc tgagcacttt ttgttgaggc
     6061 agctacaatc actaatatgt tcaaaaaaac aacctctctt tccattaaac taacatagtg
     6121 aaaaaaattt catctcccaa ggtgaaatat gatagtaata ccaataagaa tagctacatc
     6181 tccaatacga ttagataaaa tagtaatcat tccggcatta gatgacttct cgttttgata
     6241 gaaaataacc agaacatacg aaactaatcc taaaccgtct caacctaaaa gaatcctaat
     6301 taaattagga cttctaatca ttaggaccat ggaaagtaca aatataagca ctaaataaag
     6361 aaaccgatta gtgtcagggt gccctcttat gtactctttt ctataaaaca atactatagc
     6421 agaaataaaa gagacacacc tgagaaaaag agtagacatt caatcaaaaa taagtacaaa
     6481 ctcaataata gaagagttga ttatacatag ttcccattct acaatataag taatattaaa
     6541 caaaagaagt caaaaagatc ccaataaatt agtcaaccta aatactatta gaaaaattat
     6601 tcttcttttt cttaaacaaa gttttcataa cattatttta agtgatcaat cacatcttca
     6661 gtaccacaaa ctgatgtttt tgtttaaact aaaaaaatat acaaacaata taaaagatct
     6721 cttcaaaata aaaatattta aaggtaatca atgtaagaac agagttaaaa attcctgagt
     6781 cttaccagaa caataagagt aataagagtt aaaaaacaca ccatgttgcc tagaagaaaa
     6841 caggtaaatg gtataagaag ccctaataaa ggataataga acaagcccta aaatagttga
     6901 cttatcccac cttacaattc ttctgagaag gttaatctct cctaaaagat taattgttgg
     6961 aggagcagcc atatttcctg ctgagagaag aaaccatcac aacccaattc taggtataac
     7021 taccaataaa cctttgttaa ttagcagcct ccgcgatgaa gttcgcgaat atacaatatt
     7081 agataagtaa aataaaccag aagaacaaag accatgtcct actatgataa caactctccc
     7141 agaaagtccc caacccctac aaagcataat tcctactaat actaggccca tgtgagccac
     7201 cgaagaataa gcaattaaag attttatatc tgtctgtcgt aaacaaagaa tcctgactaa
     7261 aacacctcca accacgccca aagtaaacca caatcatacc atgtttttat taatttttaa
     7321 gaaaaaagga agaatccgga taaggccata accccccaat ttcaataaca cacccgctag
     7381 aactatcgac ccagctacgg gcgcctcaac atgagcctta gggagccata aatgacaaaa
     7441 gtacatgggt agcttcacta aaaaagcaaa aactctcgca aaataccaaa taagagagat
     7501 gaaagtatac ctctcaactt tgggagaaat ttccataatc aacgatcccc cttggttata
     7561 taatctcatt aaagacacta acagaggcaa tgaagcagaa agagtataaa ataatatgta
     7621 aacccctgct tgaatacgct ccggttggta tccccaacca ataatcataa tcaaagtagg
     7681 aattaatgac ctctcaaatg acacataaaa tagtaacaaa tctcgcgcag aaaaagtaaa
     7741 cataagcact aaacacaaaa taacattaaa acacacaaag agcattggaa attggttcct
     7801 cttataaatg gcttgactag cgtacataat tagaacagca atccaaatac ttaataaaat
     7861 cataatataa ctaatattat ctacaccaag aacagctcct aagttgaaaa taaaaaaatg
     7921 atgatgagcc tgaattactc ataaaaaact taataccaat agagaattca acacgaaaga
     7981 ccatcttgaa gctaagggga tcaatataaa gcaaaacaaa atatatttta acattgtaaa
     8041 gaattaaaaa tgttaaactg atcgtttccg tgtgttcgca caatagaaac aactaagccc
     8101 aaccctaatg caccctcaca agcaactagt gttaaaaaaa aaaggatcaa gtagagttca
     8161 tatgaaacct ctgaaaagat gatagaaaaa gcccagaata cccttaacat aacaaactcc
     8221 aacctaagca aagtatttaa caagtgttta taagaagatg agaaggcaat taatccacac
     8281 aaaatggaaa taaaaggaaa gattaatata gaatgagtaa gatttaacat tagttaagtt
     8341 ttgatagttt aaggtaaaac attggtcttg taaatcaaaa ttgaaaatat ttttctcaaa
     8401 acatcagaga agaaatcaaa acaaacatct ttaacttcca aagttaatat ttttaataaa
     8461 ctattctctg ttattttatt attaatttct cctattatag tatttttaag atttttattt
     8521 gttcaagtaa atcacccttt gtccatgggc ttgattcttc tcttccaaac atgtttggtt
     8581 tgtctaagtg ctggtctact ctccacatcc tattgattct cttacatcct tttcttagtg
     8641 ttcttaggtg gtcttttggt tcttttcatc tacgtagcct ctctcgcctc aaatgaattt
     8701 ttttcatttc gaatagaagc cttactaatt ttttatgtat ttgtctttac agctttagtt
     8761 ttgttcttct tagacaggat agggatatca ctttcaatta actttatagg ctcggatctg
     8821 ctaagtcaag aaagcgacct gttcttctca aaagcaattt acagggtctc tgtgaagaga
     8881 tttacacttt tcattgtatt ttatcttctc ctaacattat ttgtggtggt ggaaattaca
     8941 ggaacttatt tcggtccttt gcgtttttca acatatgaca acccctatcc gaaaatccca
     9001 tcctctatta aaaatcgcta atggagctct tgtggatatg ccaattccaa gaaatatttc
     9061 cattttctga aactttggct ccctactagg cctttgtcta gtcctgcaga tcttaacagg
     9121 tcttttttta gcaatacact atacagccag agttgaccta gctttttcaa gagtagccca
     9181 catctgtcga gatgtaaact atggttgatt tctacgaacg ttacacgcta atggtgcttc
     9241 ttttttcttc atttgccttt acttacacat cggacgtgga atatactacg gatcttacat
     9301 gttcttccat gtatgaagtg ttggtgtaat tatattattt atggttatag caactgcgtt
     9361 ccttggttat gtccttccct gaggacaaat atcgttctga ggtgccacag taattactaa
     9421 tcttttctca gccattcctt atatcgggac tgagctagtc caatgaattt gaggtggatt
     9481 cgcagttgac aatgcaaccc taacccgatt cttcacattt cacttcgtac tacctttttt
     9541 agtagctgca gccaccatag tccatatttt attccttcac caatccggtg ctaataatcc
     9601 cctaggtgta gccagagata ttgataaaat cccattccac ccttatttta catataaaga
     9661 tatcgttggg tttgttgtaa tacttctttt cctagtccta ctaaccttac ttaatcccta
     9721 tttactaggc gaccctgata attttattcc agcgaaccct ttggtaacac ccgctcatat
     9781 tcaacctgag tgatattttt tatttgctta cgcaattcta cgatcaattc ccaataaatt
     9841 aggtggggtt gtagcactag ccttatcggt tgctatttta tttattcttc cttttacaca
     9901 tgtttccaaa ttccgtagat tgaattttta ccctcttaat caaattctat tctgagtgtt
     9961 tatcaatatt gttattctac taacctgaat tggagcccga cctgtagaag atccctatgt
    10021 tttagttggg caaatcttaa cactagccta tttcggttac tacttagtga acccactttt
    10081 actaataatg tgagataaag ctctctccta ggctgtttag tttaaattaa aacttatgtt
    10141 ttgaaaacat acaatagaat aggcatgtct aacagtcgtc caaaaatgtc taaaaagact
    10201 acttaggatt gacaatccta tattatgttc atataactaa tttttgatct aatcctcata
    10261 caatcaaatt aaaaaagggg gcgtattaaa catccaatat attgcatata ttggatgttt
    10321 aattattcta catagtacag ttttgttata tatttaaaac ttacacatct caattattgt
    10381 ccattatttg tatacaaaga taaactataa tcgtgatata atttaatcgg catctaaagt
    10441 gcttcacttt tcaagtacac atcgtttaat cataaattga agctggcatt tcagcgacat
    10501 tccagcgtct ttgttttgca gctttctgaa atatttctgc aactggaata gttggtagaa
    10561 gtaggaaagt ggactaggat cgacacggat ccgatgtttg tccttgctgg aacatcggat
    10621 cctaatccta gcccatacag atcccatgaa tcactcccaa gttaggtgct gctaatgaaa
    10681 tctattaaga tgcatgatat gtattatctt ttatataaga atatatgtag acattattta
    10741 cattttcccc cctatctgaa ataagaaccc acagtttttt cctcggattg cagaaaaaac
    10801 tgtttatttg ttttcattcc aactacctat tctagtataa tgtctgatta aaggatttct
    10861 ttgatatgga aaagcaagtg tgttatcaca cttatactat tagttttatc ctgtctaaga
    10921 atttggtatt tttaagaaaa cgtgtatgaa atatcttaaa gtaagaaata taaccatttt
    10981 taaaaaattt cttccaccct cagcacaaaa tattaagcaa tagtttaaag actgacttaa
    11041 tctttaaaat agatttggca aattattgtg ccagcagccg cggttacacc ctaaaatcaa
    11101 gccaaataaa atcagtgttt agcattattc ataaagataa ttttttatag aaatgaaaag
    11161 tgaaatttaa tatttttaat taaaaaatta tttttaaaat tctattagct aaaaagacta
    11221 aattaaaaac taggattaga taccctacta ttttagattt aacaaccaac actaaagtac
    11281 taaaagctat gatctctaaa tttaaaggat ttggcggtga tttaatccca ttagaggaac
    11341 ctgttataga aacgataaac cacgcaaaat cttacctttt ttcagtttgt ataccgtcat
    11401 tattagataa cttcgcaaga aaatagttat tgaaataatt ccccttaata tattagatca
    11461 aggtgcagcg cataaaaagg tggtcaatgg gttacaataa ttttagttat acggattaaa
    11521 aatttaaata tttttttaaa ggaggattta atagtaaaat taatttaata agttagtttg
    11581 actttggacc taaatcgtgt acatatcgcc cgtcacttcc attaccagat ggaataagtc
    11641 gtaacatagt aggtgtactg gaaagtgcac ctaacaataa gcaaatatta acacctttac
    11701 cctgtctcca ttttaaatat aaaaaatatt tttaaatctt tttatatagt aataataaaa
    11761 gaaaattaat tctcgtttat agtaaaaagt attgtataag aaatttcact tgtttaattg
    11821 aaaaaaagaa atctttatgc cttgtgtata agaaaacatc aaattaaata aattattatt
    11881 tttatcccga aacaaaaaga gctaggacta aacaaagttt acgtagtaaa gtaattataa
    11941 atttttccta gtaatgaaat gttagccgaa ttttgtatat ctggtttttc taaaatgaaa
    12001 tttaatttca cttatttgaa atccgcttga ataaagctat tccaggaggg taagcttctt
    12061 gaaatcattt tacataaaac aaacagcaat tgtatgacta tcttaggctt gaaagtagcc
    12121 atagattaaa aagtgtttaa actttagctt caattaacta tttgtttgtt tttgtttttc
    12181 tatagaaata ctttaattaa caattcttta aaagaaacaa tgatgttatt agtagattct
    12241 catgtacaat ttaaatttta aacttactaa aaaatttatt cacttaaaga taaaaacaag
    12301 gaactcggca aaaatacttt tgcctgttta tcaaaaacat gtctgcttga taaaaaaaac
    12361 agtctggcct gcccactgag tgttttaaag gccgcggtat aatgaccgtg caaaggtagc
    12421 ataataatta gtcttttaat tgaagactgg aatgaagggt cggacaaaaa gtaacctgtc
    12481 tcctttttaa aaattgaact taacttttaa gtgaaaaggc ttaaatactc ttaaaggacg
    12541 acaagaccct ataaaacttt ataaaaacag gattaaactt ttaatttatt tttttaacaa
    12601 agattagtac tgcttttatt tcgttggggc gacgaaagta taacttttta actgcttttt
    12661 attttttaac aaaaatattt gtttttctga ccctttttta agatctaaag aaaaagttac
    12721 tttagggata acagcgttat tttctttgag agtccatatc gacaagaaag cttgcgacct
    12781 cgatgttgaa ttaagatgcc actatggtgc agcaattata aaggtaggtc tgttcgacct
    12841 ttaaaatctt acatgatttg agttcaaacc ggtgtaagcc aggttggttt ctatccttga
    12901 gaaaacaaac aaactatttt agtacgaaag gattttttag ttaaaatatt tttttttctt
    12961 gactaattat ttcactaaaa ctccgtgtga tggttttaac cataaattct gtgaataata
    13021 aatttattta ttttttttat tatacttctc aactatatta tcttaattat ttgtgtgtta
    13081 atcagggttg cttttgtaac ccttttggag cgaaaaatct tgggctatat tcaaatccgt
    13141 aaaggtccaa ataaagttgg ttacatggga ctgcttcaac cttttgcaga cgcagtaaag
    13201 ctattcacca aggagcaagc tactccaacc ctatcaaatt ttcttcctta ttatttcaga
    13261 cctgtattca gtctctttac ttccttgatc atttgaagaa caatacctta cctcttaagt
    13321 ctaaggaatt tcaatataag agtcttattt tttctctgtt gtataagatt aggtgtttat
    13381 tccaccctaa gggcagggtg ggcttctaac tctaaatact ctcttcttgg aagtcttcga
    13441 gctgtagcac aaaccatttc atacgaagta agtttagctt taatcctact ctcttcgatt
    13501 tttatcgtaa actcgtttga cctgatttct ttcaacttta tgcaggagaa aatctgacta
    13561 atctggttta tattccctct tagaatactg tgattagctt cttgtcttgc tgagacaaac
    13621 cgaactcctt ttgatttcgc agaaggagaa tctgagttag tttcaggctt taacaccgaa
    13681 tatagagctg gaggttttgc tcttattttt atagcagaat atgcaaggat cctctttata
    13741 agtgctcttt ttagaatttt atttttaggc gcaaatcctg ataatctaac cttttatatt
    13801 aaattatctg caattgcttt tgtattcgtg tgggtgcgag gaactctccc acgattgcgt
    13861 tatgataagc tcatgttcct tgcctgaaaa agattcttac cagtttcttt aaattttcta
    13921 atttttttta tgtcagctaa gatggtcttc ttctacctta ccctataaaa ctgtccaaaa
    13981 aatattatca tagataaaat tgtttgtttt aattttgaca ttgaatggtg attggacttt
    14041 gtacaatcaa acttatgtat ataaacttat ttgaaaacag aaacaaaact gtaccgtaaa
    14101 gaataattaa acaattctag aattgtttaa tacgccccct tttttaattt gattgtatat
    14161 agaggataaa tccaatacta agaagatcaa aacttcttgt gcataaaaca ctaatataca
    14221 agataagata agctaaacat aagctaatgg gttcataccc cggaaatggg attttctccc
    14281 tcttttcagt gttaatttat agaagtaaat tgtttttttt ttgctctctt tcatcaggtg
    14341 ttcttcttag aattagttct gactcttgat ttggtgcttg atgtggactt gaactaaatc
    14401 tgatatcctt tatccccttt atttcactaa taaaaaacaa ctatacatca gaagcctcat
    14461 taaaatactt cttaattcaa gctttaggat cggcagttat tatcttaggt gctgttagaa
    14521 ttttaattct accgttaata aaatgagttg tagcttcctc cctaatatta aaaatgggtg
    14581 ctgctccttt acatttttga tttccatcag taataagagg tctaaattgg ttgagatgtc
    14641 tcgttttaat gagaattcag aaaattgcgc cactaagtct tctttcctat atattaagat
    14701 ccttagaaag aagatattta attattatcg gtattattgc tggagcaact gttggtagaa
    14761 tcggtggttt aaaccaagtt tttctacgta aaattctagc atattcttct attaatcaca
    14821 tatcttggat gttaagttgt ttatgaataa gagactcctc ttgaattata tactttgctt
    14881 tttatgtttt aatttccagg acaattgttt atctctttta tagtcaaaac ataaatcata
    14941 tttcccacat agcagtattt aaatgatctt ctctaagtgt tgtaacttga atgtctcttt
    15001 tatctttagg tggtctccca cctttcacag ggtttgtacc aaaatgattc gtacttcaag
    15061 aaataatatt tttaaaaata tttattcctt cttttttttt attagcagga acacttgtta
    15121 gactctatta ctacttacgt ctaattttct taagaataag agtaagagta gtaacaacta
    15181 agtgaagaaa agaagcattt tttctctcaa aaaaaataag cttttatgtg gctctaaggt
    15241 taataggatt aatcatacct tcatttttct tcttattttt catataaagc tttaagttaa
    15301 tcataaacta acatccttca aagttgtcaa taaaaatctt ttttaagctt tagcaatatt
    15361 tgcattttca ggtttgcaat ctgacgtact tttctactat aaagccattt taataaagga
    15421 gtattaactc ataaatagat ttacagtcta ttgcttatct tttcggccac tttatttttt
    15481 actcc
//
